# Supplementary material for: Pydna: a simulation and documentation tool for DNA assembly strategies using python
Source: BMC Bioinformatics. 2015 May 2;16(1):142. doi: 10.1186/s12859-015-0544-x (PMC4472420; doi:10.1186/s12859-015-0544-x)
Supplement: Additional file 2: — This compressed file has a folder structure containing six examples of pydna usage, including the code used to produce the examples depicted in this article. [file 12859_2015_544_MOESM2_ESM.zip › supplementary data/DNA_assembler_Shao_2009/pRS426m.gb]

LOCUS       pRS426m                 6268 bp    DNA     circular     20-FEB-2008
DEFINITION  Yeast episomal vector pRS426 with URA3 marker, ATCC  77107.
KEYWORDS    ATCC.
SOURCE      
  ORGANISM  
COMMENT     This file is created by Vector NTI
            http://www.invitrogen.com/
COMMENT     ORIGDB|GenBank
COMMENT     VNTDATE|474550168|
COMMENT     VNTDBDATE|474550168|
COMMENT     LSOWNER|
COMMENT     VNTNAME|pRS426 - xylose|
COMMENT     VNTAUTHORNAME|Huimin Zhao|
COMMENT     VNTAUTHORTEL|217-333-2631|
COMMENT     VNTAUTHOREML|zhao5@uiuc.edu|
COMMENT     VNTAUTHORAD1|600 S Mathews |
COMMENT     VNTOAUTHORNAME|NCBI Entrez|
COMMENT     VNTOAUTHORTEL|(301)496-2475|
COMMENT     VNTOAUTHORFAX|(301)480-9241|
COMMENT     VNTOAUTHOREML|info@ncbi.nlm.nih.gov|
COMMENT     VNTOAUTHORAD1|National Center for Biotechnology Information|
COMMENT     VNTOAUTHORAD2|National Library of Medicine|
COMMENT     VNTOAUTHORAD3|Building 38A, Room 8N805|
COMMENT     VNTOAUTHORAD4|Bethesda, MD 20894, U.S.A.|
COMMENT     VNTREPLTYPE|Phagemid
COMMENT     VNTEXTCHREPL|Bacteria
COMMENT     VNTEXTCHREPL|Yeast
COMMENT     Vector_NTI_Display_Data_(Do_Not_Edit!)
COMMENT     (SXF 
COMMENT      (CGexDoc "pRS426 - xylose" 0 6268 
COMMENT       (CDBMol 0 0 1 1 1 0 0 1 0 "" "" 0 0 0 0 (CObList) (CObList) (CObList) 
COMMENT        (CObList) -1 "") 
COMMENT       (CDocSetData 1 1 0 0 0 0 "MAIN" 1 1 1 1 0 0 1 1 0 1 10 10 4294967295 50 0 
COMMENT        1 0 (CHomObj 0 0 0 3 75) (CWordArray) (CWordArray) 
COMMENT        (CStringList "BamHI" "KpnI") (CStringList "atg" "gtg") 
COMMENT        (CStringList "taa" "tga" "tag") (CObList) 1 "{(0,1),2}" 0 0 "" 0 
COMMENT        4294967295 0 1 0 0 0 0 0 "MAIN" 0 0 30 0 
COMMENT        (CProteinMotifSearchObject 70 20 1 1 1 1 0 0 1 0 0 0 0 0)) 
COMMENT       (CMolPar 0 0 1 3307 3306 1 6268 0 0 0 0 0 0 0 0) (CStringList) 
COMMENT       (CStringList) (CObList) (COAPar 25 250 50 0 6 4 3 7) 
COMMENT       (COAPar 25 250 50 0 6 4 3 7) (COAPar 25 250 50 0 6 4 3 7) 
COMMENT       (CObList #0=(CRSite (CStringList) "BamHI" "ggatcc" 2 0 1 2490 0 0 "") 
COMMENT        #1=(CRSite (CStringList) "KpnI" "ggtacc" 6 0 0 0 "")) 
COMMENT       (CObList 
COMMENT        #2=(CFSignal (CObList) "URA3" 4 0 0 417 1220 0 (CStringList) 
COMMENT            (CStringList) 1 1 1 1 "417..1220") 
COMMENT        #3=(CFSignal (CObList) "F1_ORI" 33 0 1 1351 1807 0 (CStringList) 
COMMENT            (CStringList) 1 1 1 1 "complement(1351..1807)") 
COMMENT        #4=(CFSignal (CObList) "PMB1" 33 0 0 2925 3865 0 (CStringList) 
COMMENT            (CStringList) 1 1 1 1 "11306..12246") 
COMMENT        #5=(CFSignal (CObList) "AP(R)" 4 0 1 3868 4725 0 (CStringList) 
COMMENT            (CStringList) 1 1 1 1 "complement(12249..13106)") 
COMMENT        #6=(CFSignal (CObList) "2_MICRON" 33 0 0 4858 6203 0 (CStringList) 
COMMENT            (CStringList) 1 1 1 1 "13239..14584") 
COMMENT        #7=(CFSignal (CObList) "HisG" 61 0 0 2000 2488 0 (CStringList) 
COMMENT            (CStringList) 1 1 1 1 "2000..2489") 
COMMENT        #8=(CFSignal (CObList) "Delta2" 21 0 0 2495 2659 0 (CStringList) 
COMMENT            (CStringList) 1 1 1 1 "2495..2659")) (CObList) (CObList) (CObList) 
COMMENT       (CObList) (CObList) (CObList) 
COMMENT       (CTextView 0 
COMMENT        #9=(CGroupPar (CParagraph 0 (0 0) 1 2 0 0 180) 
COMMENT            (CObjectList 
COMMENT             #10=(CRefLinePar 
COMMENT                  (CLinePar (CParagraph 0 (0 0) 0 2 0 0 233) "pRS426 - xylose" 2) 
COMMENT                  5 "" 0 4) 
COMMENT             #11=(CFolderPar 
COMMENT                  (CGroupPar (CParagraph 1 (0 0) 1 1 0 0 178) 
COMMENT                   (CObjectList 
COMMENT                    #12=(CLinePar (CParagraph 0 (0 0) 1 2 1 0 180) 
COMMENT                         "DNA Phagemid 'pRS426 - xylose'" 1) 
COMMENT                    #13=(CLinePar (CParagraph 0 (0 0) 1 2 1 0 180) 
COMMENT                         "Yeast episomal vector pRS426 with URA3 marker, ATCC  77107." 
COMMENT                         1) 
COMMENT                    #14=(CLinePar (CParagraph 0 (0 0) 1 2 1 0 180) 
COMMENT                         "Currently local object. Original author: NCBI Entrez" 
COMMENT                         1) 
COMMENT                    #15=(CLinePar (CParagraph 0 (0 0) 1 2 1 0 180) 
COMMENT                         "Created: 02/20/08 11:29AM" 1) 
COMMENT                    #16=(CLinePar (CParagraph 0 (0 0) 1 2 1 0 180) 
COMMENT                         "Last Modified: 02/20/08 11:29AM" 1) 
COMMENT                    #17=(CLinePar (CParagraph 0 (0 0) 1 2 1 0 180) 
COMMENT                         "length: 6268 bp" 1) 
COMMENT                    #18=(CLinePar (CParagraph 0 (0 0) 1 2 1 0 180) 
COMMENT                         "storage type: Basic" 1) 
COMMENT                    #19=(CLinePar (CParagraph 0 (0 0) 1 2 1 0 180) 
COMMENT                         "form: Circular" 1))) "General Description") 
COMMENT             #20=(CFolderPar 
COMMENT                  (CGroupPar (CParagraph 2 (0 0) 1 1 0 0 178) 
COMMENT                   (CObjectList 
COMMENT                    #21=(CLinePar (CParagraph 0 (0 0) 1 2 1 0 180) 
COMMENT                         "Keywords: ATCC" 1) 
COMMENT                    #22=(CLinePar (CParagraph 0 (0 0) 1 2 1 0 180) 
COMMENT                         "Original Source Database: GenBank" 1) 
COMMENT                    #23=(CLinePar (CParagraph 0 (0 0) 1 2 1 0 180) 
COMMENT                         "Modification Date in the Original DB: 20-FEB-2008" 1))) 
COMMENT                  "Standard Fields") 
COMMENT             #24=(CFolderPar 
COMMENT                  (CGroupPar (CParagraph 5 (0 0) 1 1 0 0 178) 
COMMENT                   (CObjectList 
COMMENT                    #25=(CLinePar (CParagraph 0 (0 0) 1 2 1 0 180) "NCBI Entrez" 
COMMENT                         1) 
COMMENT                    #26=(CLinePar (CParagraph 0 (0 0) 1 2 1 0 180) 
COMMENT                         "National Center for Biotechnology Information" 1) 
COMMENT                    #27=(CLinePar (CParagraph 0 (0 0) 1 2 1 0 180) 
COMMENT                         "National Library of Medicine" 1) 
COMMENT                    #28=(CLinePar (CParagraph 0 (0 0) 1 2 1 0 180) 
COMMENT                         "Building 38A, Room 8N805" 1) 
COMMENT                    #29=(CLinePar (CParagraph 0 (0 0) 1 2 1 0 180) 
COMMENT                         "Bethesda, MD 20894, U.S.A." 1) 
COMMENT                    #30=(CLinePar (CParagraph 0 (0 0) 1 2 1 0 180) 
COMMENT                         "TEL: (301)496-2475  FAX: (301)480-9241" 1) 
COMMENT                    #31=(CLinePar (CParagraph 0 (0 0) 1 2 1 0 180) 
COMMENT                         "EMAIL: <a href=\"mailto:info@ncbi.nlm.nih.gov\">info@ncbi.nlm.nih.gov</a>" 
COMMENT                         1))) "Original Author") 
COMMENT             #32=(CRefLinePar 
COMMENT                  (CLinePar (CParagraph 0 (0 0) 0 2 0 0 233) "Comments" 2) 1 "" 
COMMENT                  0 0) 
COMMENT             #33=(CFolderPar 
COMMENT                  (CGroupPar (CParagraph 8 (0 0) 1 2 0 0 178) (CObjectList)) 
COMMENT                  "Annotations") 
COMMENT             #34=(CFolderPar 
COMMENT                  (CGroupPar (CParagraph 12 (6 0) 1 2 0 0 178) 
COMMENT                   (CObjectList 
COMMENT                    #35=(CFolderPar 
COMMENT                         (CGroupPar (CParagraph 4 (7 4 0) 1 1 1 0 178) 
COMMENT                          (CObjectList 
COMMENT                           #36=(CFolderPar 
COMMENT                                (CGroupPar 
COMMENT                                 (CParagraph 417 (3 #2# 0) 1 2 2 0 327) 
COMMENT                                 (CObjectList 
COMMENT                                  #37=(CLinePar (CParagraph 0 (0 0) 1 2 3 0 180) 
COMMENT                                       "Start: 417   End: 1220" 1) 
COMMENT                                  #38=(CLinePar (CParagraph 0 (0 0) 1 2 3 0 180) 
COMMENT                                       "Original Location Description:" 1) 
COMMENT                                  #39=(CLinePar (CParagraph 0 (0 0) 1 2 3 0 180) 
COMMENT                                       "   417..1220" 1))) "URA3") 
COMMENT                           #40=(CFolderPar 
COMMENT                                (CGroupPar 
COMMENT                                 (CParagraph 3868 (3 #5# 0) 1 2 2 0 327) 
COMMENT                                 (CObjectList 
COMMENT                                  #41=(CLinePar (CParagraph 0 (0 0) 1 2 3 0 180) 
COMMENT                                       "Start: 3868  End: 4725 (Complementary)" 
COMMENT                                       1) 
COMMENT                                  #42=(CLinePar (CParagraph 0 (0 0) 1 2 3 0 180) 
COMMENT                                       "Original Location Description:" 1) 
COMMENT                                  #43=(CLinePar (CParagraph 0 (0 0) 1 2 3 0 180) 
COMMENT                                       "   complement(12249..13106)" 1))) 
COMMENT                                "AP(R)"))) "CDS (2 total)") 
COMMENT                    #44=(CFolderPar 
COMMENT                         (CGroupPar (CParagraph 21 (7 21 0) 1 2 1 0 178) 
COMMENT                          (CObjectList 
COMMENT                           #45=(CFolderPar 
COMMENT                                (CGroupPar 
COMMENT                                 (CParagraph 2495 (3 #8# 0) 1 2 2 1 194) 
COMMENT                                 (CObjectList 
COMMENT                                  #46=(CLinePar (CParagraph 0 (0 0) 1 2 3 0 180) 
COMMENT                                       "Start: 2495  End: 2659" 1) 
COMMENT                                  #47=(CLinePar (CParagraph 0 (0 0) 1 2 3 0 180) 
COMMENT                                       "Original Location Description:" 1) 
COMMENT                                  #48=(CLinePar (CParagraph 0 (0 0) 1 2 3 0 180) 
COMMENT                                       "   2495..2659" 1))) "Delta2"))) 
COMMENT                         "Misc. Feature (1 total)") 
COMMENT                    #49=(CFolderPar 
COMMENT                         (CGroupPar (CParagraph 33 (7 33 0) 1 1 1 0 178) 
COMMENT                          (CObjectList 
COMMENT                           #50=(CFolderPar 
COMMENT                                (CGroupPar 
COMMENT                                 (CParagraph 1351 (3 #3# 0) 1 2 2 0 194) 
COMMENT                                 (CObjectList 
COMMENT                                  #51=(CLinePar (CParagraph 0 (0 0) 1 2 3 0 180) 
COMMENT                                       "Start: 1351  End: 1807 (Complementary)" 
COMMENT                                       1) 
COMMENT                                  #52=(CLinePar (CParagraph 0 (0 0) 1 2 3 0 180) 
COMMENT                                       "Original Location Description:" 1) 
COMMENT                                  #53=(CLinePar (CParagraph 0 (0 0) 1 2 3 0 180) 
COMMENT                                       "   complement(1351..1807)" 1))) "F1_ORI") 
COMMENT                           #54=(CFolderPar 
COMMENT                                (CGroupPar 
COMMENT                                 (CParagraph 2925 (3 #4# 0) 1 2 2 0 194) 
COMMENT                                 (CObjectList 
COMMENT                                  #55=(CLinePar (CParagraph 0 (0 0) 1 2 3 0 180) 
COMMENT                                       "Start: 2925  End: 3865" 1) 
COMMENT                                  #56=(CLinePar (CParagraph 0 (0 0) 1 2 3 0 180) 
COMMENT                                       "Original Location Description:" 1) 
COMMENT                                  #57=(CLinePar (CParagraph 0 (0 0) 1 2 3 0 180) 
COMMENT                                       "   11306..12246" 1))) "PMB1") 
COMMENT                           #58=(CFolderPar 
COMMENT                                (CGroupPar 
COMMENT                                 (CParagraph 4858 (3 #6# 0) 1 2 2 0 194) 
COMMENT                                 (CObjectList 
COMMENT                                  #59=(CLinePar (CParagraph 0 (0 0) 1 2 3 0 180) 
COMMENT                                       "Start: 4858  End: 6203" 1) 
COMMENT                                  #60=(CLinePar (CParagraph 0 (0 0) 1 2 3 0 180) 
COMMENT                                       "Original Location Description:" 1) 
COMMENT                                  #61=(CLinePar (CParagraph 0 (0 0) 1 2 3 0 180) 
COMMENT                                       "   13239..14584" 1))) "2_MICRON"))) 
COMMENT                         "Replication Origin (3 total)") 
COMMENT                    #62=(CFolderPar 
COMMENT                         (CGroupPar (CParagraph 61 (7 61 0) 1 1 1 0 178) 
COMMENT                          (CObjectList 
COMMENT                           #63=(CFolderPar 
COMMENT                                (CGroupPar 
COMMENT                                 (CParagraph 2000 (3 #7# 0) 1 2 2 0 194) 
COMMENT                                 (CObjectList 
COMMENT                                  #64=(CLinePar (CParagraph 0 (0 0) 1 2 3 0 180) 
COMMENT                                       "Start: 2000  End: 2488" 1) 
COMMENT                                  #65=(CLinePar (CParagraph 0 (0 0) 1 2 3 0 180) 
COMMENT                                       "Original Location Description:" 1) 
COMMENT                                  #66=(CLinePar (CParagraph 0 (0 0) 1 2 3 0 180) 
COMMENT                                       "   2000..2489" 1))) "HisG"))) 
COMMENT                         "Exon (1 total)"))) "Feature Map") 
COMMENT             #67=(CFolderPar 
COMMENT                  (CGroupPar (CParagraph 13 (0 0) 1 1 0 0 178) 
COMMENT                   (CObjectList 
COMMENT                    #68=(CRSFolderPar 
COMMENT                         (CFolderPar 
COMMENT                          (CGroupPar (CParagraph 30513416 (8 0) 1 1 1 0 178) 
COMMENT                           (CObjectList 
COMMENT                            #69=(CGroupPar (CParagraph 0 (10 #0# 0) 1 2 2 0 180) 
COMMENT                                 (CObjectList 
COMMENT                                  #70=(CLinePar 
COMMENT                                       (CParagraph 0 (1 #0# 1) 1 2 2 0 191) 
COMMENT                                       " N1: 2490 " 1))))) "BamHI: 1 site") 1 5 
COMMENT                         "GGATCC" "CCTAGG") 
COMMENT                    #71=(CRSFolderPar 
COMMENT                         (CFolderPar 
COMMENT                          (CGroupPar (CParagraph 30827976 (8 0) 1 1 1 0 178) 
COMMENT                           (CObjectList)) "KpnI: 0 sites") 5 1 "GGTACC" "CCATGG"))) 
COMMENT                  "Restriction/Methylation Map")))) 
COMMENT       (CGraphView 
COMMENT        (CWStyleSheet 
COMMENT         (CObjectList 
COMMENT          #72=(CWidgetStyle "RSite Label" 1 (LOGPEN 0 0 13408563) 1 0 1 
COMMENT               (LOGFONT 0 0 0 0 400 0 0 0 0 3 2 1 18 "Georgia") 0.555556 0 1 5 
COMMENT               "@N (@S)" 0) 
COMMENT          #73=(CWidgetStyle "Signal Label" 1 (LOGPEN 0 0 0) 1 0 1 
COMMENT               (LOGFONT 0 0 0 0 700 0 0 0 0 3 2 1 34 "Arial") 0.666667 0 1 1 
COMMENT               "@N" 0) 
COMMENT          #74=(CWidgetStyle "Molecule Label 2" 0 0 1 
COMMENT               (LOGFONT 0 0 0 0 400 0 0 0 0 3 2 1 18 "Georgia") 0.555556 0 1 16 
COMMENT               "@L bp" 0) 
COMMENT          #75=(CWidgetStyle "Molecule Label 1" 0 0 1 
COMMENT               (LOGFONT 0 0 0 0 400 0 0 0 0 3 2 1 34 "Verdana") 0.833333 0 1 1 
COMMENT               "@N" 0) 
COMMENT          #76=(CWidgetStyle "Shape 3" 1 (LOGPEN 0 0 3355545) 1 1 
COMMENT               (LOGBRUSH 0 6724095 0) 0 0 1 (LOGSHAPE 9 1 0.8 1.8 0)) 
COMMENT          #77=(CWidgetStyle "Shape 1" 1 (LOGPEN 0 0 6723840) 1 1 
COMMENT               (LOGBRUSH 0 10079334 0) 0 0 1 (LOGSHAPE 9 1 0.8 1.8 0)) 
COMMENT          #78=(CWidgetStyle "Axis" 1 (LOGPEN 0 0 10079436) 2 1 
COMMENT               (LOGBRUSH 0 13434879 0) 0 0 1 (LOGSHAPE 10 1 0 0 0)) 
COMMENT          #79=(CWidgetStyle "Line 2" 1 (LOGPEN 0 0 6723840) 8 0 0 0 1 
COMMENT               (LOGSHAPE 1 1.9 0 0 0)) 
COMMENT          #80=(CWidgetStyle "RSite" 1 (LOGPEN 0 0 10053171) 8 0 0 0 1 
COMMENT               (LOGSHAPE 1 1.9 0 0 0)) 
COMMENT          #81=(CWidgetStyle "Short Signal" 1 (LOGPEN 0 0 13395507) 10 0 0 0 1 
COMMENT               (LOGSHAPE 1 1.9 0 0 0)) 
COMMENT          #82=(CWidgetStyle "Uniq RSite Label" 1 (LOGPEN 0 0 153) 1 0 1 
COMMENT               (LOGFONT 0 0 0 0 400 0 0 0 0 3 2 1 18 "Georgia") 0.555556 128 1 5 
COMMENT               "@N (@S)" 0) 
COMMENT          #83=(CWidgetStyle "Vanilla" 1 (LOGPEN 0 0 0) 1 1 
COMMENT               (LOGBRUSH 0 16777215 0) 1 
COMMENT               (LOGFONT 0 0 0 0 400 0 0 0 0 7 48 2 18 "Times New Roman") 0.8 0 1 
COMMENT               2 "?" 0) 
COMMENT          #84=(CWidgetStyle "Mark 1" 0 0 1 
COMMENT               (LOGFONT 0 0 0 0 400 0 0 0 2 7 48 2 2 "Windings") 0.7 0 1 2 "?" 0) 
COMMENT          #85=(CWidgetStyle "Motif Label" 1 (LOGPEN 0 0 16744512) 1 0 1 
COMMENT               (LOGFONT 0 0 0 0 400 0 0 0 0 3 2 1 34 "Arial") 0.611111 8388608 1 
COMMENT               65535 "@N (@H)" 0) 
COMMENT          #86=(CWidgetStyle "Fragment Label 2" 1 (LOGPEN 0 0 0) 1 0 1 
COMMENT               (LOGFONT 0 0 0 0 400 0 0 0 0 3 2 1 49 "Courier New") 1.05 0 1 48 
COMMENT               "@F bp (molecule @L bp)" 0) 
COMMENT          #87=(CWidgetStyle "Fragment Label 1" 1 (LOGPEN 0 0 0) 1 0 1 
COMMENT               (LOGFONT 0 0 0 0 400 0 0 0 0 3 2 1 34 "Arial") 0.91 0 1 1 
COMMENT               "Fragment of @N" 0) 
COMMENT          #88=(CWidgetStyle "Shape 4" 1 (LOGPEN 0 0 0) 1 1 
COMMENT               (LOGBRUSH 2 8388608 5) 0 0 0) 
COMMENT          #89=(CWidgetStyle "Shape 2" 1 (LOGPEN 0 0 0) 1 1 (LOGBRUSH 0 128 0) 0 
COMMENT               0 0) 
COMMENT          #90=(CWidgetStyle "Shape 0" 1 (LOGPEN 0 0 0) 1 1 (LOGBRUSH 0 0 0) 0 0 
COMMENT               0) 
COMMENT          #91=(CWidgetStyle "ORF" 1 (LOGPEN 0 0 16384) 8 0 0 0 1 
COMMENT               (LOGSHAPE 7 0.2 3.41182 2.86186 0.609808)) 
COMMENT          #92=(CWidgetStyle "Line 4" 1 (LOGPEN 0 0 32768) 8 0 0 0 0) 
COMMENT          #93=(CWidgetStyle "Line 3" 1 (LOGPEN 0 0 16711680) 8 0 0 0 0) 
COMMENT          #94=(CWidgetStyle "Line 1" 1 (LOGPEN 0 0 16711680) 1 0 0 0 0) 
COMMENT          #95=(CWidgetStyle "Short Promoter" 1 (LOGPEN 0 0 128) 6 0 0 0 0) 
COMMENT          #96=(CWidgetStyle "Motif" 1 (LOGPEN 0 0 0) 1 0 0 0 0) 
COMMENT          #97=(CWidgetStyle "Line 0" 1 (LOGPEN 0 0 0) 8 0 0 0 0) 
COMMENT          #98=(CWidgetStyle "Void" 0 0 0 0 0) 
COMMENT          #99=(CWidgetStyle "General Label" 1 (LOGPEN 0 0 0) 1 0 1 
COMMENT               (LOGFONT 0 0 0 0 400 0 0 0 0 3 2 1 18 "Times New Roman") 0.91 0 1 
COMMENT               3 "@T @N " 0) 
COMMENT          #100=(CWidgetStyle "Position" 1 (LOGPEN 0 0 0) 1 0 0 0 0) 
COMMENT          #101=(CWidgetStyle "Annotation" 0 0 1 
COMMENT                (LOGFONT 0 0 0 0 400 0 0 0 0 3 2 1 18 "Times New Roman") 0.91 0 
COMMENT                0 0) 
COMMENT          #102=(CWidgetStyle "Position Label" 1 (LOGPEN 0 0 8388608) 1 0 1 
COMMENT                (LOGFONT 0 0 0 0 400 0 1 0 0 3 2 1 34 "Arial") 0.63 8388608 1 1 
COMMENT                "@N" 0) 
COMMENT          #103=(CWidgetStyle "Range" 1 (LOGPEN 0 0 0) 1 1 
COMMENT                (LOGBRUSH 0 16777215 0) 0 0 0) 
COMMENT          #104=(CWidgetStyle "Range Label" 1 (LOGPEN 0 0 8388608) 1 0 1 
COMMENT                (LOGFONT 0 0 0 0 400 0 1 0 0 3 2 1 34 "Arial") 0.63 8388608 1 1 
COMMENT                "@N" 0) 
COMMENT          #105=(CWidgetStyle "ORF Label" 1 (LOGPEN 0 0 49216) 1 0 1 
COMMENT                (LOGFONT 0 0 0 0 400 0 0 0 0 3 2 1 18 "Times New Roman") 
COMMENT                0.611111 0 1 65535 "@N" 0) 
COMMENT          #106=(CWidgetStyle "CDS Label" 1 (LOGPEN 0 0 4227264) 1 0 1 
COMMENT                (LOGFONT 0 0 0 0 400 0 0 0 0 3 2 1 34 "Arial") 0.555556 255 1 1 
COMMENT                "@N" 0) 
COMMENT          #107=(CWidgetStyle "Shape 5" 1 (LOGPEN 0 0 0) 3 1 
COMMENT                (LOGBRUSH 0 16777113 0) 1 
COMMENT                (LOGFONT 0 0 0 0 400 0 0 0 0 7 48 2 50 "Arial") 0.9 0 0 1 
COMMENT                (LOGSHAPE 9 1 0.8 1.8 0)) 
COMMENT          #108=(CWidgetStyle "CDS" 1 (LOGPEN 0 0 0) 1 1 (LOGBRUSH 2 39423 3) 0 0 
COMMENT                1 (LOGSHAPE 9 1 0.8 1.8 0)) 
COMMENT          #109=(CWidgetStyle "Label 2" 1 (LOGPEN 0 0 4227264) 1 0 1 
COMMENT                (LOGFONT 0 0 0 0 400 0 0 0 0 3 2 1 34 "Arial") 0.944444 8388608 
COMMENT                1 1 "@N" 0) 
COMMENT          #110=(CWidgetStyle "Label 3" 1 (LOGPEN 0 0 8421376) 1 0 1 
COMMENT                (LOGFONT 0 0 0 0 700 255 0 0 0 3 2 1 34 "Arial") 0.833333 255 1 
COMMENT                5 "@N (@S)" 0) 
COMMENT          #111=(CWidgetStyle "Label 4" 1 (LOGPEN 0 0 8437824) 1 0 1 
COMMENT                (LOGFONT 0 0 0 0 400 0 0 0 0 3 2 1 34 "Arial") 0.722222 0 1 5 
COMMENT                "@N (@S)" 0)) 0.164644 1.74233 0.164644 2.53336 
COMMENT         (70 (CShapeMapEntry 0 "Unique RSite" 1 "Uniq RSite Label") 67 
COMMENT          (CShapeMapEntry 0 "ORF" 0 "ORF Label")) 40.0378 40.0378 39 39 0.1 -365) 
COMMENT        1 1 0 1 1 
COMMENT        (mapper: 14.9213 -12.2289 40.0378 40.0378 0.01 10 -1 6268 6268 1 0 0) 
COMMENT        #112=(CGroupWidget (CWidget 0 (0 0) 1 2 0 0 Nil -883 100) 
COMMENT              (CObjectList 
COMMENT               #113=(CGroupWidget (CWidget 1 (0 0) 1 2 0 0 Nil -927 100) 
COMMENT                     (CObjectList 
COMMENT                      #114=(CAxis 
COMMENT                            (CWideLine (CWidget 0 (0 0) 1 2 0 0 #78# 23110404 0) 
COMMENT                             (LOGPEN 0 0 10079436) 2 (LOGBRUSH 0 13434879 0) 1 
COMMENT                             6.27519 6.27319 1 0.0214037) 0.100083) 
COMMENT                      #115=(CLabel (CWidget 1001 (0 0) 1 2 0 0 #75# 0 100) 
COMMENT                            (LOGPEN 0 0 0) 1 
COMMENT                            (LOGFONT 58 22 0 0 400 0 0 0 0 3 2 1 34 "Verdana") 
COMMENT                            1.74233 0.833333 0 "pRS426m" "pRS426m" 65535 0 
COMMENT                            0.871165 0 -10 5.41988 1.44863 Nil) 
COMMENT                      #116=(CLabel 
COMMENT                            (CWidget 1002 (0 0) 1 2 0 0 #74# 23135820 100) 
COMMENT                            (LOGPEN 0 0 0) 1 
COMMENT                            (LOGFONT 38 14 0 0 400 0 0 0 0 3 2 1 18 "Georgia") 
COMMENT                            1.74233 0.555556 0 "6268 bp" "@L bp" 16 0 -0.871165 
COMMENT                            0 -10.8 3.12205 0.949103 Nil)) (CObjectList)) 
COMMENT               #117=(CGroupWidget (CWidget 10 (6 0) 1 2 0 0 Nil -790 100) 
COMMENT                     (CObjectList 
COMMENT                      #118=(CGroupWidget 
COMMENT                            (CWidget 4 (7 4 0) 1 2 0 0 Nil -162 100) 
COMMENT                            (CObjectList 
COMMENT                             #119=(CWideArrow 
COMMENT                                   (CWideLine 
COMMENT                                    (CWidget 0 (3 #2# 0) 1 2 0 0 #76# 0 100) 
COMMENT                                    (LOGPEN 0 0 3355545) 1 
COMMENT                                    (LOGBRUSH 0 6724095 0) 1 5.05218 5.85684 1 
COMMENT                                    0.082322) 0.8 1.8 0) 
COMMENT                             #120=(CLabel 
COMMENT                                   (CWidget 0 (0 0) 1 2 0 0 #73# 4063648 100) 
COMMENT                                   (LOGPEN 0 0 0) 1 
COMMENT                                   (LOGFONT 46 17 0 0 700 0 0 0 0 3 2 1 34 
COMMENT                                    "Arial") 1.74233 0.666667 0 "URA3" "@N" 1 
COMMENT                                   10.5306 8.71165 0 -10 2.54759 1.12394 #119#) 
COMMENT                             #121=(CWideArrow 
COMMENT                                   (CWideLine 
COMMENT                                    (CWidget 0 (3 #5# 0) 1 2 0 0 #76# 0 100) 
COMMENT                                    (LOGPEN 0 0 3355545) 1 
COMMENT                                    (LOGBRUSH 0 6724095 0) 1 1.54428 2.40299 1 
COMMENT                                    0.082322) 0.8 1.8 1) 
COMMENT                             #122=(CLabel 
COMMENT                                   (CWidget 0 (0 0) 1 2 0 0 #73# 22702132 100) 
COMMENT                                   (LOGPEN 0 0 0) 1 
COMMENT                                   (LOGFONT 46 17 0 0 700 0 0 0 0 3 2 1 34 
COMMENT                                    "Arial") 1.74233 0.666667 0 "AMP" "AMP" 
COMMENT                                   65535 -12.0529 -5.22699 0 -10 2.09802 1.12394 
COMMENT                                   #121#)) (CObjectList)) 
COMMENT                      #123=(CGroupWidget 
COMMENT                            (CWidget 21 (7 21 0) 1 2 0 0 Nil -999 100) 
COMMENT                            (CObjectList 
COMMENT                             #124=(CWideArrow 
COMMENT                                   (CWideLine 
COMMENT                                    (CWidget 0 (3 #8# 0) 1 2 0 0 #77# 0 100) 
COMMENT                                    (LOGPEN 0 0 0) 1 (LOGBRUSH 0 0 0) 1 3.61199 
COMMENT                                    3.77712 1 0.082322) 0.8 1.8 0) 
COMMENT                             #125=(CLabel 
COMMENT                                   (CWidget 0 (0 0) 1 2 0 0 #73# 30525180 100) 
COMMENT                                   (LOGPEN 0 0 0) 1 
COMMENT                                   (LOGFONT 46 17 0 0 700 0 0 0 0 3 2 1 34 
COMMENT                                    "Arial") 1.74233 0.666667 0 "Delta2" "@N" 1 
COMMENT                                   8.37988 -12.1963 0 -10 2.92224 1.12394 #124#)) 
COMMENT                            (CObjectList)) 
COMMENT                      #126=(CGroupWidget 
COMMENT                            (CWidget 33 (7 33 0) 1 2 0 0 Nil -999 100) 
COMMENT                            (CObjectList 
COMMENT                             #127=(CWideArrow 
COMMENT                                   (CWideLine 
COMMENT                                    (CWidget 0 (3 #3# 0) 1 2 0 0 #76# 0 100) 
COMMENT                                    (LOGPEN 0 0 3355545) 1 
COMMENT                                    (LOGBRUSH 0 6724095 0) 1 4.46469 4.92207 1 
COMMENT                                    0.082322) 0.8 1.8 1) 
COMMENT                             #128=(CLabel (CWidget 0 (0 0) 1 2 0 0 #73# 0 100) 
COMMENT                                   (LOGPEN 0 0 0) 1 
COMMENT                                   (LOGFONT 46 17 0 0 700 0 0 0 0 3 2 1 34 
COMMENT                                    "Arial") 1.74233 0.666667 0 "F1 ORI" "@N" 1 
COMMENT                                   13.3783 0 0 -10 3.09707 1.12394 #127#) 
COMMENT                             #129=(CWideArrow 
COMMENT                                   (CWideLine 
COMMENT                                    (CWidget 0 (3 #4# 0) 1 2 0 0 #76# 0 100) 
COMMENT                                    (LOGPEN 0 0 3355545) 1 
COMMENT                                    (LOGBRUSH 0 6724095 0) 1 2.40499 3.34677 1 
COMMENT                                    0.082322) 0.8 1.8 0) 
COMMENT                             #130=(CLabel (CWidget 0 (0 0) 1 2 0 0 #73# 314 100) 
COMMENT                                   (LOGPEN 0 0 0) 1 
COMMENT                                   (LOGFONT 46 17 0 0 700 0 0 0 0 3 2 1 34 
COMMENT                                    "Arial") 1.74233 0.666667 0 "PMB1" "@N" 1 
COMMENT                                   -5.14782 -12.1963 0 -10 2.72243 1.12394 #129#) 
COMMENT                             #131=(CWideArrow 
COMMENT                                   (CWideLine 
COMMENT                                    (CWidget 0 (3 #6# 0) 1 2 0 0 #76# 0 100) 
COMMENT                                    (LOGPEN 0 0 3355545) 1 
COMMENT                                    (LOGBRUSH 0 6724095 0) 1 0.0650538 1.41217 1 
COMMENT                                    0.082322) 0.8 1.8 0) 
COMMENT                             #132=(CLabel 
COMMENT                                   (CWidget 0 (0 0) 1 2 0 0 #73# 23202820 100) 
COMMENT                                   (LOGPEN 0 0 0) 1 
COMMENT                                   (LOGFONT 46 17 0 0 700 0 0 0 0 3 2 1 34 
COMMENT                                    "Arial") 1.74233 0.666667 0 "2 MICRON" "@N" 
COMMENT                                   1 -10.81 8.71165 0 -10 4.72054 1.12394 #131#)) 
COMMENT                            (CObjectList)) 
COMMENT                      #133=(CGroupWidget 
COMMENT                            (CWidget 61 (7 61 0) 1 2 0 0 Nil -511 100) 
COMMENT                            (CObjectList 
COMMENT                             #134=(CWideArrow 
COMMENT                                   (CWideLine 
COMMENT                                    (CWidget 0 (3 #7# 0) 1 2 0 0 #76# 0 100) 
COMMENT                                    (LOGPEN 0 0 0) 1 (LOGBRUSH 0 0 0) 1 3.78313 
COMMENT                                    4.27253 1 0.082322) 0.8 1.8 0) 
COMMENT                             #135=(CLabel 
COMMENT                                   (CWidget 0 (0 0) 1 2 0 0 #73# 30537532 100) 
COMMENT                                   (LOGPEN 0 0 0) 1 
COMMENT                                   (LOGFONT 46 17 0 0 700 0 0 0 0 3 2 1 34 
COMMENT                                    "Arial") 1.74233 0.666667 0 "HisG" "@N" 1 
COMMENT                                   11.1203 -6.96932 0 -10 2.29783 1.12394 #134#)) 
COMMENT                            (CObjectList))) (CObjectList)) 
COMMENT               #136=(CGroupWidget (CWidget 11 (8 0) 1 2 0 0 Nil 844 100) 
COMMENT                     (CObjectList 
COMMENT                      #137=(CGroupWidget 
COMMENT                            (CWidget 1 (10 #0# 0) 1 2 0 0 Nil -720 100) 
COMMENT                            (CObjectList 
COMMENT                             #138=(CScratch 
COMMENT                                   (CWidget 1 (1 #0# 1) 1 2 0 0 #80# 1175 100) 
COMMENT                                   (LOGPEN 0 6 10053171) 8 1 3.78213 1.9 
COMMENT                                   0.082322 1) 
COMMENT                             #139=(CLabel 
COMMENT                                   (CWidget 0 (0 0) 1 2 0 0 #82# 30525692 100) 
COMMENT                                   (LOGPEN 0 0 153) 1 
COMMENT                                   (LOGFONT 38 14 0 0 400 0 0 0 0 3 2 1 18 
COMMENT                                    "Georgia") 1.74233 0.555556 128 
COMMENT                                   "{\\i Bam}HI (2490)" "@N (@S)" 5 10.4627 
COMMENT                                   -10.454 0 -10 5.41988 0.949103 #138#)) 
COMMENT                            (CObjectList))) (CObjectList)) 
COMMENT               #140=(CGroupWidget (CWidget 14 (16 0) 1 2 0 0 Nil -162 100) 
COMMENT                     (CObjectList) (CObjectList)) 
COMMENT               #141=(CGroupWidget (CWidget 12 (0 0) 1 2 0 0 Nil -543 100) 
COMMENT                     (CObjectList) (CObjectList))) (CObjectList))) 
COMMENT       (CSeqView 10 10 (CObjectList) (CObList) 1 (CObList)) (CObList) 0 
COMMENT       (CStringList) 4063920 23045336 (CObList)))
FEATURES             Location/Qualifiers
     CDS             417..1220
                     /vntifkey="4"
                     /label=URA3
                     /note="orotidine-5'-phosphate"
     rep_origin      complement(1351..1807)
                     /vntifkey="33"
                     /label=F1_ORI
     rep_origin      2925..3865
                     /vntifkey="33"
                     /label=PMB1
                     /note="origin of replication"
     CDS             complement(3868..4725)
                     /vntifkey="4"
                     /label=AP(R)
                     /note="bla beta-lactamase, ampR ampicillin resistance"
     rep_origin      4858..6203
                     /vntifkey="33"
                     /label=2_MICRON
     exon            2000..2488
                     /vntifkey="61"
                     /label=HisG
     misc_feature    2495..2659
                     /vntifkey="21"
                     /label=Delta2
BASE COUNT     1720 a      1353 c      1528 g      1667 t 
ORIGIN
        1 tcgcgcgttt cggtgatgac ggtgaaaacc tctgacacat gcagctcccg gagacggtca 
       61 cagcttgtct gtaagcggat gccgggagca gacaagcccg tcagggcgcg tcagcgggtg 
      121 ttggcgggtg tcggggctgg cttaactatg cggcatcaga gcagattgta ctgagagtgc 
      181 accataccac agcttttcaa ttcaattcat catttttttt ttattctttt ttttgatttc 
      241 ggtttctttg aaattttttt gattcggtaa tctccgaaca gaaggaagaa cgaaggaagg 
      301 agcacagact tagattggta tatatacgca tatgtagtgt tgaagaaaca tgaaattgcc 
      361 cagtattctt aacccaactg cacagaacaa aaacctgcag gaaacgaaga taaatcatgt 
      421 cgaaagctac atataaggaa cgtgctgcta ctcatcctag tcctgttgct gccaagctat 
      481 ttaatatcat gcacgaaaag caaacaaact tgtgtgcttc attggatgtt cgtaccacca 
      541 aggaattact ggagttagtt gaagcattag gtcccaaaat ttgtttacta aaaacacatg 
      601 tggatatctt gactgatttt tccatggagg gcacagttaa gccgctaaag gcattatccg 
      661 ccaagtacaa ttttttactc ttcgaagaca gaaaatttgc tgacattggt aatacagtca 
      721 aattgcagta ctctgcgggt gtatacagaa tagcagaatg ggcagacatt acgaatgcac 
      781 acggtgtggt gggcccaggt attgttagcg gtttgaagca ggcggcagaa gaagtaacaa 
      841 aggaacctag aggccttttg atgttagcag aattgtcatg caagggctcc ctatctactg 
      901 gagaatatac taagggtact gttgacattg cgaagagcga caaagatttt gttatcggct 
      961 ttattgctca aagagacatg ggtggaagag atgaaggtta cgattggttg attatgacac 
     1021 ccggtgtggg tttagatgac aagggagacg cattgggtca acagtataga accgtggatg 
     1081 atgtggtctc tacaggatct gacattatta ttgttggaag aggactattt gcaaagggaa 
     1141 gggatgctaa ggtagagggt gaacgttaca gaaaagcagg ctgggaagca tatttgagaa 
     1201 gatgcggcca gcaaaactaa aaaactgtat tataagtaaa tgcatgtata ctaaactcac 
     1261 aaattagagc ttcaatttaa ttatatcagt tattacccta tgcggtgtga aataccgcac 
     1321 agatgcgtaa ggagaaaata ccgcatcagg aaattgtaaa cgttaatatt ttgttaaaat 
     1381 tcgcgttaaa tttttgttaa atcagctcat tttttaacca ataggccgaa atcggcaaaa 
     1441 tcccttataa atcaaaagaa tagaccgaga tagggttgag tgttgttcca gtttggaaca 
     1501 agagtccact attaaagaac gtggactcca acgtcaaagg nnnnnnnnnn nnnnnnnnnn 
     1561 nnnnnnnnnn nnnnnnnnnn nnnnnnnnnt nnnnnnnnnn nnnnnnnnnn nnnnnnnnnn 
     1621 nnnnnnnnnn nnnnnnnnnn nnnnnnnnnn nnnnnnnnnn nnnnnnnnnn nnnnnnnnnn 
     1681 ngnnnnnnnn nnnnnnnnnn nnnnnnnnnn nnnnnnnnnn nnnnnnnnnn nnnnnnnnnn 
     1741 nnnnnnnnnn nnnnnnnnnn nnnnnnnnnn nnnnnnnnnn nnnnnnnnnn nnnnnnnnnn 
     1801 nnnnnncgcg ccattcgcca ttcaggctgc gcaactgttg ggaagggcga tcggtgcggg 
     1861 cctcttcgct attacgccag ctggcgaaag ggggatgtgc tgcaaggcga ttaagttggg 
     1921 taacgccagg gttttcccag tcacgacgtt gtaaaacgac ggccagtgag cgcgcgtaat 
     1981 acgactcact ataggcgcgc ctgcgtgaag tcgaagttat ctaccgctct aaagcctgtc 
     2041 tgattcagcg cgacggtgag atggcacaga gcaagcaaga gctgatcgat aaattgctga 
     2101 cccgtattca gggcgtgatt caggcgcgcg aatcgaaata catcatgatg cacgcgccaa 
     2161 gtgaacgcct ggaagaggtt atcgccctgc tgccaggcgc cgaaaggccg acaattctgc 
     2221 cgctggcagg cgagcaacag cgcgtggcga tgcacatggt cagcagcgaa acgttgttct 
     2281 gggaaaccat ggagaaactg aaagcgcttg gcgccagctc gattctggta ctgccgatcg 
     2341 agaagatgat ggagtgatct gacgcctgat ggcgctgcgc ttatcaggcc tacgtaatgc 
     2401 gttgatattt tgggttctgt aggccggata aggcggaacc ctgtgatgga gtaaagacca 
     2461 tgagcttcaa taccctgatt gactggaagg atcctggaag ctgaaacgtc taacggatct 
     2521 tgatttgtgt ggacttcctt agaagtaacc gaagcacagg cgctaccatg agaattgggt 
     2581 gaatgttgag ataattgttg ggattccatt gttgataaag gctataatat taggtataca 
     2641 gaatatacta gaagttctcg gcgcgccttt agtgagggtt aattgcgcgc ttggcgtaat 
     2701 catggtcata gctgtttcct gtgtgaaatt gttatccgct cacaattcca cacaacatag 
     2761 gagccggaag cataaagtgt aaagcctggg gtgcctaatg agtgaggtaa ctcacattaa 
     2821 ttgcgttgcg ctcactgccc gctttccagt cgggaaacct gtcgtgccag ctgcattaat 
     2881 gaatcggcca acgcgcgggg agaggcggtt tgcgtattgg gcgctcttcc gcttcctcgc 
     2941 tcactgactc gctgcgctcg gtcgttcggc tgcggcgagc ggtatcagct cactcaaagg 
     3001 cggtaatacg gttatccaca gaatcagggg ataacgcagg aaagaacatg tgagcaaaag 
     3061 gccagcaaaa ggccaggaac cgtaaaaagg ccgcgttgct ggcgtttttc cataggctcc 
     3121 gcccccctga cgagcatcac aaaaatcgac gctcaagtca gaggtggcga aacccgacag 
     3181 gactataaag ataccaggcg tttccccctg gaagctccct cgtgcgctct cctgttccga 
     3241 ccctgccgct taccggatac ctgtccgcct ttctcccttc gggaagcgtg gcgctttctc 
     3301 atagctcacg ctgtaggtat ctcagttcgg tgtaggtcgt tcgctccaag ctgggctgtg 
     3361 tgcacgaacc ccccgttcag cccgaccgct gcgccttatc cggtaactat cgtcttgagt 
     3421 ccaacccggt aagacacgac ttatcgccac tggcagcagc cactggtaac aggattagca 
     3481 gagcgaggta tgtaggcggt gctacagagt tcttgaagtg gtggcctaac tacggctaca 
     3541 ctagaaggac agtatttggt atctgcgctc tgctgaagcc agttaccttc ggaaaaagag 
     3601 ttggtagctc ttgatccggc aaacaaacca ccgctggtag cggtggtttt tttgtttgca 
     3661 agcagcagat tacgcgcaga aaaaaaggat ctcaagaaga tcctttgatc ttttctacgg 
     3721 ggtctgacgc tcagtggaac gaaaactcac gttaagggat tttggtcatg agattatcaa 
     3781 aaaggatctt cacctagatc cttttaaatt aaaaatgaag ttttaaatca atctaaagta 
     3841 tatatgagta aacttggtct gacagttacc aatgcttaat cagtgaggca cctatctcag 
     3901 cgatctgtct atttcgttca tccatagttg cctgactccc cgtcgtgtag ataactacga 
     3961 tacgggaggg cttaccatct ggccccagtg ctgcaatgat accgcgagac ccacgctcac 
     4021 cggctccaga tttatcagca ataaaccagc cagccggaag ggccgagcgc agaagtggtc 
     4081 ctgcaacttt atccgcctcc atccagtcta ttaattgttg ccgggaagct agagtaagta 
     4141 gttcgccagt taatagtttg cgcaacgttg ttgccattgc tacaggcatc gtggtgtcac 
     4201 gctcgtcgtt tggtatggct tcattcagct ccggttccca acgatcaagg cgagttacat 
     4261 gatcccccat gttgtgcaaa aaagcggtta gctccttcgg tcctccgatc gttgtcagaa 
     4321 gtaagttggc cgcagtgtta tcactcatgg ttatggcagc actgcataat tctcttactg 
     4381 tcatgccatc cgtaagatgc ttttctgtga ctggtgagta ctcaaccaag tcattctgag 
     4441 aatagtgtat gcggcgaccg agttgctctt gcccggcgtc aatacgggat aataccgcgc 
     4501 cacatagcag aactttaaaa gtgctcatca ttggaaaacg ttcttcgggg cgaaaactct 
     4561 caaggatctt accgctgttg agatccagtt cgatgtaacc cactcgtgca cccaactgat 
     4621 cttcagcatc ttttactttc accagcgttt ctgggtgagc aaaaacagga aggcaaaatg 
     4681 ccgcaaaaaa gggaataagg gcgacacgga aatgttgaat actcatactc ttcctttttc 
     4741 aatattattg aagcatttat cagggttatt gtctcatgag cggatacata tttgaatgta 
     4801 tttagaaaaa taaacaaata ggggttccgc gcacatttcc ccgaaaagtg ccacctgaac 
     4861 gaagcatctg tgcttcattt tgtagaacaa aaatgcaacg cgagagcgct aatttttcaa 
     4921 acaaagaatc tgagctgcat ttttacagaa cagaaatgca acgcgaaagc gctattttac 
     4981 caacgaagaa tctgtgcttc atttttgtaa aacaaaaatg caacgcgaga gcgctaattt 
     5041 ttcaaacaaa gaatctgagc tgcattttta cagaacagaa atgcaacgcg agagcgctat 
     5101 tttaccaaca aagaatctat acttcttttt tgttctacaa aaatgcatcc cgagagcgct 
     5161 atttttctaa caaagcatct tagattactt tttttctcct ttgtgcgctc tataatgcag 
     5221 tctcttgata actttttgca ctgtaggtcc gttaaggtta gaagaaggct actttggtgt 
     5281 ctattttctc ttccataaaa aaagcctgac tccacttccc gcgtttactg attactagcg 
     5341 aagctgcggg tgcatttttt caagataaag gcatccccga ttatattcta taccgatgtg 
     5401 gattgcgcat actttgtgaa cagaaagtga tagcgttgat gattcttcat tggtcagaaa 
     5461 attatgaacg gtttcttcta ttttgtctct atatactacg tataggaaat gtttacattt 
     5521 tcgtattgtt ttcgattcac tctatgaata gttcttacta caattttttt gtctaaagag 
     5581 taatactaga gataaacata aaaaatgtag aggtcgagtt tagatgcaag ttcaaggagc 
     5641 gaaaggtgga tgggtaggtt atatagggat atagcacaga gatatatagc aaagagatac 
     5701 ttttgagcaa tgtttgtgga agcggtattc gcaatatttt agtagctcgt tacagtccgg 
     5761 tgcgtttttg gttttttgaa agtgcgtctt cagagcgctt ttggttttca aaagcgctct 
     5821 gaagttccta tactttctag agaataggaa cttcggaata ggaacttcaa agcgtttccg 
     5881 aaaacgagcg cttccgaaaa tgcaacgcga gctgcgcaca tacagctcac tgttcacgtc 
     5941 gcacctatat ctgcgtgttg cctgtatata tatatacatg agaagaacgg catagtgcgt 
     6001 gtttatgctt aaatgcgtac ttatatgcgt ctatttatgt aggatgaaag gtagtctagt 
     6061 acctcctgtg atattatccc attccatgcg gggtatcgta tgcttccttc agcactaccc 
     6121 tttagctgtt ctatatgctg ccactcctca attggattag tctcatcctt caatgctatc 
     6181 atttcctttg atattggatc atactaagaa accattatta tcatgacatt aacctataaa 
     6241 aataggcgta tcacgaggcc ctttcgtc 
//
