# Supplementary material for: Pydna: a simulation and documentation tool for DNA assembly strategies using python
Source: BMC Bioinformatics. 2015 May 2;16(1):142. doi: 10.1186/s12859-015-0544-x (PMC4472420; doi:10.1186/s12859-015-0544-x)
Supplement: Additional file 2: — This compressed file has a folder structure containing six examples of pydna usage, including the code used to produce the examples depicted in this article. [file 12859_2015_544_MOESM2_ESM.zip › supplementary data/DNA_assembler_Shao_2009/pRS416m.gb]

LOCUS       PRS416m                 5486 bp    DNA     circular SYN 12-JUL-2010
DEFINITION  Yeast centromere vector pRS416 with URA3 marker, complete sequence.
ACCESSION   U03450
VERSION     U03450.1  GI:416321
SOURCE      Cloning vector pRS416.
  ORGANISM  Cloning vector pRS416
            other sequences; artificial sequences; vectors.
REFERENCE   1  (bases 1 to 4898)
  AUTHORS   Sikorski,R.S. and Hieter,P.
  TITLE     A system of shuttle vectors and yeast host strains designed for
            efficient manipulation of DNA in Saccharomyces cerevisiae
  JOURNAL   Genetics 122 (1), 19-27 (1989)
REFERENCE   2  (bases 1 to 4898)
  AUTHORS   Christianson,T.W., Sikorski,R.S., Dante,M., Shero,J.H. and
            Hieter,P.
  TITLE     Multifunctional yeast high-copy-number shuttle vectors
  JOURNAL   Gene 110 (1), 119-122 (1992)
REFERENCE   3  (bases 1 to 4898)
  AUTHORS   Stillman,D.J.
  TITLE     Direct Submission
  JOURNAL   Submitted (11-NOV-1993) David J. Stillman, Dept. of Cellular, Viral
            and Molecular Biology, University of Utah Medical Center, Salt Lake
            City, UT 84132 USA
COMMENT     This file is created by Vector NTI
            http://www.invitrogen.com/
COMMENT     ORIGDB|GenBank
COMMENT     VNTDATE|484876863|
COMMENT     VNTDBDATE|559600179|
COMMENT     LSOWNER|
COMMENT     VNTNAME|PRS416m|
COMMENT     VNTAUTHORNAME|Demo User|
COMMENT     Vector_NTI_Display_Data_(Do_Not_Edit!)
COMMENT     (SXF 
COMMENT      (CGexDoc "PRS416m" 0 5486 
COMMENT       (CDBMol 0 0 1 1 1 0 0 0 0 "" "" 0 0 0 0 (CObList) (CObList) (CObList) 
COMMENT        (CObList) -1 "") 
COMMENT       (CDocSetData 1 1 0 0 0 1 "MAIN" 1 1 1 1 0 0 1 1 0 1 10 10 4294967295 50 0 
COMMENT        1 0 (CHomObj 0 0 0 3 75) (CWordArray) (CWordArray) (CStringList "BamHI") 
COMMENT        (CStringList "atg" "gtg") (CStringList "taa" "tga" "tag") (CObList) 1 
COMMENT        "{(0,1),2}" 0 0 "" 0 4294967295 0 0 0 0 0 0 0 "MAIN" 0 0 30 1 
COMMENT        (CProteinMotifSearchObject 70 20 1 1 1 1 0 0 1 0 0 0 0 0)) 
COMMENT       (CMolPar 0 0 0 0 0 1 5486 0 0 0 0 0 0 0 0) (CStringList) (CStringList) 
COMMENT       (CObList) (COAPar 25 250 50 0 6 4 3 7) (COAPar 25 250 50 0 6 4 3 7) 
COMMENT       (COAPar 25 250 50 0 6 4 3 7) 
COMMENT       (CObList #0=(CRSite (CStringList) "BamHI" "ggatcc" 2 0 1 2500 0 0 "")) 
COMMENT       (CObList 
COMMENT        #1=(CFSignal (CObList) "ura3" 21 0 0 417 1220 0 (CStringList) 
COMMENT            (CStringList) 1 1 1 1 "417..1220") 
COMMENT        #2=(CFSignal (CObList) "amp" 21 0 0 3914 4771 0 (CStringList) 
COMMENT            (CStringList) 1 1 1 1 "3914..4771") 
COMMENT        #3=(CFSignal (CObList) "F1 ORI" 21 0 1 1351 1807 0 (CStringList) 
COMMENT            (CStringList) 1 1 1 1 "complement(1351..1807)") 
COMMENT        #4=(CFSignal (CObList) "PMB1" 21 0 0 2971 3911 0 (CStringList) 
COMMENT            (CStringList) 1 1 1 1 "2971..3911") 
COMMENT        #5=(CFSignal (CObList) "CEN6" 21 0 0 4913 5031 0 (CStringList) 
COMMENT            (CStringList) 1 1 1 1 "4913..5031") 
COMMENT        #6=(CFSignal (CObList) "ARS H4" 21 0 0 5044 5417 0 (CStringList) 
COMMENT            (CStringList) 1 1 1 1 "5044..5417") 
COMMENT        #7=(CFSignal (CObList) "hisG" 21 0 0 2010 2498 0 (CStringList) 
COMMENT            (CStringList) 1 1 1 1 "2010..2498") 
COMMENT        #8=(CFSignal (CObList) "Delta2" 21 0 0 2505 2669 0 (CStringList) 
COMMENT            (CStringList) 1 1 1 1 "2505..2669")) (CObList) (CObList) (CObList) 
COMMENT       (CObList) (CObList) (CObList) 
COMMENT       (CTextView 0 
COMMENT        #9=(CGroupPar (CParagraph 0 (0 0) 1 2 0 0 180) 
COMMENT            (CObjectList 
COMMENT             #10=(CRefLinePar 
COMMENT                  (CLinePar (CParagraph 0 (0 0) 0 2 0 1 233) "PRS416m" 2) 5 "" 0 
COMMENT                  4) 
COMMENT             #11=(CFolderPar 
COMMENT                  (CGroupPar (CParagraph 1 (0 0) 1 1 0 0 178) 
COMMENT                   (CObjectList 
COMMENT                    #12=(CLinePar (CParagraph 0 (0 0) 1 2 1 0 180) 
COMMENT                         "DNA 'PRS416m'" 1) 
COMMENT                    #13=(CLinePar (CParagraph 0 (0 0) 1 2 1 0 180) 
COMMENT                         "Yeast centromere vector pRS416 with URA3 marker, complete sequence." 
COMMENT                         1) 
COMMENT                    #14=(CLinePar (CParagraph 0 (0 0) 1 2 1 0 180) 
COMMENT                         "Currently local object. Original author: Demo User" 1) 
COMMENT                    #15=(CLinePar (CParagraph 0 (0 0) 1 2 1 0 180) 
COMMENT                         "Created: 06/12/08 12:01AM" 1) 
COMMENT                    #16=(CLinePar (CParagraph 0 (0 0) 1 2 1 0 180) 
COMMENT                         "Last Modified: 07/12/10 08:29PM" 1) 
COMMENT                    #17=(CLinePar (CParagraph 0 (0 0) 1 2 1 0 180) 
COMMENT                         "length: 5486 bp" 1) 
COMMENT                    #18=(CLinePar (CParagraph 0 (0 0) 1 2 1 0 180) 
COMMENT                         "storage type: Basic" 1) 
COMMENT                    #19=(CLinePar (CParagraph 0 (0 0) 1 2 1 0 180) 
COMMENT                         "form: Circular" 1))) "General Description") 
COMMENT             #20=(CFolderPar 
COMMENT                  (CGroupPar (CParagraph 2 (0 0) 1 1 0 0 178) 
COMMENT                   (CObjectList 
COMMENT                    #21=(CLinePar (CParagraph 0 (0 0) 1 2 1 0 180) 
COMMENT                         "Original Source Database: GenBank" 1) 
COMMENT                    #22=(CLinePar (CParagraph 0 (0 0) 1 2 1 0 180) 
COMMENT                         "Division: SYN" 1) 
COMMENT                    #23=(CLinePar (CParagraph 0 (0 0) 1 2 1 0 180) 
COMMENT                         "Modification Date in the Original DB: 12-JUN-2008" 1) 
COMMENT                    #24=(CLinePar (CParagraph 0 (0 0) 1 2 1 0 180) 
COMMENT                         "Original Accession Number(s): <a href=\"ncbilink:dnarna/U03450\">U03450</a>" 
COMMENT                         1) 
COMMENT                    #25=(CLinePar (CParagraph 0 (0 0) 1 2 1 0 180) 
COMMENT                         "Version in the Original DB: U03450.1  GI:416321" 1) 
COMMENT                    #26=(CLinePar (CParagraph 0 (0 0) 1 2 1 0 180) 
COMMENT                         "Sequence Source: Cloning vector pRS416." 1) 
COMMENT                    #27=(CLinePar (CParagraph 0 (0 0) 1 2 1 0 180) 
COMMENT                         "Organizm(s): <a href=\"ncbilink:taxonomy/Cloning+vector+pRS416\">Cloning vector pRS416(Cloning vector pRS416)</a>" 
COMMENT                         1) 
COMMENT                    #28=(CLinePar (CParagraph 0 (0 0) 1 2 1 0 180) 
COMMENT                         "Taxonomy: other sequences; artificial sequences; vectors" 
COMMENT                         1))) "Standard Fields") 
COMMENT             #29=(CFolderPar 
COMMENT                  (CGroupPar (CParagraph 3 (0 0) 1 1 0 0 178) 
COMMENT                   (CObjectList 
COMMENT                    #30=(CLinePar (CParagraph 0 (0 0) 1 2 1 0 180) 
COMMENT                         "REFERENCE   1  (bases 1 to 4898)" 1) 
COMMENT                    #31=(CLinePar (CParagraph 0 (0 0) 1 2 1 0 180) 
COMMENT                         "  AUTHORS   Sikorski,R.S. and Hieter,P." 1) 
COMMENT                    #32=(CLinePar (CParagraph 0 (0 0) 1 2 1 0 180) 
COMMENT                         "  TITLE     A system of shuttle vectors and yeast host strains designed for" 
COMMENT                         1) 
COMMENT                    #33=(CLinePar (CParagraph 0 (0 0) 1 2 1 0 180) 
COMMENT                         "            efficient manipulation of DNA in Saccharomyces cerevisiae" 
COMMENT                         1) 
COMMENT                    #34=(CLinePar (CParagraph 0 (0 0) 1 2 1 0 180) 
COMMENT                         "  JOURNAL   Genetics 122 (1), 19-27 (1989)" 1) 
COMMENT                    #35=(CLinePar (CParagraph 0 (0 0) 1 2 1 0 180) 
COMMENT                         "REFERENCE   2  (bases 1 to 4898)" 1) 
COMMENT                    #36=(CLinePar (CParagraph 0 (0 0) 1 2 1 0 180) 
COMMENT                         "  AUTHORS   Christianson,T.W., Sikorski,R.S., Dante,M., Shero,J.H. and" 
COMMENT                         1) 
COMMENT                    #37=(CLinePar (CParagraph 0 (0 0) 1 2 1 0 180) 
COMMENT                         "            Hieter,P." 1) 
COMMENT                    #38=(CLinePar (CParagraph 0 (0 0) 1 2 1 0 180) 
COMMENT                         "  TITLE     Multifunctional yeast high-copy-number shuttle vectors" 
COMMENT                         1) 
COMMENT                    #39=(CLinePar (CParagraph 0 (0 0) 1 2 1 0 180) 
COMMENT                         "  JOURNAL   Gene 110 (1), 119-122 (1992)" 1) 
COMMENT                    #40=(CLinePar (CParagraph 0 (0 0) 1 2 1 0 180) 
COMMENT                         "REFERENCE   3  (bases 1 to 4898)" 1) 
COMMENT                    #41=(CLinePar (CParagraph 0 (0 0) 1 2 1 0 180) 
COMMENT                         "  AUTHORS   Stillman,D.J." 1) 
COMMENT                    #42=(CLinePar (CParagraph 0 (0 0) 1 2 1 0 180) 
COMMENT                         "  TITLE     Direct Submission" 1) 
COMMENT                    #43=(CLinePar (CParagraph 0 (0 0) 1 2 1 0 180) 
COMMENT                         "  JOURNAL   Submitted (11-NOV-1993) David J. Stillman, Dept. of Cellular, Viral" 
COMMENT                         1) 
COMMENT                    #44=(CLinePar (CParagraph 0 (0 0) 1 2 1 0 180) 
COMMENT                         "            and Molecular Biology, University of Utah Medical Center, Salt Lake" 
COMMENT                         1) 
COMMENT                    #45=(CLinePar (CParagraph 0 (0 0) 1 2 1 0 180) 
COMMENT                         "            City, UT 84132 USA" 1))) "References") 
COMMENT             #46=(CFolderPar 
COMMENT                  (CGroupPar (CParagraph 5 (0 0) 1 1 0 0 178) 
COMMENT                   (CObjectList 
COMMENT                    #47=(CLinePar (CParagraph 0 (0 0) 1 2 1 0 180) "Demo User" 1))) 
COMMENT                  "Original Author") 
COMMENT             #48=(CRefLinePar 
COMMENT                  (CLinePar (CParagraph 0 (0 0) 0 2 0 0 233) "Comments" 2) 1 "" 
COMMENT                  0 0) 
COMMENT             #49=(CFolderPar 
COMMENT                  (CGroupPar (CParagraph 8 (0 0) 1 2 0 0 178) (CObjectList)) 
COMMENT                  "Annotations") 
COMMENT             #50=(CFolderPar 
COMMENT                  (CGroupPar (CParagraph 12 (6 0) 1 1 0 0 178) 
COMMENT                   (CObjectList 
COMMENT                    #51=(CFolderPar 
COMMENT                         (CGroupPar (CParagraph 21 (7 21 0) 1 1 1 0 178) 
COMMENT                          (CObjectList 
COMMENT                           #52=(CFolderPar 
COMMENT                                (CGroupPar 
COMMENT                                 (CParagraph 417 (3 #1# 0) 1 2 2 0 194) 
COMMENT                                 (CObjectList 
COMMENT                                  #53=(CLinePar (CParagraph 0 (0 0) 1 2 3 0 180) 
COMMENT                                       "Start: 417   End: 1220" 1) 
COMMENT                                  #54=(CLinePar (CParagraph 0 (0 0) 1 2 3 0 180) 
COMMENT                                       "Original Location Description:" 1) 
COMMENT                                  #55=(CLinePar (CParagraph 0 (0 0) 1 2 3 0 180) 
COMMENT                                       "   417..1220" 1))) "ura3") 
COMMENT                           #56=(CFolderPar 
COMMENT                                (CGroupPar 
COMMENT                                 (CParagraph 1351 (3 #3# 0) 1 2 2 0 194) 
COMMENT                                 (CObjectList 
COMMENT                                  #57=(CLinePar (CParagraph 0 (0 0) 1 2 3 0 180) 
COMMENT                                       "Start: 1351  End: 1807 (Complementary)" 
COMMENT                                       1) 
COMMENT                                  #58=(CLinePar (CParagraph 0 (0 0) 1 2 3 0 180) 
COMMENT                                       "Original Location Description:" 1) 
COMMENT                                  #59=(CLinePar (CParagraph 0 (0 0) 1 2 3 0 180) 
COMMENT                                       "   complement(1351..1807)" 1))) "F1 ORI") 
COMMENT                           #60=(CFolderPar 
COMMENT                                (CGroupPar 
COMMENT                                 (CParagraph 2010 (3 #7# 0) 1 2 2 0 194) 
COMMENT                                 (CObjectList 
COMMENT                                  #61=(CLinePar (CParagraph 0 (0 0) 1 2 3 0 180) 
COMMENT                                       "Start: 2010  End: 2498" 1) 
COMMENT                                  #62=(CLinePar (CParagraph 0 (0 0) 1 2 3 0 180) 
COMMENT                                       "Original Location Description:" 1) 
COMMENT                                  #63=(CLinePar (CParagraph 0 (0 0) 1 2 3 0 180) 
COMMENT                                       "   2010..2498" 1))) "hisG") 
COMMENT                           #64=(CFolderPar 
COMMENT                                (CGroupPar 
COMMENT                                 (CParagraph 2505 (3 #8# 0) 1 2 2 0 194) 
COMMENT                                 (CObjectList 
COMMENT                                  #65=(CLinePar (CParagraph 0 (0 0) 1 2 3 0 180) 
COMMENT                                       "Start: 2505  End: 2669" 1) 
COMMENT                                  #66=(CLinePar (CParagraph 0 (0 0) 1 2 3 0 180) 
COMMENT                                       "Original Location Description:" 1) 
COMMENT                                  #67=(CLinePar (CParagraph 0 (0 0) 1 2 3 0 180) 
COMMENT                                       "   2505..2669" 1))) "Delta2") 
COMMENT                           #68=(CFolderPar 
COMMENT                                (CGroupPar 
COMMENT                                 (CParagraph 2971 (3 #4# 0) 1 2 2 0 194) 
COMMENT                                 (CObjectList 
COMMENT                                  #69=(CLinePar (CParagraph 0 (0 0) 1 2 3 0 180) 
COMMENT                                       "Start: 2971  End: 3911" 1) 
COMMENT                                  #70=(CLinePar (CParagraph 0 (0 0) 1 2 3 0 180) 
COMMENT                                       "Original Location Description:" 1) 
COMMENT                                  #71=(CLinePar (CParagraph 0 (0 0) 1 2 3 0 180) 
COMMENT                                       "   2971..3911" 1))) "PMB1") 
COMMENT                           #72=(CFolderPar 
COMMENT                                (CGroupPar 
COMMENT                                 (CParagraph 3914 (3 #2# 0) 1 2 2 0 194) 
COMMENT                                 (CObjectList 
COMMENT                                  #73=(CLinePar (CParagraph 0 (0 0) 1 2 3 0 180) 
COMMENT                                       "Start: 3914  End: 4771" 1) 
COMMENT                                  #74=(CLinePar (CParagraph 0 (0 0) 1 2 3 0 180) 
COMMENT                                       "Original Location Description:" 1) 
COMMENT                                  #75=(CLinePar (CParagraph 0 (0 0) 1 2 3 0 180) 
COMMENT                                       "   3914..4771" 1))) "amp") 
COMMENT                           #76=(CFolderPar 
COMMENT                                (CGroupPar 
COMMENT                                 (CParagraph 4913 (3 #5# 0) 1 2 2 0 194) 
COMMENT                                 (CObjectList 
COMMENT                                  #77=(CLinePar (CParagraph 0 (0 0) 1 2 3 0 180) 
COMMENT                                       "Start: 4913  End: 5031" 1) 
COMMENT                                  #78=(CLinePar (CParagraph 0 (0 0) 1 2 3 0 180) 
COMMENT                                       "Original Location Description:" 1) 
COMMENT                                  #79=(CLinePar (CParagraph 0 (0 0) 1 2 3 0 180) 
COMMENT                                       "   4913..5031" 1))) "CEN6") 
COMMENT                           #80=(CFolderPar 
COMMENT                                (CGroupPar 
COMMENT                                 (CParagraph 5044 (3 #6# 0) 1 2 2 0 194) 
COMMENT                                 (CObjectList 
COMMENT                                  #81=(CLinePar (CParagraph 0 (0 0) 1 2 3 0 180) 
COMMENT                                       "Start: 5044  End: 5417" 1) 
COMMENT                                  #82=(CLinePar (CParagraph 0 (0 0) 1 2 3 0 180) 
COMMENT                                       "Original Location Description:" 1) 
COMMENT                                  #83=(CLinePar (CParagraph 0 (0 0) 1 2 3 0 180) 
COMMENT                                       "   5044..5417" 1))) "ARS H4"))) 
COMMENT                         "Misc. Feature (8 total)"))) "Feature Map") 
COMMENT             #84=(CFolderPar 
COMMENT                  (CGroupPar (CParagraph 13 (0 0) 1 1 0 0 178) 
COMMENT                   (CObjectList 
COMMENT                    #85=(CRSFolderPar 
COMMENT                         (CFolderPar 
COMMENT                          (CGroupPar (CParagraph 63283224 (8 0) 1 1 1 0 178) 
COMMENT                           (CObjectList 
COMMENT                            #86=(CGroupPar (CParagraph 0 (10 #0# 0) 1 2 2 0 180) 
COMMENT                                 (CObjectList 
COMMENT                                  #87=(CLinePar 
COMMENT                                       (CParagraph 0 (1 #0# 1) 1 2 2 0 191) 
COMMENT                                       " N1: 2500 " 1))))) "BamHI: 1 site") 1 5 
COMMENT                         "GGATCC" "CCTAGG"))) 
COMMENT                  "Restriction/Methylation Map:  (no less than 1 site) and (no more than 1 site)")))) 
COMMENT       (CGraphView 
COMMENT        (CWStyleSheet 
COMMENT         (CObjectList 
COMMENT          #88=(CWidgetStyle "RSite Label" 1 (LOGPEN 0 0 13408563) 1 0 1 
COMMENT               (LOGFONT 0 0 0 0 400 0 0 0 0 3 2 1 18 "Georgia") 0.555556 0 1 5 
COMMENT               "@N (@S)" 0) 
COMMENT          #89=(CWidgetStyle "Signal Label" 1 (LOGPEN 0 0 0) 1 0 1 
COMMENT               (LOGFONT 0 0 0 0 700 0 0 0 0 3 2 1 34 "Arial") 0.666667 0 1 1 
COMMENT               "@N" 0) 
COMMENT          #90=(CWidgetStyle "Molecule Label 2" 0 0 1 
COMMENT               (LOGFONT 0 0 0 0 400 0 0 0 0 3 2 1 18 "Georgia") 0.555556 0 1 16 
COMMENT               "@L bp" 0) 
COMMENT          #91=(CWidgetStyle "Molecule Label 1" 0 0 1 
COMMENT               (LOGFONT 0 0 0 0 400 0 0 0 0 3 2 1 34 "Verdana") 0.833333 0 1 1 
COMMENT               "@N" 0) 
COMMENT          #92=(CWidgetStyle "Shape 3" 1 (LOGPEN 0 0 3355545) 1 1 
COMMENT               (LOGBRUSH 0 6724095 0) 0 0 1 (LOGSHAPE 9 1 0.8 1.8 0)) 
COMMENT          #93=(CWidgetStyle "Shape 1" 1 (LOGPEN 0 0 6723840) 1 1 
COMMENT               (LOGBRUSH 0 10079334 0) 0 0 1 (LOGSHAPE 9 1 0.8 1.8 0)) 
COMMENT          #94=(CWidgetStyle "Axis" 1 (LOGPEN 0 0 10079436) 2 1 
COMMENT               (LOGBRUSH 0 13434879 0) 0 0 1 (LOGSHAPE 10 1 0 0 0)) 
COMMENT          #95=(CWidgetStyle "Line 2" 1 (LOGPEN 0 0 6723840) 8 0 0 0 1 
COMMENT               (LOGSHAPE 1 1.9 0 0 0)) 
COMMENT          #96=(CWidgetStyle "RSite" 1 (LOGPEN 0 0 10053171) 8 0 0 0 1 
COMMENT               (LOGSHAPE 1 1.9 0 0 0)) 
COMMENT          #97=(CWidgetStyle "Short Signal" 1 (LOGPEN 0 0 13395507) 10 0 0 0 1 
COMMENT               (LOGSHAPE 1 1.9 0 0 0)) 
COMMENT          #98=(CWidgetStyle "Uniq RSite Label" 1 (LOGPEN 0 0 153) 1 0 1 
COMMENT               (LOGFONT 0 0 0 0 400 0 0 0 0 3 2 1 18 "Georgia") 0.555556 128 1 5 
COMMENT               "@N (@S)" 0) 
COMMENT          #99=(CWidgetStyle "Vanilla" 1 (LOGPEN 0 0 0) 1 1 
COMMENT               (LOGBRUSH 0 16777215 0) 1 
COMMENT               (LOGFONT 0 0 0 0 400 0 0 0 0 7 48 2 18 "Times New Roman") 0.8 0 1 
COMMENT               2 "?" 0) 
COMMENT          #100=(CWidgetStyle "Mark 1" 0 0 1 
COMMENT                (LOGFONT 0 0 0 0 400 0 0 0 2 7 48 2 2 "Windings") 0.7 0 1 2 "?" 
COMMENT                0) 
COMMENT          #101=(CWidgetStyle "Motif Label" 1 (LOGPEN 0 0 16744512) 1 0 1 
COMMENT                (LOGFONT 0 0 0 0 400 0 0 0 0 3 2 1 34 "Arial") 0.611111 8388608 
COMMENT                1 65535 "@N (@H)" 0) 
COMMENT          #102=(CWidgetStyle "Fragment Label 2" 1 (LOGPEN 0 0 0) 1 0 1 
COMMENT                (LOGFONT 0 0 0 0 400 0 0 0 0 3 2 1 49 "Courier New") 1.05 0 1 48 
COMMENT                "@F bp (molecule @L bp)" 0) 
COMMENT          #103=(CWidgetStyle "Fragment Label 1" 1 (LOGPEN 0 0 0) 1 0 1 
COMMENT                (LOGFONT 0 0 0 0 400 0 0 0 0 3 2 1 34 "Arial") 0.91 0 1 1 
COMMENT                "Fragment of @N" 0) 
COMMENT          #104=(CWidgetStyle "Shape 4" 1 (LOGPEN 0 0 0) 1 1 
COMMENT                (LOGBRUSH 2 8388608 5) 0 0 0) 
COMMENT          #105=(CWidgetStyle "Shape 2" 1 (LOGPEN 0 0 0) 1 1 (LOGBRUSH 0 128 0) 0 
COMMENT                0 0) 
COMMENT          #106=(CWidgetStyle "Shape 0" 1 (LOGPEN 0 0 0) 1 1 (LOGBRUSH 0 0 0) 0 0 
COMMENT                0) 
COMMENT          #107=(CWidgetStyle "ORF" 1 (LOGPEN 0 0 16384) 8 0 0 0 1 
COMMENT                (LOGSHAPE 7 0.2 3.41182 2.86186 0.609808)) 
COMMENT          #108=(CWidgetStyle "Line 4" 1 (LOGPEN 0 0 32768) 8 0 0 0 0) 
COMMENT          #109=(CWidgetStyle "Line 3" 1 (LOGPEN 0 0 16711680) 8 0 0 0 0) 
COMMENT          #110=(CWidgetStyle "Line 1" 1 (LOGPEN 0 0 16711680) 1 0 0 0 0) 
COMMENT          #111=(CWidgetStyle "Short Promoter" 1 (LOGPEN 0 0 128) 6 0 0 0 0) 
COMMENT          #112=(CWidgetStyle "Motif" 1 (LOGPEN 0 0 0) 1 0 0 0 0) 
COMMENT          #113=(CWidgetStyle "Line 0" 1 (LOGPEN 0 0 0) 8 0 0 0 0) 
COMMENT          #114=(CWidgetStyle "Void" 0 0 0 0 0) 
COMMENT          #115=(CWidgetStyle "General Label" 1 (LOGPEN 0 0 0) 1 0 1 
COMMENT                (LOGFONT 0 0 0 0 400 0 0 0 0 3 2 1 18 "Times New Roman") 0.91 0 
COMMENT                1 3 "@T @N " 0) 
COMMENT          #116=(CWidgetStyle "Position" 1 (LOGPEN 0 0 0) 1 0 0 0 0) 
COMMENT          #117=(CWidgetStyle "Annotation" 0 0 1 
COMMENT                (LOGFONT 0 0 0 0 400 0 0 0 0 3 2 1 18 "Times New Roman") 0.91 0 
COMMENT                0 0) 
COMMENT          #118=(CWidgetStyle "Position Label" 1 (LOGPEN 0 0 8388608) 1 0 1 
COMMENT                (LOGFONT 0 0 0 0 400 0 1 0 0 3 2 1 34 "Arial") 0.63 8388608 1 1 
COMMENT                "@N" 0) 
COMMENT          #119=(CWidgetStyle "Range" 1 (LOGPEN 0 0 0) 1 1 
COMMENT                (LOGBRUSH 0 16777215 0) 0 0 0) 
COMMENT          #120=(CWidgetStyle "Range Label" 1 (LOGPEN 0 0 8388608) 1 0 1 
COMMENT                (LOGFONT 0 0 0 0 400 0 1 0 0 3 2 1 34 "Arial") 0.63 8388608 1 1 
COMMENT                "@N" 0) 
COMMENT          #121=(CWidgetStyle "ORF Label" 1 (LOGPEN 0 0 49216) 1 0 1 
COMMENT                (LOGFONT 0 0 0 0 400 0 0 0 0 3 2 1 18 "Times New Roman") 
COMMENT                0.611111 0 1 65535 "@N" 0) 
COMMENT          #122=(CWidgetStyle "CDS Label" 1 (LOGPEN 0 0 4227264) 1 0 1 
COMMENT                (LOGFONT 0 0 0 0 400 0 0 0 0 3 2 1 34 "Arial") 0.555556 255 1 1 
COMMENT                "@N" 0) 
COMMENT          #123=(CWidgetStyle "Shape 5" 1 (LOGPEN 0 0 0) 3 1 
COMMENT                (LOGBRUSH 0 16777113 0) 1 
COMMENT                (LOGFONT 0 0 0 0 400 0 0 0 0 7 48 2 50 "Arial") 0.9 0 0 1 
COMMENT                (LOGSHAPE 9 1 0.8 1.8 0)) 
COMMENT          #124=(CWidgetStyle "CDS" 1 (LOGPEN 0 0 0) 1 1 (LOGBRUSH 2 39423 3) 0 0 
COMMENT                1 (LOGSHAPE 9 1 0.8 1.8 0)) 
COMMENT          #125=(CWidgetStyle "Label 2" 1 (LOGPEN 0 0 4227264) 1 0 1 
COMMENT                (LOGFONT 0 0 0 0 400 0 0 0 0 3 2 1 34 "Arial") 0.944444 8388608 
COMMENT                1 1 "@N" 0) 
COMMENT          #126=(CWidgetStyle "Label 3" 1 (LOGPEN 0 0 8421376) 1 0 1 
COMMENT                (LOGFONT 0 0 0 0 700 255 0 0 0 3 2 1 34 "Arial") 0.833333 255 1 
COMMENT                5 "@N (@S)" 0) 
COMMENT          #127=(CWidgetStyle "Label 4" 1 (LOGPEN 0 0 8437824) 1 0 1 
COMMENT                (LOGFONT 0 0 0 0 400 0 0 0 0 3 2 1 34 "Arial") 0.722222 0 1 5 
COMMENT                "@N (@S)" 0)) 0.164644 1.74233 0.164644 2.53336 
COMMENT         (70 (CShapeMapEntry 0 "Unique RSite" 1 "Uniq RSite Label") 67 
COMMENT          (CShapeMapEntry 0 "ORF" 0 "ORF Label")) 40.0378 40.0378 39 39 0.1 
COMMENT         -5486) 1 1 0 1 1 
COMMENT        (mapper: 15.2349 -14.3474 45.0425 45.0425 0.01 10 -1 5486 5486 1 0 0) 
COMMENT        #128=(CGroupWidget (CWidget 0 (0 0) 1 2 0 0 Nil -952 100) 
COMMENT              (CObjectList 
COMMENT               #129=(CGroupWidget (CWidget 1 (0 0) 1 2 0 0 Nil -1086 100) 
COMMENT                     (CObjectList 
COMMENT                      #130=(CAxis 
COMMENT                            (CWideLine (CWidget 0 (0 0) 1 2 0 0 #94# 0 0) 
COMMENT                             (LOGPEN 0 0 0) 2 (LOGBRUSH 0 13421772 0) 1 6.27533 
COMMENT                             6.27333 1 0.0214037) 0.114349) 
COMMENT                      #131=(CLabel 
COMMENT                            (CWidget 1001 (0 0) 1 2 0 0 #91# 2081903016 100) 
COMMENT                            (LOGPEN 0 0 153) 1 
COMMENT                            (LOGFONT 65 24 0 0 400 0 0 0 0 3 2 1 34 "Verdana") 
COMMENT                            1.74233 0.833333 0 "pRS416m" "pRS416m" 65535 0 
COMMENT                            0.871165 0 -10 5.06188 1.39868 Nil) 
COMMENT                      #132=(CLabel (CWidget 1002 (0 0) 1 2 0 0 #90# 0 100) 
COMMENT                            (LOGPEN 0 0 0) 1 
COMMENT                            (LOGFONT 43 16 0 0 400 0 0 0 0 3 2 1 18 "Georgia") 
COMMENT                            1.74233 0.555556 0 "5486 bp" "@L bp" 16 0 -0.871165 
COMMENT                            0 -10.8 2.59755 0.932452 Nil)) (CObjectList)) 
COMMENT               #133=(CGroupWidget (CWidget 10 (6 0) 1 2 0 0 Nil -1162 100) 
COMMENT                     (CObjectList 
COMMENT                      #134=(CGroupWidget 
COMMENT                            (CWidget 21 (7 21 0) 1 2 0 0 Nil 729 100) 
COMMENT                            (CObjectList 
COMMENT                             #135=(CWideArrow 
COMMENT                                   (CWideLine 
COMMENT                                    (CWidget 0 (3 #1# 0) 1 2 0 0 #93# 0 100) 
COMMENT                                    (LOGPEN 0 0 6723840) 1 
COMMENT                                    (LOGBRUSH 0 10079334 0) 1 4.87813 5.79749 1 
COMMENT                                    0.082322) 0.8 1.8 0) 
COMMENT                             #136=(CLabel 
COMMENT                                   (CWidget 0 (0 0) 1 2 0 0 #89# 62985088 100) 
COMMENT                                   (LOGPEN 0 0 0) 1 
COMMENT                                   (LOGFONT 52 19 0 0 700 255 0 0 0 3 2 1 34 
COMMENT                                    "Arial") 1.74233 0.666667 0 "ura3" "@N" 1 
COMMENT                                   11.0855 6.96932 0 -10 2.13132 1.17667 #135#) 
COMMENT                             #137=(CWideArrow 
COMMENT                                   (CWideLine 
COMMENT                                    (CWidget 0 (3 #2# 0) 1 2 0 0 #93# 0 100) 
COMMENT                                    (LOGPEN 0 0 6723840) 1 
COMMENT                                    (LOGBRUSH 0 10079334 0) 1 0.817595 1.79871 1 
COMMENT                                    0.082322) 0.8 1.8 0) 
COMMENT                             #138=(CLabel 
COMMENT                                   (CWidget 0 (0 0) 1 2 0 0 #89# 62745280 100) 
COMMENT                                   (LOGPEN 0 0 0) 1 
COMMENT                                   (LOGFONT 52 19 0 0 700 255 0 0 0 3 2 1 34 
COMMENT                                    "Arial") 1.74233 0.666667 0 "amp" "@N" 1 
COMMENT                                   -12.6382 3.48466 0 -10 2.04251 1.17667 #137#) 
COMMENT                             #139=(CWideArrow 
COMMENT                                   (CWideLine 
COMMENT                                    (CWidget 0 (3 #3# 0) 1 2 0 0 #93# 826 100) 
COMMENT                                    (LOGPEN 0 0 6723840) 1 
COMMENT                                    (LOGBRUSH 0 10079334 0) 1 4.2069 4.72947 1 
COMMENT                                    0.082322) 0.8 1.8 1) 
COMMENT                             #140=(CLabel 
COMMENT                                   (CWidget 0 (0 0) 1 2 0 0 #89# 63234448 100) 
COMMENT                                   (LOGPEN 0 0 0) 1 
COMMENT                                   (LOGFONT 52 19 0 0 700 255 0 0 0 3 2 1 34 
COMMENT                                    "Arial") 1.74233 0.666667 0 "F1 ORI" "@N" 1 
COMMENT                                   13.1814 -3.48466 0 -10 3.06377 1.17667 #139#) 
COMMENT                             #141=(CWideArrow 
COMMENT                                   (CWideLine 
COMMENT                                    (CWidget 0 (3 #4# 0) 1 2 0 0 #93# 0 100) 
COMMENT                                    (LOGPEN 0 0 6723840) 1 
COMMENT                                    (LOGBRUSH 0 10079334 0) 1 1.801 2.87702 1 
COMMENT                                    0.082322) 0.8 1.8 0) 
COMMENT                             #142=(CLabel 
COMMENT                                   (CWidget 0 (0 0) 1 2 0 0 #89# 62997800 100) 
COMMENT                                   (LOGPEN 0 0 0) 1 
COMMENT                                   (LOGFONT 52 19 0 0 700 255 0 0 0 3 2 1 34 
COMMENT                                    "Arial") 1.74233 0.666667 0 "PMB1" "@N" 1 
COMMENT                                   -10.36 -8.71165 0 -10 2.75295 1.17667 #141#) 
COMMENT                             #143=(CWideArrow 
COMMENT                                   (CWideLine 
COMMENT                                    (CWidget 0 (3 #5# 0) 1 2 0 0 #93# 0 100) 
COMMENT                                    (LOGPEN 0 0 6723840) 1 
COMMENT                                    (LOGBRUSH 0 10079334 0) 1 0.520288 0.656363 
COMMENT                                    1 0.082322) 0.8 1.8 0) 
COMMENT                             #144=(CLabel 
COMMENT                                   (CWidget 0 (0 0) 1 2 0 0 #89# 62981064 100) 
COMMENT                                   (LOGPEN 0 0 0) 1 
COMMENT                                   (LOGFONT 52 19 0 0 700 255 0 0 0 3 2 1 34 
COMMENT                                    "Arial") 1.74233 0.666667 0 "CEN6" "@N" 1 
COMMENT                                   -8.47958 10.454 0 -10 2.66415 1.17667 #143#) 
COMMENT                             #145=(CWideArrow 
COMMENT                                   (CWideLine 
COMMENT                                    (CWidget 0 (3 #6# 0) 1 2 0 0 #93# 0 100) 
COMMENT                                    (LOGPEN 0 0 6723840) 1 
COMMENT                                    (LOGBRUSH 0 10079334 0) 1 0.0789008 0.506566 
COMMENT                                    1 0.082322) 0.8 1.8 0) 
COMMENT                             #146=(CLabel 
COMMENT                                   (CWidget 0 (0 0) 1 2 0 0 #89# 63297136 100) 
COMMENT                                   (LOGPEN 0 0 0) 1 
COMMENT                                   (LOGFONT 52 19 0 0 700 255 0 0 0 3 2 1 34 
COMMENT                                    "Arial") 1.74233 0.666667 0 "ARS H4" "@N" 1 
COMMENT                                   -5.85086 12.1963 0 -10 3.6188 1.17667 #145#) 
COMMENT                             #147=(CWideArrow 
COMMENT                                   (CWideLine 
COMMENT                                    (CWidget 0 (3 #7# 0) 1 2 0 0 #93# 0 100) 
COMMENT                                    (LOGPEN 0 0 6723840) 1 
COMMENT                                    (LOGBRUSH 0 10079334 0) 1 3.41675 3.97591 1 
COMMENT                                    0.082322) 0.8 1.8 0) 
COMMENT                             #148=(CLabel 
COMMENT                                   (CWidget 0 (0 0) 1 2 0 0 #89# 62917600 100) 
COMMENT                                   (LOGPEN 0 0 0) 1 
COMMENT                                   (LOGFONT 52 19 0 0 700 255 0 0 0 3 2 1 34 
COMMENT                                    "Arial") 1.74233 0.666667 0 "hisG" "@N" 1 
COMMENT                                   7.98448 -10.454 0 -10 2.13132 1.17667 #147#) 
COMMENT                             #149=(CWideArrow 
COMMENT                                   (CWideLine 
COMMENT                                    (CWidget 0 (3 #8# 0) 1 2 0 0 #93# 1035 100) 
COMMENT                                    (LOGPEN 0 0 6723840) 1 
COMMENT                                    (LOGBRUSH 0 10079334 0) 1 3.22121 3.40989 1 
COMMENT                                    0.082322) 0.8 1.8 0) 
COMMENT                             #150=(CLabel 
COMMENT                                   (CWidget 0 (0 0) 1 2 0 0 #89# 62348728 100) 
COMMENT                                   (LOGPEN 0 0 0) 1 
COMMENT                                   (LOGFONT 52 19 0 0 700 255 0 0 0 3 2 1 34 
COMMENT                                    "Arial") 1.74233 0.666667 0 "Delta2" "@N" 1 
COMMENT                                   4.33957 -13.9386 0 -10 2.99717 1.17667 #149#)) 
COMMENT                            (CObjectList))) (CObjectList)) 
COMMENT               #151=(CGroupWidget (CWidget 11 (8 0) 1 2 0 0 Nil -1023 100) 
COMMENT                     (CObjectList 
COMMENT                      #152=(CGroupWidget 
COMMENT                            (CWidget 1 (10 #0# 0) 1 2 0 0 Nil -116 100) 
COMMENT                            (CObjectList 
COMMENT                             #153=(CScratch 
COMMENT                                   (CWidget 1 (1 #0# 1) 1 2 0 0 #96# 1114117 100) 
COMMENT                                   (LOGPEN 0 6 10053171) 8 1 3.4156 1.9 0.082322 
COMMENT                                   1) 
COMMENT                             #154=(CLabel 
COMMENT                                   (CWidget 0 (0 0) 1 2 0 0 #98# 63247480 100) 
COMMENT                                   (LOGPEN 0 0 153) 1 
COMMENT                                   (LOGFONT 43 16 0 0 400 0 0 0 0 3 2 1 18 
COMMENT                                    "Georgia") 1.74233 0.555556 128 
COMMENT                                   "{\\i Bam}HI (2500)" "@N (@S)" 5 6.88137 
COMMENT                                   -12.1963 0 -10 5.10629 0.932452 #153#)) 
COMMENT                            (CObjectList))) (CObjectList)) 
COMMENT               #155=(CGroupWidget (CWidget 14 (16 0) 1 2 0 0 Nil -186 100) 
COMMENT                     (CObjectList) (CObjectList)) 
COMMENT               #156=(CGroupWidget (CWidget 12 (0 0) 1 2 0 0 Nil -953 100) 
COMMENT                     (CObjectList) (CObjectList))) (CObjectList))) 
COMMENT       (CSeqView 10 10 (CObjectList) (CObList) 1 (CObList)) (CObList) 
COMMENT       -2147440680 (CStringList) 2147483648 268632248 (CObList)))
FEATURES             Location/Qualifiers
     misc_feature    417..1220
                     /vntifkey="21"
                     /label=ura3
     misc_feature    3914..4771
                     /vntifkey="21"
                     /label=amp
     misc_feature    complement(1351..1807)
                     /vntifkey="21"
                     /label=F1\ORI
     misc_feature    2971..3911
                     /vntifkey="21"
                     /label=PMB1
     misc_feature    4913..5031
                     /vntifkey="21"
                     /label=CEN6
     misc_feature    5044..5417
                     /vntifkey="21"
                     /label=ARS\H4
     misc_feature    2010..2498
                     /vntifkey="21"
                     /label=hisG
     misc_feature    2505..2669
                     /vntifkey="21"
                     /label=Delta2
BASE COUNT     1522 a      1197 c      1337 g      1430 t 
ORIGIN
        1 tcgcgcgttt cggtgatgac ggtgaaaacc tctgacacat gcagctcccg gagacggtca 
       61 cagcttgtct gtaagcggat gccgggagca gacaagcccg tcagggcgcg tcagcgggtg 
      121 ttggcgggtg tcggggctgg cttaactatg cggcatcaga gcagattgta ctgagagtgc 
      181 accataccac agcttttcaa ttcaattcat catttttttt ttattctttt ttttgatttc 
      241 ggtttctttg aaattttttt gattcggtaa tctccgaaca gaaggaagaa cgaaggaagg 
      301 agcacagact tagattggta tatatacgca tatgtagtgt tgaagaaaca tgaaattgcc 
      361 cagtattctt aacccaactg cacagaacaa aaacctgcag gaaacgaaga taaatcatgt 
      421 cgaaagctac atataaggaa cgtgctgcta ctcatcctag tcctgttgct gccaagctat 
      481 ttaatatcat gcacgaaaag caaacaaact tgtgtgcttc attggatgtt cgtaccacca 
      541 aggaattact ggagttagtt gaagcattag gtcccaaaat ttgtttacta aaaacacatg 
      601 tggatatctt gactgatttt tccatggagg gcacagttaa gccgctaaag gcattatccg 
      661 ccaagtacaa ttttttactc ttcgaagaca gaaaatttgc tgacattggt aatacagtca 
      721 aattgcagta ctctgcgggt gtatacagaa tagcagaatg ggcagacatt acgaatgcac 
      781 acggtgtggt gggcccaggt attgttagcg gtttgaagca ggcggcagaa gaagtaacaa 
      841 aggaacctag aggccttttg atgttagcag aattgtcatg caagggctcc ctatctactg 
      901 gagaatatac taagggtact gttgacattg cgaagagcga caaagatttt gttatcggct 
      961 ttattgctca aagagacatg ggtggaagag atgaaggtta cgattggttg attatgacac 
     1021 ccggtgtggg tttagatgac aagggagacg cattgggtca acagtataga accgtggatg 
     1081 atgtggtctc tacaggatct gacattatta ttgttggaag aggactattt gcaaagggaa 
     1141 gggatgctaa ggtagagggt gaacgttaca gaaaagcagg ctgggaagca tatttgagaa 
     1201 gatgcggcca gcaaaactaa aaaactgtat tataagtaaa tgcatgtata ctaaactcac 
     1261 aaattagagc ttcaatttaa ttatatcagt tattacccta tgcggtgtga aataccgcac 
     1321 agatgcgtaa ggagaaaata ccgcatcagg aaattgtaaa cgttaatatt ttgttaaaat 
     1381 tcgcgttaaa tttttgttaa atcagctcat tttttaacca ataggccgaa atcggcaaaa 
     1441 tcccttataa atcaaaagaa tagaccgaga tagggttgag tgttgttcca gtttggaaca 
     1501 agagtccact attaaagaac gtggactcca acgtcaaagg nnnnnnnnnn nnnnnnnnnn 
     1561 nnnnnnnnnn nnnnnnnnnn nnnnnnnnnt nnnnnnnnnn nnnnnnnnnn nnnnnnnnnn 
     1621 nnnnnnnnnn nnnnnnnnnn nnnnnnnnnn nnnnnnnnnn nnnnnnnnnn nnnnnnnnnn 
     1681 ngnnnnnnnn nnnnnnnnnn nnnnnnnnnn nnnnnnnnnn nnnnnnnnnn nnnnnnnnnn 
     1741 nnnnnnnnnn nnnnnnnnnn nnnnnnnnnn nnnnnnnnnn nnnnnnnnnn nnnnnnnnnn 
     1801 nnnnnncgcg ccattcgcca ttcaggctgc gcaactgttg ggaagggcga tcggtgcggg 
     1861 cctcttcgct attacgccag ctggcgaaag ggggatgtgc tgcaaggcga ttaagttggg 
     1921 taacgccagg gttttcccag tcacgacgtt gtaaaacgac ggccagtgag cgcgcgtaat 
     1981 acgactcact atagggcgaa ttgggtaccc ctgcgtgaag tcgaagttat ctaccgctct 
     2041 aaagcctgtc tgattcagcg cgacggtgag atggcacaga gcaagcaaga gctgatcgat 
     2101 aaattgctga cccgtattca gggcgtgatt caggcgcgcg aatcgaaata catcatgatg 
     2161 cacgcgccaa gtgaacgcct ggaagaggtt atcgccctgc tgccaggcgc cgaaaggccg 
     2221 acaattctgc cgctggcagg cgagcaacag cgcgtggcga tgcacatggt cagcagcgaa 
     2281 acgttgttct gggaaaccat ggagaaactg aaagcgcttg gcgccagctc gattctggta 
     2341 ctgccgatcg agaagatgat ggagtgatct gacgcctgat ggcgctgcgc ttatcaggcc 
     2401 tacgtaatgc gttgatattt tgggttctgt aggccggata aggcggaacc ctgtgatgga 
     2461 gtaaagacca tgagcttcaa taccctgatt gactggaagg atcctggaag ctgaaacgtc 
     2521 taacggatct tgatttgtgt ggacttcctt agaagtaacc gaagcacagg cgctaccatg 
     2581 agaattgggt gaatgttgag ataattgttg ggattccatt gttgataaag gctataatat 
     2641 taggtataca gaatatacta gaagttctct ctagagcggc cgccaccgcg gtggagctcc 
     2701 agcttttgtt ccctttagtg agggttaatt gcgcgcttgg cgtaatcatg gtcatagctg 
     2761 tttcctgtgt gaaattgtta tccgctcaca attccacaca acataggagc cggaagcata 
     2821 aagtgtaaag cctggggtgc ctaatgagtg aggtaactca cattaattgc gttgcgctca 
     2881 ctgcccgctt tccagtcggg aaacctgtcg tgccagctgc attaatgaat cggccaacgc 
     2941 gcggggagag gcggtttgcg tattgggcgc tcttccgctt cctcgctcac tgactcgctg 
     3001 cgctcggtcg ttcggctgcg gcgagcggta tcagctcact caaaggcggt aatacggtta 
     3061 tccacagaat caggggataa cgcaggaaag aacatgtgag caaaaggcca gcaaaaggcc 
     3121 aggaaccgta aaaaggccgc gttgctggcg tttttccata ggctccgccc ccctgacgag 
     3181 catcacaaaa atcgacgctc aagtcagagg tggcgaaacc cgacaggact ataaagatac 
     3241 caggcgtttc cccctggaag ctccctcgtg cgctctcctg ttccgaccct gccgcttacc 
     3301 ggatacctgt ccgcctttct cccttcggga agcgtggcgc tttctcatag ctcacgctgt 
     3361 aggtatctca gttcggtgta ggtcgttcgc tccaagctgg gctgtgtgca cgaacccccc 
     3421 gttcagcccg accgctgcgc cttatccggt aactatcgtc ttgagtccaa cccggtaaga 
     3481 cacgacttat cgccactggc agcagccact ggtaacagga ttagcagagc gaggtatgta 
     3541 ggcggtgcta cagagttctt gaagtggtgg cctaactacg gctacactag aaggacagta 
     3601 tttggtatct gcgctctgct gaagccagtt accttcggaa aaagagttgg tagctcttga 
     3661 tccggcaaac aaaccaccgc tggtagcggt ggtttttttg tttgcaagca gcagattacg 
     3721 cgcagaaaaa aaggatctca agaagatcct ttgatctttt ctacggggtc tgacgctcag 
     3781 tggaacgaaa actcacgtta agggattttg gtcatgagat tatcaaaaag gatcttcacc 
     3841 tagatccttt taaattaaaa atgaagtttt aaatcaatct aaagtatata tgagtaaact 
     3901 tggtctgaca gttaccaatg cttaatcagt gaggcaccta tctcagcgat ctgtctattt 
     3961 cgttcatcca tagttgcctg actccccgtc gtgtagataa ctacgatacg ggagggctta 
     4021 ccatctggcc ccagtgctgc aatgataccg cgagacccac gctcaccggc tccagattta 
     4081 tcagcaataa accagccagc cggaagggcc gagcgcagaa gtggtcctgc aactttatcc 
     4141 gcctccatcc agtctattaa ttgttgccgg gaagctagag taagtagttc gccagttaat 
     4201 agtttgcgca acgttgttgc cattgctaca ggcatcgtgg tgtcacgctc gtcgtttggt 
     4261 atggcttcat tcagctccgg ttcccaacga tcaaggcgag ttacatgatc ccccatgttg 
     4321 tgcaaaaaag cggttagctc cttcggtcct ccgatcgttg tcagaagtaa gttggccgca 
     4381 gtgttatcac tcatggttat ggcagcactg cataattctc ttactgtcat gccatccgta 
     4441 agatgctttt ctgtgactgg tgagtactca accaagtcat tctgagaata gtgtatgcgg 
     4501 cgaccgagtt gctcttgccc ggcgtcaata cgggataata ccgcgccaca tagcagaact 
     4561 ttaaaagtgc tcatcattgg aaaacgttct tcggggcgaa aactctcaag gatcttaccg 
     4621 ctgttgagat ccagttcgat gtaacccact cgtgcaccca actgatcttc agcatctttt 
     4681 actttcacca gcgtttctgg gtgagcaaaa acaggaaggc aaaatgccgc aaaaaaggga 
     4741 ataagggcga cacggaaatg ttgaatactc atactcttcc tttttcaata ttattgaagc 
     4801 atttatcagg gttattgtct catgagcgga tacatatttg aatgtattta gaaaaataaa 
     4861 caaatagggg ttccgcgcac atttccccga aaagtgccac ctgggtcctt ttcatcacgt 
     4921 gctataaaaa taattataat ttaaattttt taatataaat atataaatta aaaatagaaa 
     4981 gtaaaaaaag aaattaaaga aaaaatagtt tttgttttcc gaagatgtaa aagactctag 
     5041 ggggatcgcc aacaaatact accttttatc ttgctcttcc tgctctcagg tattaatgcc 
     5101 gaattgtttc atcttgtctg tgtagaagac cacacacgaa aatcctgtga ttttacattt 
     5161 tacttatcgt taatcgaatg tatatctatt taatctgctt ttcttgtcta ataaatatat 
     5221 atgtaaagta cgctttttgt tgaaattttt taaacctttg tttatttttt tttcttcatt 
     5281 ccgtaactct tctaccttct ttatttactt tctaaaatcc aaatacaaaa cataaaaata 
     5341 aataaacaca gagtaaattc ccaaattatt ccatcattaa aagatacgag gcgcgtgtaa 
     5401 gttacaggca agcgatccgt cctaagaaac cattattatc atgacattaa cctataaaaa 
     5461 taggcgtatc acgaggccct ttcgtc 
//
