# Supplementary material for: Pydna: a simulation and documentation tool for DNA assembly strategies using python
Source: BMC Bioinformatics. 2015 May 2;16(1):142. doi: 10.1186/s12859-015-0544-x (PMC4472420; doi:10.1186/s12859-015-0544-x)
Supplement: Additional file 2: — This compressed file has a folder structure containing six examples of pydna usage, including the code used to produce the examples depicted in this article. [file 12859_2015_544_MOESM2_ESM.zip › supplementary data/DNA_assembler_Shao_2009/AF324729.gb]

LOCUS       AF324729                8487 bp    DNA     circular SYN 27-JUN-2001
DEFINITION  Cloning vector HO-hisG-URA3-hisG-poly-HO, complete sequence.
ACCESSION   AF324729
VERSION     AF324729.1  GI:13241703
KEYWORDS    .
SOURCE      Cloning vector HO-hisG-URA3-hisG-poly-HO
  ORGANISM  Cloning vector HO-hisG-URA3-hisG-poly-HO
            other sequences; artificial sequences; vectors.
REFERENCE   1  (bases 1 to 8487)
  AUTHORS   Voth,W.P., Richards,J.D., Shaw,J.M. and Stillman,D.J.
  TITLE     Yeast vectors for integration at the HO locus
  JOURNAL   Nucleic Acids Res. 29 (12), E59 (2001)
   PUBMED   11410682
REFERENCE   2  (bases 1 to 8487)
  AUTHORS   Voth,W.P., Richards,J., Shaw,J. and Stillman,D.J.
  TITLE     Direct Submission
  JOURNAL   Submitted (29-NOV-2000) Pathology, University of Utah, 50 N.
            Medical Drive, 5C124 SOM, Salt Lake City, UT 84132, USA
FEATURES             Location/Qualifiers
     source          1..8487
                     /organism="Cloning vector HO-hisG-URA3-hisG-poly-HO"
                     /mol_type="genomic DNA"
                     /db_xref="taxon:153591"
     misc_feature    1..8487
                     /note="vector designed for targeted integration to the HO
                     locus in yeast; plasmid contains two fragments from the HO
                     promoter inserted in the pUC21-NotI polylinker, along with
                     the hisG-URA3-hisG selectable marker; HO region is
                     bracketed by two NotI sites, with polylinker sites between
                     the HO and hisG-URA3-hisG regions"
ORIGIN      
        1 atgaccatga ttacgccact agtccgaggc ctcgagatcc gatatcgccg tggcggccgc
       61 cagctgaagc ttaattatcc tgggcacgag tgaaacaaag ctaaaacctt tatttagcat
      121 ggccattgaa tgtaacaatt atatatatcg caagcacaaa aaatcaagga gagagaacta
      181 ccactttgtt catgtgtaca atgttcatta tctccataag caaaaaaaaa aaatagaaaa
      241 catatgctat aaggttgata ttctcacgag taagcggcac ttgctactta ttgacattgc
      301 agatttttgg ctacagaaat agtatattag agattataat tgctaatcaa atcaaaatat
      361 aaaattagta aaccaaacca tttataccct tccttagtag ttatggattg ttttttaatg
      421 atatttctgc aaaccaaaga aagattgtta tccagataga atttagtttt gatattcatt
      481 tttttgttga agattgaacg ccatatctgg gcctcataat tcaaaagacg gtgccattat
      541 cggtagcgtt tcgcattgta ctggatttca gaaatttcac agttgatgaa tcgaaaagaa
      601 tggtctcatt gcaacacgta aggttaagat gtcccttttt accattatag gcaataaatg
      661 aatcataaaa cgaccgtata ctggtgaaat agtagggaga acgagtacct gtagtaaaaa
      721 gtataaatca tagttaatcg ggcaatgtcc ctcgatcaag gagtattgtg tcatgttcga
      781 gacaaacgcc aacatttttg tttcttttgg acaaatgttg tttgcattta tgatccgtta
      841 tattttgatc taatgtagag ttgcacgtag ttcttactgg caaagaaatc gatgcatacc
      901 aaaaaagaat aaaggtgata tttgatcttt accgtttagt tccaacgtaa aattgtgcct
      961 ttggacttaa aatggcgtcg tacgctgcag gtcgacggat cttccagtgg tgcatgaacg
     1021 catgagaaag cccccggaag atcatcttcc gggggctttt tttttggcgc gcgatacaga
     1081 ccggttcaga caggataaag aggaacgcag aatgttagac aacacccgct tacgcatagc
     1141 tattcagaaa tcaggccgtt taagcgatga ttcacgagaa ttgctggccc gctgcggcat
     1201 aaaaattaat ttacacactc agcgcctgat tgcgatggcg gaaaacatgc cgattgatat
     1261 cctgcgcgtg cgtgatgatg acattccggg tctggtaatg gatggcgtgg tcgatctcgg
     1321 tattatcggc gaaaacgtgc tggaagaaga gctactcaac cgccgcgcac agggcgaaga
     1381 tccacgctat ttaaccctgc gccgtcttga cttcggcggc tgccgtttat cgctggcaac
     1441 accggttgac gaagcctggg acggcccggc cgcgctggac ggtaaacgta tcgctacctc
     1501 atatccgcac ctcctcaaac gctacctcga ccagaaaggc gtctctttta aatcgtgtct
     1561 gttaaatggt tctgtcgaag tcgcgccgcg cgcggggctg gccgacgcta tctgcgattt
     1621 ggtctctacc ggcgcgacgc ttgaagctaa cggcctgcgt gaagtcgaag ttatctaccg
     1681 ctctaaagcc tgtctgattc agcgcgacgg tgagatggca cagagcaagc aagagctgat
     1741 cgataaattg ctgacccgta ttcagggcgt gattcaggcg cgcgaatcga aatacatcat
     1801 gatgcacgcg ccaagtgaac gcctggaaga ggttatcgcc ctgctgccag gcgccgaaag
     1861 gccgacaatt ctgccgctgg caggcgagca acagcgcgtg gcgatgcaca tggtcagcag
     1921 cgaaacgttg ttctgggaaa ccatggagaa actgaaagcg cttggcgcca gctcgattct
     1981 ggtactgccg atcgagaaga tgatggagtg atctgacgcc tgatggcgct gcgcttatca
     2041 ggcctacgta atgcgttgat attttgggtt ctgtaggccg gataaggcgg aaccctgtga
     2101 tggagtaaag accatgagct tcaataccct gattgactgg aacagcggat ctgaattaat
     2161 tctcatgttt gacagcttat catcgataag cttttcaatt caattcatca tttttttttt
     2221 attctttttt ttgatttcgg tttctttgaa atttttttga ttcggtaatc tccgaacaga
     2281 aggaagaacg aaggaaggag cacagactta gattggtata tatacgcata tgtagtgttg
     2341 aagaaacatg aaattgccca gtattcttaa cccaactgca cagaacaaaa acctgcagga
     2401 aacgaagata aatcatgtcg aaagctacat ataaggaacg tgctgctact catcctagtc
     2461 ctgttgctgc caagctattt aatatcatgc acgaaaagca aacaaacttg tgtgcttcat
     2521 tggatgttcg taccaccaag gaattactgg agttagttga agcattaggt cccaaaattt
     2581 gtttactaaa aacacatgtg gatatcttga ctgatttttc catggagggc acagttaagc
     2641 cgctaaaggc attatccgcc aagtacaatt ttttactctt cgaagacaga aaatttgctg
     2701 acattggtaa tacagtcaaa ttgcagtact ctgcgggtgt atacagaata gcagaatggg
     2761 cagacattac gaatgcacac ggtgtggtgg gcccaggtat tgttagcggt ttgaagcagg
     2821 cggcagaaga agtaacaaag gaacctagag gccttttgat gttagcagaa ttgtcatgca
     2881 agggctccct atctactgga gaatatacta agggtactgt tgacattgcg aagagcgaca
     2941 aagattttgt tatcggcttt attgctcaaa gagacatggg tggaagagat gaaggttacg
     3001 attggttgat tatgacaccc ggtgtgggtt tagatgacaa gggagacgca ttgggtcaac
     3061 agtatagaac cgtggatgat gtggtctcta caggatctga cattattatt gttggaagag
     3121 gactatttgc aaagggaagg gatgctaagg tagagggtga acgttacaga aaagcaggct
     3181 gggaagcata tttgagaaga tgcggccagc aaaactaaaa aactgtatta taagtaaatg
     3241 catgtatact aaactcacaa attagagctt caatttaatt atatcagtta ttacccggga
     3301 atctcggtcg taatgatttt tataatgacg aaaaaaaaaa aattggaaag aaaaagcttt
     3361 aatgcggtag tttatcacag ttaaattgct aacgcagtca ggcaccgtgt atgaaatcta
     3421 acaatgcgct catcgtcatc ctcggcaccg tcaccctgga tgctgtaggc ataggcttgg
     3481 ttatgccggt actgccgggc ctcttgcggg atatcgtcca ttccgacagc atcgccagtc
     3541 actatggcgt gctgctagcg ctatatgcgt tgatgcaatt tctatgcgca cccgttctcg
     3601 gagcactgtc cgaccgcttt ggccgccgcc cagtcctgct cgcttcgcta cttggagcca
     3661 ctatcgacta cgcgatcatg gcgaccacac ccgtcctgtg gatcttccag tggtgcatga
     3721 acgcatgaga aagcccccgg aagatcatct tccgggggct ttttttttgg cgcgcgatac
     3781 agaccggttc agacaggata aagaggaacg cagaatgtta gacaacaccc gcttacgcat
     3841 agctattcag aaatcaggcc gtttaagcga tgattcacga gaattgctgg cccgctgcgg
     3901 cataaaaatt aatttacaca ctcagcgcct gattgcgatg gcggaaaaca tgccgattga
     3961 tatcctgcgc gtgcgtgatg atgacattcc gggtctggta atggatggcg tggtcgatct
     4021 cggtattatc ggcgaaaacg tgctggaaga agagctactc aaccgccgcg cacagggcga
     4081 agatccacgc tatttaaccc tgcgccgtct tgacttcggc ggctgccgtt tatcgctggc
     4141 aacaccggtt gacgaagcct gggacggccc ggccgcgctg gacggtaaac gtatcgctac
     4201 ctcatatccg cacctcctca aacgctacct cgaccagaaa ggcgtctctt ttaaatcgtg
     4261 tctgttaaat ggttctgtcg aagtcgcgcc gcgcgcgggg ctggccgacg ctatctgcga
     4321 tttggtctct accggcgcga cgcttgaagc taacggcctg cgtgaagtcg aagttatcta
     4381 ccgctctaaa gcctgtctga ttcagcgcga cggtgagatg gcacagagca agcaagagct
     4441 gatcgataaa ttgctgaccc gtattcaggg cgtgattcag gcgcgcgaat cgaaatacat
     4501 catgatgcac gcgccaagtg aacgcctgga agaggttatc gccctgctgc caggcgccga
     4561 aaggccgaca attctgccgc tggcaggcga gcaacagcgc gtggcgatgc acatggtcag
     4621 cagcgaaacg ttgttctggg aaaccatgga gaaactgaaa gcgcttggcg ccagctcgat
     4681 tctggtactg ccgatcgaga agatgatgga gtgatctgac gcctgatggc gctgcgctta
     4741 tcaggcctac gtaatgcgtt gatattttgg gttctgtagg ccggataagg cggaaccctg
     4801 tgatggagta aagaccatga gcttcaatac cctgattgac tggaacagcg gatccccggg
     4861 gttaattaag gcgcgccaga tctgtttaaa cgagctcgaa ttcctggggg aacaacttca
     4921 cagaatgttt tgtcatattg tcgaagtggt cacaaaacaa gagaagttcc gccaattata
     4981 aaaagggaac ccgtatattt cagcttcacg gatgatttcc agggtgagag tactgtatat
     5041 gggcttacga tagaaggcca taaaaatttc ttgcttggca acaaaataga agtgaaatca
     5101 tgtcgaggct gctgtgtggg agaacagctt aaaatatcac aaaaaaagaa tctaaaacac
     5161 tgtgttgctt gtcccagaaa gggaatcaag tatttttata aagattggag tggtaaaaat
     5221 cgagtatgtg ctagatgcta tggaagatac aaattcagcg gtcatcactg tataaattgc
     5281 aagtatgtac cagaagcacg tgaagtgaaa aaggcaaaag acaaaggcga aaaattgggc
     5341 attacgcccg aaggtttgcc agttaaagga ccagagtgta taaaatgtgg cggaatctta
     5401 cagtggccta tgcggccgct ctagaactag tggatcgatc cccaattcgc cctatagtga
     5461 gtcgtattac aattcactgg ccgtcgtttt acaacgtcgt gactgggaaa accctggcgt
     5521 tacccaactt aatcgccttg cagcacatcc ccctttcgcc agctggcgta atagcgaaga
     5581 ggcccgcacc gatcgccctt cccaacagtt gcgcagcctg aatggcgaat ggcgcctgat
     5641 gcggtatttt ctccttacgc atctgtgcgg tatttcacac cgcatannnn nnnnnnnnnn
     5701 nnnnnnnnnn nnnnnnnnnn nnnnnnnnnn nnnnnnnnnn nnnnnnnnnn nnnnnnnnnn
     5761 nnnnnnnnnn nnnnnnnnnn nnnnnnnnnn nnnnnnnnnn nnnnnnnnnn nnnnnnnnnn
     5821 nnnnnnnncn nnnnnnnnnn nnnnnnnnnn nnnnnnnnnn nnnnnnnnnn nnnnnnnnnn
     5881 nnnnnnnnnn nncctttgac gttggagtcc acgttcttta atagtggact cttgttccaa
     5941 actggaacaa cactcaaccc tatctcgggc tattcttttg atttataagg gattttgccg
     6001 atttcggcct attggttaaa aaatgagctg atttaacaaa aatttaacgc gaattttaac
     6061 aaaatattaa cgtttacaat tttatggtgc actctcagta caatctgctc tgatgccgca
     6121 tagttaagcc agccccgaca cccgccaaca cccgctgacg cgccctgacg ggcttgtctg
     6181 ctcccggcat ccgcttacag acaagctgtg accgtctccg ggagctgcat gtgtcagagg
     6241 ttttcaccgt catcaccgaa acgcgcgaga cgaaagggcc tcgtgatacg cctattttta
     6301 taggttaatg tcatgataat aatggtttct tagacgtcag gtggcacttt tcggggaaat
     6361 gtgcgcggaa cccctatttg tttatttttc taaatacatt caaatatgta tccgctcatg
     6421 agacaataac cctgataaat gcttcaataa tattgaaaaa ggaagagtat gagtattcaa
     6481 catttccgtg tcgcccttat tccctttttt gcggcatttt gccttcctgt ttttgctcac
     6541 ccagaaacgc tggtgaaagt aaaagatgct gaagatcagt tgggtgcacg agtgggttac
     6601 atcgaactgg atctcaacag cggtaagatc cttgagagtt ttcgccccga agaacgtttt
     6661 ccaatgatga gcacttttaa agttctgcta tgtggcgcgg tattatcccg tattgacgcc
     6721 gggcaagagc aactcggtcg ccgcatacac tattctcaga atgacttggt tgagtactca
     6781 ccagtcacag aaaagcatct tacggatggc atgacagtaa gagaattatg cagtgctgcc
     6841 ataaccatga gtgataacac tgcggccaac ttacttctga caacgatcgg aggaccgaag
     6901 gagctaaccg cttttttgca caacatgggg gatcatgtaa ctcgccttga tcgttgggaa
     6961 ccggagctga atgaagccat accaaacgac gagcgtgaca ccacgatgcc tgtagcaatg
     7021 gcaacaacgt tgcgcaaact attaactggc gaactactta ctctagcttc ccggcaacaa
     7081 ttaatagact ggatggaggc ggataaagtt gcaggaccac ttctgcgctc ggcccttccg
     7141 gctggctggt ttattgctga taaatctgga gccggtgagc gtgggtctcg cggtatcatt
     7201 gcagcactgg ggccagatgg taagccctcc cgtatcgtag ttatctacac gacggggagt
     7261 caggcaacta tggatgaacg aaatagacag atcgctgaga taggtgcctc actgattaag
     7321 cattggtaac tgtcagacca agtttactca tatatacttt agattgattt aaaacttcat
     7381 ttttaattta aaaggatcta ggtgaagatc ctttttgata atctcatgac caaaatccct
     7441 taacgtgagt tttcgttcca ctgagcgtca gaccccgtag aaaagatcaa aggatcttct
     7501 tgagatcctt tttttctgcg cgtaatctgc tgcttgcaaa caaaaaaacc accgctacca
     7561 gcggtggttt gtttgccgga tcaagagcta ccaactcttt ttccgaaggt aactggcttc
     7621 agcagagcgc agataccaaa tactgtcctt ctagtgtagc cgtagttagg ccaccacttc
     7681 aagaactctg tagcaccgcc tacatacctc gctctgctaa tcctgttacc agtggctgct
     7741 gccagtggcg ataagtcgtg tcttaccggg ttggactcaa gacgatagtt accggataag
     7801 gcgcagcggt cgggctgaac ggggggttcg tgcacacagc ccagcttgga gcgaacgacc
     7861 tacaccgaac tgagatacct acagcgtgag cattgagaaa gcgccacgct tcccgaaggg
     7921 agaaaggcgg acaggtatcc ggtaagcggc agggtcggaa caggagagcg cacgagggag
     7981 cttccagggg gaaacgcctg gtatctttat agtcctgtcg ggtttcgcca cctctgactt
     8041 gagcgtcgat ttttgtgatg ctcgtcaggg gggcggagcc tatggaaaaa cgccagcaac
     8101 gcggcctttt tacggttcct ggccttttgc tggccttttg ctcacatgtt ctttcctgcg
     8161 ttatcccctg attctgtgga taaccgtatt accgcctttg agtgagctga taccgctcgc
     8221 cgcagccgaa cgaccgagcg cagcgagtca gtgagcgagg aagcggaaga gcgcccaata
     8281 cgcaaaccgc ctctccccgc gcgttggccg attcattaat gcagctggca cgacaggttt
     8341 cccgactgga aagcgggcag tgagcgcaac gcaattaatg tgagttagct cactcattag
     8401 gcaccccagg ctttacactt tatgcttccg cggctcgtat gttgtgtgga attgtgagcg
     8461 gataacaatt tcacacagga aacagct
//
