# Supplementary material for: Pydna: a simulation and documentation tool for DNA assembly strategies using python
Source: BMC Bioinformatics. 2015 May 2;16(1):142. doi: 10.1186/s12859-015-0544-x (PMC4472420; doi:10.1186/s12859-015-0544-x)
Supplement: Additional file 2: — This compressed file has a folder structure containing six examples of pydna usage, including the code used to produce the examples depicted in this article. [file 12859_2015_544_MOESM2_ESM.zip › supplementary data/Construction_of_the_pGUP1_vector_by_homologous_recombination/pGREG505.gb]

LOCUS       pGREG505                9465 bp ds-DNA     circular     15-DEC-2012
DEFINITION  pGREG505 circular
ACCESSION   pGREG505
VERSION     pGREG505
KEYWORDS    .
SOURCE      .
  ORGANISM  . .
COMMENT
COMMENT     ApEinfo:methylated:1
FEATURES             Location/Qualifiers
     primer_bind     9444..9463
                     /label=T3
                     /ApEinfo_fwdcolor=cyan
                     /ApEinfo_revcolor=green
                     /ApEinfo_graphicformat=arrow_data {{0 1 2 0 0 -1} {} 0}
                     width 5 offset 0
     primer_bind     complement(3597..3614)
                     /label=M13-fwd
                     /ApEinfo_fwdcolor=cyan
                     /ApEinfo_revcolor=green
                     /ApEinfo_graphicformat=arrow_data {{0 1 2 0 0 -1} {} 0}
                     width 5 offset 0
     primer_bind     9406..9426
                     /label=M13-rev
                     /ApEinfo_fwdcolor=cyan
                     /ApEinfo_revcolor=green
                     /ApEinfo_graphicformat=arrow_data {{0 1 2 0 0 -1} {} 0}
                     width 5 offset 0
     primer_bind     complement(3568..3588)
                     /label=T7
                     /ApEinfo_fwdcolor=cyan
                     /ApEinfo_revcolor=green
                     /ApEinfo_graphicformat=arrow_data {{0 1 2 0 0 -1} {} 0}
                     width 5 offset 0
     rep_origin      8356..9038
                     /label=ColE1 origin
                     /ApEinfo_fwdcolor=gray50
                     /ApEinfo_revcolor=gray50
                     /ApEinfo_graphicformat=arrow_data {{0 1 2 0 0 -1} {} 0}
                     width 5 offset 0
     rep_origin      3775..4081
                     /label=F1 ori
                     /ApEinfo_fwdcolor=gray50
                     /ApEinfo_revcolor=gray50
                     /ApEinfo_graphicformat=arrow_data {{0 1 2 0 0 -1} {} 0}
                     width 5 offset 0
     rep_origin      3758..4213
                     /label=M13 origin
                     /ApEinfo_fwdcolor=gray50
                     /ApEinfo_revcolor=gray50
                     /ApEinfo_graphicformat=arrow_data {{0 1 2 0 0 -1} {} 0}
                     width 5 offset 0
     CDS             3685..3753
                     /label=LacZ alpha
                     /ApEinfo_fwdcolor=#6495ed
                     /ApEinfo_revcolor=#6495ed
                     /ApEinfo_graphicformat=arrow_data {{0 1 2 0 0 -1} {} 0}
                     width 5 offset 0
     misc_binding    9378..9400
                     /label=LacO
                     /ApEinfo_fwdcolor=#6495ed
                     /ApEinfo_revcolor=#6495ed
                     /ApEinfo_graphicformat=arrow_data {{0 1 2 0 0 -1} {} 0}
                     width 5 offset 0
     misc_recomb     1997..2030
                     /label=LoxP
                     /ApEinfo_fwdcolor=steel blue
                     /ApEinfo_revcolor=orange
                     /ApEinfo_graphicformat=arrow_data {{0 1 2 0 0 -1} {} 0}
                     width 5 offset 0
     misc_recomb     3499..3532
                     /label=LoxP(1)
                     /ApEinfo_label=LoxP
                     /ApEinfo_fwdcolor=steel blue
                     /ApEinfo_revcolor=orange
                     /ApEinfo_graphicformat=arrow_data {{0 1 2 0 0 -1} {} 0}
                     width 5 offset 0
     CDS             7599..8261
                     /label=AmpR
                     /ApEinfo_fwdcolor=yellow
                     /ApEinfo_revcolor=yellow
                     /ApEinfo_graphicformat=arrow_data {{0 1 2 0 0 -1} {} 0}
                     width 5 offset 0
     misc_feature    40..483
                     /label=GAL1p
                     /ApEinfo_fwdcolor=cyan
                     /ApEinfo_revcolor=green
                     /ApEinfo_graphicformat=arrow_data {{0 1 2 0 0 -1} {} 0}
                     width 5 offset 0
     misc_feature    530..562
                     /label=rec1
                     /ApEinfo_fwdcolor=#ff0000
                     /ApEinfo_revcolor=green
                     /ApEinfo_graphicformat=arrow_data {{0 1 2 0 0 -1} {} 0}
                     width 5 offset 0
     misc_feature    1725..1759
                     /label=rec2
                     /ApEinfo_fwdcolor=#ff0000
                     /ApEinfo_revcolor=green
                     /ApEinfo_graphicformat=arrow_data {{0 1 2 0 0 -1} {} 0}
                     width 5 offset 0
     misc_feature    565..1724
                     /label=HIS3
                     /ApEinfo_fwdcolor=cyan
                     /ApEinfo_revcolor=green
                     /ApEinfo_graphicformat=arrow_data {{0 1 2 0 0 -1} {} 0}
                     width 5 offset 0
ORIGIN
        1 aaaagctgga gctcgtttaa acggcgcgcc tagtacggat tagaagccgc cgagcgggtg
       61 acagccctcc gaaggaagac tctcctccgt gcgtcctcgt cttcaccggt cgcgttcctg
      121 aaacgcagat gtgcctcgcg ccgcactgct ccgaacaata aagattctac aatactagct
      181 tttatggtta tgaagaggaa aaattggcag taacctggcc ccacaaacct tcaaatgaac
      241 gaatcaaatt aacaaccata ggatgataat gcgattagtt ttttagcctt atttctgggg
      301 taattaatca gcgaagcgat gatttttgat ctattaacag atatataaat gcaaaaactg
      361 cataaccact ttaactaata ctttcaacat tttcggtttg tattacttct tattcaaatg
      421 taataaaagt atcaacaaaa aattgttaat atacctctat actttaacgt caaggagaaa
      481 aaaccccgga ttctagagcg gccgcactag tggatccccc gggctgcagg aattcgatat
      541 caagcttatc gataccgtcg acgtcatatg gatccgctgc acggtcctgt tccctagcat
      601 gtacgtgagc gtatttcctt ttaaaccacg acgctttgtc ttcattcaac gtttcccatt
      661 gtttttttct actattgctt tgctgtggga aaaacttatc gaaagatgac gactttttct
      721 taattctcgt tttaagagct tggtgagcgc taggagtcac tgccaggtat cgtttgaaca
      781 cggcattagt cagggaagtc ataacacagt cctttcccgc aattttcttt ttctattact
      841 cttggcctcc tctagtacac tctatatttt tttatgcctc ggtaatgatt ttcatttttt
      901 tttttccacc tagcggatga ctcttttttt ttcttagcga ttggcattat cacataatga
      961 attatacatt atataaagta atgtgatttc ttcgaagaat atactaaaaa atgagcaggc
     1021 aagataaacg aaggcaaaga tgacagagca gaaagcccta gtaaagcgta ttacaaatga
     1081 aaccaagatt cagattgcga tctctttaaa gggtggtccc ctagcgatag agcactcgat
     1141 cttcccagaa aaagaggcag aagcagtagc agaacaggcc acacaatcgc aagtgattaa
     1201 cgtccacaca ggtatagggt ttctggacca tatgatacat gctctggcca agcattccgg
     1261 ctggtcgcta atcgttgagt gcattggtga cttacacata gacgaccatc acaccactga
     1321 agactgcggg attgctctcg gtcaagcttt taaagaggcc ctactggcgc gtggagtaaa
     1381 aaggtttgga tcaggatttg cgcctttgga tgaggcactt tccagagcgg tggtagatct
     1441 ttcgaacagg ccgtacgcag ttgtcgaact tggtttgcaa agggagaaag taggagatct
     1501 ctcttgcgag atgatcccgc attttcttga aagctttgca gaggctagca gaattaccct
     1561 ccacgttgat tgtctgcgag gcaagaatga tcatcaccgt agtgagagtg cgttcaaggc
     1621 tcttgcggtt gccataagag aagccacctc gcccaatggt accaacgatg ttccctccac
     1681 caaaggtgtt cttatgtagt gacaccgatt atttaaagct gcaggtcgac ctcgagtcat
     1741 gtaattagtt atgtcacgct tacattcacg ccctcccccc acatccgctc taaccgaaaa
     1801 ggaaggagtt agacaacctg aagtctaggt ccctatttat ttttttatag ttatgttagt
     1861 attaagaacg ttatttatat ttcaaatttt tctttttttt ctgtacagac gcgtgtacgc
     1921 atgtaacatt atactgaaaa ccttgcttga gaaggttttg ggacgctcga aggctttaat
     1981 ttgcggccgg tacctaataa cttcgtatag catacattat acgaagttat attaagggtt
     2041 ctcgacgttt tcgacactgg atggcggcgt tagtatcgaa tcgacagcag tatagcgacc
     2101 agcattcaca tacgattgac gcatgatatt actttctgcg cacttaactt cgcatctggg
     2161 cagatgatgt cgaggcgaaa aaaaatataa atcacgctaa catttgatta aaatagaaca
     2221 actacaatat aaaaaaacta tacaaatgac aagttcttga aaacaagaat ctttttattg
     2281 tcagtactga ttagaaaaac tcatcgagca tcaaatgaaa ctgcaattta ttcatatcag
     2341 gattatcaat accatatttt tgaaaaagcc gtttctgtaa tgaaggagaa aactcaccga
     2401 ggcagttcca taggatggca agatcctggt atcggtctgc gattccgact cgtccaacat
     2461 caatacaacc tattaatttc ccctcgtcaa aaataaggtt atcaagtgag aaatcaccat
     2521 gagtgacgac tgaatccggt gagaatggca aaagcttatg catttctttc cagacttgtt
     2581 caacaggcca gccattacgc tcgtcatcaa aatcactcgc atcaaccaaa ccgttattca
     2641 ttcgtgattg cgcctgagcg agacgaaata cgcgatcgct gttaaaagga caattacaaa
     2701 caggaatcga atgcaaccgg cgcaggaaca ctgccagcgc atcaacaata ttttcacctg
     2761 aatcaggata ttcttctaat acctggaatg ctgttttgcc ggggatcgca gtggtgagta
     2821 accatgcatc atcaggagta cggataaaat gcttgatggt cggaagaggc ataaattccg
     2881 tcagccagtt tagtctgacc atctcatctg taacatcatt ggcaacgcta cctttgccat
     2941 gtttcagaaa caactctggc gcatcgggct tcccatacaa tcgatagatt gtcgcacctg
     3001 attgcccgac attatcgcga gcccatttat acccatataa atcagcatcc atgttggaat
     3061 ttaatcgcgg cctcgaaacg tgagtctttt ccttacccat ggttgtttat gttcggatgt
     3121 gatgtgagaa ctgtatccta gcaagatttt aaaaggaagt atatgaaaga agaacctcag
     3181 tggcaaatcc taacctttta tatttctcta caggggcgcg gcgtggggac aattcaacgc
     3241 gtctgtgagg ggagcgtttc cctgctcgca ggtctgcagc gaggagccgt aatttttgct
     3301 tcgcgccgtg cggccatcaa aatgtatgga tgcaaatgat tatacatggg gatgtatggg
     3361 ctaaatgtac gggcgacagt cacatcatgc ccctgagctg cgcacgtcaa gactgtcaag
     3421 gagggtattc tgggcctcca tgtcgctggc cgggtgaccc ggcggggacg aggcaagcta
     3481 aacagatctc tagacctaat aacttcgtat agcatacatt atacgaagtt atattaaggg
     3541 ttgtcttaat taagggtacc caattcgccc tatagtgagt cgtattacgc gcgctcactg
     3601 gccgtcgttt tacaacgtcg tgactgggaa aaccctggcg ttacccaact taatcgcctt
     3661 gcagcacatc cccctttcgc cagctggcgt aatagcgaag aggcccgcac cgatcgccct
     3721 tcccaacagt tgcgcagcct gaatggcgaa tggcgcgnnn nnnnnnnnnn nnnnnnnnnn
     3781 nnnnnnnnnn nnnnnnnnnn nnnnnnnnnn nnnnnnnnnn nnnnnnnnnn nnnnnnnnnn
     3841 nnnnnnnnnn nnnnnnnnnn nnnnnnnnnn nnnnnnnnnn ncnnnnnnnn nnnnnnnnnn
     3901 nnnnnnnnnn nnnnnnnnnn nnnnnnnnnn nnnnnnnnnn nnnnnnnnnn nnnnnnnnnn
     3961 nnnnnnnnnn nnnannnnnn nnnnnnnnnn nnnnnnnnnn nnnnnnnnnn nnnnnnnnnn
     4021 nnncctttga cgttggagtc cacgttcttt aatagtggac tcttgttcca aactggaaca
     4081 acactcaacc ctatctcggt ctattctttt gatttataag ggattttgcc gatttcggcc
     4141 tattggttaa aaaatgagct gatttaacaa aaatttaacg cgaattttaa caaaatatta
     4201 acgtttacaa tttcctgatg cggtattttc tccttacgca tctgtgcggt atttcacacc
     4261 gcatatcgac ggtcgaggag aacttctagt atatccacat acctaatatt attgccttat
     4321 taaaaatgga atcccaacaa ttacatcaaa atccacattc tcttcaaaat caattgtcct
     4381 gtacttcctt gttcatgtgt gttcaaaaac gttatattta taggataatt atactctatt
     4441 tctcaacaag taattggttg tttggccgag cggtctaagg cgcctgattc aagaaatatc
     4501 ttgaccgcag ttaactgtgg gaatactcag gtatcgtaag atgcaagagt tcgaatctct
     4561 tagcaaccat tatttttttc ctcaacataa cgagaacaca caggggcgct atcgcacaga
     4621 atcaaattcg atgactggaa attttttgtt aatttcagag gtcgcctgac gcatatacct
     4681 ttttcaactg aaaaattggg agaaaaagga aaggtgagag gccggaaccg gcttttcata
     4741 tagaatagag aagcgttcat gactaaatgc ttgcatcaca atacttgaag ttgacaatat
     4801 tatttaagga cctattgttt tttccaatag gtggttagca atcgtcttac tttctaactt
     4861 ttcttacctt ttacatttca gcaatatata tatatatttc aaggatatac cattctaatg
     4921 tctgccccta tgtctgcccc taagaagatc gtcgttttgc caggtgacca cgttggtcaa
     4981 gaaatcacag ccgaagccat taaggttctt aaagctattt ctgatgttcg ttccaatgtc
     5041 aagttcgatt tcgaaaatca tttaattggt ggtgctgcta tcgatgctac aggtgtccca
     5101 cttccagatg aggcgctgga agcctccaag aaggttgatg ccgttttgtt aggtgctgtg
     5161 ggtggtccta aatggggtac cggtagtgtt agacctgaac aaggtttact aaaaatccgt
     5221 aaagaacttc aattgtacgc caacttaaga ccatgtaact ttgcatccga ctctctttta
     5281 gacttatctc caatcaagcc acaatttgct aaaggtactg acttcgttgt tgtcagagaa
     5341 ttagtgggag gtatttactt tggtaagaga aaggaagacg atggtgatgg tgtcgcttgg
     5401 gatagtgaac aatacaccgt tccagaagtg caaagaatca caagaatggc cgctttcatg
     5461 gccctacaac atgagccacc attgcctatt tggtccttgg ataaagctaa tgttttggcc
     5521 tcttcaagat tatggagaaa aactgtggag gaaaccatca agaacgaatt ccctacattg
     5581 aaggttcaac atcaattgat tgattctgcc gccatgatcc tagttaagaa cccaacccac
     5641 ctaaatggta ttataatcac cagcaacatg tttggtgata tcatctccga tgaagcctcc
     5701 gttatcccag gttccttggg tttgttgcca tctgcgtcct tggcctcttt gccagacaag
     5761 aacaccgcat ttggtttgta cgaaccatgc cacggttctg ctccagattt gccaaagaat
     5821 aaggttgacc ctatcgccac tatcttgtct gctgcaatga tgttgaaatt gtcattgaac
     5881 ttgcctgaag aaggtaaggc cattgaagat gcagttaaaa aggttttgga tgcaggtatc
     5941 agaactggtg atttaggtgg ttccaacagt accaccgaag tcggtgatgc tgtcgccgaa
     6001 gaagttaaga aaatccttgc ttaaaaagat tctctttttt tatgatattt gtacataaac
     6061 tttataaatg aaattcataa tagaaacgac acgaaattac aaaatggaat atgttcatag
     6121 ggtagacgaa actatatacg caatctacat acatttatca agaaggagaa aaaggaggat
     6181 agtaaaggaa tacaggtaag caaattgata ctaatggctc aacgtgataa ggaaaaagaa
     6241 ttgcacttta acattaatat tgacaaggag gagggcacca cacaaaaagt taggtgtaac
     6301 agaaaatcat gaaactacga ttcctaattt gatattggag gattttctct aaaaaaaaaa
     6361 aaatacaaca aataaaaaac actcaatgac ctgaccattt gatggagttt aagtcaatac
     6421 cttcttgaac catttcccat aatggtgaaa gttccctcaa gaattttact ctgtcagaaa
     6481 cggccttacg acgtagtcga tatggtgcac tctcagtaca atctgctctg atgccgcata
     6541 gttaagccag ccccgacacc cgccaacacc cgctgacgcg ccctgacggg cttgtctgct
     6601 cccggcatcc gcttacagac aagctgtgac cgtctccggg agctgcatgt gtcagaggtt
     6661 ttcaccgtca tcaccgaaac gcgcgagacg aaagggcctc gtgatacgcc tatttttata
     6721 ggttaatgtc atgataataa tggtttctta ggacggatcg cttgcctgta acttacacgc
     6781 gcctcgtatc ttttaatgat ggaataattt gggaatttac tctgtgttta tttattttta
     6841 tgttttgtat ttggatttta gaaagtaaat aaagaaggta gaagagttac ggaatgaaga
     6901 aaaaaaaata aacaaaggtt taaaaaattt caacaaaaag cgtactttac atatatattt
     6961 attagacaag aaaagcagat taaatagata tacattcgat taacgataag taaaatgtaa
     7021 aatcacagga ttttcgtgtg tggtcttcta cacagacaag atgaaacaat tcggcattaa
     7081 tacctgagag caggaagagc aagataaaag gtagtatttg ttggcgatcc ccctagagtc
     7141 ttttacatct tcggaaaaca aaaactattt tttctttaat ttcttttttt actttctatt
     7201 tttaatttat atatttatat taaaaaattt aaattataat tatttttata gcacgtgatg
     7261 aaaaggaccc aggtggcact tttcggggaa atgtgcgcgg aacccctatt tgtttatttt
     7321 tctaaataca ttcaaatatg tatccgctca tgagacaata accctgataa atgcttcaat
     7381 aatattgaaa aaggaagagt atgagtattc aacatttccg tgtcgccctt attccctttt
     7441 ttgcggcatt ttgccttcct gtttttgctc acccagaaac gctggtgaaa gtaaaagatg
     7501 ctgaagatca gttgggtgca cgagtgggtt acatcgaact ggatctcaac agcggtaaga
     7561 tccttgagag ttttcgcccc gaagaacgtt ttccaatgat gagcactttt aaagttctgc
     7621 tatgtggcgc ggtattatcc cgtattgacg ccgggcaaga gcaactcggt cgccgcatac
     7681 actattctca gaatgacttg gttgagtact caccagtcac agaaaagcat cttacggatg
     7741 gcatgacagt aagagaatta tgcagtgctg ccataaccat gagtgataac actgcggcca
     7801 acttacttct gacaacgatc ggaggaccga aggagctaac cgcttttttg cacaacatgg
     7861 gggatcatgt aactcgcctt gatcgttggg aaccggagct gaatgaagcc ataccaaacg
     7921 acgagcgtga caccacgatg cctgtagcaa tggcaacaac gttgcgcaaa ctattaactg
     7981 gcgaactact tactctagct tcccggcaac aattaataga ctggatggag gcggataaag
     8041 ttgcaggacc acttctgcgc tcggcccttc cggctggctg gtttattgct gataaatctg
     8101 gagccggtga gcgtgggtct cgcggtatca ttgcagcact ggggccagat ggtaagccct
     8161 cccgtatcgt agttatctac acgacgggga gtcaggcaac tatggatgaa cgaaatagac
     8221 agatcgctga gataggtgcc tcactgatta agcattggta actgtcagac caagtttact
     8281 catatatact ttagattgat ttaaaacttc atttttaatt taaaaggatc taggtgaaga
     8341 tcctttttga taatctcatg accaaaatcc cttaacgtga gttttcgttc cactgagcgt
     8401 cagaccccgt agaaaagatc aaaggatctt cttgagatcc tttttttctg cgcgtaatct
     8461 gctgcttgca aacaaaaaaa ccaccgctac cagcggtggt ttgtttgccg gatcaagagc
     8521 taccaactct ttttccgaag gtaactggct tcagcagagc gcagatacca aatactgtcc
     8581 ttctagtgta gccgtagtta ggccaccact tcaagaactc tgtagcaccg cctacatacc
     8641 tcgctctgct aatcctgtta ccagtggctg ctgccagtgg cgataagtcg tgtcttaccg
     8701 ggttggactc aagacgatag ttaccggata aggcgcagcg gtcgggctga acggggggtt
     8761 cgtgcacaca gcccagcttg gagcgaacga cctacaccga actgagatac ctacagcgtg
     8821 agctatgaga aagcgccacg cttcccgaag ggagaaaggc ggacaggtat ccggtaagcg
     8881 gcagggtcgg aacaggagag cgcacgaggg agcttccagg gggaaacgcc tggtatcttt
     8941 atagtcctgt cgggtttcgc cacctctgac ttgagcgtcg atttttgtga tgctcgtcag
     9001 gggggcggag cctatggaaa aacgccagca acgcggcctt tttacggttc ctggcctttt
     9061 gctggccttt tgctcacatg ttctttcctg cgttatcccc tgattctgtg gataaccgta
     9121 ttaccgcctt tgagtgagct gataccgctc gccgcagccg aacgaccgag cgcagcgagt
     9181 cagtgagcga ggaagcggaa gagcgcccaa tacgcaaacc gcctctcccc gcgcgttggc
     9241 cgattcatta atgcagctgg cacgacaggt ttcccgactg gaaagcgggc agtgagcgca
     9301 acgcaattaa tgtgagttac ctcactcatt aggcacccca ggctttacac tttatgcttc
     9361 cggctcctat gttgtgtgga attgtgagcg gataacaatt tcacacagga aacagctatg
     9421 accatgatta cgccaagcgc gcaattaacc ctcactaaag ggaac
//
