# Supplementary material for: Pydna: a simulation and documentation tool for DNA assembly strategies using python
Source: BMC Bioinformatics. 2015 May 2;16(1):142. doi: 10.1186/s12859-015-0544-x (PMC4472420; doi:10.1186/s12859-015-0544-x)
Supplement: Additional file 2: — This compressed file has a folder structure containing six examples of pydna usage, including the code used to produce the examples depicted in this article. [file 12859_2015_544_MOESM2_ESM.zip › supplementary data/32_expression_vectors_mumberg_1995/expected output/p426TEF.gb]

LOCUS       .                       6352 bp    DNA     circular UNK 19-JUN-2014
DEFINITION  .
ACCESSION   <unknown id>
VERSION     <unknown id>
KEYWORDS    .
SOURCE      .
  ORGANISM  .
            .
FEATURES             Location/Qualifiers
ORIGIN
        1 gacgaaaggg cctcgtgata cgcctatttt tataggttaa tgtcatgata ataatggttt
       61 cttagtatga tccaatatca aaggaaatga tagcattgaa ggatgagact aatccaattg
      121 aggagtggca gcatatagaa cagctaaagg gtagtgctga aggaagcata cgataccccg
      181 catggaatgg gataatatca caggaggtac tagactacct ttcatcctac ataaatagac
      241 gcatataagt acgcatttaa gcataaacac gcactatgcc gttcttctca tgtatatata
      301 tatacaggca acacgcagat ataggtgcga cgtgaacagt gagctgtatg tgcgcagctc
      361 gcgttgcatt ttcggaagcg ctcgttttcg gaaacgcttt gaagttccta ttccgaagtt
      421 cctattctct agaaagtata ggaacttcag agcgcttttg aaaaccaaaa gcgctctgaa
      481 gacgcacttt caaaaaacca aaaacgcacc ggactgtaac gagctactaa aatattgcga
      541 ataccgcttc cacaaacatt gctcaaaagt atctctttgc tatatatctc tgtgctatat
      601 ccctatataa cctacccatc cacctttcgc tccttgaact tgcatctaaa ctcgacctct
      661 acatttttta tgtttatctc tagtattact ctttagacaa aaaaattgta gtaagaacta
      721 ttcatagagt gaatcgaaaa caatacgaaa atgtaaacat ttcctatacg tagtatatag
      781 agacaaaata gaagaaaccg ttcataattt tctgaccaat gaagaatcat caacgctatc
      841 actttctgtt cacaaagtat gcgcaatcca catcggtata gaatataatc ggggatgcct
      901 ttatcttgaa aaaatgcacc cgcagcttcg ctagtaatca gtaaacgcgg gaagtggagt
      961 caggcttttt ttatggaaga gaaaatagac accaaagtag ccttcttcta accttaacgg
     1021 acctacagtg caaaaagtta tcaagagact gcattataga gcgcacaaag gagaaaaaaa
     1081 gtaatctaag atgctttgtt agaaaaatag cgctctcggg atgcattttt gtagaacaaa
     1141 aaagaagtat agattctttg ttggtaaaat agcgctctcg cgttgcattt ctgttctgta
     1201 aaaatgcagc tcagattctt tgtttgaaaa attagcgctc tcgcgttgca tttttgtttt
     1261 acaaaaatga agcacagatt cttcgttggt aaaatagcgc tttcgcgttg catttctgtt
     1321 ctgtaaaaat gcagctcaga ttctttgttt gaaaaattag cgctctcgcg ttgcattttt
     1381 gttctacaaa atgaagcaca gatgcttcgt tcaggtggca cttttcgggg aaatgtgcgc
     1441 ggaaccccta tttgtttatt tttctaaata cattcaaata tgtatccgct catgagacaa
     1501 taaccctgat aaatgcttca ataatattga aaaaggaaga gtatgagtat tcaacatttc
     1561 cgtgtcgccc ttattccctt ttttgcggca ttttgccttc ctgtttttgc tcacccagaa
     1621 acgctggtga aagtaaaaga tgctgaagat cagttgggtg cacgagtggg ttacatcgaa
     1681 ctggatctca acagcggtaa gatccttgag agttttcgcc ccgaagaacg ttttccaatg
     1741 atgagcactt ttaaagttct gctatgtggc gcggtattat cccgtattga cgccgggcaa
     1801 gagcaactcg gtcgccgcat acactattct cagaatgact tggttgagta ctcaccagtc
     1861 acagaaaagc atcttacgga tggcatgaca gtaagagaat tatgcagtgc tgccataacc
     1921 atgagtgata acactgcggc caacttactt ctgacaacga tcggaggacc gaaggagcta
     1981 accgcttttt tgcacaacat gggggatcat gtaactcgcc ttgatcgttg ggaaccggag
     2041 ctgaatgaag ccataccaaa cgacgagcgt gacaccacga tgcctgtagc aatggcaaca
     2101 acgttgcgca aactattaac tggcgaacta cttactctag cttcccggca acaattaata
     2161 gactggatgg aggcggataa agttgcagga ccacttctgc gctcggccct tccggctggc
     2221 tggtttattg ctgataaatc tggagccggt gagcgtgggt ctcgcggtat cattgcagca
     2281 ctggggccag atggtaagcc ctcccgtatc gtagttatct acacgacggg gagtcaggca
     2341 actatggatg aacgaaatag acagatcgct gagataggtg cctcactgat taagcattgg
     2401 taactgtcag accaagttta ctcatatata ctttagattg atttaaaact tcatttttaa
     2461 tttaaaagga tctaggtgaa gatccttttt gataatctca tgaccaaaat cccttaacgt
     2521 gagttttcgt tccactgagc gtcagacccc gtagaaaaga tcaaaggatc ttcttgagat
     2581 cctttttttc tgcgcgtaat ctgctgcttg caaacaaaaa aaccaccgct accagcggtg
     2641 gtttgtttgc cggatcaaga gctaccaact ctttttccga aggtaactgg cttcagcaga
     2701 gcgcagatac caaatactgt ccttctagtg tagccgtagt taggccacca cttcaagaac
     2761 tctgtagcac cgcctacata cctcgctctg ctaatcctgt taccagtggc tgctgccagt
     2821 ggcgataagt cgtgtcttac cgggttggac tcaagacgat agttaccgga taaggcgcag
     2881 cggtcgggct gaacgggggg ttcgtgcaca cagcccagct tggagcgaac gacctacacc
     2941 gaactgagat acctacagcg tgagctatga gaaagcgcca cgcttcccga agggagaaag
     3001 gcggacaggt atccggtaag cggcagggtc ggaacaggag agcgcacgag ggagcttcca
     3061 gggggaaacg cctggtatct ttatagtcct gtcgggtttc gccacctctg acttgagcgt
     3121 cgatttttgt gatgctcgtc aggggggcgg agcctatgga aaaacgccag caacgcggcc
     3181 tttttacggt tcctggcctt ttgctggcct tttgctcaca tgttctttcc tgcgttatcc
     3241 cctgattctg tggataaccg tattaccgcc tttgagtgag ctgataccgc tcgccgcagc
     3301 cgaacgaccg agcgcagcga gtcagtgagc gaggaagcgg aagagcgccc aatacgcaaa
     3361 ccgcctctcc ccgcgcgttg gccgattcat taatgcagct ggcacgacag gtttcccgac
     3421 tggaaagcgg gcagtgagcg caacgcaatt aatgtgagtt acctcactca ttaggcaccc
     3481 caggctttac actttatgct tccggctcct atgttgtgtg gaattgtgag cggataacaa
     3541 tttcacacag gaaacagcta tgaccatgat tacgccaagc gcgcaattaa ccctcactaa
     3601 agggaacaaa agctggagct catagcttca aaatgtttct actccttttt tactcttcca
     3661 gattttctcg gactccgcgc atcgccgtac cacttcaaaa cacccaagca cagcatacta
     3721 aatttcccct ctttcttcct ctagggtgtc gttaattacc cgtactaaag gtttggaaaa
     3781 gaaaaaagag accgcctcgt ttctttttct tcgtcgaaaa aggcaataaa aatttttatc
     3841 acgtttcttt ttcttgaaaa tttttttttt gatttttttc tctttcgatg acctcccatt
     3901 gatatttaag ttaataaacg gtcttcaatt tctcaagttt cagtttcatt tttcttgttc
     3961 tattacaact ttttttactt cttgctcatt agaaagaaag catagcaatc taatctaagt
     4021 tttctagaac tagtggatcc cccgggctgc aggaattcga tatcaagctt atcgataccg
     4081 tcgacctcga gtcatgtaat tagttatgtc acgcttacat tcacgccctc cccccacatc
     4141 cgctctaacc gaaaaggaag gagttagaca acctgaagtc taggtcccta tttatttttt
     4201 tatagttatg ttagtattaa gaacgttatt tatatttcaa atttttcttt tttttctgta
     4261 cagacgcgtg tacgcatgta acattatact gaaaaccttg cttgagaagg ttttgggacg
     4321 ctcgaaggct ttaatttgcg gccggtaccc aattcgccct atagtgagtc gtattacgcg
     4381 cgctcactgg ccgtcgtttt acaacgtcgt gactgggaaa accctggcgt tacccaactt
     4441 aatcgccttg cagcacatcc ccctttcgcc agctggcgta atagcgaaga ggcccgcacc
     4501 gatcgccctt cccaacagtt gcgcagcctg aatggcgaat ggcgcgnnnn nnnnnnnnnn
     4561 nnnnnnnnnn nnnnnnnnnn nnnnnnnnnn nnnnnnnnnn nnnnnnnnnn nnnnnnnnnn
     4621 nnnnnnnnnn nnnnnnnnnn nnnnnnnnnn nnnnnnnnnn nnnnnnnnnn cnnnnnnnnn
     4681 nnnnnnnnnn nnnnnnnnnn nnnnnnnnnn nnnnnnnnnn nnnnnnnnnn nnnnnnnnnn
     4741 nnnnnnnnnn nnnnnnnnnn nnannnnnnn nnnnnnnnnn nnnnnnnnnn nnnnnnnnnn
     4801 nnnnnnnnnn nncctttgac gttggagtcc acgttcttta atagtggact cttgttccaa
     4861 actggaacaa cactcaaccc tatctcggtc tattcttttg atttataagg gattttgccg
     4921 atttcggcct attggttaaa aaatgagctg atttaacaaa aatttaacgc gaattttaac
     4981 aaaatattaa cgtttacaat ttcctgatgc ggtattttct ccttacgcat ctgtgcggta
     5041 tttcacaccg catagggtaa taactgatat aattaaattg aagctctaat ttgtgagttt
     5101 agtatacatg catttactta taatacagtt ttttagtttt gctggccgca tcttctcaaa
     5161 tatgcttccc agcctgcttt tctgtaacgt tcaccctcta ccttagcatc ccttcccttt
     5221 gcaaatagtc ctcttccaac aataataatg tcagatcctg tagagaccac atcatccacg
     5281 gttctatact gttgacccaa tgcgtctccc ttgtcatcta aacccacacc gggtgtcata
     5341 atcaaccaat cgtaaccttc atctcttcca cccatgtctc tttgagcaat aaagccgata
     5401 acaaaatctt tgtcgctctt cgcaatgtca acagtaccct tagtatattc tccagtagat
     5461 agggagccct tgcatgacaa ttctgctaac atcaaaaggc ctctaggttc ctttgttact
     5521 tcttctgccg cctgcttcaa accgctaaca atacctgggc ccaccacacc gtgtgcattc
     5581 gtaatgtctg cccattctgc tattctgtat acacccgcag agtactgcaa tttgactgta
     5641 ttaccaatgt cagcaaattt tctgtcttcg aagagtaaaa aattgtactt ggcggataat
     5701 gcctttagcg gcttaactgt gccctccatg gaaaaatcag tcaagatatc cacatgtgtt
     5761 tttagtaaac aaattttggg acctaatgct tcaactaact ccagtaattc cttggtggta
     5821 cgaacatcca atgaagcaca caagtttgtt tgcttttcgt gcatgatatt aaatagcttg
     5881 gcagcaacag gactaggatg agtagcagca cgttccttat atgtagcttt cgacatgatt
     5941 tatcttcgtt tcctgcaggt ttttgttctg tgcagttggg ttaagaatac tgggcaattt
     6001 catgtttctt caacactaca tatgcgtata tataccaatc taagtctgtg ctccttcctt
     6061 cgttcttcct tctgttcgga gattaccgaa tcaaaaaaat ttcaaagaaa ccgaaatcaa
     6121 aaaaaagaat aaaaaaaaaa tgatgaattg aattgaaaag ctgtggtatg gtgcactctc
     6181 agtacaatct gctctgatgc cgcatagtta agccagcccc gacacccgcc aacacccgct
     6241 gacgcgccct gacgggcttg tctgctcccg gcatccgctt acagacaagc tgtgaccgtc
     6301 tccgggagct gcatgtgtca gaggttttca ccgtcatcac cgaaacgcgc ga
//
