# Supplementary material for: Pydna: a simulation and documentation tool for DNA assembly strategies using python
Source: BMC Bioinformatics. 2015 May 2;16(1):142. doi: 10.1186/s12859-015-0544-x (PMC4472420; doi:10.1186/s12859-015-0544-x)
Supplement: Additional file 2: — This compressed file has a folder structure containing six examples of pydna usage, including the code used to produce the examples depicted in this article. [file 12859_2015_544_MOESM2_ESM.zip › supplementary data/32_expression_vectors_mumberg_1995/expected output/p426GPD.gb]

LOCUS       .                       6606 bp    DNA     circular UNK 19-JUN-2014
DEFINITION  .
ACCESSION   <unknown id>
VERSION     <unknown id>
KEYWORDS    .
SOURCE      .
  ORGANISM  .
            .
FEATURES             Location/Qualifiers
ORIGIN
        1 gacgaaaggg cctcgtgata cgcctatttt tataggttaa tgtcatgata ataatggttt
       61 cttagtatga tccaatatca aaggaaatga tagcattgaa ggatgagact aatccaattg
      121 aggagtggca gcatatagaa cagctaaagg gtagtgctga aggaagcata cgataccccg
      181 catggaatgg gataatatca caggaggtac tagactacct ttcatcctac ataaatagac
      241 gcatataagt acgcatttaa gcataaacac gcactatgcc gttcttctca tgtatatata
      301 tatacaggca acacgcagat ataggtgcga cgtgaacagt gagctgtatg tgcgcagctc
      361 gcgttgcatt ttcggaagcg ctcgttttcg gaaacgcttt gaagttccta ttccgaagtt
      421 cctattctct agaaagtata ggaacttcag agcgcttttg aaaaccaaaa gcgctctgaa
      481 gacgcacttt caaaaaacca aaaacgcacc ggactgtaac gagctactaa aatattgcga
      541 ataccgcttc cacaaacatt gctcaaaagt atctctttgc tatatatctc tgtgctatat
      601 ccctatataa cctacccatc cacctttcgc tccttgaact tgcatctaaa ctcgacctct
      661 acatttttta tgtttatctc tagtattact ctttagacaa aaaaattgta gtaagaacta
      721 ttcatagagt gaatcgaaaa caatacgaaa atgtaaacat ttcctatacg tagtatatag
      781 agacaaaata gaagaaaccg ttcataattt tctgaccaat gaagaatcat caacgctatc
      841 actttctgtt cacaaagtat gcgcaatcca catcggtata gaatataatc ggggatgcct
      901 ttatcttgaa aaaatgcacc cgcagcttcg ctagtaatca gtaaacgcgg gaagtggagt
      961 caggcttttt ttatggaaga gaaaatagac accaaagtag ccttcttcta accttaacgg
     1021 acctacagtg caaaaagtta tcaagagact gcattataga gcgcacaaag gagaaaaaaa
     1081 gtaatctaag atgctttgtt agaaaaatag cgctctcggg atgcattttt gtagaacaaa
     1141 aaagaagtat agattctttg ttggtaaaat agcgctctcg cgttgcattt ctgttctgta
     1201 aaaatgcagc tcagattctt tgtttgaaaa attagcgctc tcgcgttgca tttttgtttt
     1261 acaaaaatga agcacagatt cttcgttggt aaaatagcgc tttcgcgttg catttctgtt
     1321 ctgtaaaaat gcagctcaga ttctttgttt gaaaaattag cgctctcgcg ttgcattttt
     1381 gttctacaaa atgaagcaca gatgcttcgt tcaggtggca cttttcgggg aaatgtgcgc
     1441 ggaaccccta tttgtttatt tttctaaata cattcaaata tgtatccgct catgagacaa
     1501 taaccctgat aaatgcttca ataatattga aaaaggaaga gtatgagtat tcaacatttc
     1561 cgtgtcgccc ttattccctt ttttgcggca ttttgccttc ctgtttttgc tcacccagaa
     1621 acgctggtga aagtaaaaga tgctgaagat cagttgggtg cacgagtggg ttacatcgaa
     1681 ctggatctca acagcggtaa gatccttgag agttttcgcc ccgaagaacg ttttccaatg
     1741 atgagcactt ttaaagttct gctatgtggc gcggtattat cccgtattga cgccgggcaa
     1801 gagcaactcg gtcgccgcat acactattct cagaatgact tggttgagta ctcaccagtc
     1861 acagaaaagc atcttacgga tggcatgaca gtaagagaat tatgcagtgc tgccataacc
     1921 atgagtgata acactgcggc caacttactt ctgacaacga tcggaggacc gaaggagcta
     1981 accgcttttt tgcacaacat gggggatcat gtaactcgcc ttgatcgttg ggaaccggag
     2041 ctgaatgaag ccataccaaa cgacgagcgt gacaccacga tgcctgtagc aatggcaaca
     2101 acgttgcgca aactattaac tggcgaacta cttactctag cttcccggca acaattaata
     2161 gactggatgg aggcggataa agttgcagga ccacttctgc gctcggccct tccggctggc
     2221 tggtttattg ctgataaatc tggagccggt gagcgtgggt ctcgcggtat cattgcagca
     2281 ctggggccag atggtaagcc ctcccgtatc gtagttatct acacgacggg gagtcaggca
     2341 actatggatg aacgaaatag acagatcgct gagataggtg cctcactgat taagcattgg
     2401 taactgtcag accaagttta ctcatatata ctttagattg atttaaaact tcatttttaa
     2461 tttaaaagga tctaggtgaa gatccttttt gataatctca tgaccaaaat cccttaacgt
     2521 gagttttcgt tccactgagc gtcagacccc gtagaaaaga tcaaaggatc ttcttgagat
     2581 cctttttttc tgcgcgtaat ctgctgcttg caaacaaaaa aaccaccgct accagcggtg
     2641 gtttgtttgc cggatcaaga gctaccaact ctttttccga aggtaactgg cttcagcaga
     2701 gcgcagatac caaatactgt ccttctagtg tagccgtagt taggccacca cttcaagaac
     2761 tctgtagcac cgcctacata cctcgctctg ctaatcctgt taccagtggc tgctgccagt
     2821 ggcgataagt cgtgtcttac cgggttggac tcaagacgat agttaccgga taaggcgcag
     2881 cggtcgggct gaacgggggg ttcgtgcaca cagcccagct tggagcgaac gacctacacc
     2941 gaactgagat acctacagcg tgagctatga gaaagcgcca cgcttcccga agggagaaag
     3001 gcggacaggt atccggtaag cggcagggtc ggaacaggag agcgcacgag ggagcttcca
     3061 gggggaaacg cctggtatct ttatagtcct gtcgggtttc gccacctctg acttgagcgt
     3121 cgatttttgt gatgctcgtc aggggggcgg agcctatgga aaaacgccag caacgcggcc
     3181 tttttacggt tcctggcctt ttgctggcct tttgctcaca tgttctttcc tgcgttatcc
     3241 cctgattctg tggataaccg tattaccgcc tttgagtgag ctgataccgc tcgccgcagc
     3301 cgaacgaccg agcgcagcga gtcagtgagc gaggaagcgg aagagcgccc aatacgcaaa
     3361 ccgcctctcc ccgcgcgttg gccgattcat taatgcagct ggcacgacag gtttcccgac
     3421 tggaaagcgg gcagtgagcg caacgcaatt aatgtgagtt acctcactca ttaggcaccc
     3481 caggctttac actttatgct tccggctcct atgttgtgtg gaattgtgag cggataacaa
     3541 tttcacacag gaaacagcta tgaccatgat tacgccaagc gcgcaattaa ccctcactaa
     3601 agggaacaaa agctggagct cagtttatca ttatcaatac tcgccatttc aaagaatacg
     3661 taaataatta atagtagtga ttttcctaac tttatttagt caaaaaatta gccttttaat
     3721 tctgctgtaa cccgtacatg cccaaaatag ggggcgggtt acacagaata tataacatcg
     3781 taggtgtctg ggtgaacagt ttattcctgg catccactaa atataatgga gcccgctttt
     3841 taagctggca tccagaaaaa aaaagaatcc cagcaccaaa atattgtttt cttcaccaac
     3901 catcagttca taggtccatt ctcttagcgc aactacagag aacaggggca caaacaggca
     3961 aaaaacgggc acaacctcaa tggagtgatg caacctgcct ggagtaaatg atgacacaag
     4021 gcaattgacc cacgcatgta tctatctcat tttcttacac cttctattac cttctgctct
     4081 ctctgatttg gaaaaagctg aaaaaaaagg ttgaaaccag ttccctgaaa ttattcccct
     4141 acttgactaa taagtatata aagacggtag gtattgattg taattctgta aatctatttc
     4201 ttaaacttct taaattctac ttttatagtt agtctttttt ttagttttaa aacaccagaa
     4261 cttagtttcg acggattcta gaactagtgg atcccccggg ctgcaggaat tcgatatcaa
     4321 gcttatcgat accgtcgacc tcgagtcatg taattagtta tgtcacgctt acattcacgc
     4381 cctcccccca catccgctct aaccgaaaag gaaggagtta gacaacctga agtctaggtc
     4441 cctatttatt tttttatagt tatgttagta ttaagaacgt tatttatatt tcaaattttt
     4501 cttttttttc tgtacagacg cgtgtacgca tgtaacatta tactgaaaac cttgcttgag
     4561 aaggttttgg gacgctcgaa ggctttaatt tgcggccggt acccaattcg ccctatagtg
     4621 agtcgtatta cgcgcgctca ctggccgtcg ttttacaacg tcgtgactgg gaaaaccctg
     4681 gcgttaccca acttaatcgc cttgcagcac atcccccttt cgccagctgg cgtaatagcg
     4741 aagaggcccg caccgatcgc ccttcccaac agttgcgcag cctgaatggc gaatggcgcg
     4801 nnnnnnnnnn nnnnnnnnnn nnnnnnnnnn nnnnnnnnnn nnnnnnnnnn nnnnnnnnnn
     4861 nnnnnnnnnn nnnnnnnnnn nnnnnnnnnn nnnnnnnnnn nnnnnnnnnn nnnnnnnnnn
     4921 nnnncnnnnn nnnnnnnnnn nnnnnnnnnn nnnnnnnnnn nnnnnnnnnn nnnnnnnnnn
     4981 nnnnnnnnnn nnnnnnnnnn nnnnnnnnnn nnnnnnannn nnnnnnnnnn nnnnnnnnnn
     5041 nnnnnnnnnn nnnnnnnnnn nnnnnncctt tgacgttgga gtccacgttc tttaatagtg
     5101 gactcttgtt ccaaactgga acaacactca accctatctc ggtctattct tttgatttat
     5161 aagggatttt gccgatttcg gcctattggt taaaaaatga gctgatttaa caaaaattta
     5221 acgcgaattt taacaaaata ttaacgttta caatttcctg atgcggtatt ttctccttac
     5281 gcatctgtgc ggtatttcac accgcatagg gtaataactg atataattaa attgaagctc
     5341 taatttgtga gtttagtata catgcattta cttataatac agttttttag ttttgctggc
     5401 cgcatcttct caaatatgct tcccagcctg cttttctgta acgttcaccc tctaccttag
     5461 catcccttcc ctttgcaaat agtcctcttc caacaataat aatgtcagat cctgtagaga
     5521 ccacatcatc cacggttcta tactgttgac ccaatgcgtc tcccttgtca tctaaaccca
     5581 caccgggtgt cataatcaac caatcgtaac cttcatctct tccacccatg tctctttgag
     5641 caataaagcc gataacaaaa tctttgtcgc tcttcgcaat gtcaacagta cccttagtat
     5701 attctccagt agatagggag cccttgcatg acaattctgc taacatcaaa aggcctctag
     5761 gttcctttgt tacttcttct gccgcctgct tcaaaccgct aacaatacct gggcccacca
     5821 caccgtgtgc attcgtaatg tctgcccatt ctgctattct gtatacaccc gcagagtact
     5881 gcaatttgac tgtattacca atgtcagcaa attttctgtc ttcgaagagt aaaaaattgt
     5941 acttggcgga taatgccttt agcggcttaa ctgtgccctc catggaaaaa tcagtcaaga
     6001 tatccacatg tgtttttagt aaacaaattt tgggacctaa tgcttcaact aactccagta
     6061 attccttggt ggtacgaaca tccaatgaag cacacaagtt tgtttgcttt tcgtgcatga
     6121 tattaaatag cttggcagca acaggactag gatgagtagc agcacgttcc ttatatgtag
     6181 ctttcgacat gatttatctt cgtttcctgc aggtttttgt tctgtgcagt tgggttaaga
     6241 atactgggca atttcatgtt tcttcaacac tacatatgcg tatatatacc aatctaagtc
     6301 tgtgctcctt ccttcgttct tccttctgtt cggagattac cgaatcaaaa aaatttcaaa
     6361 gaaaccgaaa tcaaaaaaaa gaataaaaaa aaaatgatga attgaattga aaagctgtgg
     6421 tatggtgcac tctcagtaca atctgctctg atgccgcata gttaagccag ccccgacacc
     6481 cgccaacacc cgctgacgcg ccctgacggg cttgtctgct cccggcatcc gcttacagac
     6541 aagctgtgac cgtctccggg agctgcatgt gtcagaggtt ttcaccgtca tcaccgaaac
     6601 gcgcga
//
