# Supplementary material for: Pydna: a simulation and documentation tool for DNA assembly strategies using python
Source: BMC Bioinformatics. 2015 May 2;16(1):142. doi: 10.1186/s12859-015-0544-x (PMC4472420; doi:10.1186/s12859-015-0544-x)
Supplement: Additional file 2: — This compressed file has a folder structure containing six examples of pydna usage, including the code used to produce the examples depicted in this article. [file 12859_2015_544_MOESM2_ESM.zip › supplementary data/32_expression_vectors_mumberg_1995/expected output/p426CYC.gb]

LOCUS       .                       6240 bp    DNA     circular UNK 19-JUN-2014
DEFINITION  .
ACCESSION   <unknown id>
VERSION     <unknown id>
KEYWORDS    .
SOURCE      .
  ORGANISM  .
            .
FEATURES             Location/Qualifiers
ORIGIN
        1 gacgaaaggg cctcgtgata cgcctatttt tataggttaa tgtcatgata ataatggttt
       61 cttagtatga tccaatatca aaggaaatga tagcattgaa ggatgagact aatccaattg
      121 aggagtggca gcatatagaa cagctaaagg gtagtgctga aggaagcata cgataccccg
      181 catggaatgg gataatatca caggaggtac tagactacct ttcatcctac ataaatagac
      241 gcatataagt acgcatttaa gcataaacac gcactatgcc gttcttctca tgtatatata
      301 tatacaggca acacgcagat ataggtgcga cgtgaacagt gagctgtatg tgcgcagctc
      361 gcgttgcatt ttcggaagcg ctcgttttcg gaaacgcttt gaagttccta ttccgaagtt
      421 cctattctct agaaagtata ggaacttcag agcgcttttg aaaaccaaaa gcgctctgaa
      481 gacgcacttt caaaaaacca aaaacgcacc ggactgtaac gagctactaa aatattgcga
      541 ataccgcttc cacaaacatt gctcaaaagt atctctttgc tatatatctc tgtgctatat
      601 ccctatataa cctacccatc cacctttcgc tccttgaact tgcatctaaa ctcgacctct
      661 acatttttta tgtttatctc tagtattact ctttagacaa aaaaattgta gtaagaacta
      721 ttcatagagt gaatcgaaaa caatacgaaa atgtaaacat ttcctatacg tagtatatag
      781 agacaaaata gaagaaaccg ttcataattt tctgaccaat gaagaatcat caacgctatc
      841 actttctgtt cacaaagtat gcgcaatcca catcggtata gaatataatc ggggatgcct
      901 ttatcttgaa aaaatgcacc cgcagcttcg ctagtaatca gtaaacgcgg gaagtggagt
      961 caggcttttt ttatggaaga gaaaatagac accaaagtag ccttcttcta accttaacgg
     1021 acctacagtg caaaaagtta tcaagagact gcattataga gcgcacaaag gagaaaaaaa
     1081 gtaatctaag atgctttgtt agaaaaatag cgctctcggg atgcattttt gtagaacaaa
     1141 aaagaagtat agattctttg ttggtaaaat agcgctctcg cgttgcattt ctgttctgta
     1201 aaaatgcagc tcagattctt tgtttgaaaa attagcgctc tcgcgttgca tttttgtttt
     1261 acaaaaatga agcacagatt cttcgttggt aaaatagcgc tttcgcgttg catttctgtt
     1321 ctgtaaaaat gcagctcaga ttctttgttt gaaaaattag cgctctcgcg ttgcattttt
     1381 gttctacaaa atgaagcaca gatgcttcgt tcaggtggca cttttcgggg aaatgtgcgc
     1441 ggaaccccta tttgtttatt tttctaaata cattcaaata tgtatccgct catgagacaa
     1501 taaccctgat aaatgcttca ataatattga aaaaggaaga gtatgagtat tcaacatttc
     1561 cgtgtcgccc ttattccctt ttttgcggca ttttgccttc ctgtttttgc tcacccagaa
     1621 acgctggtga aagtaaaaga tgctgaagat cagttgggtg cacgagtggg ttacatcgaa
     1681 ctggatctca acagcggtaa gatccttgag agttttcgcc ccgaagaacg ttttccaatg
     1741 atgagcactt ttaaagttct gctatgtggc gcggtattat cccgtattga cgccgggcaa
     1801 gagcaactcg gtcgccgcat acactattct cagaatgact tggttgagta ctcaccagtc
     1861 acagaaaagc atcttacgga tggcatgaca gtaagagaat tatgcagtgc tgccataacc
     1921 atgagtgata acactgcggc caacttactt ctgacaacga tcggaggacc gaaggagcta
     1981 accgcttttt tgcacaacat gggggatcat gtaactcgcc ttgatcgttg ggaaccggag
     2041 ctgaatgaag ccataccaaa cgacgagcgt gacaccacga tgcctgtagc aatggcaaca
     2101 acgttgcgca aactattaac tggcgaacta cttactctag cttcccggca acaattaata
     2161 gactggatgg aggcggataa agttgcagga ccacttctgc gctcggccct tccggctggc
     2221 tggtttattg ctgataaatc tggagccggt gagcgtgggt ctcgcggtat cattgcagca
     2281 ctggggccag atggtaagcc ctcccgtatc gtagttatct acacgacggg gagtcaggca
     2341 actatggatg aacgaaatag acagatcgct gagataggtg cctcactgat taagcattgg
     2401 taactgtcag accaagttta ctcatatata ctttagattg atttaaaact tcatttttaa
     2461 tttaaaagga tctaggtgaa gatccttttt gataatctca tgaccaaaat cccttaacgt
     2521 gagttttcgt tccactgagc gtcagacccc gtagaaaaga tcaaaggatc ttcttgagat
     2581 cctttttttc tgcgcgtaat ctgctgcttg caaacaaaaa aaccaccgct accagcggtg
     2641 gtttgtttgc cggatcaaga gctaccaact ctttttccga aggtaactgg cttcagcaga
     2701 gcgcagatac caaatactgt ccttctagtg tagccgtagt taggccacca cttcaagaac
     2761 tctgtagcac cgcctacata cctcgctctg ctaatcctgt taccagtggc tgctgccagt
     2821 ggcgataagt cgtgtcttac cgggttggac tcaagacgat agttaccgga taaggcgcag
     2881 cggtcgggct gaacgggggg ttcgtgcaca cagcccagct tggagcgaac gacctacacc
     2941 gaactgagat acctacagcg tgagctatga gaaagcgcca cgcttcccga agggagaaag
     3001 gcggacaggt atccggtaag cggcagggtc ggaacaggag agcgcacgag ggagcttcca
     3061 gggggaaacg cctggtatct ttatagtcct gtcgggtttc gccacctctg acttgagcgt
     3121 cgatttttgt gatgctcgtc aggggggcgg agcctatgga aaaacgccag caacgcggcc
     3181 tttttacggt tcctggcctt ttgctggcct tttgctcaca tgttctttcc tgcgttatcc
     3241 cctgattctg tggataaccg tattaccgcc tttgagtgag ctgataccgc tcgccgcagc
     3301 cgaacgaccg agcgcagcga gtcagtgagc gaggaagcgg aagagcgccc aatacgcaaa
     3361 ccgcctctcc ccgcgcgttg gccgattcat taatgcagct ggcacgacag gtttcccgac
     3421 tggaaagcgg gcagtgagcg caacgcaatt aatgtgagtt acctcactca ttaggcaccc
     3481 caggctttac actttatgct tccggctcct atgttgtgtg gaattgtgag cggataacaa
     3541 tttcacacag gaaacagcta tgaccatgat tacgccaagc gcgcaattaa ccctcactaa
     3601 agggaacaaa agctggagct catttggcga gcgttggttg gtggatcaag cccacgcgta
     3661 ggcaatcctc gagcagatcc gccaggcgtg tatatatagc gtggatggcc aggcaacttt
     3721 agtgctgaca catacaggca tatatatatg tgtgcgacga cacatgatca tatggcatgc
     3781 atgtgctctg tatgtatata aaactcttgt tttcttcttt tctctaaata ttctttcctt
     3841 atacattagg acctttgcag cataaattac tatacttcta tagacacgca aacacaaata
     3901 cacacactaa tctagaacta gtggatcccc cgggctgcag gaattcgata tcaagcttat
     3961 cgataccgtc gacctcgagt catgtaatta gttatgtcac gcttacattc acgccctccc
     4021 cccacatccg ctctaaccga aaaggaagga gttagacaac ctgaagtcta ggtccctatt
     4081 tattttttta tagttatgtt agtattaaga acgttattta tatttcaaat ttttcttttt
     4141 tttctgtaca gacgcgtgta cgcatgtaac attatactga aaaccttgct tgagaaggtt
     4201 ttgggacgct cgaaggcttt aatttgcggc cggtacccaa ttcgccctat agtgagtcgt
     4261 attacgcgcg ctcactggcc gtcgttttac aacgtcgtga ctgggaaaac cctggcgtta
     4321 cccaacttaa tcgccttgca gcacatcccc ctttcgccag ctggcgtaat agcgaagagg
     4381 cccgcaccga tcgcccttcc caacagttgc gcagcctgaa tggcgaatgg cgcgnnnnnn
     4441 nnnnnnnnnn nnnnnnnnnn nnnnnnnnnn nnnnnnnnnn nnnnnnnnnn nnnnnnnnnn
     4501 nnnnnnnnnn nnnnnnnnnn nnnnnnnnnn nnnnnnnnnn nnnnnnnnnn nnnnnnnncn
     4561 nnnnnnnnnn nnnnnnnnnn nnnnnnnnnn nnnnnnnnnn nnnnnnnnnn nnnnnnnnnn
     4621 nnnnnnnnnn nnnnnnnnnn nnnnnnnnnn annnnnnnnn nnnnnnnnnn nnnnnnnnnn
     4681 nnnnnnnnnn nnnnnnnnnn cctttgacgt tggagtccac gttctttaat agtggactct
     4741 tgttccaaac tggaacaaca ctcaacccta tctcggtcta ttcttttgat ttataaggga
     4801 ttttgccgat ttcggcctat tggttaaaaa atgagctgat ttaacaaaaa tttaacgcga
     4861 attttaacaa aatattaacg tttacaattt cctgatgcgg tattttctcc ttacgcatct
     4921 gtgcggtatt tcacaccgca tagggtaata actgatataa ttaaattgaa gctctaattt
     4981 gtgagtttag tatacatgca tttacttata atacagtttt ttagttttgc tggccgcatc
     5041 ttctcaaata tgcttcccag cctgcttttc tgtaacgttc accctctacc ttagcatccc
     5101 ttccctttgc aaatagtcct cttccaacaa taataatgtc agatcctgta gagaccacat
     5161 catccacggt tctatactgt tgacccaatg cgtctccctt gtcatctaaa cccacaccgg
     5221 gtgtcataat caaccaatcg taaccttcat ctcttccacc catgtctctt tgagcaataa
     5281 agccgataac aaaatctttg tcgctcttcg caatgtcaac agtaccctta gtatattctc
     5341 cagtagatag ggagcccttg catgacaatt ctgctaacat caaaaggcct ctaggttcct
     5401 ttgttacttc ttctgccgcc tgcttcaaac cgctaacaat acctgggccc accacaccgt
     5461 gtgcattcgt aatgtctgcc cattctgcta ttctgtatac acccgcagag tactgcaatt
     5521 tgactgtatt accaatgtca gcaaattttc tgtcttcgaa gagtaaaaaa ttgtacttgg
     5581 cggataatgc ctttagcggc ttaactgtgc cctccatgga aaaatcagtc aagatatcca
     5641 catgtgtttt tagtaaacaa attttgggac ctaatgcttc aactaactcc agtaattcct
     5701 tggtggtacg aacatccaat gaagcacaca agtttgtttg cttttcgtgc atgatattaa
     5761 atagcttggc agcaacagga ctaggatgag tagcagcacg ttccttatat gtagctttcg
     5821 acatgattta tcttcgtttc ctgcaggttt ttgttctgtg cagttgggtt aagaatactg
     5881 ggcaatttca tgtttcttca acactacata tgcgtatata taccaatcta agtctgtgct
     5941 ccttccttcg ttcttccttc tgttcggaga ttaccgaatc aaaaaaattt caaagaaacc
     6001 gaaatcaaaa aaaagaataa aaaaaaaatg atgaattgaa ttgaaaagct gtggtatggt
     6061 gcactctcag tacaatctgc tctgatgccg catagttaag ccagccccga cacccgccaa
     6121 cacccgctga cgcgccctga cgggcttgtc tgctcccggc atccgcttac agacaagctg
     6181 tgaccgtctc cgggagctgc atgtgtcaga ggttttcacc gtcatcaccg aaacgcgcga
//
