# Supplementary material for: Pydna: a simulation and documentation tool for DNA assembly strategies using python
Source: BMC Bioinformatics. 2015 May 2;16(1):142. doi: 10.1186/s12859-015-0544-x (PMC4472420; doi:10.1186/s12859-015-0544-x)
Supplement: Additional file 2: — This compressed file has a folder structure containing six examples of pydna usage, including the code used to produce the examples depicted in this article. [file 12859_2015_544_MOESM2_ESM.zip › supplementary data/32_expression_vectors_mumberg_1995/expected output/p426ADH.gb]

LOCUS       .                       7451 bp    DNA     circular UNK 19-JUN-2014
DEFINITION  .
ACCESSION   <unknown id>
VERSION     <unknown id>
KEYWORDS    .
SOURCE      .
  ORGANISM  .
            .
FEATURES             Location/Qualifiers
ORIGIN
        1 gacgaaaggg cctcgtgata cgcctatttt tataggttaa tgtcatgata ataatggttt
       61 cttagtatga tccaatatca aaggaaatga tagcattgaa ggatgagact aatccaattg
      121 aggagtggca gcatatagaa cagctaaagg gtagtgctga aggaagcata cgataccccg
      181 catggaatgg gataatatca caggaggtac tagactacct ttcatcctac ataaatagac
      241 gcatataagt acgcatttaa gcataaacac gcactatgcc gttcttctca tgtatatata
      301 tatacaggca acacgcagat ataggtgcga cgtgaacagt gagctgtatg tgcgcagctc
      361 gcgttgcatt ttcggaagcg ctcgttttcg gaaacgcttt gaagttccta ttccgaagtt
      421 cctattctct agaaagtata ggaacttcag agcgcttttg aaaaccaaaa gcgctctgaa
      481 gacgcacttt caaaaaacca aaaacgcacc ggactgtaac gagctactaa aatattgcga
      541 ataccgcttc cacaaacatt gctcaaaagt atctctttgc tatatatctc tgtgctatat
      601 ccctatataa cctacccatc cacctttcgc tccttgaact tgcatctaaa ctcgacctct
      661 acatttttta tgtttatctc tagtattact ctttagacaa aaaaattgta gtaagaacta
      721 ttcatagagt gaatcgaaaa caatacgaaa atgtaaacat ttcctatacg tagtatatag
      781 agacaaaata gaagaaaccg ttcataattt tctgaccaat gaagaatcat caacgctatc
      841 actttctgtt cacaaagtat gcgcaatcca catcggtata gaatataatc ggggatgcct
      901 ttatcttgaa aaaatgcacc cgcagcttcg ctagtaatca gtaaacgcgg gaagtggagt
      961 caggcttttt ttatggaaga gaaaatagac accaaagtag ccttcttcta accttaacgg
     1021 acctacagtg caaaaagtta tcaagagact gcattataga gcgcacaaag gagaaaaaaa
     1081 gtaatctaag atgctttgtt agaaaaatag cgctctcggg atgcattttt gtagaacaaa
     1141 aaagaagtat agattctttg ttggtaaaat agcgctctcg cgttgcattt ctgttctgta
     1201 aaaatgcagc tcagattctt tgtttgaaaa attagcgctc tcgcgttgca tttttgtttt
     1261 acaaaaatga agcacagatt cttcgttggt aaaatagcgc tttcgcgttg catttctgtt
     1321 ctgtaaaaat gcagctcaga ttctttgttt gaaaaattag cgctctcgcg ttgcattttt
     1381 gttctacaaa atgaagcaca gatgcttcgt tcaggtggca cttttcgggg aaatgtgcgc
     1441 ggaaccccta tttgtttatt tttctaaata cattcaaata tgtatccgct catgagacaa
     1501 taaccctgat aaatgcttca ataatattga aaaaggaaga gtatgagtat tcaacatttc
     1561 cgtgtcgccc ttattccctt ttttgcggca ttttgccttc ctgtttttgc tcacccagaa
     1621 acgctggtga aagtaaaaga tgctgaagat cagttgggtg cacgagtggg ttacatcgaa
     1681 ctggatctca acagcggtaa gatccttgag agttttcgcc ccgaagaacg ttttccaatg
     1741 atgagcactt ttaaagttct gctatgtggc gcggtattat cccgtattga cgccgggcaa
     1801 gagcaactcg gtcgccgcat acactattct cagaatgact tggttgagta ctcaccagtc
     1861 acagaaaagc atcttacgga tggcatgaca gtaagagaat tatgcagtgc tgccataacc
     1921 atgagtgata acactgcggc caacttactt ctgacaacga tcggaggacc gaaggagcta
     1981 accgcttttt tgcacaacat gggggatcat gtaactcgcc ttgatcgttg ggaaccggag
     2041 ctgaatgaag ccataccaaa cgacgagcgt gacaccacga tgcctgtagc aatggcaaca
     2101 acgttgcgca aactattaac tggcgaacta cttactctag cttcccggca acaattaata
     2161 gactggatgg aggcggataa agttgcagga ccacttctgc gctcggccct tccggctggc
     2221 tggtttattg ctgataaatc tggagccggt gagcgtgggt ctcgcggtat cattgcagca
     2281 ctggggccag atggtaagcc ctcccgtatc gtagttatct acacgacggg gagtcaggca
     2341 actatggatg aacgaaatag acagatcgct gagataggtg cctcactgat taagcattgg
     2401 taactgtcag accaagttta ctcatatata ctttagattg atttaaaact tcatttttaa
     2461 tttaaaagga tctaggtgaa gatccttttt gataatctca tgaccaaaat cccttaacgt
     2521 gagttttcgt tccactgagc gtcagacccc gtagaaaaga tcaaaggatc ttcttgagat
     2581 cctttttttc tgcgcgtaat ctgctgcttg caaacaaaaa aaccaccgct accagcggtg
     2641 gtttgtttgc cggatcaaga gctaccaact ctttttccga aggtaactgg cttcagcaga
     2701 gcgcagatac caaatactgt ccttctagtg tagccgtagt taggccacca cttcaagaac
     2761 tctgtagcac cgcctacata cctcgctctg ctaatcctgt taccagtggc tgctgccagt
     2821 ggcgataagt cgtgtcttac cgggttggac tcaagacgat agttaccgga taaggcgcag
     2881 cggtcgggct gaacgggggg ttcgtgcaca cagcccagct tggagcgaac gacctacacc
     2941 gaactgagat acctacagcg tgagctatga gaaagcgcca cgcttcccga agggagaaag
     3001 gcggacaggt atccggtaag cggcagggtc ggaacaggag agcgcacgag ggagcttcca
     3061 gggggaaacg cctggtatct ttatagtcct gtcgggtttc gccacctctg acttgagcgt
     3121 cgatttttgt gatgctcgtc aggggggcgg agcctatgga aaaacgccag caacgcggcc
     3181 tttttacggt tcctggcctt ttgctggcct tttgctcaca tgttctttcc tgcgttatcc
     3241 cctgattctg tggataaccg tattaccgcc tttgagtgag ctgataccgc tcgccgcagc
     3301 cgaacgaccg agcgcagcga gtcagtgagc gaggaagcgg aagagcgccc aatacgcaaa
     3361 ccgcctctcc ccgcgcgttg gccgattcat taatgcagct ggcacgacag gtttcccgac
     3421 tggaaagcgg gcagtgagcg caacgcaatt aatgtgagtt acctcactca ttaggcaccc
     3481 caggctttac actttatgct tccggctcct atgttgtgtg gaattgtgag cggataacaa
     3541 tttcacacag gaaacagcta tgaccatgat tacgccaagc gcgcaattaa ccctcactaa
     3601 agggaacaaa agctggagct ctaaaacaag aagagggttg actacatcac gatgaggggg
     3661 atcgaagaaa tgatggtaaa tgaaatagga aatcaaggag catgaaggca aaagacaaat
     3721 ataagggtcg aacgaaaaat aaagtgaaaa gtgttgatat gatgtatttg gctttgcggc
     3781 gccgaaaaaa cgagtttacg caattgcaca atcatgctga ctctgtggcg gacccgcgct
     3841 cttgccggcc cggcgataac gctgggcgtg aggctgtgcc cggcggagtt ttttgcgcct
     3901 gcattttcca aggtttaccc tgcgctaagg ggcgagattg gagaagcaat aagaatgccg
     3961 gttggggttg cgatgatgac gaccacgaca actggtgtca ttatttaagt tgccgaaaga
     4021 acctgagtgc atttgcaaca tgagtatact agaagaatga gccaagactt gcgagacgcg
     4081 agtttgccgg tggtgcgaac aatagagcga ccatgacctt gaaggtgaga cgcgcataac
     4141 cgctagagta ctttgaagag gaaacagcaa tagggttgct accagtataa atagacaggt
     4201 acatacaaca ctggaaatgg ttgtctgttt gagtacgctt tcaattcatt tgggtgtgca
     4261 ctttattatg ttacaatatg gaagggaact ttacacttct cctatgcaca tatattaatt
     4321 aaagtccaat gctagtagag aaggggggta acacccctcc gcgctctttt ccgatttttt
     4381 tctaaaccgt ggaatatttc ggatatcctt ttgttgtttc cgggtgtaca atatggactt
     4441 cctcttttct ggcaaccaaa cccatacatc gggattccta taataccttc gttggtctcc
     4501 ctaacatgta ggtggcggag gggagatata caatagaaca gataccagac aagacataat
     4561 gggctaaaca agactacacc aattacactg cctcattgat ggtggtacat aacgaactaa
     4621 tactgtagcc ctagacttga tagccatcat catatcgaag tttcactacc ctttttccat
     4681 ttgccatcta ttgaagtaat aataggcgca tgcaacttct tttctttttt tttcttttct
     4741 ctctcccccg ttgttgtctc accatatccg caatgacaaa aaaatgatgg aagacactaa
     4801 aggaaaaaat taacgacaaa gacagcacca acagatgtcg ttgttccaga gctgatgagg
     4861 ggtatctcga agcacacgaa actttttcct tccttcattc acgcacacta ctctctaatg
     4921 agcaacggta tacggccttc cttccagtta cttgaatttg aaataaaaaa aagtttgctg
     4981 tcttgctatc aagtataaat agacctgcaa ttattaatct tttgtttcct cgtcattgtt
     5041 ctcgttccct ttcttccttg tttctttttc tgcacaatat ttcaagctat accaagcata
     5101 caatcaacta tctcatatac atctagaact agtggatccc ccgggctgca ggaattcgat
     5161 atcaagctta tcgataccgt cgacctcgag tcatgtaatt agttatgtca cgcttacatt
     5221 cacgccctcc ccccacatcc gctctaaccg aaaaggaagg agttagacaa cctgaagtct
     5281 aggtccctat ttattttttt atagttatgt tagtattaag aacgttattt atatttcaaa
     5341 tttttctttt ttttctgtac agacgcgtgt acgcatgtaa cattatactg aaaaccttgc
     5401 ttgagaaggt tttgggacgc tcgaaggctt taatttgcgg ccggtaccca attcgcccta
     5461 tagtgagtcg tattacgcgc gctcactggc cgtcgtttta caacgtcgtg actgggaaaa
     5521 ccctggcgtt acccaactta atcgccttgc agcacatccc cctttcgcca gctggcgtaa
     5581 tagcgaagag gcccgcaccg atcgcccttc ccaacagttg cgcagcctga atggcgaatg
     5641 gcgcgnnnnn nnnnnnnnnn nnnnnnnnnn nnnnnnnnnn nnnnnnnnnn nnnnnnnnnn
     5701 nnnnnnnnnn nnnnnnnnnn nnnnnnnnnn nnnnnnnnnn nnnnnnnnnn nnnnnnnnnn
     5761 nnnnnnnnnc nnnnnnnnnn nnnnnnnnnn nnnnnnnnnn nnnnnnnnnn nnnnnnnnnn
     5821 nnnnnnnnnn nnnnnnnnnn nnnnnnnnnn nnnnnnnnnn nannnnnnnn nnnnnnnnnn
     5881 nnnnnnnnnn nnnnnnnnnn nnnnnnnnnn ncctttgacg ttggagtcca cgttctttaa
     5941 tagtggactc ttgttccaaa ctggaacaac actcaaccct atctcggtct attcttttga
     6001 tttataaggg attttgccga tttcggccta ttggttaaaa aatgagctga tttaacaaaa
     6061 atttaacgcg aattttaaca aaatattaac gtttacaatt tcctgatgcg gtattttctc
     6121 cttacgcatc tgtgcggtat ttcacaccgc atagggtaat aactgatata attaaattga
     6181 agctctaatt tgtgagttta gtatacatgc atttacttat aatacagttt tttagttttg
     6241 ctggccgcat cttctcaaat atgcttccca gcctgctttt ctgtaacgtt caccctctac
     6301 cttagcatcc cttccctttg caaatagtcc tcttccaaca ataataatgt cagatcctgt
     6361 agagaccaca tcatccacgg ttctatactg ttgacccaat gcgtctccct tgtcatctaa
     6421 acccacaccg ggtgtcataa tcaaccaatc gtaaccttca tctcttccac ccatgtctct
     6481 ttgagcaata aagccgataa caaaatcttt gtcgctcttc gcaatgtcaa cagtaccctt
     6541 agtatattct ccagtagata gggagccctt gcatgacaat tctgctaaca tcaaaaggcc
     6601 tctaggttcc tttgttactt cttctgccgc ctgcttcaaa ccgctaacaa tacctgggcc
     6661 caccacaccg tgtgcattcg taatgtctgc ccattctgct attctgtata cacccgcaga
     6721 gtactgcaat ttgactgtat taccaatgtc agcaaatttt ctgtcttcga agagtaaaaa
     6781 attgtacttg gcggataatg cctttagcgg cttaactgtg ccctccatgg aaaaatcagt
     6841 caagatatcc acatgtgttt ttagtaaaca aattttggga cctaatgctt caactaactc
     6901 cagtaattcc ttggtggtac gaacatccaa tgaagcacac aagtttgttt gcttttcgtg
     6961 catgatatta aatagcttgg cagcaacagg actaggatga gtagcagcac gttccttata
     7021 tgtagctttc gacatgattt atcttcgttt cctgcaggtt tttgttctgt gcagttgggt
     7081 taagaatact gggcaatttc atgtttcttc aacactacat atgcgtatat ataccaatct
     7141 aagtctgtgc tccttccttc gttcttcctt ctgttcggag attaccgaat caaaaaaatt
     7201 tcaaagaaac cgaaatcaaa aaaaagaata aaaaaaaaat gatgaattga attgaaaagc
     7261 tgtggtatgg tgcactctca gtacaatctg ctctgatgcc gcatagttaa gccagccccg
     7321 acacccgcca acacccgctg acgcgccctg acgggcttgt ctgctcccgg catccgctta
     7381 cagacaagct gtgaccgtct ccgggagctg catgtgtcag aggttttcac cgtcatcacc
     7441 gaaacgcgcg a
//
