# Supplementary material for: Pydna: a simulation and documentation tool for DNA assembly strategies using python
Source: BMC Bioinformatics. 2015 May 2;16(1):142. doi: 10.1186/s12859-015-0544-x (PMC4472420; doi:10.1186/s12859-015-0544-x)
Supplement: Additional file 2: — This compressed file has a folder structure containing six examples of pydna usage, including the code used to produce the examples depicted in this article. [file 12859_2015_544_MOESM2_ESM.zip › supplementary data/32_expression_vectors_mumberg_1995/expected output/p424TEF.gb]

LOCUS       .                       6242 bp    DNA     circular UNK 19-JUN-2014
DEFINITION  .
ACCESSION   <unknown id>
VERSION     <unknown id>
KEYWORDS    .
SOURCE      .
  ORGANISM  .
            .
FEATURES             Location/Qualifiers
ORIGIN
        1 gacgaaaggg cctcgtgata cgcctatttt tataggttaa tgtcatgata ataatggttt
       61 cttaatatga tccaatatca aaggaaatga tagcattgaa ggatgagact aatccaattg
      121 aggagtggca gcatatagaa cagctaaagg gtagtgctga aggaagcata cgataccccg
      181 catggaatgg gataatatca caggaggtac tagactacct ttcatcctac ataaatagac
      241 gcatataagt acgcatttaa gcataaacac gcactatgcc gttcttctca tgtatatata
      301 tatacaggca acacgcagat ataggtgcga cgtgaacagt gagctgtatg tgcgcagctc
      361 gcgttgcatt ttcggaagcg ctcgttttcg gaaacgcttt gaagttccta ttccgaagtt
      421 cctattctct agaaagtata ggaacttcag agcgcttttg aaaaccaaaa gcgctctgaa
      481 gacgcacttt caaaaaacca aaaacgcacc ggactgtaac gagctactaa aatattgcga
      541 ataccgcttc cacaaacatt gctcaaaagt atctctttgc tatatatctc tgtgctatat
      601 ccctatataa cctacccatc cacctttcgc tccttgaact tgcatctaaa ctcgacctct
      661 acatttttta tgtttatctc tagtattact ctttagacaa aaaaattgta gtaagaacta
      721 ttcatagagt gaatcgaaaa caatacgaaa atgtaaacat ttcctatacg tagtatatag
      781 agacaaaata gaagaaaccg ttcataattt tctgaccaat gaagaatcat caacgctatc
      841 actttctgtt cacaaagtat gcgcaatcca catcggtata gaatataatc ggggatgcct
      901 ttatcttgaa aaaatgcacc cgcagcttcg ctagtaatca gtaaacgcgg gaagtggagt
      961 caggcttttt ttatggaaga gaaaatagac accaaagtag ccttcttcta accttaacgg
     1021 acctacagtg caaaaagtta tcaagagact gcattataga gcgcacaaag gagaaaaaaa
     1081 gtaatctaag atgctttgtt agaaaaatag cgctctcggg atgcattttt gtagaacaaa
     1141 aaagaagtat agattctttg ttggtaaaat agcgctctcg cgttgcattt ctgttctgta
     1201 aaaatgcagc tcagattctt tgtttgaaaa attagcgctc tcgcgttgca tttttgtttt
     1261 acaaaaatga agcacagatt cttcgttggt aaaatagcgc tttcgcgttg catttctgtt
     1321 ctgtaaaaat gcagctcaga ttctttgttt gaaaaattag cgctctcgcg ttgcattttt
     1381 gttctacaaa atgaagcaca gatgcttcgt tcaggtggca cttttcgggg aaatgtgcgc
     1441 ggaaccccta tttgtttatt tttctaaata cattcaaata tgtatccgct catgagacaa
     1501 taaccctgat aaatgcttca ataatattga aaaaggaaga gtatgagtat tcaacatttc
     1561 cgtgtcgccc ttattccctt ttttgcggca ttttgccttc ctgtttttgc tcacccagaa
     1621 acgctggtga aagtaaaaga tgctgaagat cagttgggtg cacgagtggg ttacatcgaa
     1681 ctggatctca acagcggtaa gatccttgag agttttcgcc ccgaagaacg ttttccaatg
     1741 atgagcactt ttaaagttct gctatgtggc gcggtattat cccgtattga cgccgggcaa
     1801 gagcaactcg gtcgccgcat acactattct cagaatgact tggttgagta ctcaccagtc
     1861 acagaaaagc atcttacgga tggcatgaca gtaagagaat tatgcagtgc tgccataacc
     1921 atgagtgata acactgcggc caacttactt ctgacaacga tcggaggacc gaaggagcta
     1981 accgcttttt tgcacaacat gggggatcat gtaactcgcc ttgatcgttg ggaaccggag
     2041 ctgaatgaag ccataccaaa cgacgagcgt gacaccacga tgcctgtagc aatggcaaca
     2101 acgttgcgca aactattaac tggcgaacta cttactctag cttcccggca acaattaata
     2161 gactggatgg aggcggataa agttgcagga ccacttctgc gctcggccct tccggctggc
     2221 tggtttattg ctgataaatc tggagccggt gagcgtgggt ctcgcggtat cattgcagca
     2281 ctggggccag atggtaagcc ctcccgtatc gtagttatct acacgacggg gagtcaggca
     2341 actatggatg aacgaaatag acagatcgct gagataggtg cctcactgat taagcattgg
     2401 taactgtcag accaagttta ctcatatata ctttagattg atttaaaact tcatttttaa
     2461 tttaaaagga tctaggtgaa gatccttttt gataatctca tgaccaaaat cccttaacgt
     2521 gagttttcgt tccactgagc gtcagacccc gtagaaaaga tcaaaggatc ttcttgagat
     2581 cctttttttc tgcgcgtaat ctgctgcttg caaacaaaaa aaccaccgct accagcggtg
     2641 gtttgtttgc cggatcaaga gctaccaact ctttttccga aggtaactgg cttcagcaga
     2701 gcgcagatac caaatactgt ccttctagtg tagccgtagt taggccacca cttcaagaac
     2761 tctgtagcac cgcctacata cctcgctctg ctaatcctgt taccagtggc tgctgccagt
     2821 ggcgataagt cgtgtcttac cgggttggac tcaagacgat agttaccgga taaggcgcag
     2881 cggtcgggct gaacgggggg ttcgtgcaca cagcccagct tggagcgaac gacctacacc
     2941 gaactgagat acctacagcg tgagctatga gaaagcgcca cgcttcccga agggagaaag
     3001 gcggacaggt atccggtaag cggcagggtc ggaacaggag agcgcacgag ggagcttcca
     3061 gggggaaacg cctggtatct ttatagtcct gtcgggtttc gccacctctg acttgagcgt
     3121 cgatttttgt gatgctcgtc aggggggcgg agcctatgga aaaacgccag caacgcggcc
     3181 tttttacggt tcctggcctt ttgctggcct tttgctcaca tgttctttcc tgcgttatcc
     3241 cctgattctg tggataaccg tattaccgcc tttgagtgag ctgataccgc tcgccgcagc
     3301 cgaacgaccg agcgcagcga gtcagtgagc gaggaagcgg aagagcgccc aatacgcaaa
     3361 ccgcctctcc ccgcgcgttg gccgattcat taatgcagct ggcacgacag gtttcccgac
     3421 tggaaagcgg gcagtgagcg caacgcaatt aatgtgagtt acctcactca ttaggcaccc
     3481 caggctttac actttatgct tccggctcct atgttgtgtg gaattgtgag cggataacaa
     3541 tttcacacag gaaacagcta tgaccatgat tacgccaagc gcgcaattaa ccctcactaa
     3601 agggaacaaa agctggagct catagcttca aaatgtttct actccttttt tactcttcca
     3661 gattttctcg gactccgcgc atcgccgtac cacttcaaaa cacccaagca cagcatacta
     3721 aatttcccct ctttcttcct ctagggtgtc gttaattacc cgtactaaag gtttggaaaa
     3781 gaaaaaagag accgcctcgt ttctttttct tcgtcgaaaa aggcaataaa aatttttatc
     3841 acgtttcttt ttcttgaaaa tttttttttt gatttttttc tctttcgatg acctcccatt
     3901 gatatttaag ttaataaacg gtcttcaatt tctcaagttt cagtttcatt tttcttgttc
     3961 tattacaact ttttttactt cttgctcatt agaaagaaag catagcaatc taatctaagt
     4021 tttctagaac tagtggatcc cccgggctgc aggaattcga tatcaagctt atcgataccg
     4081 tcgacctcga gtcatgtaat tagttatgtc acgcttacat tcacgccctc cccccacatc
     4141 cgctctaacc gaaaaggaag gagttagaca acctgaagtc taggtcccta tttatttttt
     4201 tatagttatg ttagtattaa gaacgttatt tatatttcaa atttttcttt tttttctgta
     4261 cagacgcgtg tacgcatgta acattatact gaaaaccttg cttgagaagg ttttgggacg
     4321 ctcgaaggct ttaatttgcg gccggtaccc aattcgccct atagtgagtc gtattacgcg
     4381 cgctcactgg ccgtcgtttt acaacgtcgt gactgggaaa accctggcgt tacccaactt
     4441 aatcgccttg cagcacatcc ccctttcgcc agctggcgta atagcgaaga ggcccgcacc
     4501 gatcgccctt cccaacagtt gcgcagcctg aatggcgaat ggcgcgnnnn nnnnnnnnnn
     4561 nnnnnnnnnn nnnnnnnnnn nnnnnnnnnn nnnnnnnnnn nnnnnnnnnn nnnnnnnnnn
     4621 nnnnnnnnnn nnnnnnnnnn nnnnnnnnnn nnnnnnnnnn nnnnnnnnnn cnnnnnnnnn
     4681 nnnnnnnnnn nnnnnnnnnn nnnnnnnnnn nnnnnnnnnn nnnnnnnnnn nnnnnnnnnn
     4741 nnnnnnnnnn nnnnnnnnnn nnannnnnnn nnnnnnnnnn nnnnnnnnnn nnnnnnnnnn
     4801 nnnnnnnnnn nncctttgac gttggagtcc acgttcttta atagtggact cttgttccaa
     4861 actggaacaa cactcaaccc tatctcggtc tattcttttg atttataagg gattttgccg
     4921 atttcggcct attggttaaa aaatgagctg atttaacaaa aatttaacgc gaattttaac
     4981 aaaatattaa cgtttacaat ttcctgatgc ggtattttct ccttacgcat ctgtgcggta
     5041 tttcacaccg cataggcaag tgcacaaaca atacttaaat aaatactact cagtaataac
     5101 ctatttctta gcatttttga cgaaatttgc tattttgtta gagtctttta caccatttgt
     5161 ctccacacct ccgcttacat caacaccaat aacgccattt aatctaagcg catcaccaac
     5221 attttctggc gtcagtccac cagctaacat aaaatgtaag ctttcggggc tctcttgcct
     5281 tccaacccag tcagaaatcg agttccaatc caaaagttca cctgtcccac ctgcttctga
     5341 atcaaacaag ggaataaacg aatgaggttt ctgtgaagct gcactgagta gtatgttgca
     5401 gtcttttgga aatacgagtc ttttaataac tggcaaaccg aggaactctt ggtattcttg
     5461 ccacgactca tctccatgca gttggacgat atcaatgccg taatcattga ccagagccaa
     5521 aacatcctcc ttaggttgat tacgaaacac gccaaccaag tatttcggag tgcctgaact
     5581 atttttatat gcttttacaa gacttgaaat tttccttgca ataaccgggt caattgttct
     5641 ctttctattg ggcacacata taatacccag caagtcagca tcggaatcta gagcacattc
     5701 tgcggcctct gtgctctgca agccgcaaac tttcaccaat ggaccagaac tacctgtgaa
     5761 attaataaca gacatactcc aagctgcctt tgtgtgctta atcacgtata ctcacgtgct
     5821 caatagtcac caatgccctc cctcttggcc ctctcctttt cttttttcga ccgaattaat
     5881 tcttaatcgg caaaaaaaga aaagctccgg atcaagattg tacgtaaggt gacaagctat
     5941 ttttcaataa agaatatctt ccactactgc catctggcgt cataactgca aagtacacat
     6001 atattacgat gctgtctatt aaatgcttcc tatattatat atatagtaat gtcgtttatg
     6061 gtgcactctc agtacaatct gctctgatgc cgcatagtta agccagcccc gacacccgcc
     6121 aacacccgct gacgcgccct gacgggcttg tctgctcccg gcatccgctt acagacaagc
     6181 tgtgaccgtc tccgggagct gcatgtgtca gaggttttca ccgtcatcac cgaaacgcgc
     6241 ga
//
