# Supplementary material for: Pydna: a simulation and documentation tool for DNA assembly strategies using python
Source: BMC Bioinformatics. 2015 May 2;16(1):142. doi: 10.1186/s12859-015-0544-x (PMC4472420; doi:10.1186/s12859-015-0544-x)
Supplement: Additional file 2: — This compressed file has a folder structure containing six examples of pydna usage, including the code used to produce the examples depicted in this article. [file 12859_2015_544_MOESM2_ESM.zip › supplementary data/32_expression_vectors_mumberg_1995/expected output/p424GPD.gb]

LOCUS       .                       6496 bp    DNA     circular UNK 19-JUN-2014
DEFINITION  .
ACCESSION   <unknown id>
VERSION     <unknown id>
KEYWORDS    .
SOURCE      .
  ORGANISM  .
            .
FEATURES             Location/Qualifiers
ORIGIN
        1 gacgaaaggg cctcgtgata cgcctatttt tataggttaa tgtcatgata ataatggttt
       61 cttaatatga tccaatatca aaggaaatga tagcattgaa ggatgagact aatccaattg
      121 aggagtggca gcatatagaa cagctaaagg gtagtgctga aggaagcata cgataccccg
      181 catggaatgg gataatatca caggaggtac tagactacct ttcatcctac ataaatagac
      241 gcatataagt acgcatttaa gcataaacac gcactatgcc gttcttctca tgtatatata
      301 tatacaggca acacgcagat ataggtgcga cgtgaacagt gagctgtatg tgcgcagctc
      361 gcgttgcatt ttcggaagcg ctcgttttcg gaaacgcttt gaagttccta ttccgaagtt
      421 cctattctct agaaagtata ggaacttcag agcgcttttg aaaaccaaaa gcgctctgaa
      481 gacgcacttt caaaaaacca aaaacgcacc ggactgtaac gagctactaa aatattgcga
      541 ataccgcttc cacaaacatt gctcaaaagt atctctttgc tatatatctc tgtgctatat
      601 ccctatataa cctacccatc cacctttcgc tccttgaact tgcatctaaa ctcgacctct
      661 acatttttta tgtttatctc tagtattact ctttagacaa aaaaattgta gtaagaacta
      721 ttcatagagt gaatcgaaaa caatacgaaa atgtaaacat ttcctatacg tagtatatag
      781 agacaaaata gaagaaaccg ttcataattt tctgaccaat gaagaatcat caacgctatc
      841 actttctgtt cacaaagtat gcgcaatcca catcggtata gaatataatc ggggatgcct
      901 ttatcttgaa aaaatgcacc cgcagcttcg ctagtaatca gtaaacgcgg gaagtggagt
      961 caggcttttt ttatggaaga gaaaatagac accaaagtag ccttcttcta accttaacgg
     1021 acctacagtg caaaaagtta tcaagagact gcattataga gcgcacaaag gagaaaaaaa
     1081 gtaatctaag atgctttgtt agaaaaatag cgctctcggg atgcattttt gtagaacaaa
     1141 aaagaagtat agattctttg ttggtaaaat agcgctctcg cgttgcattt ctgttctgta
     1201 aaaatgcagc tcagattctt tgtttgaaaa attagcgctc tcgcgttgca tttttgtttt
     1261 acaaaaatga agcacagatt cttcgttggt aaaatagcgc tttcgcgttg catttctgtt
     1321 ctgtaaaaat gcagctcaga ttctttgttt gaaaaattag cgctctcgcg ttgcattttt
     1381 gttctacaaa atgaagcaca gatgcttcgt tcaggtggca cttttcgggg aaatgtgcgc
     1441 ggaaccccta tttgtttatt tttctaaata cattcaaata tgtatccgct catgagacaa
     1501 taaccctgat aaatgcttca ataatattga aaaaggaaga gtatgagtat tcaacatttc
     1561 cgtgtcgccc ttattccctt ttttgcggca ttttgccttc ctgtttttgc tcacccagaa
     1621 acgctggtga aagtaaaaga tgctgaagat cagttgggtg cacgagtggg ttacatcgaa
     1681 ctggatctca acagcggtaa gatccttgag agttttcgcc ccgaagaacg ttttccaatg
     1741 atgagcactt ttaaagttct gctatgtggc gcggtattat cccgtattga cgccgggcaa
     1801 gagcaactcg gtcgccgcat acactattct cagaatgact tggttgagta ctcaccagtc
     1861 acagaaaagc atcttacgga tggcatgaca gtaagagaat tatgcagtgc tgccataacc
     1921 atgagtgata acactgcggc caacttactt ctgacaacga tcggaggacc gaaggagcta
     1981 accgcttttt tgcacaacat gggggatcat gtaactcgcc ttgatcgttg ggaaccggag
     2041 ctgaatgaag ccataccaaa cgacgagcgt gacaccacga tgcctgtagc aatggcaaca
     2101 acgttgcgca aactattaac tggcgaacta cttactctag cttcccggca acaattaata
     2161 gactggatgg aggcggataa agttgcagga ccacttctgc gctcggccct tccggctggc
     2221 tggtttattg ctgataaatc tggagccggt gagcgtgggt ctcgcggtat cattgcagca
     2281 ctggggccag atggtaagcc ctcccgtatc gtagttatct acacgacggg gagtcaggca
     2341 actatggatg aacgaaatag acagatcgct gagataggtg cctcactgat taagcattgg
     2401 taactgtcag accaagttta ctcatatata ctttagattg atttaaaact tcatttttaa
     2461 tttaaaagga tctaggtgaa gatccttttt gataatctca tgaccaaaat cccttaacgt
     2521 gagttttcgt tccactgagc gtcagacccc gtagaaaaga tcaaaggatc ttcttgagat
     2581 cctttttttc tgcgcgtaat ctgctgcttg caaacaaaaa aaccaccgct accagcggtg
     2641 gtttgtttgc cggatcaaga gctaccaact ctttttccga aggtaactgg cttcagcaga
     2701 gcgcagatac caaatactgt ccttctagtg tagccgtagt taggccacca cttcaagaac
     2761 tctgtagcac cgcctacata cctcgctctg ctaatcctgt taccagtggc tgctgccagt
     2821 ggcgataagt cgtgtcttac cgggttggac tcaagacgat agttaccgga taaggcgcag
     2881 cggtcgggct gaacgggggg ttcgtgcaca cagcccagct tggagcgaac gacctacacc
     2941 gaactgagat acctacagcg tgagctatga gaaagcgcca cgcttcccga agggagaaag
     3001 gcggacaggt atccggtaag cggcagggtc ggaacaggag agcgcacgag ggagcttcca
     3061 gggggaaacg cctggtatct ttatagtcct gtcgggtttc gccacctctg acttgagcgt
     3121 cgatttttgt gatgctcgtc aggggggcgg agcctatgga aaaacgccag caacgcggcc
     3181 tttttacggt tcctggcctt ttgctggcct tttgctcaca tgttctttcc tgcgttatcc
     3241 cctgattctg tggataaccg tattaccgcc tttgagtgag ctgataccgc tcgccgcagc
     3301 cgaacgaccg agcgcagcga gtcagtgagc gaggaagcgg aagagcgccc aatacgcaaa
     3361 ccgcctctcc ccgcgcgttg gccgattcat taatgcagct ggcacgacag gtttcccgac
     3421 tggaaagcgg gcagtgagcg caacgcaatt aatgtgagtt acctcactca ttaggcaccc
     3481 caggctttac actttatgct tccggctcct atgttgtgtg gaattgtgag cggataacaa
     3541 tttcacacag gaaacagcta tgaccatgat tacgccaagc gcgcaattaa ccctcactaa
     3601 agggaacaaa agctggagct cagtttatca ttatcaatac tcgccatttc aaagaatacg
     3661 taaataatta atagtagtga ttttcctaac tttatttagt caaaaaatta gccttttaat
     3721 tctgctgtaa cccgtacatg cccaaaatag ggggcgggtt acacagaata tataacatcg
     3781 taggtgtctg ggtgaacagt ttattcctgg catccactaa atataatgga gcccgctttt
     3841 taagctggca tccagaaaaa aaaagaatcc cagcaccaaa atattgtttt cttcaccaac
     3901 catcagttca taggtccatt ctcttagcgc aactacagag aacaggggca caaacaggca
     3961 aaaaacgggc acaacctcaa tggagtgatg caacctgcct ggagtaaatg atgacacaag
     4021 gcaattgacc cacgcatgta tctatctcat tttcttacac cttctattac cttctgctct
     4081 ctctgatttg gaaaaagctg aaaaaaaagg ttgaaaccag ttccctgaaa ttattcccct
     4141 acttgactaa taagtatata aagacggtag gtattgattg taattctgta aatctatttc
     4201 ttaaacttct taaattctac ttttatagtt agtctttttt ttagttttaa aacaccagaa
     4261 cttagtttcg acggattcta gaactagtgg atcccccggg ctgcaggaat tcgatatcaa
     4321 gcttatcgat accgtcgacc tcgagtcatg taattagtta tgtcacgctt acattcacgc
     4381 cctcccccca catccgctct aaccgaaaag gaaggagtta gacaacctga agtctaggtc
     4441 cctatttatt tttttatagt tatgttagta ttaagaacgt tatttatatt tcaaattttt
     4501 cttttttttc tgtacagacg cgtgtacgca tgtaacatta tactgaaaac cttgcttgag
     4561 aaggttttgg gacgctcgaa ggctttaatt tgcggccggt acccaattcg ccctatagtg
     4621 agtcgtatta cgcgcgctca ctggccgtcg ttttacaacg tcgtgactgg gaaaaccctg
     4681 gcgttaccca acttaatcgc cttgcagcac atcccccttt cgccagctgg cgtaatagcg
     4741 aagaggcccg caccgatcgc ccttcccaac agttgcgcag cctgaatggc gaatggcgcg
     4801 nnnnnnnnnn nnnnnnnnnn nnnnnnnnnn nnnnnnnnnn nnnnnnnnnn nnnnnnnnnn
     4861 nnnnnnnnnn nnnnnnnnnn nnnnnnnnnn nnnnnnnnnn nnnnnnnnnn nnnnnnnnnn
     4921 nnnncnnnnn nnnnnnnnnn nnnnnnnnnn nnnnnnnnnn nnnnnnnnnn nnnnnnnnnn
     4981 nnnnnnnnnn nnnnnnnnnn nnnnnnnnnn nnnnnnannn nnnnnnnnnn nnnnnnnnnn
     5041 nnnnnnnnnn nnnnnnnnnn nnnnnncctt tgacgttgga gtccacgttc tttaatagtg
     5101 gactcttgtt ccaaactgga acaacactca accctatctc ggtctattct tttgatttat
     5161 aagggatttt gccgatttcg gcctattggt taaaaaatga gctgatttaa caaaaattta
     5221 acgcgaattt taacaaaata ttaacgttta caatttcctg atgcggtatt ttctccttac
     5281 gcatctgtgc ggtatttcac accgcatagg caagtgcaca aacaatactt aaataaatac
     5341 tactcagtaa taacctattt cttagcattt ttgacgaaat ttgctatttt gttagagtct
     5401 tttacaccat ttgtctccac acctccgctt acatcaacac caataacgcc atttaatcta
     5461 agcgcatcac caacattttc tggcgtcagt ccaccagcta acataaaatg taagctttcg
     5521 gggctctctt gccttccaac ccagtcagaa atcgagttcc aatccaaaag ttcacctgtc
     5581 ccacctgctt ctgaatcaaa caagggaata aacgaatgag gtttctgtga agctgcactg
     5641 agtagtatgt tgcagtcttt tggaaatacg agtcttttaa taactggcaa accgaggaac
     5701 tcttggtatt cttgccacga ctcatctcca tgcagttgga cgatatcaat gccgtaatca
     5761 ttgaccagag ccaaaacatc ctccttaggt tgattacgaa acacgccaac caagtatttc
     5821 ggagtgcctg aactattttt atatgctttt acaagacttg aaattttcct tgcaataacc
     5881 gggtcaattg ttctctttct attgggcaca catataatac ccagcaagtc agcatcggaa
     5941 tctagagcac attctgcggc ctctgtgctc tgcaagccgc aaactttcac caatggacca
     6001 gaactacctg tgaaattaat aacagacata ctccaagctg cctttgtgtg cttaatcacg
     6061 tatactcacg tgctcaatag tcaccaatgc cctccctctt ggccctctcc ttttcttttt
     6121 tcgaccgaat taattcttaa tcggcaaaaa aagaaaagct ccggatcaag attgtacgta
     6181 aggtgacaag ctatttttca ataaagaata tcttccacta ctgccatctg gcgtcataac
     6241 tgcaaagtac acatatatta cgatgctgtc tattaaatgc ttcctatatt atatatatag
     6301 taatgtcgtt tatggtgcac tctcagtaca atctgctctg atgccgcata gttaagccag
     6361 ccccgacacc cgccaacacc cgctgacgcg ccctgacggg cttgtctgct cccggcatcc
     6421 gcttacagac aagctgtgac cgtctccggg agctgcatgt gtcagaggtt ttcaccgtca
     6481 tcaccgaaac gcgcga
//
