# Supplementary material for: Pydna: a simulation and documentation tool for DNA assembly strategies using python
Source: BMC Bioinformatics. 2015 May 2;16(1):142. doi: 10.1186/s12859-015-0544-x (PMC4472420; doi:10.1186/s12859-015-0544-x)
Supplement: Additional file 2: — This compressed file has a folder structure containing six examples of pydna usage, including the code used to produce the examples depicted in this article. [file 12859_2015_544_MOESM2_ESM.zip › supplementary data/32_expression_vectors_mumberg_1995/expected output/p424CYC.gb]

LOCUS       .                       6130 bp    DNA     circular UNK 19-JUN-2014
DEFINITION  .
ACCESSION   <unknown id>
VERSION     <unknown id>
KEYWORDS    .
SOURCE      .
  ORGANISM  .
            .
FEATURES             Location/Qualifiers
ORIGIN
        1 gacgaaaggg cctcgtgata cgcctatttt tataggttaa tgtcatgata ataatggttt
       61 cttaatatga tccaatatca aaggaaatga tagcattgaa ggatgagact aatccaattg
      121 aggagtggca gcatatagaa cagctaaagg gtagtgctga aggaagcata cgataccccg
      181 catggaatgg gataatatca caggaggtac tagactacct ttcatcctac ataaatagac
      241 gcatataagt acgcatttaa gcataaacac gcactatgcc gttcttctca tgtatatata
      301 tatacaggca acacgcagat ataggtgcga cgtgaacagt gagctgtatg tgcgcagctc
      361 gcgttgcatt ttcggaagcg ctcgttttcg gaaacgcttt gaagttccta ttccgaagtt
      421 cctattctct agaaagtata ggaacttcag agcgcttttg aaaaccaaaa gcgctctgaa
      481 gacgcacttt caaaaaacca aaaacgcacc ggactgtaac gagctactaa aatattgcga
      541 ataccgcttc cacaaacatt gctcaaaagt atctctttgc tatatatctc tgtgctatat
      601 ccctatataa cctacccatc cacctttcgc tccttgaact tgcatctaaa ctcgacctct
      661 acatttttta tgtttatctc tagtattact ctttagacaa aaaaattgta gtaagaacta
      721 ttcatagagt gaatcgaaaa caatacgaaa atgtaaacat ttcctatacg tagtatatag
      781 agacaaaata gaagaaaccg ttcataattt tctgaccaat gaagaatcat caacgctatc
      841 actttctgtt cacaaagtat gcgcaatcca catcggtata gaatataatc ggggatgcct
      901 ttatcttgaa aaaatgcacc cgcagcttcg ctagtaatca gtaaacgcgg gaagtggagt
      961 caggcttttt ttatggaaga gaaaatagac accaaagtag ccttcttcta accttaacgg
     1021 acctacagtg caaaaagtta tcaagagact gcattataga gcgcacaaag gagaaaaaaa
     1081 gtaatctaag atgctttgtt agaaaaatag cgctctcggg atgcattttt gtagaacaaa
     1141 aaagaagtat agattctttg ttggtaaaat agcgctctcg cgttgcattt ctgttctgta
     1201 aaaatgcagc tcagattctt tgtttgaaaa attagcgctc tcgcgttgca tttttgtttt
     1261 acaaaaatga agcacagatt cttcgttggt aaaatagcgc tttcgcgttg catttctgtt
     1321 ctgtaaaaat gcagctcaga ttctttgttt gaaaaattag cgctctcgcg ttgcattttt
     1381 gttctacaaa atgaagcaca gatgcttcgt tcaggtggca cttttcgggg aaatgtgcgc
     1441 ggaaccccta tttgtttatt tttctaaata cattcaaata tgtatccgct catgagacaa
     1501 taaccctgat aaatgcttca ataatattga aaaaggaaga gtatgagtat tcaacatttc
     1561 cgtgtcgccc ttattccctt ttttgcggca ttttgccttc ctgtttttgc tcacccagaa
     1621 acgctggtga aagtaaaaga tgctgaagat cagttgggtg cacgagtggg ttacatcgaa
     1681 ctggatctca acagcggtaa gatccttgag agttttcgcc ccgaagaacg ttttccaatg
     1741 atgagcactt ttaaagttct gctatgtggc gcggtattat cccgtattga cgccgggcaa
     1801 gagcaactcg gtcgccgcat acactattct cagaatgact tggttgagta ctcaccagtc
     1861 acagaaaagc atcttacgga tggcatgaca gtaagagaat tatgcagtgc tgccataacc
     1921 atgagtgata acactgcggc caacttactt ctgacaacga tcggaggacc gaaggagcta
     1981 accgcttttt tgcacaacat gggggatcat gtaactcgcc ttgatcgttg ggaaccggag
     2041 ctgaatgaag ccataccaaa cgacgagcgt gacaccacga tgcctgtagc aatggcaaca
     2101 acgttgcgca aactattaac tggcgaacta cttactctag cttcccggca acaattaata
     2161 gactggatgg aggcggataa agttgcagga ccacttctgc gctcggccct tccggctggc
     2221 tggtttattg ctgataaatc tggagccggt gagcgtgggt ctcgcggtat cattgcagca
     2281 ctggggccag atggtaagcc ctcccgtatc gtagttatct acacgacggg gagtcaggca
     2341 actatggatg aacgaaatag acagatcgct gagataggtg cctcactgat taagcattgg
     2401 taactgtcag accaagttta ctcatatata ctttagattg atttaaaact tcatttttaa
     2461 tttaaaagga tctaggtgaa gatccttttt gataatctca tgaccaaaat cccttaacgt
     2521 gagttttcgt tccactgagc gtcagacccc gtagaaaaga tcaaaggatc ttcttgagat
     2581 cctttttttc tgcgcgtaat ctgctgcttg caaacaaaaa aaccaccgct accagcggtg
     2641 gtttgtttgc cggatcaaga gctaccaact ctttttccga aggtaactgg cttcagcaga
     2701 gcgcagatac caaatactgt ccttctagtg tagccgtagt taggccacca cttcaagaac
     2761 tctgtagcac cgcctacata cctcgctctg ctaatcctgt taccagtggc tgctgccagt
     2821 ggcgataagt cgtgtcttac cgggttggac tcaagacgat agttaccgga taaggcgcag
     2881 cggtcgggct gaacgggggg ttcgtgcaca cagcccagct tggagcgaac gacctacacc
     2941 gaactgagat acctacagcg tgagctatga gaaagcgcca cgcttcccga agggagaaag
     3001 gcggacaggt atccggtaag cggcagggtc ggaacaggag agcgcacgag ggagcttcca
     3061 gggggaaacg cctggtatct ttatagtcct gtcgggtttc gccacctctg acttgagcgt
     3121 cgatttttgt gatgctcgtc aggggggcgg agcctatgga aaaacgccag caacgcggcc
     3181 tttttacggt tcctggcctt ttgctggcct tttgctcaca tgttctttcc tgcgttatcc
     3241 cctgattctg tggataaccg tattaccgcc tttgagtgag ctgataccgc tcgccgcagc
     3301 cgaacgaccg agcgcagcga gtcagtgagc gaggaagcgg aagagcgccc aatacgcaaa
     3361 ccgcctctcc ccgcgcgttg gccgattcat taatgcagct ggcacgacag gtttcccgac
     3421 tggaaagcgg gcagtgagcg caacgcaatt aatgtgagtt acctcactca ttaggcaccc
     3481 caggctttac actttatgct tccggctcct atgttgtgtg gaattgtgag cggataacaa
     3541 tttcacacag gaaacagcta tgaccatgat tacgccaagc gcgcaattaa ccctcactaa
     3601 agggaacaaa agctggagct catttggcga gcgttggttg gtggatcaag cccacgcgta
     3661 ggcaatcctc gagcagatcc gccaggcgtg tatatatagc gtggatggcc aggcaacttt
     3721 agtgctgaca catacaggca tatatatatg tgtgcgacga cacatgatca tatggcatgc
     3781 atgtgctctg tatgtatata aaactcttgt tttcttcttt tctctaaata ttctttcctt
     3841 atacattagg acctttgcag cataaattac tatacttcta tagacacgca aacacaaata
     3901 cacacactaa tctagaacta gtggatcccc cgggctgcag gaattcgata tcaagcttat
     3961 cgataccgtc gacctcgagt catgtaatta gttatgtcac gcttacattc acgccctccc
     4021 cccacatccg ctctaaccga aaaggaagga gttagacaac ctgaagtcta ggtccctatt
     4081 tattttttta tagttatgtt agtattaaga acgttattta tatttcaaat ttttcttttt
     4141 tttctgtaca gacgcgtgta cgcatgtaac attatactga aaaccttgct tgagaaggtt
     4201 ttgggacgct cgaaggcttt aatttgcggc cggtacccaa ttcgccctat agtgagtcgt
     4261 attacgcgcg ctcactggcc gtcgttttac aacgtcgtga ctgggaaaac cctggcgtta
     4321 cccaacttaa tcgccttgca gcacatcccc ctttcgccag ctggcgtaat agcgaagagg
     4381 cccgcaccga tcgcccttcc caacagttgc gcagcctgaa tggcgaatgg cgcgnnnnnn
     4441 nnnnnnnnnn nnnnnnnnnn nnnnnnnnnn nnnnnnnnnn nnnnnnnnnn nnnnnnnnnn
     4501 nnnnnnnnnn nnnnnnnnnn nnnnnnnnnn nnnnnnnnnn nnnnnnnnnn nnnnnnnncn
     4561 nnnnnnnnnn nnnnnnnnnn nnnnnnnnnn nnnnnnnnnn nnnnnnnnnn nnnnnnnnnn
     4621 nnnnnnnnnn nnnnnnnnnn nnnnnnnnnn annnnnnnnn nnnnnnnnnn nnnnnnnnnn
     4681 nnnnnnnnnn nnnnnnnnnn cctttgacgt tggagtccac gttctttaat agtggactct
     4741 tgttccaaac tggaacaaca ctcaacccta tctcggtcta ttcttttgat ttataaggga
     4801 ttttgccgat ttcggcctat tggttaaaaa atgagctgat ttaacaaaaa tttaacgcga
     4861 attttaacaa aatattaacg tttacaattt cctgatgcgg tattttctcc ttacgcatct
     4921 gtgcggtatt tcacaccgca taggcaagtg cacaaacaat acttaaataa atactactca
     4981 gtaataacct atttcttagc atttttgacg aaatttgcta ttttgttaga gtcttttaca
     5041 ccatttgtct ccacacctcc gcttacatca acaccaataa cgccatttaa tctaagcgca
     5101 tcaccaacat tttctggcgt cagtccacca gctaacataa aatgtaagct ttcggggctc
     5161 tcttgccttc caacccagtc agaaatcgag ttccaatcca aaagttcacc tgtcccacct
     5221 gcttctgaat caaacaaggg aataaacgaa tgaggtttct gtgaagctgc actgagtagt
     5281 atgttgcagt cttttggaaa tacgagtctt ttaataactg gcaaaccgag gaactcttgg
     5341 tattcttgcc acgactcatc tccatgcagt tggacgatat caatgccgta atcattgacc
     5401 agagccaaaa catcctcctt aggttgatta cgaaacacgc caaccaagta tttcggagtg
     5461 cctgaactat ttttatatgc ttttacaaga cttgaaattt tccttgcaat aaccgggtca
     5521 attgttctct ttctattggg cacacatata atacccagca agtcagcatc ggaatctaga
     5581 gcacattctg cggcctctgt gctctgcaag ccgcaaactt tcaccaatgg accagaacta
     5641 cctgtgaaat taataacaga catactccaa gctgcctttg tgtgcttaat cacgtatact
     5701 cacgtgctca atagtcacca atgccctccc tcttggccct ctccttttct tttttcgacc
     5761 gaattaattc ttaatcggca aaaaaagaaa agctccggat caagattgta cgtaaggtga
     5821 caagctattt ttcaataaag aatatcttcc actactgcca tctggcgtca taactgcaaa
     5881 gtacacatat attacgatgc tgtctattaa atgcttccta tattatatat atagtaatgt
     5941 cgtttatggt gcactctcag tacaatctgc tctgatgccg catagttaag ccagccccga
     6001 cacccgccaa cacccgctga cgcgccctga cgggcttgtc tgctcccggc atccgcttac
     6061 agacaagctg tgaccgtctc cgggagctgc atgtgtcaga ggttttcacc gtcatcaccg
     6121 aaacgcgcga
//
