# Supplementary material for: Pydna: a simulation and documentation tool for DNA assembly strategies using python
Source: BMC Bioinformatics. 2015 May 2;16(1):142. doi: 10.1186/s12859-015-0544-x (PMC4472420; doi:10.1186/s12859-015-0544-x)
Supplement: Additional file 2: — This compressed file has a folder structure containing six examples of pydna usage, including the code used to produce the examples depicted in this article. [file 12859_2015_544_MOESM2_ESM.zip › supplementary data/32_expression_vectors_mumberg_1995/expected output/p424ADH.gb]

LOCUS       .                       7341 bp    DNA     circular UNK 19-JUN-2014
DEFINITION  .
ACCESSION   <unknown id>
VERSION     <unknown id>
KEYWORDS    .
SOURCE      .
  ORGANISM  .
            .
FEATURES             Location/Qualifiers
ORIGIN
        1 gacgaaaggg cctcgtgata cgcctatttt tataggttaa tgtcatgata ataatggttt
       61 cttaatatga tccaatatca aaggaaatga tagcattgaa ggatgagact aatccaattg
      121 aggagtggca gcatatagaa cagctaaagg gtagtgctga aggaagcata cgataccccg
      181 catggaatgg gataatatca caggaggtac tagactacct ttcatcctac ataaatagac
      241 gcatataagt acgcatttaa gcataaacac gcactatgcc gttcttctca tgtatatata
      301 tatacaggca acacgcagat ataggtgcga cgtgaacagt gagctgtatg tgcgcagctc
      361 gcgttgcatt ttcggaagcg ctcgttttcg gaaacgcttt gaagttccta ttccgaagtt
      421 cctattctct agaaagtata ggaacttcag agcgcttttg aaaaccaaaa gcgctctgaa
      481 gacgcacttt caaaaaacca aaaacgcacc ggactgtaac gagctactaa aatattgcga
      541 ataccgcttc cacaaacatt gctcaaaagt atctctttgc tatatatctc tgtgctatat
      601 ccctatataa cctacccatc cacctttcgc tccttgaact tgcatctaaa ctcgacctct
      661 acatttttta tgtttatctc tagtattact ctttagacaa aaaaattgta gtaagaacta
      721 ttcatagagt gaatcgaaaa caatacgaaa atgtaaacat ttcctatacg tagtatatag
      781 agacaaaata gaagaaaccg ttcataattt tctgaccaat gaagaatcat caacgctatc
      841 actttctgtt cacaaagtat gcgcaatcca catcggtata gaatataatc ggggatgcct
      901 ttatcttgaa aaaatgcacc cgcagcttcg ctagtaatca gtaaacgcgg gaagtggagt
      961 caggcttttt ttatggaaga gaaaatagac accaaagtag ccttcttcta accttaacgg
     1021 acctacagtg caaaaagtta tcaagagact gcattataga gcgcacaaag gagaaaaaaa
     1081 gtaatctaag atgctttgtt agaaaaatag cgctctcggg atgcattttt gtagaacaaa
     1141 aaagaagtat agattctttg ttggtaaaat agcgctctcg cgttgcattt ctgttctgta
     1201 aaaatgcagc tcagattctt tgtttgaaaa attagcgctc tcgcgttgca tttttgtttt
     1261 acaaaaatga agcacagatt cttcgttggt aaaatagcgc tttcgcgttg catttctgtt
     1321 ctgtaaaaat gcagctcaga ttctttgttt gaaaaattag cgctctcgcg ttgcattttt
     1381 gttctacaaa atgaagcaca gatgcttcgt tcaggtggca cttttcgggg aaatgtgcgc
     1441 ggaaccccta tttgtttatt tttctaaata cattcaaata tgtatccgct catgagacaa
     1501 taaccctgat aaatgcttca ataatattga aaaaggaaga gtatgagtat tcaacatttc
     1561 cgtgtcgccc ttattccctt ttttgcggca ttttgccttc ctgtttttgc tcacccagaa
     1621 acgctggtga aagtaaaaga tgctgaagat cagttgggtg cacgagtggg ttacatcgaa
     1681 ctggatctca acagcggtaa gatccttgag agttttcgcc ccgaagaacg ttttccaatg
     1741 atgagcactt ttaaagttct gctatgtggc gcggtattat cccgtattga cgccgggcaa
     1801 gagcaactcg gtcgccgcat acactattct cagaatgact tggttgagta ctcaccagtc
     1861 acagaaaagc atcttacgga tggcatgaca gtaagagaat tatgcagtgc tgccataacc
     1921 atgagtgata acactgcggc caacttactt ctgacaacga tcggaggacc gaaggagcta
     1981 accgcttttt tgcacaacat gggggatcat gtaactcgcc ttgatcgttg ggaaccggag
     2041 ctgaatgaag ccataccaaa cgacgagcgt gacaccacga tgcctgtagc aatggcaaca
     2101 acgttgcgca aactattaac tggcgaacta cttactctag cttcccggca acaattaata
     2161 gactggatgg aggcggataa agttgcagga ccacttctgc gctcggccct tccggctggc
     2221 tggtttattg ctgataaatc tggagccggt gagcgtgggt ctcgcggtat cattgcagca
     2281 ctggggccag atggtaagcc ctcccgtatc gtagttatct acacgacggg gagtcaggca
     2341 actatggatg aacgaaatag acagatcgct gagataggtg cctcactgat taagcattgg
     2401 taactgtcag accaagttta ctcatatata ctttagattg atttaaaact tcatttttaa
     2461 tttaaaagga tctaggtgaa gatccttttt gataatctca tgaccaaaat cccttaacgt
     2521 gagttttcgt tccactgagc gtcagacccc gtagaaaaga tcaaaggatc ttcttgagat
     2581 cctttttttc tgcgcgtaat ctgctgcttg caaacaaaaa aaccaccgct accagcggtg
     2641 gtttgtttgc cggatcaaga gctaccaact ctttttccga aggtaactgg cttcagcaga
     2701 gcgcagatac caaatactgt ccttctagtg tagccgtagt taggccacca cttcaagaac
     2761 tctgtagcac cgcctacata cctcgctctg ctaatcctgt taccagtggc tgctgccagt
     2821 ggcgataagt cgtgtcttac cgggttggac tcaagacgat agttaccgga taaggcgcag
     2881 cggtcgggct gaacgggggg ttcgtgcaca cagcccagct tggagcgaac gacctacacc
     2941 gaactgagat acctacagcg tgagctatga gaaagcgcca cgcttcccga agggagaaag
     3001 gcggacaggt atccggtaag cggcagggtc ggaacaggag agcgcacgag ggagcttcca
     3061 gggggaaacg cctggtatct ttatagtcct gtcgggtttc gccacctctg acttgagcgt
     3121 cgatttttgt gatgctcgtc aggggggcgg agcctatgga aaaacgccag caacgcggcc
     3181 tttttacggt tcctggcctt ttgctggcct tttgctcaca tgttctttcc tgcgttatcc
     3241 cctgattctg tggataaccg tattaccgcc tttgagtgag ctgataccgc tcgccgcagc
     3301 cgaacgaccg agcgcagcga gtcagtgagc gaggaagcgg aagagcgccc aatacgcaaa
     3361 ccgcctctcc ccgcgcgttg gccgattcat taatgcagct ggcacgacag gtttcccgac
     3421 tggaaagcgg gcagtgagcg caacgcaatt aatgtgagtt acctcactca ttaggcaccc
     3481 caggctttac actttatgct tccggctcct atgttgtgtg gaattgtgag cggataacaa
     3541 tttcacacag gaaacagcta tgaccatgat tacgccaagc gcgcaattaa ccctcactaa
     3601 agggaacaaa agctggagct ctaaaacaag aagagggttg actacatcac gatgaggggg
     3661 atcgaagaaa tgatggtaaa tgaaatagga aatcaaggag catgaaggca aaagacaaat
     3721 ataagggtcg aacgaaaaat aaagtgaaaa gtgttgatat gatgtatttg gctttgcggc
     3781 gccgaaaaaa cgagtttacg caattgcaca atcatgctga ctctgtggcg gacccgcgct
     3841 cttgccggcc cggcgataac gctgggcgtg aggctgtgcc cggcggagtt ttttgcgcct
     3901 gcattttcca aggtttaccc tgcgctaagg ggcgagattg gagaagcaat aagaatgccg
     3961 gttggggttg cgatgatgac gaccacgaca actggtgtca ttatttaagt tgccgaaaga
     4021 acctgagtgc atttgcaaca tgagtatact agaagaatga gccaagactt gcgagacgcg
     4081 agtttgccgg tggtgcgaac aatagagcga ccatgacctt gaaggtgaga cgcgcataac
     4141 cgctagagta ctttgaagag gaaacagcaa tagggttgct accagtataa atagacaggt
     4201 acatacaaca ctggaaatgg ttgtctgttt gagtacgctt tcaattcatt tgggtgtgca
     4261 ctttattatg ttacaatatg gaagggaact ttacacttct cctatgcaca tatattaatt
     4321 aaagtccaat gctagtagag aaggggggta acacccctcc gcgctctttt ccgatttttt
     4381 tctaaaccgt ggaatatttc ggatatcctt ttgttgtttc cgggtgtaca atatggactt
     4441 cctcttttct ggcaaccaaa cccatacatc gggattccta taataccttc gttggtctcc
     4501 ctaacatgta ggtggcggag gggagatata caatagaaca gataccagac aagacataat
     4561 gggctaaaca agactacacc aattacactg cctcattgat ggtggtacat aacgaactaa
     4621 tactgtagcc ctagacttga tagccatcat catatcgaag tttcactacc ctttttccat
     4681 ttgccatcta ttgaagtaat aataggcgca tgcaacttct tttctttttt tttcttttct
     4741 ctctcccccg ttgttgtctc accatatccg caatgacaaa aaaatgatgg aagacactaa
     4801 aggaaaaaat taacgacaaa gacagcacca acagatgtcg ttgttccaga gctgatgagg
     4861 ggtatctcga agcacacgaa actttttcct tccttcattc acgcacacta ctctctaatg
     4921 agcaacggta tacggccttc cttccagtta cttgaatttg aaataaaaaa aagtttgctg
     4981 tcttgctatc aagtataaat agacctgcaa ttattaatct tttgtttcct cgtcattgtt
     5041 ctcgttccct ttcttccttg tttctttttc tgcacaatat ttcaagctat accaagcata
     5101 caatcaacta tctcatatac atctagaact agtggatccc ccgggctgca ggaattcgat
     5161 atcaagctta tcgataccgt cgacctcgag tcatgtaatt agttatgtca cgcttacatt
     5221 cacgccctcc ccccacatcc gctctaaccg aaaaggaagg agttagacaa cctgaagtct
     5281 aggtccctat ttattttttt atagttatgt tagtattaag aacgttattt atatttcaaa
     5341 tttttctttt ttttctgtac agacgcgtgt acgcatgtaa cattatactg aaaaccttgc
     5401 ttgagaaggt tttgggacgc tcgaaggctt taatttgcgg ccggtaccca attcgcccta
     5461 tagtgagtcg tattacgcgc gctcactggc cgtcgtttta caacgtcgtg actgggaaaa
     5521 ccctggcgtt acccaactta atcgccttgc agcacatccc cctttcgcca gctggcgtaa
     5581 tagcgaagag gcccgcaccg atcgcccttc ccaacagttg cgcagcctga atggcgaatg
     5641 gcgcgnnnnn nnnnnnnnnn nnnnnnnnnn nnnnnnnnnn nnnnnnnnnn nnnnnnnnnn
     5701 nnnnnnnnnn nnnnnnnnnn nnnnnnnnnn nnnnnnnnnn nnnnnnnnnn nnnnnnnnnn
     5761 nnnnnnnnnc nnnnnnnnnn nnnnnnnnnn nnnnnnnnnn nnnnnnnnnn nnnnnnnnnn
     5821 nnnnnnnnnn nnnnnnnnnn nnnnnnnnnn nnnnnnnnnn nannnnnnnn nnnnnnnnnn
     5881 nnnnnnnnnn nnnnnnnnnn nnnnnnnnnn ncctttgacg ttggagtcca cgttctttaa
     5941 tagtggactc ttgttccaaa ctggaacaac actcaaccct atctcggtct attcttttga
     6001 tttataaggg attttgccga tttcggccta ttggttaaaa aatgagctga tttaacaaaa
     6061 atttaacgcg aattttaaca aaatattaac gtttacaatt tcctgatgcg gtattttctc
     6121 cttacgcatc tgtgcggtat ttcacaccgc ataggcaagt gcacaaacaa tacttaaata
     6181 aatactactc agtaataacc tatttcttag catttttgac gaaatttgct attttgttag
     6241 agtcttttac accatttgtc tccacacctc cgcttacatc aacaccaata acgccattta
     6301 atctaagcgc atcaccaaca ttttctggcg tcagtccacc agctaacata aaatgtaagc
     6361 tttcggggct ctcttgcctt ccaacccagt cagaaatcga gttccaatcc aaaagttcac
     6421 ctgtcccacc tgcttctgaa tcaaacaagg gaataaacga atgaggtttc tgtgaagctg
     6481 cactgagtag tatgttgcag tcttttggaa atacgagtct tttaataact ggcaaaccga
     6541 ggaactcttg gtattcttgc cacgactcat ctccatgcag ttggacgata tcaatgccgt
     6601 aatcattgac cagagccaaa acatcctcct taggttgatt acgaaacacg ccaaccaagt
     6661 atttcggagt gcctgaacta tttttatatg cttttacaag acttgaaatt ttccttgcaa
     6721 taaccgggtc aattgttctc tttctattgg gcacacatat aatacccagc aagtcagcat
     6781 cggaatctag agcacattct gcggcctctg tgctctgcaa gccgcaaact ttcaccaatg
     6841 gaccagaact acctgtgaaa ttaataacag acatactcca agctgccttt gtgtgcttaa
     6901 tcacgtatac tcacgtgctc aatagtcacc aatgccctcc ctcttggccc tctccttttc
     6961 ttttttcgac cgaattaatt cttaatcggc aaaaaaagaa aagctccgga tcaagattgt
     7021 acgtaaggtg acaagctatt tttcaataaa gaatatcttc cactactgcc atctggcgtc
     7081 ataactgcaa agtacacata tattacgatg ctgtctatta aatgcttcct atattatata
     7141 tatagtaatg tcgtttatgg tgcactctca gtacaatctg ctctgatgcc gcatagttaa
     7201 gccagccccg acacccgcca acacccgctg acgcgccctg acgggcttgt ctgctcccgg
     7261 catccgctta cagacaagct gtgaccgtct ccgggagctg catgtgtcag aggttttcac
     7321 cgtcatcacc gaaacgcgcg a
//
