# Supplementary material for: Pydna: a simulation and documentation tool for DNA assembly strategies using python
Source: BMC Bioinformatics. 2015 May 2;16(1):142. doi: 10.1186/s12859-015-0544-x (PMC4472420; doi:10.1186/s12859-015-0544-x)
Supplement: Additional file 2: — This compressed file has a folder structure containing six examples of pydna usage, including the code used to produce the examples depicted in this article. [file 12859_2015_544_MOESM2_ESM.zip › supplementary data/32_expression_vectors_mumberg_1995/expected output/p416TEF.gb]

LOCUS       .                       5524 bp    DNA     circular UNK 19-JUN-2014
DEFINITION  <unknown description>_SacI_XbaI
ACCESSION   <unknown id>
VERSION     <unknown id>
KEYWORDS    .
SOURCE      .
  ORGANISM  .
            .
FEATURES             Location/Qualifiers
ORIGIN
        1 gacgaaaggg cctcgtgata cgcctatttt tataggttaa tgtcatgata ataatggttt
       61 cttaggacgg atcgcttgcc tgtaacttac acgcgcctcg tatcttttaa tgatggaata
      121 atttgggaat ttactctgtg tttatttatt tttatgtttt gtatttggat tttagaaagt
      181 aaataaagaa ggtagaagag ttacggaatg aagaaaaaaa aataaacaaa ggtttaaaaa
      241 atttcaacaa aaagcgtact ttacatatat atttattaga caagaaaagc agattaaata
      301 gatatacatt cgattaacga taagtaaaat gtaaaatcac aggattttcg tgtgtggtct
      361 tctacacaga caagatgaaa caattcggca ttaatacctg agagcaggaa gagcaagata
      421 aaaggtagta tttgttggcg atccccctag agtcttttac atcttcggaa aacaaaaact
      481 attttttctt taatttcttt ttttactttc tatttttaat ttatatattt atattaaaaa
      541 atttaaatta taattatttt tatagcacgt gatgaaaagg acccaggtgg cacttttcgg
      601 ggaaatgtgc gcggaacccc tatttgttta tttttctaaa tacattcaaa tatgtatccg
      661 ctcatgagac aataaccctg ataaatgctt caataatatt gaaaaaggaa gagtatgagt
      721 attcaacatt tccgtgtcgc ccttattccc ttttttgcgg cattttgcct tcctgttttt
      781 gctcacccag aaacgctggt gaaagtaaaa gatgctgaag atcagttggg tgcacgagtg
      841 ggttacatcg aactggatct caacagcggt aagatccttg agagttttcg ccccgaagaa
      901 cgttttccaa tgatgagcac ttttaaagtt ctgctatgtg gcgcggtatt atcccgtatt
      961 gacgccgggc aagagcaact cggtcgccgc atacactatt ctcagaatga cttggttgag
     1021 tactcaccag tcacagaaaa gcatcttacg gatggcatga cagtaagaga attatgcagt
     1081 gctgccataa ccatgagtga taacactgcg gccaacttac ttctgacaac gatcggagga
     1141 ccgaaggagc taaccgcttt tttgcacaac atgggggatc atgtaactcg ccttgatcgt
     1201 tgggaaccgg agctgaatga agccatacca aacgacgagc gtgacaccac gatgcctgta
     1261 gcaatggcaa caacgttgcg caaactatta actggcgaac tacttactct agcttcccgg
     1321 caacaattaa tagactggat ggaggcggat aaagttgcag gaccacttct gcgctcggcc
     1381 cttccggctg gctggtttat tgctgataaa tctggagccg gtgagcgtgg gtctcgcggt
     1441 atcattgcag cactggggcc agatggtaag ccctcccgta tcgtagttat ctacacgacg
     1501 gggagtcagg caactatgga tgaacgaaat agacagatcg ctgagatagg tgcctcactg
     1561 attaagcatt ggtaactgtc agaccaagtt tactcatata tactttagat tgatttaaaa
     1621 cttcattttt aatttaaaag gatctaggtg aagatccttt ttgataatct catgaccaaa
     1681 atcccttaac gtgagttttc gttccactga gcgtcagacc ccgtagaaaa gatcaaagga
     1741 tcttcttgag atcctttttt tctgcgcgta atctgctgct tgcaaacaaa aaaaccaccg
     1801 ctaccagcgg tggtttgttt gccggatcaa gagctaccaa ctctttttcc gaaggtaact
     1861 ggcttcagca gagcgcagat accaaatact gtccttctag tgtagccgta gttaggccac
     1921 cacttcaaga actctgtagc accgcctaca tacctcgctc tgctaatcct gttaccagtg
     1981 gctgctgcca gtggcgataa gtcgtgtctt accgggttgg actcaagacg atagttaccg
     2041 gataaggcgc agcggtcggg ctgaacgggg ggttcgtgca cacagcccag cttggagcga
     2101 acgacctaca ccgaactgag atacctacag cgtgagctat gagaaagcgc cacgcttccc
     2161 gaagggagaa aggcggacag gtatccggta agcggcaggg tcggaacagg agagcgcacg
     2221 agggagcttc cagggggaaa cgcctggtat ctttatagtc ctgtcgggtt tcgccacctc
     2281 tgacttgagc gtcgattttt gtgatgctcg tcaggggggc ggagcctatg gaaaaacgcc
     2341 agcaacgcgg cctttttacg gttcctggcc ttttgctggc cttttgctca catgttcttt
     2401 cctgcgttat cccctgattc tgtggataac cgtattaccg cctttgagtg agctgatacc
     2461 gctcgccgca gccgaacgac cgagcgcagc gagtcagtga gcgaggaagc ggaagagcgc
     2521 ccaatacgca aaccgcctct ccccgcgcgt tggccgattc attaatgcag ctggcacgac
     2581 aggtttcccg actggaaagc gggcagtgag cgcaacgcaa ttaatgtgag ttacctcact
     2641 cattaggcac cccaggcttt acactttatg cttccggctc ctatgttgtg tggaattgtg
     2701 agcggataac aatttcacac aggaaacagc tatgaccatg attacgccaa gcgcgcaatt
     2761 aaccctcact aaagggaaca aaagctggag ctcatagctt caaaatgttt ctactccttt
     2821 tttactcttc cagattttct cggactccgc gcatcgccgt accacttcaa aacacccaag
     2881 cacagcatac taaatttccc ctctttcttc ctctagggtg tcgttaatta cccgtactaa
     2941 aggtttggaa aagaaaaaag agaccgcctc gtttcttttt cttcgtcgaa aaaggcaata
     3001 aaaattttta tcacgtttct ttttcttgaa aatttttttt ttgatttttt tctctttcga
     3061 tgacctccca ttgatattta agttaataaa cggtcttcaa tttctcaagt ttcagtttca
     3121 tttttcttgt tctattacaa ctttttttac ttcttgctca ttagaaagaa agcatagcaa
     3181 tctaatctaa gttttctaga actagtggat cccccgggct gcaggaattc gatatcaagc
     3241 ttatcgatac cgtcgacctc gagtcatgta attagttatg tcacgcttac attcacgccc
     3301 tccccccaca tccgctctaa ccgaaaagga aggagttaga caacctgaag tctaggtccc
     3361 tatttatttt tttatagtta tgttagtatt aagaacgtta tttatatttc aaatttttct
     3421 tttttttctg tacagacgcg tgtacgcatg taacattata ctgaaaacct tgcttgagaa
     3481 ggttttggga cgctcgaagg ctttaatttg cggccggtac ccaattcgcc ctatagtgag
     3541 tcgtattacg cgcgctcact ggccgtcgtt ttacaacgtc gtgactggga aaaccctggc
     3601 gttacccaac ttaatcgcct tgcagcacat ccccctttcg ccagctggcg taatagcgaa
     3661 gaggcccgca ccgatcgccc ttcccaacag ttgcgcagcc tgaatggcga atggcgcgnn
     3721 nnnnnnnnnn nnnnnnnnnn nnnnnnnnnn nnnnnnnnnn nnnnnnnnnn nnnnnnnnnn
     3781 nnnnnnnnnn nnnnnnnnnn nnnnnnnnnn nnnnnnnnnn nnnnnnnnnn nnnnnnnnnn
     3841 nncnnnnnnn nnnnnnnnnn nnnnnnnnnn nnnnnnnnnn nnnnnnnnnn nnnnnnnnnn
     3901 nnnnnnnnnn nnnnnnnnnn nnnnnnnnnn nnnnannnnn nnnnnnnnnn nnnnnnnnnn
     3961 nnnnnnnnnn nnnnnnnnnn nnnncctttg acgttggagt ccacgttctt taatagtgga
     4021 ctcttgttcc aaactggaac aacactcaac cctatctcgg tctattcttt tgatttataa
     4081 gggattttgc cgatttcggc ctattggtta aaaaatgagc tgatttaaca aaaatttaac
     4141 gcgaatttta acaaaatatt aacgtttaca atttcctgat gcggtatttt ctccttacgc
     4201 atctgtgcgg tatttcacac cgcatagggt aataactgat ataattaaat tgaagctcta
     4261 atttgtgagt ttagtataca tgcatttact tataatacag ttttttagtt ttgctggccg
     4321 catcttctca aatatgcttc ccagcctgct tttctgtaac gttcaccctc taccttagca
     4381 tcccttccct ttgcaaatag tcctcttcca acaataataa tgtcagatcc tgtagagacc
     4441 acatcatcca cggttctata ctgttgaccc aatgcgtctc ccttgtcatc taaacccaca
     4501 ccgggtgtca taatcaacca atcgtaacct tcatctcttc cacccatgtc tctttgagca
     4561 ataaagccga taacaaaatc tttgtcgctc ttcgcaatgt caacagtacc cttagtatat
     4621 tctccagtag atagggagcc cttgcatgac aattctgcta acatcaaaag gcctctaggt
     4681 tcctttgtta cttcttctgc cgcctgcttc aaaccgctaa caatacctgg gcccaccaca
     4741 ccgtgtgcat tcgtaatgtc tgcccattct gctattctgt atacacccgc agagtactgc
     4801 aatttgactg tattaccaat gtcagcaaat tttctgtctt cgaagagtaa aaaattgtac
     4861 ttggcggata atgcctttag cggcttaact gtgccctcca tggaaaaatc agtcaagata
     4921 tccacatgtg tttttagtaa acaaattttg ggacctaatg cttcaactaa ctccagtaat
     4981 tccttggtgg tacgaacatc caatgaagca cacaagtttg tttgcttttc gtgcatgata
     5041 ttaaatagct tggcagcaac aggactagga tgagtagcag cacgttcctt atatgtagct
     5101 ttcgacatga tttatcttcg tttcctgcag gtttttgttc tgtgcagttg ggttaagaat
     5161 actgggcaat ttcatgtttc ttcaacacta catatgcgta tatataccaa tctaagtctg
     5221 tgctccttcc ttcgttcttc cttctgttcg gagattaccg aatcaaaaaa atttcaaaga
     5281 aaccgaaatc aaaaaaaaga ataaaaaaaa aatgatgaat tgaattgaaa agctgtggta
     5341 tggtgcactc tcagtacaat ctgctctgat gccgcatagt taagccagcc ccgacacccg
     5401 ccaacacccg ctgacgcgcc ctgacgggct tgtctgctcc cggcatccgc ttacagacaa
     5461 gctgtgaccg tctccgggag ctgcatgtgt cagaggtttt caccgtcatc accgaaacgc
     5521 gcga
//
