# Supplementary material for: Pydna: a simulation and documentation tool for DNA assembly strategies using python
Source: BMC Bioinformatics. 2015 May 2;16(1):142. doi: 10.1186/s12859-015-0544-x (PMC4472420; doi:10.1186/s12859-015-0544-x)
Supplement: Additional file 2: — This compressed file has a folder structure containing six examples of pydna usage, including the code used to produce the examples depicted in this article. [file 12859_2015_544_MOESM2_ESM.zip › supplementary data/32_expression_vectors_mumberg_1995/expected output/p416GPD.gb]

LOCUS       .                       5778 bp    DNA     circular UNK 19-JUN-2014
DEFINITION  <unknown description>_SacI_XbaI
ACCESSION   <unknown id>
VERSION     <unknown id>
KEYWORDS    .
SOURCE      .
  ORGANISM  .
            .
FEATURES             Location/Qualifiers
ORIGIN
        1 gacgaaaggg cctcgtgata cgcctatttt tataggttaa tgtcatgata ataatggttt
       61 cttaggacgg atcgcttgcc tgtaacttac acgcgcctcg tatcttttaa tgatggaata
      121 atttgggaat ttactctgtg tttatttatt tttatgtttt gtatttggat tttagaaagt
      181 aaataaagaa ggtagaagag ttacggaatg aagaaaaaaa aataaacaaa ggtttaaaaa
      241 atttcaacaa aaagcgtact ttacatatat atttattaga caagaaaagc agattaaata
      301 gatatacatt cgattaacga taagtaaaat gtaaaatcac aggattttcg tgtgtggtct
      361 tctacacaga caagatgaaa caattcggca ttaatacctg agagcaggaa gagcaagata
      421 aaaggtagta tttgttggcg atccccctag agtcttttac atcttcggaa aacaaaaact
      481 attttttctt taatttcttt ttttactttc tatttttaat ttatatattt atattaaaaa
      541 atttaaatta taattatttt tatagcacgt gatgaaaagg acccaggtgg cacttttcgg
      601 ggaaatgtgc gcggaacccc tatttgttta tttttctaaa tacattcaaa tatgtatccg
      661 ctcatgagac aataaccctg ataaatgctt caataatatt gaaaaaggaa gagtatgagt
      721 attcaacatt tccgtgtcgc ccttattccc ttttttgcgg cattttgcct tcctgttttt
      781 gctcacccag aaacgctggt gaaagtaaaa gatgctgaag atcagttggg tgcacgagtg
      841 ggttacatcg aactggatct caacagcggt aagatccttg agagttttcg ccccgaagaa
      901 cgttttccaa tgatgagcac ttttaaagtt ctgctatgtg gcgcggtatt atcccgtatt
      961 gacgccgggc aagagcaact cggtcgccgc atacactatt ctcagaatga cttggttgag
     1021 tactcaccag tcacagaaaa gcatcttacg gatggcatga cagtaagaga attatgcagt
     1081 gctgccataa ccatgagtga taacactgcg gccaacttac ttctgacaac gatcggagga
     1141 ccgaaggagc taaccgcttt tttgcacaac atgggggatc atgtaactcg ccttgatcgt
     1201 tgggaaccgg agctgaatga agccatacca aacgacgagc gtgacaccac gatgcctgta
     1261 gcaatggcaa caacgttgcg caaactatta actggcgaac tacttactct agcttcccgg
     1321 caacaattaa tagactggat ggaggcggat aaagttgcag gaccacttct gcgctcggcc
     1381 cttccggctg gctggtttat tgctgataaa tctggagccg gtgagcgtgg gtctcgcggt
     1441 atcattgcag cactggggcc agatggtaag ccctcccgta tcgtagttat ctacacgacg
     1501 gggagtcagg caactatgga tgaacgaaat agacagatcg ctgagatagg tgcctcactg
     1561 attaagcatt ggtaactgtc agaccaagtt tactcatata tactttagat tgatttaaaa
     1621 cttcattttt aatttaaaag gatctaggtg aagatccttt ttgataatct catgaccaaa
     1681 atcccttaac gtgagttttc gttccactga gcgtcagacc ccgtagaaaa gatcaaagga
     1741 tcttcttgag atcctttttt tctgcgcgta atctgctgct tgcaaacaaa aaaaccaccg
     1801 ctaccagcgg tggtttgttt gccggatcaa gagctaccaa ctctttttcc gaaggtaact
     1861 ggcttcagca gagcgcagat accaaatact gtccttctag tgtagccgta gttaggccac
     1921 cacttcaaga actctgtagc accgcctaca tacctcgctc tgctaatcct gttaccagtg
     1981 gctgctgcca gtggcgataa gtcgtgtctt accgggttgg actcaagacg atagttaccg
     2041 gataaggcgc agcggtcggg ctgaacgggg ggttcgtgca cacagcccag cttggagcga
     2101 acgacctaca ccgaactgag atacctacag cgtgagctat gagaaagcgc cacgcttccc
     2161 gaagggagaa aggcggacag gtatccggta agcggcaggg tcggaacagg agagcgcacg
     2221 agggagcttc cagggggaaa cgcctggtat ctttatagtc ctgtcgggtt tcgccacctc
     2281 tgacttgagc gtcgattttt gtgatgctcg tcaggggggc ggagcctatg gaaaaacgcc
     2341 agcaacgcgg cctttttacg gttcctggcc ttttgctggc cttttgctca catgttcttt
     2401 cctgcgttat cccctgattc tgtggataac cgtattaccg cctttgagtg agctgatacc
     2461 gctcgccgca gccgaacgac cgagcgcagc gagtcagtga gcgaggaagc ggaagagcgc
     2521 ccaatacgca aaccgcctct ccccgcgcgt tggccgattc attaatgcag ctggcacgac
     2581 aggtttcccg actggaaagc gggcagtgag cgcaacgcaa ttaatgtgag ttacctcact
     2641 cattaggcac cccaggcttt acactttatg cttccggctc ctatgttgtg tggaattgtg
     2701 agcggataac aatttcacac aggaaacagc tatgaccatg attacgccaa gcgcgcaatt
     2761 aaccctcact aaagggaaca aaagctggag ctcagtttat cattatcaat actcgccatt
     2821 tcaaagaata cgtaaataat taatagtagt gattttccta actttattta gtcaaaaaat
     2881 tagcctttta attctgctgt aacccgtaca tgcccaaaat agggggcggg ttacacagaa
     2941 tatataacat cgtaggtgtc tgggtgaaca gtttattcct ggcatccact aaatataatg
     3001 gagcccgctt tttaagctgg catccagaaa aaaaaagaat cccagcacca aaatattgtt
     3061 ttcttcacca accatcagtt cataggtcca ttctcttagc gcaactacag agaacagggg
     3121 cacaaacagg caaaaaacgg gcacaacctc aatggagtga tgcaacctgc ctggagtaaa
     3181 tgatgacaca aggcaattga cccacgcatg tatctatctc attttcttac accttctatt
     3241 accttctgct ctctctgatt tggaaaaagc tgaaaaaaaa ggttgaaacc agttccctga
     3301 aattattccc ctacttgact aataagtata taaagacggt aggtattgat tgtaattctg
     3361 taaatctatt tcttaaactt cttaaattct acttttatag ttagtctttt ttttagtttt
     3421 aaaacaccag aacttagttt cgacggattc tagaactagt ggatcccccg ggctgcagga
     3481 attcgatatc aagcttatcg ataccgtcga cctcgagtca tgtaattagt tatgtcacgc
     3541 ttacattcac gccctccccc cacatccgct ctaaccgaaa aggaaggagt tagacaacct
     3601 gaagtctagg tccctattta tttttttata gttatgttag tattaagaac gttatttata
     3661 tttcaaattt ttcttttttt tctgtacaga cgcgtgtacg catgtaacat tatactgaaa
     3721 accttgcttg agaaggtttt gggacgctcg aaggctttaa tttgcggccg gtacccaatt
     3781 cgccctatag tgagtcgtat tacgcgcgct cactggccgt cgttttacaa cgtcgtgact
     3841 gggaaaaccc tggcgttacc caacttaatc gccttgcagc acatccccct ttcgccagct
     3901 ggcgtaatag cgaagaggcc cgcaccgatc gcccttccca acagttgcgc agcctgaatg
     3961 gcgaatggcg cgnnnnnnnn nnnnnnnnnn nnnnnnnnnn nnnnnnnnnn nnnnnnnnnn
     4021 nnnnnnnnnn nnnnnnnnnn nnnnnnnnnn nnnnnnnnnn nnnnnnnnnn nnnnnnnnnn
     4081 nnnnnnnnnn nnnnnncnnn nnnnnnnnnn nnnnnnnnnn nnnnnnnnnn nnnnnnnnnn
     4141 nnnnnnnnnn nnnnnnnnnn nnnnnnnnnn nnnnnnnnnn nnnnnnnnan nnnnnnnnnn
     4201 nnnnnnnnnn nnnnnnnnnn nnnnnnnnnn nnnnnnnncc tttgacgttg gagtccacgt
     4261 tctttaatag tggactcttg ttccaaactg gaacaacact caaccctatc tcggtctatt
     4321 cttttgattt ataagggatt ttgccgattt cggcctattg gttaaaaaat gagctgattt
     4381 aacaaaaatt taacgcgaat tttaacaaaa tattaacgtt tacaatttcc tgatgcggta
     4441 ttttctcctt acgcatctgt gcggtatttc acaccgcata gggtaataac tgatataatt
     4501 aaattgaagc tctaatttgt gagtttagta tacatgcatt tacttataat acagtttttt
     4561 agttttgctg gccgcatctt ctcaaatatg cttcccagcc tgcttttctg taacgttcac
     4621 cctctacctt agcatccctt ccctttgcaa atagtcctct tccaacaata ataatgtcag
     4681 atcctgtaga gaccacatca tccacggttc tatactgttg acccaatgcg tctcccttgt
     4741 catctaaacc cacaccgggt gtcataatca accaatcgta accttcatct cttccaccca
     4801 tgtctctttg agcaataaag ccgataacaa aatctttgtc gctcttcgca atgtcaacag
     4861 tacccttagt atattctcca gtagataggg agcccttgca tgacaattct gctaacatca
     4921 aaaggcctct aggttccttt gttacttctt ctgccgcctg cttcaaaccg ctaacaatac
     4981 ctgggcccac cacaccgtgt gcattcgtaa tgtctgccca ttctgctatt ctgtatacac
     5041 ccgcagagta ctgcaatttg actgtattac caatgtcagc aaattttctg tcttcgaaga
     5101 gtaaaaaatt gtacttggcg gataatgcct ttagcggctt aactgtgccc tccatggaaa
     5161 aatcagtcaa gatatccaca tgtgttttta gtaaacaaat tttgggacct aatgcttcaa
     5221 ctaactccag taattccttg gtggtacgaa catccaatga agcacacaag tttgtttgct
     5281 tttcgtgcat gatattaaat agcttggcag caacaggact aggatgagta gcagcacgtt
     5341 ccttatatgt agctttcgac atgatttatc ttcgtttcct gcaggttttt gttctgtgca
     5401 gttgggttaa gaatactggg caatttcatg tttcttcaac actacatatg cgtatatata
     5461 ccaatctaag tctgtgctcc ttccttcgtt cttccttctg ttcggagatt accgaatcaa
     5521 aaaaatttca aagaaaccga aatcaaaaaa aagaataaaa aaaaaatgat gaattgaatt
     5581 gaaaagctgt ggtatggtgc actctcagta caatctgctc tgatgccgca tagttaagcc
     5641 agccccgaca cccgccaaca cccgctgacg cgccctgacg ggcttgtctg ctcccggcat
     5701 ccgcttacag acaagctgtg accgtctccg ggagctgcat gtgtcagagg ttttcaccgt
     5761 catcaccgaa acgcgcga
//
