# Supplementary material for: Pydna: a simulation and documentation tool for DNA assembly strategies using python
Source: BMC Bioinformatics. 2015 May 2;16(1):142. doi: 10.1186/s12859-015-0544-x (PMC4472420; doi:10.1186/s12859-015-0544-x)
Supplement: Additional file 2: — This compressed file has a folder structure containing six examples of pydna usage, including the code used to produce the examples depicted in this article. [file 12859_2015_544_MOESM2_ESM.zip › supplementary data/32_expression_vectors_mumberg_1995/expected output/p416CYC.gb]

LOCUS       .                       5412 bp    DNA     circular UNK 19-JUN-2014
DEFINITION  <unknown description>_SacI_XbaI
ACCESSION   <unknown id>
VERSION     <unknown id>
KEYWORDS    .
SOURCE      .
  ORGANISM  .
            .
FEATURES             Location/Qualifiers
ORIGIN
        1 gacgaaaggg cctcgtgata cgcctatttt tataggttaa tgtcatgata ataatggttt
       61 cttaggacgg atcgcttgcc tgtaacttac acgcgcctcg tatcttttaa tgatggaata
      121 atttgggaat ttactctgtg tttatttatt tttatgtttt gtatttggat tttagaaagt
      181 aaataaagaa ggtagaagag ttacggaatg aagaaaaaaa aataaacaaa ggtttaaaaa
      241 atttcaacaa aaagcgtact ttacatatat atttattaga caagaaaagc agattaaata
      301 gatatacatt cgattaacga taagtaaaat gtaaaatcac aggattttcg tgtgtggtct
      361 tctacacaga caagatgaaa caattcggca ttaatacctg agagcaggaa gagcaagata
      421 aaaggtagta tttgttggcg atccccctag agtcttttac atcttcggaa aacaaaaact
      481 attttttctt taatttcttt ttttactttc tatttttaat ttatatattt atattaaaaa
      541 atttaaatta taattatttt tatagcacgt gatgaaaagg acccaggtgg cacttttcgg
      601 ggaaatgtgc gcggaacccc tatttgttta tttttctaaa tacattcaaa tatgtatccg
      661 ctcatgagac aataaccctg ataaatgctt caataatatt gaaaaaggaa gagtatgagt
      721 attcaacatt tccgtgtcgc ccttattccc ttttttgcgg cattttgcct tcctgttttt
      781 gctcacccag aaacgctggt gaaagtaaaa gatgctgaag atcagttggg tgcacgagtg
      841 ggttacatcg aactggatct caacagcggt aagatccttg agagttttcg ccccgaagaa
      901 cgttttccaa tgatgagcac ttttaaagtt ctgctatgtg gcgcggtatt atcccgtatt
      961 gacgccgggc aagagcaact cggtcgccgc atacactatt ctcagaatga cttggttgag
     1021 tactcaccag tcacagaaaa gcatcttacg gatggcatga cagtaagaga attatgcagt
     1081 gctgccataa ccatgagtga taacactgcg gccaacttac ttctgacaac gatcggagga
     1141 ccgaaggagc taaccgcttt tttgcacaac atgggggatc atgtaactcg ccttgatcgt
     1201 tgggaaccgg agctgaatga agccatacca aacgacgagc gtgacaccac gatgcctgta
     1261 gcaatggcaa caacgttgcg caaactatta actggcgaac tacttactct agcttcccgg
     1321 caacaattaa tagactggat ggaggcggat aaagttgcag gaccacttct gcgctcggcc
     1381 cttccggctg gctggtttat tgctgataaa tctggagccg gtgagcgtgg gtctcgcggt
     1441 atcattgcag cactggggcc agatggtaag ccctcccgta tcgtagttat ctacacgacg
     1501 gggagtcagg caactatgga tgaacgaaat agacagatcg ctgagatagg tgcctcactg
     1561 attaagcatt ggtaactgtc agaccaagtt tactcatata tactttagat tgatttaaaa
     1621 cttcattttt aatttaaaag gatctaggtg aagatccttt ttgataatct catgaccaaa
     1681 atcccttaac gtgagttttc gttccactga gcgtcagacc ccgtagaaaa gatcaaagga
     1741 tcttcttgag atcctttttt tctgcgcgta atctgctgct tgcaaacaaa aaaaccaccg
     1801 ctaccagcgg tggtttgttt gccggatcaa gagctaccaa ctctttttcc gaaggtaact
     1861 ggcttcagca gagcgcagat accaaatact gtccttctag tgtagccgta gttaggccac
     1921 cacttcaaga actctgtagc accgcctaca tacctcgctc tgctaatcct gttaccagtg
     1981 gctgctgcca gtggcgataa gtcgtgtctt accgggttgg actcaagacg atagttaccg
     2041 gataaggcgc agcggtcggg ctgaacgggg ggttcgtgca cacagcccag cttggagcga
     2101 acgacctaca ccgaactgag atacctacag cgtgagctat gagaaagcgc cacgcttccc
     2161 gaagggagaa aggcggacag gtatccggta agcggcaggg tcggaacagg agagcgcacg
     2221 agggagcttc cagggggaaa cgcctggtat ctttatagtc ctgtcgggtt tcgccacctc
     2281 tgacttgagc gtcgattttt gtgatgctcg tcaggggggc ggagcctatg gaaaaacgcc
     2341 agcaacgcgg cctttttacg gttcctggcc ttttgctggc cttttgctca catgttcttt
     2401 cctgcgttat cccctgattc tgtggataac cgtattaccg cctttgagtg agctgatacc
     2461 gctcgccgca gccgaacgac cgagcgcagc gagtcagtga gcgaggaagc ggaagagcgc
     2521 ccaatacgca aaccgcctct ccccgcgcgt tggccgattc attaatgcag ctggcacgac
     2581 aggtttcccg actggaaagc gggcagtgag cgcaacgcaa ttaatgtgag ttacctcact
     2641 cattaggcac cccaggcttt acactttatg cttccggctc ctatgttgtg tggaattgtg
     2701 agcggataac aatttcacac aggaaacagc tatgaccatg attacgccaa gcgcgcaatt
     2761 aaccctcact aaagggaaca aaagctggag ctcatttggc gagcgttggt tggtggatca
     2821 agcccacgcg taggcaatcc tcgagcagat ccgccaggcg tgtatatata gcgtggatgg
     2881 ccaggcaact ttagtgctga cacatacagg catatatata tgtgtgcgac gacacatgat
     2941 catatggcat gcatgtgctc tgtatgtata taaaactctt gttttcttct tttctctaaa
     3001 tattctttcc ttatacatta ggacctttgc agcataaatt actatacttc tatagacacg
     3061 caaacacaaa tacacacact aatctagaac tagtggatcc cccgggctgc aggaattcga
     3121 tatcaagctt atcgataccg tcgacctcga gtcatgtaat tagttatgtc acgcttacat
     3181 tcacgccctc cccccacatc cgctctaacc gaaaaggaag gagttagaca acctgaagtc
     3241 taggtcccta tttatttttt tatagttatg ttagtattaa gaacgttatt tatatttcaa
     3301 atttttcttt tttttctgta cagacgcgtg tacgcatgta acattatact gaaaaccttg
     3361 cttgagaagg ttttgggacg ctcgaaggct ttaatttgcg gccggtaccc aattcgccct
     3421 atagtgagtc gtattacgcg cgctcactgg ccgtcgtttt acaacgtcgt gactgggaaa
     3481 accctggcgt tacccaactt aatcgccttg cagcacatcc ccctttcgcc agctggcgta
     3541 atagcgaaga ggcccgcacc gatcgccctt cccaacagtt gcgcagcctg aatggcgaat
     3601 ggcgcgnnnn nnnnnnnnnn nnnnnnnnnn nnnnnnnnnn nnnnnnnnnn nnnnnnnnnn
     3661 nnnnnnnnnn nnnnnnnnnn nnnnnnnnnn nnnnnnnnnn nnnnnnnnnn nnnnnnnnnn
     3721 nnnnnnnnnn cnnnnnnnnn nnnnnnnnnn nnnnnnnnnn nnnnnnnnnn nnnnnnnnnn
     3781 nnnnnnnnnn nnnnnnnnnn nnnnnnnnnn nnnnnnnnnn nnannnnnnn nnnnnnnnnn
     3841 nnnnnnnnnn nnnnnnnnnn nnnnnnnnnn nncctttgac gttggagtcc acgttcttta
     3901 atagtggact cttgttccaa actggaacaa cactcaaccc tatctcggtc tattcttttg
     3961 atttataagg gattttgccg atttcggcct attggttaaa aaatgagctg atttaacaaa
     4021 aatttaacgc gaattttaac aaaatattaa cgtttacaat ttcctgatgc ggtattttct
     4081 ccttacgcat ctgtgcggta tttcacaccg catagggtaa taactgatat aattaaattg
     4141 aagctctaat ttgtgagttt agtatacatg catttactta taatacagtt ttttagtttt
     4201 gctggccgca tcttctcaaa tatgcttccc agcctgcttt tctgtaacgt tcaccctcta
     4261 ccttagcatc ccttcccttt gcaaatagtc ctcttccaac aataataatg tcagatcctg
     4321 tagagaccac atcatccacg gttctatact gttgacccaa tgcgtctccc ttgtcatcta
     4381 aacccacacc gggtgtcata atcaaccaat cgtaaccttc atctcttcca cccatgtctc
     4441 tttgagcaat aaagccgata acaaaatctt tgtcgctctt cgcaatgtca acagtaccct
     4501 tagtatattc tccagtagat agggagccct tgcatgacaa ttctgctaac atcaaaaggc
     4561 ctctaggttc ctttgttact tcttctgccg cctgcttcaa accgctaaca atacctgggc
     4621 ccaccacacc gtgtgcattc gtaatgtctg cccattctgc tattctgtat acacccgcag
     4681 agtactgcaa tttgactgta ttaccaatgt cagcaaattt tctgtcttcg aagagtaaaa
     4741 aattgtactt ggcggataat gcctttagcg gcttaactgt gccctccatg gaaaaatcag
     4801 tcaagatatc cacatgtgtt tttagtaaac aaattttggg acctaatgct tcaactaact
     4861 ccagtaattc cttggtggta cgaacatcca atgaagcaca caagtttgtt tgcttttcgt
     4921 gcatgatatt aaatagcttg gcagcaacag gactaggatg agtagcagca cgttccttat
     4981 atgtagcttt cgacatgatt tatcttcgtt tcctgcaggt ttttgttctg tgcagttggg
     5041 ttaagaatac tgggcaattt catgtttctt caacactaca tatgcgtata tataccaatc
     5101 taagtctgtg ctccttcctt cgttcttcct tctgttcgga gattaccgaa tcaaaaaaat
     5161 ttcaaagaaa ccgaaatcaa aaaaaagaat aaaaaaaaaa tgatgaattg aattgaaaag
     5221 ctgtggtatg gtgcactctc agtacaatct gctctgatgc cgcatagtta agccagcccc
     5281 gacacccgcc aacacccgct gacgcgccct gacgggcttg tctgctcccg gcatccgctt
     5341 acagacaagc tgtgaccgtc tccgggagct gcatgtgtca gaggttttca ccgtcatcac
     5401 cgaaacgcgc ga
//
