# Supplementary material for: Pydna: a simulation and documentation tool for DNA assembly strategies using python
Source: BMC Bioinformatics. 2015 May 2;16(1):142. doi: 10.1186/s12859-015-0544-x (PMC4472420; doi:10.1186/s12859-015-0544-x)
Supplement: Additional file 2: — This compressed file has a folder structure containing six examples of pydna usage, including the code used to produce the examples depicted in this article. [file 12859_2015_544_MOESM2_ESM.zip › supplementary data/32_expression_vectors_mumberg_1995/expected output/p416ADH.gb]

LOCUS       .                       6623 bp    DNA     circular UNK 19-JUN-2014
DEFINITION  <unknown description>_SacI_XbaI
ACCESSION   <unknown id>
VERSION     <unknown id>
KEYWORDS    .
SOURCE      .
  ORGANISM  .
            .
FEATURES             Location/Qualifiers
ORIGIN
        1 gacgaaaggg cctcgtgata cgcctatttt tataggttaa tgtcatgata ataatggttt
       61 cttaggacgg atcgcttgcc tgtaacttac acgcgcctcg tatcttttaa tgatggaata
      121 atttgggaat ttactctgtg tttatttatt tttatgtttt gtatttggat tttagaaagt
      181 aaataaagaa ggtagaagag ttacggaatg aagaaaaaaa aataaacaaa ggtttaaaaa
      241 atttcaacaa aaagcgtact ttacatatat atttattaga caagaaaagc agattaaata
      301 gatatacatt cgattaacga taagtaaaat gtaaaatcac aggattttcg tgtgtggtct
      361 tctacacaga caagatgaaa caattcggca ttaatacctg agagcaggaa gagcaagata
      421 aaaggtagta tttgttggcg atccccctag agtcttttac atcttcggaa aacaaaaact
      481 attttttctt taatttcttt ttttactttc tatttttaat ttatatattt atattaaaaa
      541 atttaaatta taattatttt tatagcacgt gatgaaaagg acccaggtgg cacttttcgg
      601 ggaaatgtgc gcggaacccc tatttgttta tttttctaaa tacattcaaa tatgtatccg
      661 ctcatgagac aataaccctg ataaatgctt caataatatt gaaaaaggaa gagtatgagt
      721 attcaacatt tccgtgtcgc ccttattccc ttttttgcgg cattttgcct tcctgttttt
      781 gctcacccag aaacgctggt gaaagtaaaa gatgctgaag atcagttggg tgcacgagtg
      841 ggttacatcg aactggatct caacagcggt aagatccttg agagttttcg ccccgaagaa
      901 cgttttccaa tgatgagcac ttttaaagtt ctgctatgtg gcgcggtatt atcccgtatt
      961 gacgccgggc aagagcaact cggtcgccgc atacactatt ctcagaatga cttggttgag
     1021 tactcaccag tcacagaaaa gcatcttacg gatggcatga cagtaagaga attatgcagt
     1081 gctgccataa ccatgagtga taacactgcg gccaacttac ttctgacaac gatcggagga
     1141 ccgaaggagc taaccgcttt tttgcacaac atgggggatc atgtaactcg ccttgatcgt
     1201 tgggaaccgg agctgaatga agccatacca aacgacgagc gtgacaccac gatgcctgta
     1261 gcaatggcaa caacgttgcg caaactatta actggcgaac tacttactct agcttcccgg
     1321 caacaattaa tagactggat ggaggcggat aaagttgcag gaccacttct gcgctcggcc
     1381 cttccggctg gctggtttat tgctgataaa tctggagccg gtgagcgtgg gtctcgcggt
     1441 atcattgcag cactggggcc agatggtaag ccctcccgta tcgtagttat ctacacgacg
     1501 gggagtcagg caactatgga tgaacgaaat agacagatcg ctgagatagg tgcctcactg
     1561 attaagcatt ggtaactgtc agaccaagtt tactcatata tactttagat tgatttaaaa
     1621 cttcattttt aatttaaaag gatctaggtg aagatccttt ttgataatct catgaccaaa
     1681 atcccttaac gtgagttttc gttccactga gcgtcagacc ccgtagaaaa gatcaaagga
     1741 tcttcttgag atcctttttt tctgcgcgta atctgctgct tgcaaacaaa aaaaccaccg
     1801 ctaccagcgg tggtttgttt gccggatcaa gagctaccaa ctctttttcc gaaggtaact
     1861 ggcttcagca gagcgcagat accaaatact gtccttctag tgtagccgta gttaggccac
     1921 cacttcaaga actctgtagc accgcctaca tacctcgctc tgctaatcct gttaccagtg
     1981 gctgctgcca gtggcgataa gtcgtgtctt accgggttgg actcaagacg atagttaccg
     2041 gataaggcgc agcggtcggg ctgaacgggg ggttcgtgca cacagcccag cttggagcga
     2101 acgacctaca ccgaactgag atacctacag cgtgagctat gagaaagcgc cacgcttccc
     2161 gaagggagaa aggcggacag gtatccggta agcggcaggg tcggaacagg agagcgcacg
     2221 agggagcttc cagggggaaa cgcctggtat ctttatagtc ctgtcgggtt tcgccacctc
     2281 tgacttgagc gtcgattttt gtgatgctcg tcaggggggc ggagcctatg gaaaaacgcc
     2341 agcaacgcgg cctttttacg gttcctggcc ttttgctggc cttttgctca catgttcttt
     2401 cctgcgttat cccctgattc tgtggataac cgtattaccg cctttgagtg agctgatacc
     2461 gctcgccgca gccgaacgac cgagcgcagc gagtcagtga gcgaggaagc ggaagagcgc
     2521 ccaatacgca aaccgcctct ccccgcgcgt tggccgattc attaatgcag ctggcacgac
     2581 aggtttcccg actggaaagc gggcagtgag cgcaacgcaa ttaatgtgag ttacctcact
     2641 cattaggcac cccaggcttt acactttatg cttccggctc ctatgttgtg tggaattgtg
     2701 agcggataac aatttcacac aggaaacagc tatgaccatg attacgccaa gcgcgcaatt
     2761 aaccctcact aaagggaaca aaagctggag ctctaaaaca agaagagggt tgactacatc
     2821 acgatgaggg ggatcgaaga aatgatggta aatgaaatag gaaatcaagg agcatgaagg
     2881 caaaagacaa atataagggt cgaacgaaaa ataaagtgaa aagtgttgat atgatgtatt
     2941 tggctttgcg gcgccgaaaa aacgagttta cgcaattgca caatcatgct gactctgtgg
     3001 cggacccgcg ctcttgccgg cccggcgata acgctgggcg tgaggctgtg cccggcggag
     3061 ttttttgcgc ctgcattttc caaggtttac cctgcgctaa ggggcgagat tggagaagca
     3121 ataagaatgc cggttggggt tgcgatgatg acgaccacga caactggtgt cattatttaa
     3181 gttgccgaaa gaacctgagt gcatttgcaa catgagtata ctagaagaat gagccaagac
     3241 ttgcgagacg cgagtttgcc ggtggtgcga acaatagagc gaccatgacc ttgaaggtga
     3301 gacgcgcata accgctagag tactttgaag aggaaacagc aatagggttg ctaccagtat
     3361 aaatagacag gtacatacaa cactggaaat ggttgtctgt ttgagtacgc tttcaattca
     3421 tttgggtgtg cactttatta tgttacaata tggaagggaa ctttacactt ctcctatgca
     3481 catatattaa ttaaagtcca atgctagtag agaagggggg taacacccct ccgcgctctt
     3541 ttccgatttt tttctaaacc gtggaatatt tcggatatcc ttttgttgtt tccgggtgta
     3601 caatatggac ttcctctttt ctggcaacca aacccataca tcgggattcc tataatacct
     3661 tcgttggtct ccctaacatg taggtggcgg aggggagata tacaatagaa cagataccag
     3721 acaagacata atgggctaaa caagactaca ccaattacac tgcctcattg atggtggtac
     3781 ataacgaact aatactgtag ccctagactt gatagccatc atcatatcga agtttcacta
     3841 ccctttttcc atttgccatc tattgaagta ataataggcg catgcaactt cttttctttt
     3901 tttttctttt ctctctcccc cgttgttgtc tcaccatatc cgcaatgaca aaaaaatgat
     3961 ggaagacact aaaggaaaaa attaacgaca aagacagcac caacagatgt cgttgttcca
     4021 gagctgatga ggggtatctc gaagcacacg aaactttttc cttccttcat tcacgcacac
     4081 tactctctaa tgagcaacgg tatacggcct tccttccagt tacttgaatt tgaaataaaa
     4141 aaaagtttgc tgtcttgcta tcaagtataa atagacctgc aattattaat cttttgtttc
     4201 ctcgtcattg ttctcgttcc ctttcttcct tgtttctttt tctgcacaat atttcaagct
     4261 ataccaagca tacaatcaac tatctcatat acatctagaa ctagtggatc ccccgggctg
     4321 caggaattcg atatcaagct tatcgatacc gtcgacctcg agtcatgtaa ttagttatgt
     4381 cacgcttaca ttcacgccct ccccccacat ccgctctaac cgaaaaggaa ggagttagac
     4441 aacctgaagt ctaggtccct atttattttt ttatagttat gttagtatta agaacgttat
     4501 ttatatttca aatttttctt ttttttctgt acagacgcgt gtacgcatgt aacattatac
     4561 tgaaaacctt gcttgagaag gttttgggac gctcgaaggc tttaatttgc ggccggtacc
     4621 caattcgccc tatagtgagt cgtattacgc gcgctcactg gccgtcgttt tacaacgtcg
     4681 tgactgggaa aaccctggcg ttacccaact taatcgcctt gcagcacatc cccctttcgc
     4741 cagctggcgt aatagcgaag aggcccgcac cgatcgccct tcccaacagt tgcgcagcct
     4801 gaatggcgaa tggcgcgnnn nnnnnnnnnn nnnnnnnnnn nnnnnnnnnn nnnnnnnnnn
     4861 nnnnnnnnnn nnnnnnnnnn nnnnnnnnnn nnnnnnnnnn nnnnnnnnnn nnnnnnnnnn
     4921 nnnnnnnnnn nnnnnnnnnn ncnnnnnnnn nnnnnnnnnn nnnnnnnnnn nnnnnnnnnn
     4981 nnnnnnnnnn nnnnnnnnnn nnnnnnnnnn nnnnnnnnnn nnnnnnnnnn nnnannnnnn
     5041 nnnnnnnnnn nnnnnnnnnn nnnnnnnnnn nnnnnnnnnn nnncctttga cgttggagtc
     5101 cacgttcttt aatagtggac tcttgttcca aactggaaca acactcaacc ctatctcggt
     5161 ctattctttt gatttataag ggattttgcc gatttcggcc tattggttaa aaaatgagct
     5221 gatttaacaa aaatttaacg cgaattttaa caaaatatta acgtttacaa tttcctgatg
     5281 cggtattttc tccttacgca tctgtgcggt atttcacacc gcatagggta ataactgata
     5341 taattaaatt gaagctctaa tttgtgagtt tagtatacat gcatttactt ataatacagt
     5401 tttttagttt tgctggccgc atcttctcaa atatgcttcc cagcctgctt ttctgtaacg
     5461 ttcaccctct accttagcat cccttccctt tgcaaatagt cctcttccaa caataataat
     5521 gtcagatcct gtagagacca catcatccac ggttctatac tgttgaccca atgcgtctcc
     5581 cttgtcatct aaacccacac cgggtgtcat aatcaaccaa tcgtaacctt catctcttcc
     5641 acccatgtct ctttgagcaa taaagccgat aacaaaatct ttgtcgctct tcgcaatgtc
     5701 aacagtaccc ttagtatatt ctccagtaga tagggagccc ttgcatgaca attctgctaa
     5761 catcaaaagg cctctaggtt cctttgttac ttcttctgcc gcctgcttca aaccgctaac
     5821 aatacctggg cccaccacac cgtgtgcatt cgtaatgtct gcccattctg ctattctgta
     5881 tacacccgca gagtactgca atttgactgt attaccaatg tcagcaaatt ttctgtcttc
     5941 gaagagtaaa aaattgtact tggcggataa tgcctttagc ggcttaactg tgccctccat
     6001 ggaaaaatca gtcaagatat ccacatgtgt ttttagtaaa caaattttgg gacctaatgc
     6061 ttcaactaac tccagtaatt ccttggtggt acgaacatcc aatgaagcac acaagtttgt
     6121 ttgcttttcg tgcatgatat taaatagctt ggcagcaaca ggactaggat gagtagcagc
     6181 acgttcctta tatgtagctt tcgacatgat ttatcttcgt ttcctgcagg tttttgttct
     6241 gtgcagttgg gttaagaata ctgggcaatt tcatgtttct tcaacactac atatgcgtat
     6301 atataccaat ctaagtctgt gctccttcct tcgttcttcc ttctgttcgg agattaccga
     6361 atcaaaaaaa tttcaaagaa accgaaatca aaaaaaagaa taaaaaaaaa atgatgaatt
     6421 gaattgaaaa gctgtggtat ggtgcactct cagtacaatc tgctctgatg ccgcatagtt
     6481 aagccagccc cgacacccgc caacacccgc tgacgcgccc tgacgggctt gtctgctccc
     6541 ggcatccgct tacagacaag ctgtgaccgt ctccgggagc tgcatgtgtc agaggttttc
     6601 accgtcatca ccgaaacgcg cga
//
