# Supplementary material for: Pydna: a simulation and documentation tool for DNA assembly strategies using python
Source: BMC Bioinformatics. 2015 May 2;16(1):142. doi: 10.1186/s12859-015-0544-x (PMC4472420; doi:10.1186/s12859-015-0544-x)
Supplement: Additional file 2: — This compressed file has a folder structure containing six examples of pydna usage, including the code used to produce the examples depicted in this article. [file 12859_2015_544_MOESM2_ESM.zip › supplementary data/32_expression_vectors_mumberg_1995/expected output/p414TEF.gb]

LOCUS       .                       5414 bp    DNA     circular UNK 19-JUN-2014
DEFINITION  .
ACCESSION   <unknown id>
VERSION     <unknown id>
KEYWORDS    .
SOURCE      .
  ORGANISM  .
            .
FEATURES             Location/Qualifiers
ORIGIN
        1 gacgaaaggg cctcgtgata cgcctatttt tataggttaa tgtcatgata ataatggttt
       61 cttaggacgg atcgcttgcc tgtaacttac acgcgcctcg tatcttttaa tgatggaata
      121 atttgggaat ttactctgtg tttatttatt tttatgtttt gtatttggat tttagaaagt
      181 aaataaagaa ggtagaagag ttacggaatg aagaaaaaaa aataaacaaa ggtttaaaaa
      241 atttcaacaa aaagcgtact ttacatatat atttattaga caagaaaagc agattaaata
      301 gatatacatt cgattaacga taagtaaaat gtaaaatcac aggattttcg tgtgtggtct
      361 tctacacaga caagatgaaa caattcggca ttaatacctg agagcaggaa gagcaagata
      421 aaaggtagta tttgttggcg atccccctag agtcttttac atcttcggaa aacaaaaact
      481 attttttctt taatttcttt ttttactttc tatttttaat ttatatattt atattaaaaa
      541 atttaaatta taattatttt tatagcacgt gatgaaaagg acccaggtgg cacttttcgg
      601 ggaaatgtgc gcggaacccc tatttgttta tttttctaaa tacattcaaa tatgtatccg
      661 ctcatgagac aataaccctg ataaatgctt caataatatt gaaaaaggaa gagtatgagt
      721 attcaacatt tccgtgtcgc ccttattccc ttttttgcgg cattttgcct tcctgttttt
      781 gctcacccag aaacgctggt gaaagtaaaa gatgctgaag atcagttggg tgcacgagtg
      841 ggttacatcg aactggatct caacagcggt aagatccttg agagttttcg ccccgaagaa
      901 cgttttccaa tgatgagcac ttttaaagtt ctgctatgtg gcgcggtatt atcccgtatt
      961 gacgccgggc aagagcaact cggtcgccgc atacactatt ctcagaatga cttggttgag
     1021 tactcaccag tcacagaaaa gcatcttacg gatggcatga cagtaagaga attatgcagt
     1081 gctgccataa ccatgagtga taacactgcg gccaacttac ttctgacaac gatcggagga
     1141 ccgaaggagc taaccgcttt tttgcacaac atgggggatc atgtaactcg ccttgatcgt
     1201 tgggaaccgg agctgaatga agccatacca aacgacgagc gtgacaccac gatgcctgta
     1261 gcaatggcaa caacgttgcg caaactatta actggcgaac tacttactct agcttcccgg
     1321 caacaattaa tagactggat ggaggcggat aaagttgcag gaccacttct gcgctcggcc
     1381 cttccggctg gctggtttat tgctgataaa tctggagccg gtgagcgtgg gtctcgcggt
     1441 atcattgcag cactggggcc agatggtaag ccctcccgta tcgtagttat ctacacgacg
     1501 gggagtcagg caactatgga tgaacgaaat agacagatcg ctgagatagg tgcctcactg
     1561 attaagcatt ggtaactgtc agaccaagtt tactcatata tactttagat tgatttaaaa
     1621 cttcattttt aatttaaaag gatctaggtg aagatccttt ttgataatct catgaccaaa
     1681 atcccttaac gtgagttttc gttccactga gcgtcagacc ccgtagaaaa gatcaaagga
     1741 tcttcttgag atcctttttt tctgcgcgta atctgctgct tgcaaacaaa aaaaccaccg
     1801 ctaccagcgg tggtttgttt gccggatcaa gagctaccaa ctctttttcc gaaggtaact
     1861 ggcttcagca gagcgcagat accaaatact gtccttctag tgtagccgta gttaggccac
     1921 cacttcaaga actctgtagc accgcctaca tacctcgctc tgctaatcct gttaccagtg
     1981 gctgctgcca gtggcgataa gtcgtgtctt accgggttgg actcaagacg atagttaccg
     2041 gataaggcgc agcggtcggg ctgaacgggg ggttcgtgca cacagcccag cttggagcga
     2101 acgacctaca ccgaactgag atacctacag cgtgagctat gagaaagcgc cacgcttccc
     2161 gaagggagaa aggcggacag gtatccggta agcggcaggg tcggaacagg agagcgcacg
     2221 agggagcttc cagggggaaa cgcctggtat ctttatagtc ctgtcgggtt tcgccacctc
     2281 tgacttgagc gtcgattttt gtgatgctcg tcaggggggc ggagcctatg gaaaaacgcc
     2341 agcaacgcgg cctttttacg gttcctggcc ttttgctggc cttttgctca catgttcttt
     2401 cctgcgttat cccctgattc tgtggataac cgtattaccg cctttgagtg agctgatacc
     2461 gctcgccgca gccgaacgac cgagcgcagc gagtcagtga gcgaggaagc ggaagagcgc
     2521 ccaatacgca aaccgcctct ccccgcgcgt tggccgattc attaatgcag ctggcacgac
     2581 aggtttcccg actggaaagc gggcagtgag cgcaacgcaa ttaatgtgag ttacctcact
     2641 cattaggcac cccaggcttt acactttatg cttccggctc ctatgttgtg tggaattgtg
     2701 agcggataac aatttcacac aggaaacagc tatgaccatg attacgccaa gcgcgcaatt
     2761 aaccctcact aaagggaaca aaagctggag ctcatagctt caaaatgttt ctactccttt
     2821 tttactcttc cagattttct cggactccgc gcatcgccgt accacttcaa aacacccaag
     2881 cacagcatac taaatttccc ctctttcttc ctctagggtg tcgttaatta cccgtactaa
     2941 aggtttggaa aagaaaaaag agaccgcctc gtttcttttt cttcgtcgaa aaaggcaata
     3001 aaaattttta tcacgtttct ttttcttgaa aatttttttt ttgatttttt tctctttcga
     3061 tgacctccca ttgatattta agttaataaa cggtcttcaa tttctcaagt ttcagtttca
     3121 tttttcttgt tctattacaa ctttttttac ttcttgctca ttagaaagaa agcatagcaa
     3181 tctaatctaa gttttctaga actagtggat cccccgggct gcaggaattc gatatcaagc
     3241 ttatcgatac cgtcgacctc gagtcatgta attagttatg tcacgcttac attcacgccc
     3301 tccccccaca tccgctctaa ccgaaaagga aggagttaga caacctgaag tctaggtccc
     3361 tatttatttt tttatagtta tgttagtatt aagaacgtta tttatatttc aaatttttct
     3421 tttttttctg tacagacgcg tgtacgcatg taacattata ctgaaaacct tgcttgagaa
     3481 ggttttggga cgctcgaagg ctttaatttg cggccggtac ccaattcgcc ctatagtgag
     3541 tcgtattacg cgcgctcact ggccgtcgtt ttacaacgtc gtgactggga aaaccctggc
     3601 gttacccaac ttaatcgcct tgcagcacat ccccctttcg ccagctggcg taatagcgaa
     3661 gaggcccgca ccgatcgccc ttcccaacag ttgcgcagcc tgaatggcga atggcgcgnn
     3721 nnnnnnnnnn nnnnnnnnnn nnnnnnnnnn nnnnnnnnnn nnnnnnnnnn nnnnnnnnnn
     3781 nnnnnnnnnn nnnnnnnnnn nnnnnnnnnn nnnnnnnnnn nnnnnnnnnn nnnnnnnnnn
     3841 nncnnnnnnn nnnnnnnnnn nnnnnnnnnn nnnnnnnnnn nnnnnnnnnn nnnnnnnnnn
     3901 nnnnnnnnnn nnnnnnnnnn nnnnnnnnnn nnnnannnnn nnnnnnnnnn nnnnnnnnnn
     3961 nnnnnnnnnn nnnnnnnnnn nnnncctttg acgttggagt ccacgttctt taatagtgga
     4021 ctcttgttcc aaactggaac aacactcaac cctatctcgg tctattcttt tgatttataa
     4081 gggattttgc cgatttcggc ctattggtta aaaaatgagc tgatttaaca aaaatttaac
     4141 gcgaatttta acaaaatatt aacgtttaca atttcctgat gcggtatttt ctccttacgc
     4201 atctgtgcgg tatttcacac cgcataggca agtgcacaaa caatacttaa ataaatacta
     4261 ctcagtaata acctatttct tagcattttt gacgaaattt gctattttgt tagagtcttt
     4321 tacaccattt gtctccacac ctccgcttac atcaacacca ataacgccat ttaatctaag
     4381 cgcatcacca acattttctg gcgtcagtcc accagctaac ataaaatgta agctttcggg
     4441 gctctcttgc cttccaaccc agtcagaaat cgagttccaa tccaaaagtt cacctgtccc
     4501 acctgcttct gaatcaaaca agggaataaa cgaatgaggt ttctgtgaag ctgcactgag
     4561 tagtatgttg cagtcttttg gaaatacgag tcttttaata actggcaaac cgaggaactc
     4621 ttggtattct tgccacgact catctccatg cagttggacg atatcaatgc cgtaatcatt
     4681 gaccagagcc aaaacatcct ccttaggttg attacgaaac acgccaacca agtatttcgg
     4741 agtgcctgaa ctatttttat atgcttttac aagacttgaa attttccttg caataaccgg
     4801 gtcaattgtt ctctttctat tgggcacaca tataataccc agcaagtcag catcggaatc
     4861 tagagcacat tctgcggcct ctgtgctctg caagccgcaa actttcacca atggaccaga
     4921 actacctgtg aaattaataa cagacatact ccaagctgcc tttgtgtgct taatcacgta
     4981 tactcacgtg ctcaatagtc accaatgccc tccctcttgg ccctctcctt ttcttttttc
     5041 gaccgaatta attcttaatc ggcaaaaaaa gaaaagctcc ggatcaagat tgtacgtaag
     5101 gtgacaagct atttttcaat aaagaatatc ttccactact gccatctggc gtcataactg
     5161 caaagtacac atatattacg atgctgtcta ttaaatgctt cctatattat atatatagta
     5221 atgtcgttta tggtgcactc tcagtacaat ctgctctgat gccgcatagt taagccagcc
     5281 ccgacacccg ccaacacccg ctgacgcgcc ctgacgggct tgtctgctcc cggcatccgc
     5341 ttacagacaa gctgtgaccg tctccgggag ctgcatgtgt cagaggtttt caccgtcatc
     5401 accgaaacgc gcga
//
