# Supplementary material for: Pydna: a simulation and documentation tool for DNA assembly strategies using python
Source: BMC Bioinformatics. 2015 May 2;16(1):142. doi: 10.1186/s12859-015-0544-x (PMC4472420; doi:10.1186/s12859-015-0544-x)
Supplement: Additional file 2: — This compressed file has a folder structure containing six examples of pydna usage, including the code used to produce the examples depicted in this article. [file 12859_2015_544_MOESM2_ESM.zip › supplementary data/32_expression_vectors_mumberg_1995/expected output/p414GPD.gb]

LOCUS       .                       5668 bp    DNA     circular UNK 19-JUN-2014
DEFINITION  .
ACCESSION   <unknown id>
VERSION     <unknown id>
KEYWORDS    .
SOURCE      .
  ORGANISM  .
            .
FEATURES             Location/Qualifiers
ORIGIN
        1 gacgaaaggg cctcgtgata cgcctatttt tataggttaa tgtcatgata ataatggttt
       61 cttaggacgg atcgcttgcc tgtaacttac acgcgcctcg tatcttttaa tgatggaata
      121 atttgggaat ttactctgtg tttatttatt tttatgtttt gtatttggat tttagaaagt
      181 aaataaagaa ggtagaagag ttacggaatg aagaaaaaaa aataaacaaa ggtttaaaaa
      241 atttcaacaa aaagcgtact ttacatatat atttattaga caagaaaagc agattaaata
      301 gatatacatt cgattaacga taagtaaaat gtaaaatcac aggattttcg tgtgtggtct
      361 tctacacaga caagatgaaa caattcggca ttaatacctg agagcaggaa gagcaagata
      421 aaaggtagta tttgttggcg atccccctag agtcttttac atcttcggaa aacaaaaact
      481 attttttctt taatttcttt ttttactttc tatttttaat ttatatattt atattaaaaa
      541 atttaaatta taattatttt tatagcacgt gatgaaaagg acccaggtgg cacttttcgg
      601 ggaaatgtgc gcggaacccc tatttgttta tttttctaaa tacattcaaa tatgtatccg
      661 ctcatgagac aataaccctg ataaatgctt caataatatt gaaaaaggaa gagtatgagt
      721 attcaacatt tccgtgtcgc ccttattccc ttttttgcgg cattttgcct tcctgttttt
      781 gctcacccag aaacgctggt gaaagtaaaa gatgctgaag atcagttggg tgcacgagtg
      841 ggttacatcg aactggatct caacagcggt aagatccttg agagttttcg ccccgaagaa
      901 cgttttccaa tgatgagcac ttttaaagtt ctgctatgtg gcgcggtatt atcccgtatt
      961 gacgccgggc aagagcaact cggtcgccgc atacactatt ctcagaatga cttggttgag
     1021 tactcaccag tcacagaaaa gcatcttacg gatggcatga cagtaagaga attatgcagt
     1081 gctgccataa ccatgagtga taacactgcg gccaacttac ttctgacaac gatcggagga
     1141 ccgaaggagc taaccgcttt tttgcacaac atgggggatc atgtaactcg ccttgatcgt
     1201 tgggaaccgg agctgaatga agccatacca aacgacgagc gtgacaccac gatgcctgta
     1261 gcaatggcaa caacgttgcg caaactatta actggcgaac tacttactct agcttcccgg
     1321 caacaattaa tagactggat ggaggcggat aaagttgcag gaccacttct gcgctcggcc
     1381 cttccggctg gctggtttat tgctgataaa tctggagccg gtgagcgtgg gtctcgcggt
     1441 atcattgcag cactggggcc agatggtaag ccctcccgta tcgtagttat ctacacgacg
     1501 gggagtcagg caactatgga tgaacgaaat agacagatcg ctgagatagg tgcctcactg
     1561 attaagcatt ggtaactgtc agaccaagtt tactcatata tactttagat tgatttaaaa
     1621 cttcattttt aatttaaaag gatctaggtg aagatccttt ttgataatct catgaccaaa
     1681 atcccttaac gtgagttttc gttccactga gcgtcagacc ccgtagaaaa gatcaaagga
     1741 tcttcttgag atcctttttt tctgcgcgta atctgctgct tgcaaacaaa aaaaccaccg
     1801 ctaccagcgg tggtttgttt gccggatcaa gagctaccaa ctctttttcc gaaggtaact
     1861 ggcttcagca gagcgcagat accaaatact gtccttctag tgtagccgta gttaggccac
     1921 cacttcaaga actctgtagc accgcctaca tacctcgctc tgctaatcct gttaccagtg
     1981 gctgctgcca gtggcgataa gtcgtgtctt accgggttgg actcaagacg atagttaccg
     2041 gataaggcgc agcggtcggg ctgaacgggg ggttcgtgca cacagcccag cttggagcga
     2101 acgacctaca ccgaactgag atacctacag cgtgagctat gagaaagcgc cacgcttccc
     2161 gaagggagaa aggcggacag gtatccggta agcggcaggg tcggaacagg agagcgcacg
     2221 agggagcttc cagggggaaa cgcctggtat ctttatagtc ctgtcgggtt tcgccacctc
     2281 tgacttgagc gtcgattttt gtgatgctcg tcaggggggc ggagcctatg gaaaaacgcc
     2341 agcaacgcgg cctttttacg gttcctggcc ttttgctggc cttttgctca catgttcttt
     2401 cctgcgttat cccctgattc tgtggataac cgtattaccg cctttgagtg agctgatacc
     2461 gctcgccgca gccgaacgac cgagcgcagc gagtcagtga gcgaggaagc ggaagagcgc
     2521 ccaatacgca aaccgcctct ccccgcgcgt tggccgattc attaatgcag ctggcacgac
     2581 aggtttcccg actggaaagc gggcagtgag cgcaacgcaa ttaatgtgag ttacctcact
     2641 cattaggcac cccaggcttt acactttatg cttccggctc ctatgttgtg tggaattgtg
     2701 agcggataac aatttcacac aggaaacagc tatgaccatg attacgccaa gcgcgcaatt
     2761 aaccctcact aaagggaaca aaagctggag ctcagtttat cattatcaat actcgccatt
     2821 tcaaagaata cgtaaataat taatagtagt gattttccta actttattta gtcaaaaaat
     2881 tagcctttta attctgctgt aacccgtaca tgcccaaaat agggggcggg ttacacagaa
     2941 tatataacat cgtaggtgtc tgggtgaaca gtttattcct ggcatccact aaatataatg
     3001 gagcccgctt tttaagctgg catccagaaa aaaaaagaat cccagcacca aaatattgtt
     3061 ttcttcacca accatcagtt cataggtcca ttctcttagc gcaactacag agaacagggg
     3121 cacaaacagg caaaaaacgg gcacaacctc aatggagtga tgcaacctgc ctggagtaaa
     3181 tgatgacaca aggcaattga cccacgcatg tatctatctc attttcttac accttctatt
     3241 accttctgct ctctctgatt tggaaaaagc tgaaaaaaaa ggttgaaacc agttccctga
     3301 aattattccc ctacttgact aataagtata taaagacggt aggtattgat tgtaattctg
     3361 taaatctatt tcttaaactt cttaaattct acttttatag ttagtctttt ttttagtttt
     3421 aaaacaccag aacttagttt cgacggattc tagaactagt ggatcccccg ggctgcagga
     3481 attcgatatc aagcttatcg ataccgtcga cctcgagtca tgtaattagt tatgtcacgc
     3541 ttacattcac gccctccccc cacatccgct ctaaccgaaa aggaaggagt tagacaacct
     3601 gaagtctagg tccctattta tttttttata gttatgttag tattaagaac gttatttata
     3661 tttcaaattt ttcttttttt tctgtacaga cgcgtgtacg catgtaacat tatactgaaa
     3721 accttgcttg agaaggtttt gggacgctcg aaggctttaa tttgcggccg gtacccaatt
     3781 cgccctatag tgagtcgtat tacgcgcgct cactggccgt cgttttacaa cgtcgtgact
     3841 gggaaaaccc tggcgttacc caacttaatc gccttgcagc acatccccct ttcgccagct
     3901 ggcgtaatag cgaagaggcc cgcaccgatc gcccttccca acagttgcgc agcctgaatg
     3961 gcgaatggcg cgnnnnnnnn nnnnnnnnnn nnnnnnnnnn nnnnnnnnnn nnnnnnnnnn
     4021 nnnnnnnnnn nnnnnnnnnn nnnnnnnnnn nnnnnnnnnn nnnnnnnnnn nnnnnnnnnn
     4081 nnnnnnnnnn nnnnnncnnn nnnnnnnnnn nnnnnnnnnn nnnnnnnnnn nnnnnnnnnn
     4141 nnnnnnnnnn nnnnnnnnnn nnnnnnnnnn nnnnnnnnnn nnnnnnnnan nnnnnnnnnn
     4201 nnnnnnnnnn nnnnnnnnnn nnnnnnnnnn nnnnnnnncc tttgacgttg gagtccacgt
     4261 tctttaatag tggactcttg ttccaaactg gaacaacact caaccctatc tcggtctatt
     4321 cttttgattt ataagggatt ttgccgattt cggcctattg gttaaaaaat gagctgattt
     4381 aacaaaaatt taacgcgaat tttaacaaaa tattaacgtt tacaatttcc tgatgcggta
     4441 ttttctcctt acgcatctgt gcggtatttc acaccgcata ggcaagtgca caaacaatac
     4501 ttaaataaat actactcagt aataacctat ttcttagcat ttttgacgaa atttgctatt
     4561 ttgttagagt cttttacacc atttgtctcc acacctccgc ttacatcaac accaataacg
     4621 ccatttaatc taagcgcatc accaacattt tctggcgtca gtccaccagc taacataaaa
     4681 tgtaagcttt cggggctctc ttgccttcca acccagtcag aaatcgagtt ccaatccaaa
     4741 agttcacctg tcccacctgc ttctgaatca aacaagggaa taaacgaatg aggtttctgt
     4801 gaagctgcac tgagtagtat gttgcagtct tttggaaata cgagtctttt aataactggc
     4861 aaaccgagga actcttggta ttcttgccac gactcatctc catgcagttg gacgatatca
     4921 atgccgtaat cattgaccag agccaaaaca tcctccttag gttgattacg aaacacgcca
     4981 accaagtatt tcggagtgcc tgaactattt ttatatgctt ttacaagact tgaaattttc
     5041 cttgcaataa ccgggtcaat tgttctcttt ctattgggca cacatataat acccagcaag
     5101 tcagcatcgg aatctagagc acattctgcg gcctctgtgc tctgcaagcc gcaaactttc
     5161 accaatggac cagaactacc tgtgaaatta ataacagaca tactccaagc tgcctttgtg
     5221 tgcttaatca cgtatactca cgtgctcaat agtcaccaat gccctccctc ttggccctct
     5281 ccttttcttt tttcgaccga attaattctt aatcggcaaa aaaagaaaag ctccggatca
     5341 agattgtacg taaggtgaca agctattttt caataaagaa tatcttccac tactgccatc
     5401 tggcgtcata actgcaaagt acacatatat tacgatgctg tctattaaat gcttcctata
     5461 ttatatatat agtaatgtcg tttatggtgc actctcagta caatctgctc tgatgccgca
     5521 tagttaagcc agccccgaca cccgccaaca cccgctgacg cgccctgacg ggcttgtctg
     5581 ctcccggcat ccgcttacag acaagctgtg accgtctccg ggagctgcat gtgtcagagg
     5641 ttttcaccgt catcaccgaa acgcgcga
//
