# Supplementary material for: Pydna: a simulation and documentation tool for DNA assembly strategies using python
Source: BMC Bioinformatics. 2015 May 2;16(1):142. doi: 10.1186/s12859-015-0544-x (PMC4472420; doi:10.1186/s12859-015-0544-x)
Supplement: Additional file 2: — This compressed file has a folder structure containing six examples of pydna usage, including the code used to produce the examples depicted in this article. [file 12859_2015_544_MOESM2_ESM.zip › supplementary data/32_expression_vectors_mumberg_1995/expected output/p414CYC.gb]

LOCUS       .                       5302 bp    DNA     circular UNK 19-JUN-2014
DEFINITION  .
ACCESSION   <unknown id>
VERSION     <unknown id>
KEYWORDS    .
SOURCE      .
  ORGANISM  .
            .
FEATURES             Location/Qualifiers
ORIGIN
        1 gacgaaaggg cctcgtgata cgcctatttt tataggttaa tgtcatgata ataatggttt
       61 cttaggacgg atcgcttgcc tgtaacttac acgcgcctcg tatcttttaa tgatggaata
      121 atttgggaat ttactctgtg tttatttatt tttatgtttt gtatttggat tttagaaagt
      181 aaataaagaa ggtagaagag ttacggaatg aagaaaaaaa aataaacaaa ggtttaaaaa
      241 atttcaacaa aaagcgtact ttacatatat atttattaga caagaaaagc agattaaata
      301 gatatacatt cgattaacga taagtaaaat gtaaaatcac aggattttcg tgtgtggtct
      361 tctacacaga caagatgaaa caattcggca ttaatacctg agagcaggaa gagcaagata
      421 aaaggtagta tttgttggcg atccccctag agtcttttac atcttcggaa aacaaaaact
      481 attttttctt taatttcttt ttttactttc tatttttaat ttatatattt atattaaaaa
      541 atttaaatta taattatttt tatagcacgt gatgaaaagg acccaggtgg cacttttcgg
      601 ggaaatgtgc gcggaacccc tatttgttta tttttctaaa tacattcaaa tatgtatccg
      661 ctcatgagac aataaccctg ataaatgctt caataatatt gaaaaaggaa gagtatgagt
      721 attcaacatt tccgtgtcgc ccttattccc ttttttgcgg cattttgcct tcctgttttt
      781 gctcacccag aaacgctggt gaaagtaaaa gatgctgaag atcagttggg tgcacgagtg
      841 ggttacatcg aactggatct caacagcggt aagatccttg agagttttcg ccccgaagaa
      901 cgttttccaa tgatgagcac ttttaaagtt ctgctatgtg gcgcggtatt atcccgtatt
      961 gacgccgggc aagagcaact cggtcgccgc atacactatt ctcagaatga cttggttgag
     1021 tactcaccag tcacagaaaa gcatcttacg gatggcatga cagtaagaga attatgcagt
     1081 gctgccataa ccatgagtga taacactgcg gccaacttac ttctgacaac gatcggagga
     1141 ccgaaggagc taaccgcttt tttgcacaac atgggggatc atgtaactcg ccttgatcgt
     1201 tgggaaccgg agctgaatga agccatacca aacgacgagc gtgacaccac gatgcctgta
     1261 gcaatggcaa caacgttgcg caaactatta actggcgaac tacttactct agcttcccgg
     1321 caacaattaa tagactggat ggaggcggat aaagttgcag gaccacttct gcgctcggcc
     1381 cttccggctg gctggtttat tgctgataaa tctggagccg gtgagcgtgg gtctcgcggt
     1441 atcattgcag cactggggcc agatggtaag ccctcccgta tcgtagttat ctacacgacg
     1501 gggagtcagg caactatgga tgaacgaaat agacagatcg ctgagatagg tgcctcactg
     1561 attaagcatt ggtaactgtc agaccaagtt tactcatata tactttagat tgatttaaaa
     1621 cttcattttt aatttaaaag gatctaggtg aagatccttt ttgataatct catgaccaaa
     1681 atcccttaac gtgagttttc gttccactga gcgtcagacc ccgtagaaaa gatcaaagga
     1741 tcttcttgag atcctttttt tctgcgcgta atctgctgct tgcaaacaaa aaaaccaccg
     1801 ctaccagcgg tggtttgttt gccggatcaa gagctaccaa ctctttttcc gaaggtaact
     1861 ggcttcagca gagcgcagat accaaatact gtccttctag tgtagccgta gttaggccac
     1921 cacttcaaga actctgtagc accgcctaca tacctcgctc tgctaatcct gttaccagtg
     1981 gctgctgcca gtggcgataa gtcgtgtctt accgggttgg actcaagacg atagttaccg
     2041 gataaggcgc agcggtcggg ctgaacgggg ggttcgtgca cacagcccag cttggagcga
     2101 acgacctaca ccgaactgag atacctacag cgtgagctat gagaaagcgc cacgcttccc
     2161 gaagggagaa aggcggacag gtatccggta agcggcaggg tcggaacagg agagcgcacg
     2221 agggagcttc cagggggaaa cgcctggtat ctttatagtc ctgtcgggtt tcgccacctc
     2281 tgacttgagc gtcgattttt gtgatgctcg tcaggggggc ggagcctatg gaaaaacgcc
     2341 agcaacgcgg cctttttacg gttcctggcc ttttgctggc cttttgctca catgttcttt
     2401 cctgcgttat cccctgattc tgtggataac cgtattaccg cctttgagtg agctgatacc
     2461 gctcgccgca gccgaacgac cgagcgcagc gagtcagtga gcgaggaagc ggaagagcgc
     2521 ccaatacgca aaccgcctct ccccgcgcgt tggccgattc attaatgcag ctggcacgac
     2581 aggtttcccg actggaaagc gggcagtgag cgcaacgcaa ttaatgtgag ttacctcact
     2641 cattaggcac cccaggcttt acactttatg cttccggctc ctatgttgtg tggaattgtg
     2701 agcggataac aatttcacac aggaaacagc tatgaccatg attacgccaa gcgcgcaatt
     2761 aaccctcact aaagggaaca aaagctggag ctcatttggc gagcgttggt tggtggatca
     2821 agcccacgcg taggcaatcc tcgagcagat ccgccaggcg tgtatatata gcgtggatgg
     2881 ccaggcaact ttagtgctga cacatacagg catatatata tgtgtgcgac gacacatgat
     2941 catatggcat gcatgtgctc tgtatgtata taaaactctt gttttcttct tttctctaaa
     3001 tattctttcc ttatacatta ggacctttgc agcataaatt actatacttc tatagacacg
     3061 caaacacaaa tacacacact aatctagaac tagtggatcc cccgggctgc aggaattcga
     3121 tatcaagctt atcgataccg tcgacctcga gtcatgtaat tagttatgtc acgcttacat
     3181 tcacgccctc cccccacatc cgctctaacc gaaaaggaag gagttagaca acctgaagtc
     3241 taggtcccta tttatttttt tatagttatg ttagtattaa gaacgttatt tatatttcaa
     3301 atttttcttt tttttctgta cagacgcgtg tacgcatgta acattatact gaaaaccttg
     3361 cttgagaagg ttttgggacg ctcgaaggct ttaatttgcg gccggtaccc aattcgccct
     3421 atagtgagtc gtattacgcg cgctcactgg ccgtcgtttt acaacgtcgt gactgggaaa
     3481 accctggcgt tacccaactt aatcgccttg cagcacatcc ccctttcgcc agctggcgta
     3541 atagcgaaga ggcccgcacc gatcgccctt cccaacagtt gcgcagcctg aatggcgaat
     3601 ggcgcgnnnn nnnnnnnnnn nnnnnnnnnn nnnnnnnnnn nnnnnnnnnn nnnnnnnnnn
     3661 nnnnnnnnnn nnnnnnnnnn nnnnnnnnnn nnnnnnnnnn nnnnnnnnnn nnnnnnnnnn
     3721 nnnnnnnnnn cnnnnnnnnn nnnnnnnnnn nnnnnnnnnn nnnnnnnnnn nnnnnnnnnn
     3781 nnnnnnnnnn nnnnnnnnnn nnnnnnnnnn nnnnnnnnnn nnannnnnnn nnnnnnnnnn
     3841 nnnnnnnnnn nnnnnnnnnn nnnnnnnnnn nncctttgac gttggagtcc acgttcttta
     3901 atagtggact cttgttccaa actggaacaa cactcaaccc tatctcggtc tattcttttg
     3961 atttataagg gattttgccg atttcggcct attggttaaa aaatgagctg atttaacaaa
     4021 aatttaacgc gaattttaac aaaatattaa cgtttacaat ttcctgatgc ggtattttct
     4081 ccttacgcat ctgtgcggta tttcacaccg cataggcaag tgcacaaaca atacttaaat
     4141 aaatactact cagtaataac ctatttctta gcatttttga cgaaatttgc tattttgtta
     4201 gagtctttta caccatttgt ctccacacct ccgcttacat caacaccaat aacgccattt
     4261 aatctaagcg catcaccaac attttctggc gtcagtccac cagctaacat aaaatgtaag
     4321 ctttcggggc tctcttgcct tccaacccag tcagaaatcg agttccaatc caaaagttca
     4381 cctgtcccac ctgcttctga atcaaacaag ggaataaacg aatgaggttt ctgtgaagct
     4441 gcactgagta gtatgttgca gtcttttgga aatacgagtc ttttaataac tggcaaaccg
     4501 aggaactctt ggtattcttg ccacgactca tctccatgca gttggacgat atcaatgccg
     4561 taatcattga ccagagccaa aacatcctcc ttaggttgat tacgaaacac gccaaccaag
     4621 tatttcggag tgcctgaact atttttatat gcttttacaa gacttgaaat tttccttgca
     4681 ataaccgggt caattgttct ctttctattg ggcacacata taatacccag caagtcagca
     4741 tcggaatcta gagcacattc tgcggcctct gtgctctgca agccgcaaac tttcaccaat
     4801 ggaccagaac tacctgtgaa attaataaca gacatactcc aagctgcctt tgtgtgctta
     4861 atcacgtata ctcacgtgct caatagtcac caatgccctc cctcttggcc ctctcctttt
     4921 cttttttcga ccgaattaat tcttaatcgg caaaaaaaga aaagctccgg atcaagattg
     4981 tacgtaaggt gacaagctat ttttcaataa agaatatctt ccactactgc catctggcgt
     5041 cataactgca aagtacacat atattacgat gctgtctatt aaatgcttcc tatattatat
     5101 atatagtaat gtcgtttatg gtgcactctc agtacaatct gctctgatgc cgcatagtta
     5161 agccagcccc gacacccgcc aacacccgct gacgcgccct gacgggcttg tctgctcccg
     5221 gcatccgctt acagacaagc tgtgaccgtc tccgggagct gcatgtgtca gaggttttca
     5281 ccgtcatcac cgaaacgcgc ga
//
