# Supplementary material for: Pydna: a simulation and documentation tool for DNA assembly strategies using python
Source: BMC Bioinformatics. 2015 May 2;16(1):142. doi: 10.1186/s12859-015-0544-x (PMC4472420; doi:10.1186/s12859-015-0544-x)
Supplement: Additional file 2: — This compressed file has a folder structure containing six examples of pydna usage, including the code used to produce the examples depicted in this article. [file 12859_2015_544_MOESM2_ESM.zip › supplementary data/32_expression_vectors_mumberg_1995/expected output/p414ADH.gb]

LOCUS       .                       6513 bp    DNA     circular UNK 19-JUN-2014
DEFINITION  .
ACCESSION   <unknown id>
VERSION     <unknown id>
KEYWORDS    .
SOURCE      .
  ORGANISM  .
            .
FEATURES             Location/Qualifiers
ORIGIN
        1 gacgaaaggg cctcgtgata cgcctatttt tataggttaa tgtcatgata ataatggttt
       61 cttaggacgg atcgcttgcc tgtaacttac acgcgcctcg tatcttttaa tgatggaata
      121 atttgggaat ttactctgtg tttatttatt tttatgtttt gtatttggat tttagaaagt
      181 aaataaagaa ggtagaagag ttacggaatg aagaaaaaaa aataaacaaa ggtttaaaaa
      241 atttcaacaa aaagcgtact ttacatatat atttattaga caagaaaagc agattaaata
      301 gatatacatt cgattaacga taagtaaaat gtaaaatcac aggattttcg tgtgtggtct
      361 tctacacaga caagatgaaa caattcggca ttaatacctg agagcaggaa gagcaagata
      421 aaaggtagta tttgttggcg atccccctag agtcttttac atcttcggaa aacaaaaact
      481 attttttctt taatttcttt ttttactttc tatttttaat ttatatattt atattaaaaa
      541 atttaaatta taattatttt tatagcacgt gatgaaaagg acccaggtgg cacttttcgg
      601 ggaaatgtgc gcggaacccc tatttgttta tttttctaaa tacattcaaa tatgtatccg
      661 ctcatgagac aataaccctg ataaatgctt caataatatt gaaaaaggaa gagtatgagt
      721 attcaacatt tccgtgtcgc ccttattccc ttttttgcgg cattttgcct tcctgttttt
      781 gctcacccag aaacgctggt gaaagtaaaa gatgctgaag atcagttggg tgcacgagtg
      841 ggttacatcg aactggatct caacagcggt aagatccttg agagttttcg ccccgaagaa
      901 cgttttccaa tgatgagcac ttttaaagtt ctgctatgtg gcgcggtatt atcccgtatt
      961 gacgccgggc aagagcaact cggtcgccgc atacactatt ctcagaatga cttggttgag
     1021 tactcaccag tcacagaaaa gcatcttacg gatggcatga cagtaagaga attatgcagt
     1081 gctgccataa ccatgagtga taacactgcg gccaacttac ttctgacaac gatcggagga
     1141 ccgaaggagc taaccgcttt tttgcacaac atgggggatc atgtaactcg ccttgatcgt
     1201 tgggaaccgg agctgaatga agccatacca aacgacgagc gtgacaccac gatgcctgta
     1261 gcaatggcaa caacgttgcg caaactatta actggcgaac tacttactct agcttcccgg
     1321 caacaattaa tagactggat ggaggcggat aaagttgcag gaccacttct gcgctcggcc
     1381 cttccggctg gctggtttat tgctgataaa tctggagccg gtgagcgtgg gtctcgcggt
     1441 atcattgcag cactggggcc agatggtaag ccctcccgta tcgtagttat ctacacgacg
     1501 gggagtcagg caactatgga tgaacgaaat agacagatcg ctgagatagg tgcctcactg
     1561 attaagcatt ggtaactgtc agaccaagtt tactcatata tactttagat tgatttaaaa
     1621 cttcattttt aatttaaaag gatctaggtg aagatccttt ttgataatct catgaccaaa
     1681 atcccttaac gtgagttttc gttccactga gcgtcagacc ccgtagaaaa gatcaaagga
     1741 tcttcttgag atcctttttt tctgcgcgta atctgctgct tgcaaacaaa aaaaccaccg
     1801 ctaccagcgg tggtttgttt gccggatcaa gagctaccaa ctctttttcc gaaggtaact
     1861 ggcttcagca gagcgcagat accaaatact gtccttctag tgtagccgta gttaggccac
     1921 cacttcaaga actctgtagc accgcctaca tacctcgctc tgctaatcct gttaccagtg
     1981 gctgctgcca gtggcgataa gtcgtgtctt accgggttgg actcaagacg atagttaccg
     2041 gataaggcgc agcggtcggg ctgaacgggg ggttcgtgca cacagcccag cttggagcga
     2101 acgacctaca ccgaactgag atacctacag cgtgagctat gagaaagcgc cacgcttccc
     2161 gaagggagaa aggcggacag gtatccggta agcggcaggg tcggaacagg agagcgcacg
     2221 agggagcttc cagggggaaa cgcctggtat ctttatagtc ctgtcgggtt tcgccacctc
     2281 tgacttgagc gtcgattttt gtgatgctcg tcaggggggc ggagcctatg gaaaaacgcc
     2341 agcaacgcgg cctttttacg gttcctggcc ttttgctggc cttttgctca catgttcttt
     2401 cctgcgttat cccctgattc tgtggataac cgtattaccg cctttgagtg agctgatacc
     2461 gctcgccgca gccgaacgac cgagcgcagc gagtcagtga gcgaggaagc ggaagagcgc
     2521 ccaatacgca aaccgcctct ccccgcgcgt tggccgattc attaatgcag ctggcacgac
     2581 aggtttcccg actggaaagc gggcagtgag cgcaacgcaa ttaatgtgag ttacctcact
     2641 cattaggcac cccaggcttt acactttatg cttccggctc ctatgttgtg tggaattgtg
     2701 agcggataac aatttcacac aggaaacagc tatgaccatg attacgccaa gcgcgcaatt
     2761 aaccctcact aaagggaaca aaagctggag ctctaaaaca agaagagggt tgactacatc
     2821 acgatgaggg ggatcgaaga aatgatggta aatgaaatag gaaatcaagg agcatgaagg
     2881 caaaagacaa atataagggt cgaacgaaaa ataaagtgaa aagtgttgat atgatgtatt
     2941 tggctttgcg gcgccgaaaa aacgagttta cgcaattgca caatcatgct gactctgtgg
     3001 cggacccgcg ctcttgccgg cccggcgata acgctgggcg tgaggctgtg cccggcggag
     3061 ttttttgcgc ctgcattttc caaggtttac cctgcgctaa ggggcgagat tggagaagca
     3121 ataagaatgc cggttggggt tgcgatgatg acgaccacga caactggtgt cattatttaa
     3181 gttgccgaaa gaacctgagt gcatttgcaa catgagtata ctagaagaat gagccaagac
     3241 ttgcgagacg cgagtttgcc ggtggtgcga acaatagagc gaccatgacc ttgaaggtga
     3301 gacgcgcata accgctagag tactttgaag aggaaacagc aatagggttg ctaccagtat
     3361 aaatagacag gtacatacaa cactggaaat ggttgtctgt ttgagtacgc tttcaattca
     3421 tttgggtgtg cactttatta tgttacaata tggaagggaa ctttacactt ctcctatgca
     3481 catatattaa ttaaagtcca atgctagtag agaagggggg taacacccct ccgcgctctt
     3541 ttccgatttt tttctaaacc gtggaatatt tcggatatcc ttttgttgtt tccgggtgta
     3601 caatatggac ttcctctttt ctggcaacca aacccataca tcgggattcc tataatacct
     3661 tcgttggtct ccctaacatg taggtggcgg aggggagata tacaatagaa cagataccag
     3721 acaagacata atgggctaaa caagactaca ccaattacac tgcctcattg atggtggtac
     3781 ataacgaact aatactgtag ccctagactt gatagccatc atcatatcga agtttcacta
     3841 ccctttttcc atttgccatc tattgaagta ataataggcg catgcaactt cttttctttt
     3901 tttttctttt ctctctcccc cgttgttgtc tcaccatatc cgcaatgaca aaaaaatgat
     3961 ggaagacact aaaggaaaaa attaacgaca aagacagcac caacagatgt cgttgttcca
     4021 gagctgatga ggggtatctc gaagcacacg aaactttttc cttccttcat tcacgcacac
     4081 tactctctaa tgagcaacgg tatacggcct tccttccagt tacttgaatt tgaaataaaa
     4141 aaaagtttgc tgtcttgcta tcaagtataa atagacctgc aattattaat cttttgtttc
     4201 ctcgtcattg ttctcgttcc ctttcttcct tgtttctttt tctgcacaat atttcaagct
     4261 ataccaagca tacaatcaac tatctcatat acatctagaa ctagtggatc ccccgggctg
     4321 caggaattcg atatcaagct tatcgatacc gtcgacctcg agtcatgtaa ttagttatgt
     4381 cacgcttaca ttcacgccct ccccccacat ccgctctaac cgaaaaggaa ggagttagac
     4441 aacctgaagt ctaggtccct atttattttt ttatagttat gttagtatta agaacgttat
     4501 ttatatttca aatttttctt ttttttctgt acagacgcgt gtacgcatgt aacattatac
     4561 tgaaaacctt gcttgagaag gttttgggac gctcgaaggc tttaatttgc ggccggtacc
     4621 caattcgccc tatagtgagt cgtattacgc gcgctcactg gccgtcgttt tacaacgtcg
     4681 tgactgggaa aaccctggcg ttacccaact taatcgcctt gcagcacatc cccctttcgc
     4741 cagctggcgt aatagcgaag aggcccgcac cgatcgccct tcccaacagt tgcgcagcct
     4801 gaatggcgaa tggcgcgnnn nnnnnnnnnn nnnnnnnnnn nnnnnnnnnn nnnnnnnnnn
     4861 nnnnnnnnnn nnnnnnnnnn nnnnnnnnnn nnnnnnnnnn nnnnnnnnnn nnnnnnnnnn
     4921 nnnnnnnnnn nnnnnnnnnn ncnnnnnnnn nnnnnnnnnn nnnnnnnnnn nnnnnnnnnn
     4981 nnnnnnnnnn nnnnnnnnnn nnnnnnnnnn nnnnnnnnnn nnnnnnnnnn nnnannnnnn
     5041 nnnnnnnnnn nnnnnnnnnn nnnnnnnnnn nnnnnnnnnn nnncctttga cgttggagtc
     5101 cacgttcttt aatagtggac tcttgttcca aactggaaca acactcaacc ctatctcggt
     5161 ctattctttt gatttataag ggattttgcc gatttcggcc tattggttaa aaaatgagct
     5221 gatttaacaa aaatttaacg cgaattttaa caaaatatta acgtttacaa tttcctgatg
     5281 cggtattttc tccttacgca tctgtgcggt atttcacacc gcataggcaa gtgcacaaac
     5341 aatacttaaa taaatactac tcagtaataa cctatttctt agcatttttg acgaaatttg
     5401 ctattttgtt agagtctttt acaccatttg tctccacacc tccgcttaca tcaacaccaa
     5461 taacgccatt taatctaagc gcatcaccaa cattttctgg cgtcagtcca ccagctaaca
     5521 taaaatgtaa gctttcgggg ctctcttgcc ttccaaccca gtcagaaatc gagttccaat
     5581 ccaaaagttc acctgtccca cctgcttctg aatcaaacaa gggaataaac gaatgaggtt
     5641 tctgtgaagc tgcactgagt agtatgttgc agtcttttgg aaatacgagt cttttaataa
     5701 ctggcaaacc gaggaactct tggtattctt gccacgactc atctccatgc agttggacga
     5761 tatcaatgcc gtaatcattg accagagcca aaacatcctc cttaggttga ttacgaaaca
     5821 cgccaaccaa gtatttcgga gtgcctgaac tatttttata tgcttttaca agacttgaaa
     5881 ttttccttgc aataaccggg tcaattgttc tctttctatt gggcacacat ataataccca
     5941 gcaagtcagc atcggaatct agagcacatt ctgcggcctc tgtgctctgc aagccgcaaa
     6001 ctttcaccaa tggaccagaa ctacctgtga aattaataac agacatactc caagctgcct
     6061 ttgtgtgctt aatcacgtat actcacgtgc tcaatagtca ccaatgccct ccctcttggc
     6121 cctctccttt tcttttttcg accgaattaa ttcttaatcg gcaaaaaaag aaaagctccg
     6181 gatcaagatt gtacgtaagg tgacaagcta tttttcaata aagaatatct tccactactg
     6241 ccatctggcg tcataactgc aaagtacaca tatattacga tgctgtctat taaatgcttc
     6301 ctatattata tatatagtaa tgtcgtttat ggtgcactct cagtacaatc tgctctgatg
     6361 ccgcatagtt aagccagccc cgacacccgc caacacccgc tgacgcgccc tgacgggctt
     6421 gtctgctccc ggcatccgct tacagacaag ctgtgaccgt ctccgggagc tgcatgtgtc
     6481 agaggttttc accgtcatca ccgaaacgcg cga
//
