# Supplementary material for: Pydna: a simulation and documentation tool for DNA assembly strategies using python
Source: BMC Bioinformatics. 2015 May 2;16(1):142. doi: 10.1186/s12859-015-0544-x (PMC4472420; doi:10.1186/s12859-015-0544-x)
Supplement: Additional file 2: — This compressed file has a folder structure containing six examples of pydna usage, including the code used to produce the examples depicted in this article. [file 12859_2015_544_MOESM2_ESM.zip › supplementary data/Lactose_pathway/genbank_files/pCAPs.gb]

LOCUS       AJ001614                3128 bp    DNA     circular BCT 14-NOV-2006
DEFINITION  Escherichia coli plasmid pCAPs.
ACCESSION   AJ001614
VERSION     AJ001614.1  GI:2769261
KEYWORDS    ampicillin resistance; beta-lactamase; bla gene; catabolite gene
            activator protein; crp gene; cyclic amp receptor protein.
SOURCE      Escherichia coli
  ORGANISM  Escherichia coli
            Bacteria; Proteobacteria; Gammaproteobacteria; Enterobacteriales;
            Enterobacteriaceae; Escherichia.
REFERENCE   1
  AUTHORS   Schlieper,D., von Wilcken-Bergmann,B., Schmidt,M., Sobek,H. and
            Muller-Hill,B.
  TITLE     A positive selection vector for cloning of long polymerase chain
            reaction fragments based on a lethal mutant of the crp gene of
            Escherichia coli
  JOURNAL   Anal. Biochem. 257 (2), 203-209 (1998)
   PUBMED   9514792
REFERENCE   2  (bases 1 to 3128)
  AUTHORS   Schlieper,D.
  TITLE     Direct Submission
  JOURNAL   Submitted (15-SEP-1997) Schlieper D., Institute of Genetics,
            University of Cologne, Weyertal 121, Cologne, 50931, GERMANY
FEATURES             Location/Qualifiers
     gene            complement(315..947)
                     /gene="crp"
     CDS             complement(315..947)
                     /product="catabolite gene activator protein"
                     /codon_start=1
                     /transl_table=11
                     /note="artificially mutated crp; cyclic AMP receptor
                     protein"
                     /db_xref="GI:2769262"
                     /experiment="experimental evidence, no additional details
                     recorded"
                     /translation="MVLGKPQTDPTLEWFLSHCHIHKYPSKSTLIHQGEKAETLYYIVK
                     GSVAVLIKDEEGKEMILSYLNQGDFIGELGLFEEGQERSAWVRAKTACEVAEISYKKFR
                     QLIQVNPDILMRLSAQMARRLQVTSEKVGNLAFLDVSGRIAQTLLNLAKQPDAMTHPDG
                     MQIKITRQEIGQIVGCSRQTVGRILKMLEDQNLISAHGKTIVVYGTR"
                     /gene="crp"
                     /protein_id="CAA04867.1"
     rep_origin      1313
                     /direction=BOTH
     gene            complement(2072..2932)
                     /gene="bla"
     CDS             complement(2072..2932)
                     /product="beta-lactamase"
                     /codon_start=1
                     /transl_table=11
                     /db_xref="GI:2769263"
                     /db_xref="GOA:Q79DR3"
                     /db_xref="HSSP:P62593"
                     /db_xref="InterPro:IPR000871"
                     /db_xref="InterPro:IPR001466"
                     /db_xref="InterPro:IPR012338"
                     /db_xref="UniProtKB/TrEMBL:Q79DR3"
                     /translation="MSIQHFRVALIPFFAAFCLPVFAHPETLVKVKDAEDQLGARVGYI
                     ELDLNSGKILESFRPEERFPMMSTFKVLLCGAVLSRIDAGQEQLGRRIHYSQNDLVEYS
                     PVTEKHLTDGMTVRELCSAAITMSDNTAANLLLTTIGGPKELTAFLHNMGDHVTRLDRW
                     EPELNEAIPNDERDTTMPVAMATTLRKLLTGELLTLASRQQLIDWMEADKVAGPLLRSA
                     LPAGWFIADKSGAGERGSRGIIAALGPDGKPSRIVVIYTTGSQATMDERNRQIAEIGAS
                     LIKHW"
                     /gene="bla"
                     /protein_id="CAA04868.1"
ORIGIN
        1 tcgcgcgttt cggtgatgac ggtgaaaacc tctgacacat gcagctcccg gagacggtca
       61 cagcttgtct gtaagcggat gccgggagca gacaagcccg tcagggcgcg tcagcgggtg
      121 ttggcgggtg tcggggctgg cttaactatg cggcatcaga gcagattgta ctgagagtgc
      181 accatagatc ctgaggatcg gggtgataaa tcagtctgcg ccacatcggg ggaaacaaaa
      241 tggcgcgaga tctaaaaaaa aaggctccaa aaggagcctt tcgcgctacc aggtaacgcg
      301 ccactccgac gggattaacg agtgccgtaa acgacgatgg ttttaccgtg tgcggagatc
      361 aggttctgat cctcgagcat cttaagaatt cgtcccacgg tttgtctaga gcagccgaca
      421 atctggccaa tttcctgacg ggtaattttg atttgcatgc cgtccgggtg agtcatagcg
      481 tctggttgtt ttgccagatt cagcagagtc tgtgcaatgc ggccgctgac gtcgaggaac
      541 gccaggttgc ccactttctc actagtgacc tgcagccggc gcgccatctg tgcagacaaa
      601 cgcatcagga tatccggatt tacctgaatc aattggcgaa attttttgta cgaaatttca
      661 gccacttcac aggcggtttt cgcacgtacc catgcgctac gttcctggcc ctcttcaaac
      721 aggcccagtt cgccaataaa atcaccctga ttcagatagg agaggatcat ttctttaccc
      781 tcttcgtctt tgatcagcac tgccacagag cctttaacga tgtagtacag cgtttccgct
      841 ttttcaccct ggtgaataag cgtgctcttg gatgggtact tatgaatgtg gcaatgagac
      901 aagaaccatt cgagagtagg atccgtttga ggtttaccaa gtaccataag atccttaaat
      961 ttttattatc tagctagatg ataatattat atcaagaatt gtacctgaaa gcaaataaat
     1021 tttttatctg gcttaactat gcggcatcag agcagattgt actgagagtg caccatatgc
     1081 ggtgtgaaat accgcacaga tgcgtaagga gaaaataccg catcaggcgc tcttccgctt
     1141 cctcgctcac tgactcgctg cgctcggtcg ttcggctgcg gcgagcggta tcagctcact
     1201 caaaggcggt aatacggtta tccacagaat caggggataa cgcaggaaag aacatgtgag
     1261 caaaaggcca gcaaaaggcc aggaaccgta aaaaggccgc gttgctggcg tttttccata
     1321 ggctccgccc ccctgacgag catcacaaaa atcgacgctc aagtcagagg tggcgaaacc
     1381 cgacaggact ataaagatac caggcgtttc cccctggaag ctccctcgtg cgctctcctg
     1441 ttccgaccct gccgcttacc ggatacctgt ccgcctttct cccttcggga agcgtggcgc
     1501 tttctcatag ctcacgctgt aggtatctca gttcggtgta ggtcgttcgc tccaagctgg
     1561 gctgtgtgca cgaacccccc gttcagcccg accgctgcgc cttatccggt aactatcgtc
     1621 ttgagtccaa cccggtaaga cacgacttat cgccactggc agcagccact ggtaacagga
     1681 ttagcagagc gaggtatgta ggcggtgcta cagagttctt gaagtggtgg cctaactacg
     1741 gctacactag aaggacagta tttggtatct gcgctctgct gaagccagtt accttcggaa
     1801 aaagagttgg tagctcttga tccggcaaac aaaccaccgc tggtagcggt ggtttttttg
     1861 tttgcaagca gcagattacg cgcagaaaaa aaggatctca agaagatcct ttgatctttt
     1921 ctacggggtc tgacgctcag tggaacgaaa actcacgtta agggattttg gtcatgagat
     1981 tatcaaaaag gatcttcacc tagatccttt taaattaaaa atgaagtttt aaatcaatct
     2041 aaagtatata tgagtaaact tggtctgaca gttaccaatg cttaatcagt gaggcaccta
     2101 tctcagcgat ctgtctattt cgttcatcca tagttgcctg actccccgtc gtgtagataa
     2161 ctacgatacg ggagggctta ccatctggcc ccagtgctgc aatgataccg cgagacccac
     2221 gctcaccggc tccagattta tcagcaataa accagccagc cggaagggcc gagcgcagaa
     2281 gtggtcctgc aactttatcc gcctccatcc agtctattaa ttgttgccgg gaagctagag
     2341 taagtagttc gccagttaat agtttgcgca acgttgttgc cattgctaca ggcatcgtgg
     2401 tgtcacgctc gtcgtttggt atggcttcat tcagctccgg ttcccaacga tcaaggcgag
     2461 ttacatgatc ccccatgttg tgcaaaaaag cggttagctc cttcggtcct ccgatcgttg
     2521 tcagaagtaa gttggccgca gtgttatcac tcatggttat ggcagcactg cataattctc
     2581 ttactgtcat gccatccgta agatgctttt ctgtgactgg tgagtactca accaagtcat
     2641 tctgagaata gtgtatgcgg cgaccgagtt gctcttgccc ggcgtcaata cgggataata
     2701 ccgcgccaca tagcagaact ttaaaagtgc tcatcattgg aaaacgttct tcggggcgaa
     2761 aactctcaag gatcttaccg ctgttgagat ccagttcgat gtaacccact cgtgcaccca
     2821 actgatcttc agcatctttt actttcacca gcgtttctgg gtgagcaaaa acaggaaggc
     2881 aaaatgccgc aaaaaaggga ataagggcga cacggaaatg ttgaatactc atactcttcc
     2941 tttttcaata ttattgaagc atttatcagg gttattgtct catgagcgga tacatatttg
     3001 aatgtattta gaaaaataaa caaatagggg ttccgcgcac atttccccga aaagtgccac
     3061 ctgctaagaa accattatta tcatgacatt aacctataaa aataggcgta tcacgaggcc
     3121 ctttcgtc
//
