# Supplementary material for: Pydna: a simulation and documentation tool for DNA assembly strategies using python
Source: BMC Bioinformatics. 2015 May 2;16(1):142. doi: 10.1186/s12859-015-0544-x (PMC4472420; doi:10.1186/s12859-015-0544-x)
Supplement: Additional file 2: — This compressed file has a folder structure containing six examples of pydna usage, including the code used to produce the examples depicted in this article. [file 12859_2015_544_MOESM2_ESM.zip › supplementary data/Lactose_pathway/genbank_files/pYPKa.gb]

LOCUS       3128bp_PCR_prod         3128 bp    DNA     circular UNK 03-NOV-2014
DEFINITION  Product_568_pCAPsAjiIR (22-mer)_567_pCAPsAjiIF (23-mer)
ACCESSION   3128bp TmU/6uVdgKq5aQhTpHux7dVk9J8
VERSION     3128bp TmU/6uVdgKq5aQhTpHux7dVk9J8
KEYWORDS    .
SOURCE      .
  ORGANISM  .
            .
FEATURES             Location/Qualifiers
     primer_bind     complement(558..578)
                     /note="567_pCAPsAjiIF"
                     /ApEinfo_revcolor="red"
                     /ApEinfo_fwdcolor="green"
     misc            complement(558..580)
                     /label="567_pCAPsAjiIF"
     misc            581..602
                     /label="568_pCAPsAjiIR"
     primer_bind     583..602
                     /note="568_pCAPsAjiIR"
                     /ApEinfo_revcolor="red"
                     /ApEinfo_fwdcolor="green"
     rep_origin      1313
                     /direction=BOTH
     gene            complement(2072..2932)
                     /gene="bla"
     CDS             complement(2072..2932)
                     /product="beta-lactamase"
                     /codon_start=1
                     /transl_table=11
                     /db_xref="GI:2769263"
                     /db_xref="GOA:Q79DR3"
                     /db_xref="HSSP:P62593"
                     /db_xref="InterPro:IPR000871"
                     /db_xref="InterPro:IPR001466"
                     /db_xref="InterPro:IPR012338"
                     /db_xref="UniProtKB/TrEMBL:Q79DR3"
                     /translation="MSIQHFRVALIPFFAAFCLPVFAHPETLVKVKDAEDQLGARVGYI
                     ELDLNSGKILESFRPEERFPMMSTFKVLLCGAVLSRIDAGQEQLGRRIHYSQNDLVEYS
                     PVTEKHLTDGMTVRELCSAAITMSDNTAANLLLTTIGGPKELTAFLHNMGDHVTRLDRW
                     EPELNEAIPNDERDTTMPVAMATTLRKLLTGELLTLASRQQLIDWMEADKVAGPLLRSA
                     LPAGWFIADKSGAGERGSRGIIAALGPDGKPSRIVVIYTTGSQATMDERNRQIAEIGAS
                     LIKHW"
                     /gene="bla"
                     /protein_id="CAA04868.1"
ORIGIN
        1 tcgcgcgttt cggtgatgac ggtgaaaacc tctgacacat gcagctcccg gagacggtca
       61 cagcttgtct gtaagcggat gccgggagca gacaagcccg tcagggcgcg tcagcgggtg
      121 ttggcgggtg tcggggctgg cttaactatg cggcatcaga gcagattgta ctgagagtgc
      181 accatagatc ctgaggatcg gggtgataaa tcagtctgcg ccacatcggg ggaaacaaaa
      241 tggcgcgaga tctaaaaaaa aaggctccaa aaggagcctt tcgcgctacc aggtaacgcg
      301 ccactccgac gggattaacg agtgccgtaa acgacgatgg ttttaccgtg tgcggagatc
      361 aggttctgat cctcgagcat cttaagaatt cgtcccacgg tttgtctaga gcagccgaca
      421 atctggccaa tttcctgacg ggtaattttg atttgcatgc cgtccgggtg agtcatagcg
      481 tctggttgtt ttgccagatt cagcagagtc tgtgcaatgc ggccgctgac gtcgaggaac
      541 gccaggttgc ccactttctc actagtgacc tgcagccgac gtgccatctg tgcagacaaa
      601 cgcatcagga tatccggatt tacctgaatc aattggcgaa attttttgta cgaaatttca
      661 gccacttcac aggcggtttt cgcacgtacc catgcgctac gttcctggcc ctcttcaaac
      721 aggcccagtt cgccaataaa atcaccctga ttcagatagg agaggatcat ttctttaccc
      781 tcttcgtctt tgatcagcac tgccacagag cctttaacga tgtagtacag cgtttccgct
      841 ttttcaccct ggtgaataag cgtgctcttg gatgggtact tatgaatgtg gcaatgagac
      901 aagaaccatt cgagagtagg atccgtttga ggtttaccaa gtaccataag atccttaaat
      961 ttttattatc tagctagatg ataatattat atcaagaatt gtacctgaaa gcaaataaat
     1021 tttttatctg gcttaactat gcggcatcag agcagattgt actgagagtg caccatatgc
     1081 ggtgtgaaat accgcacaga tgcgtaagga gaaaataccg catcaggcgc tcttccgctt
     1141 cctcgctcac tgactcgctg cgctcggtcg ttcggctgcg gcgagcggta tcagctcact
     1201 caaaggcggt aatacggtta tccacagaat caggggataa cgcaggaaag aacatgtgag
     1261 caaaaggcca gcaaaaggcc aggaaccgta aaaaggccgc gttgctggcg tttttccata
     1321 ggctccgccc ccctgacgag catcacaaaa atcgacgctc aagtcagagg tggcgaaacc
     1381 cgacaggact ataaagatac caggcgtttc cccctggaag ctccctcgtg cgctctcctg
     1441 ttccgaccct gccgcttacc ggatacctgt ccgcctttct cccttcggga agcgtggcgc
     1501 tttctcatag ctcacgctgt aggtatctca gttcggtgta ggtcgttcgc tccaagctgg
     1561 gctgtgtgca cgaacccccc gttcagcccg accgctgcgc cttatccggt aactatcgtc
     1621 ttgagtccaa cccggtaaga cacgacttat cgccactggc agcagccact ggtaacagga
     1681 ttagcagagc gaggtatgta ggcggtgcta cagagttctt gaagtggtgg cctaactacg
     1741 gctacactag aaggacagta tttggtatct gcgctctgct gaagccagtt accttcggaa
     1801 aaagagttgg tagctcttga tccggcaaac aaaccaccgc tggtagcggt ggtttttttg
     1861 tttgcaagca gcagattacg cgcagaaaaa aaggatctca agaagatcct ttgatctttt
     1921 ctacggggtc tgacgctcag tggaacgaaa actcacgtta agggattttg gtcatgagat
     1981 tatcaaaaag gatcttcacc tagatccttt taaattaaaa atgaagtttt aaatcaatct
     2041 aaagtatata tgagtaaact tggtctgaca gttaccaatg cttaatcagt gaggcaccta
     2101 tctcagcgat ctgtctattt cgttcatcca tagttgcctg actccccgtc gtgtagataa
     2161 ctacgatacg ggagggctta ccatctggcc ccagtgctgc aatgataccg cgagacccac
     2221 gctcaccggc tccagattta tcagcaataa accagccagc cggaagggcc gagcgcagaa
     2281 gtggtcctgc aactttatcc gcctccatcc agtctattaa ttgttgccgg gaagctagag
     2341 taagtagttc gccagttaat agtttgcgca acgttgttgc cattgctaca ggcatcgtgg
     2401 tgtcacgctc gtcgtttggt atggcttcat tcagctccgg ttcccaacga tcaaggcgag
     2461 ttacatgatc ccccatgttg tgcaaaaaag cggttagctc cttcggtcct ccgatcgttg
     2521 tcagaagtaa gttggccgca gtgttatcac tcatggttat ggcagcactg cataattctc
     2581 ttactgtcat gccatccgta agatgctttt ctgtgactgg tgagtactca accaagtcat
     2641 tctgagaata gtgtatgcgg cgaccgagtt gctcttgccc ggcgtcaata cgggataata
     2701 ccgcgccaca tagcagaact ttaaaagtgc tcatcattgg aaaacgttct tcggggcgaa
     2761 aactctcaag gatcttaccg ctgttgagat ccagttcgat gtaacccact cgtgcaccca
     2821 actgatcttc agcatctttt actttcacca gcgtttctgg gtgagcaaaa acaggaaggc
     2881 aaaatgccgc aaaaaaggga ataagggcga cacggaaatg ttgaatactc atactcttcc
     2941 tttttcaata ttattgaagc atttatcagg gttattgtct catgagcgga tacatatttg
     3001 aatgtattta gaaaaataaa caaatagggg ttccgcgcac atttccccga aaagtgccac
     3061 ctgctaagaa accattatta tcatgacatt aacctataaa aataggcgta tcacgaggcc
     3121 ctttcgtc
//
