# Supplementary material for: Pydna: a simulation and documentation tool for DNA assembly strategies using python
Source: BMC Bioinformatics. 2015 May 2;16(1):142. doi: 10.1186/s12859-015-0544-x (PMC4472420; doi:10.1186/s12859-015-0544-x)
Supplement: Additional file 2: — This compressed file has a folder structure containing six examples of pydna usage, including the code used to produce the examples depicted in this article. [file 12859_2015_544_MOESM2_ESM.zip › supplementary data/Lactose_pathway/genbank_files/pYPKa_A_KlLAC12.gb]

LOCUS       .                       4894 bp    DNA     circular UNK 05-NOV-2014
DEFINITION  .
ACCESSION   <unknown id>
VERSION     <unknown id>
KEYWORDS    .
SOURCE      .
  ORGANISM  .
            .
FEATURES             Location/Qualifiers
     primer_bind     complement(558..578)
                     /note="567_pCAPsAjiIF"
                     /ApEinfo_revcolor="red"
                     /ApEinfo_fwdcolor="green"
     misc            complement(558..580)
                     /label="567_pCAPsAjiIF"
     primer_bind     581..599
                     /note="759_KlLAC12_fw"
                     /ApEinfo_fwdcolor="green"
                     /ApEinfo_revcolor="red"
     misc            581..599
                     /label="759_KlLAC12_fw"
     CDS             583..2346
                     /note="unnamed protein product; lactose permease (AA
                     1-587)"
                     /db_xref="GI:2857"
                     /db_xref="GOA:P07921"
                     /db_xref="InterPro:IPR003663"
                     /db_xref="InterPro:IPR005828"
                     /db_xref="InterPro:IPR005829"
                     /db_xref="InterPro:IPR016196"
                     /db_xref="InterPro:IPR020846"
                     /db_xref="UniProtKB/Swiss-Prot:P07921"
                     /translation="MADHSSSSSSLQKKPINTIEHKDTLGNDRDHKEALNSDNDNTSGL
                     KINGVPIEDAREEVLLPGYLSKQYYKLYGLCFITYLCATMQGYDGALMGSIYTEDAYLK
                     YYHLDINSSSGTGLVFSIFNVGQICGAFFVPLMDWKGRKPAILIGCLGVVIGAIISSLT
                     TTKSALIGGRWFVAFFATIANAAAPTYCAEVAPAHLRGKVAGLYNTLWSVGSIVAAFST
                     YGTNKNFPNSSKAFKIPLYLQMMFPGLVCIFGWLIPESPRWLVGVGREEEAREFIIKYH
                     LNGDRTHPLLDMEMAEIIESFHGTDLSNPLEMLDVRSLFRTRSDRYRAMLVILMAWFGQ
                     FSGNNVCSYYLPTMLRNVGMKSVSLNVLMNGVYSIVTWISSICGAFFIDKIGRREGFLG
                     SISGAALALTGLSICTARYEKTKKKSASNGALVFIYLFGGIFSFAFTPMQSMYSTEVST
                     NLTRSKAQLLNFVVSGVAQFVNQFATPKAMKNIKYWFYVFYVFFDIFEFIVIYFFFVET
                     KGRSLEELEVVFEAPNPRKASVDQAFLAQVRATLVQRNDVRVANAQNLKEQEPLKSDAD
                     HVEKLSEAESV"
                     /codon_start=1
                     /protein_id="CAA30053.1"
     primer_bind     complement(2327..2346)
                     /note="760_KlLAC12_rv"
                     /ApEinfo_fwdcolor="green"
                     /ApEinfo_revcolor="red"
     misc            complement(2327..2346)
                     /label="760_KlLAC12_rv"
     misc            2347..2368
                     /label="568_pCAPsAjiIR"
     primer_bind     2349..2368
                     /note="568_pCAPsAjiIR"
                     /ApEinfo_revcolor="red"
                     /ApEinfo_fwdcolor="green"
     rep_origin      3079
                     /direction=BOTH
     gene            complement(3838..4698)
                     /gene="bla"
     CDS             complement(3838..4698)
                     /product="beta-lactamase"
                     /codon_start=1
                     /transl_table=11
                     /db_xref="GI:2769263"
                     /db_xref="GOA:Q79DR3"
                     /db_xref="HSSP:P62593"
                     /db_xref="InterPro:IPR000871"
                     /db_xref="InterPro:IPR001466"
                     /db_xref="InterPro:IPR012338"
                     /db_xref="UniProtKB/TrEMBL:Q79DR3"
                     /translation="MSIQHFRVALIPFFAAFCLPVFAHPETLVKVKDAEDQLGARVGYI
                     ELDLNSGKILESFRPEERFPMMSTFKVLLCGAVLSRIDAGQEQLGRRIHYSQNDLVEYS
                     PVTEKHLTDGMTVRELCSAAITMSDNTAANLLLTTIGGPKELTAFLHNMGDHVTRLDRW
                     EPELNEAIPNDERDTTMPVAMATTLRKLLTGELLTLASRQQLIDWMEADKVAGPLLRSA
                     LPAGWFIADKSGAGERGSRGIIAALGPDGKPSRIVVIYTTGSQATMDERNRQIAEIGAS
                     LIKHW"
                     /gene="bla"
                     /protein_id="CAA04868.1"
ORIGIN
        1 tcgcgcgttt cggtgatgac ggtgaaaacc tctgacacat gcagctcccg gagacggtca
       61 cagcttgtct gtaagcggat gccgggagca gacaagcccg tcagggcgcg tcagcgggtg
      121 ttggcgggtg tcggggctgg cttaactatg cggcatcaga gcagattgta ctgagagtgc
      181 accatagatc ctgaggatcg gggtgataaa tcagtctgcg ccacatcggg ggaaacaaaa
      241 tggcgcgaga tctaaaaaaa aaggctccaa aaggagcctt tcgcgctacc aggtaacgcg
      301 ccactccgac gggattaacg agtgccgtaa acgacgatgg ttttaccgtg tgcggagatc
      361 aggttctgat cctcgagcat cttaagaatt cgtcccacgg tttgtctaga gcagccgaca
      421 atctggccaa tttcctgacg ggtaattttg atttgcatgc cgtccgggtg agtcatagcg
      481 tctggttgtt ttgccagatt cagcagagtc tgtgcaatgc ggccgctgac gtcgaggaac
      541 gccaggttgc ccactttctc actagtgacc tgcagccgac aaatggcaga tcattcgagc
      601 agctcatctt cgctgcagaa gaagccaatt aatactatcg agcataaaga cactttgggc
      661 aatgatcggg atcacaagga agccttgaac agtgataatg ataatacttc tggattgaaa
      721 atcaatggtg tccccatcga ggacgctaga gaggaagtgc tcttaccagg ttacttgtcg
      781 aagcaatatt acaaattgta cggtttatgt tttataacat atctgtgtgc tactatgcaa
      841 ggttatgatg gggctttaat gggttctatc tataccgaag atgcatattt gaaatactac
      901 catttggata ttaactcatc ctctggtact ggtctagtgt tctctatttt caacgttggt
      961 caaatttgcg gtgcattctt tgttcctctt atggattgga aaggtagaaa acctgctatt
     1021 ttaattgggt gtctgggtgt tgttattggt gctattattt cgtctttaac aacaacaaag
     1081 agtgcattaa ttggtggtag atggttcgtg gcctttttcg ctacaatcgc taatgcagca
     1141 gctccaacat actgtgcaga agtggctcca gctcacttaa gaggtaaggt tgcaggtctt
     1201 tataacaccc tttggtctgt cggttccatt gttgctgcct ttagcactta cggtaccaac
     1261 aaaaacttcc ctaactcctc caaggctttt aagattccat tatacttaca aatgatgttc
     1321 ccaggtcttg tgtgtatatt tggttggtta atcccagaat ctccaagatg gttggttggt
     1381 gttggccgtg aggaagaagc tcgtgaattc attatcaaat accacttaaa tggcgataga
     1441 actcatccat tattggatat ggagatggca gaaataatag aatctttcca tggtacagat
     1501 ttatcaaacc ctctagaaat gttagatgta aggagcttat tcagaacgag atcggatagg
     1561 tacagagcaa tgttggttat acttatggct tggttcggtc aattttccgg taacaatgtg
     1621 tgttcgtact atttgcctac catgttgaga aatgttggta tgaagagtgt ctcattgaat
     1681 gtgttaatga atggtgttta ttccatcgtc acttggattt cttcaatttg cggtgcattc
     1741 tttattgata agattggtag aagggaaggt ttccttggtt ctatctcagg tgctgcatta
     1801 gcattgacag gtctatctat ctgtactgct cgttatgaga agactaagaa gaagagtgct
     1861 tccaatggtg cattggtgtt catttatctc tttggtggta tcttttcttt tgctttcact
     1921 ccaatgcaat ccatgtactc aacagaagtg tctacaaact tgacgagatc taaggcccaa
     1981 ctcctcaact ttgtggtttc tggtgttgcc caatttgtta atcaatttgc tactccaaag
     2041 gcaatgaaga atatcaaata ttggttctat gtgttctacg ttttcttcga tattttcgaa
     2101 tttattgtta tctacttctt cttcgttgaa actaagggta gaagcttaga agaattagaa
     2161 gttgtctttg aagctccaaa cccaagaaag gcatccgttg atcaagcatt cttggctcaa
     2221 gtcagggcaa ctttggtcca acgaaatgac gttagagttg caaatgctca aaatttgaaa
     2281 gagcaagagc ctctaaagag cgatgctgat catgtcgaaa agctttcaga ggcagaatct
     2341 gtttaagtgc catctgtgca gacaaacgca tcaggatatc cggatttacc tgaatcaatt
     2401 ggcgaaattt tttgtacgaa atttcagcca cttcacaggc ggttttcgca cgtacccatg
     2461 cgctacgttc ctggccctct tcaaacaggc ccagttcgcc aataaaatca ccctgattca
     2521 gataggagag gatcatttct ttaccctctt cgtctttgat cagcactgcc acagagcctt
     2581 taacgatgta gtacagcgtt tccgcttttt caccctggtg aataagcgtg ctcttggatg
     2641 ggtacttatg aatgtggcaa tgagacaaga accattcgag agtaggatcc gtttgaggtt
     2701 taccaagtac cataagatcc ttaaattttt attatctagc tagatgataa tattatatca
     2761 agaattgtac ctgaaagcaa ataaattttt tatctggctt aactatgcgg catcagagca
     2821 gattgtactg agagtgcacc atatgcggtg tgaaataccg cacagatgcg taaggagaaa
     2881 ataccgcatc aggcgctctt ccgcttcctc gctcactgac tcgctgcgct cggtcgttcg
     2941 gctgcggcga gcggtatcag ctcactcaaa ggcggtaata cggttatcca cagaatcagg
     3001 ggataacgca ggaaagaaca tgtgagcaaa aggccagcaa aaggccagga accgtaaaaa
     3061 ggccgcgttg ctggcgtttt tccataggct ccgcccccct gacgagcatc acaaaaatcg
     3121 acgctcaagt cagaggtggc gaaacccgac aggactataa agataccagg cgtttccccc
     3181 tggaagctcc ctcgtgcgct ctcctgttcc gaccctgccg cttaccggat acctgtccgc
     3241 ctttctccct tcgggaagcg tggcgctttc tcatagctca cgctgtaggt atctcagttc
     3301 ggtgtaggtc gttcgctcca agctgggctg tgtgcacgaa ccccccgttc agcccgaccg
     3361 ctgcgcctta tccggtaact atcgtcttga gtccaacccg gtaagacacg acttatcgcc
     3421 actggcagca gccactggta acaggattag cagagcgagg tatgtaggcg gtgctacaga
     3481 gttcttgaag tggtggccta actacggcta cactagaagg acagtatttg gtatctgcgc
     3541 tctgctgaag ccagttacct tcggaaaaag agttggtagc tcttgatccg gcaaacaaac
     3601 caccgctggt agcggtggtt tttttgtttg caagcagcag attacgcgca gaaaaaaagg
     3661 atctcaagaa gatcctttga tcttttctac ggggtctgac gctcagtgga acgaaaactc
     3721 acgttaaggg attttggtca tgagattatc aaaaaggatc ttcacctaga tccttttaaa
     3781 ttaaaaatga agttttaaat caatctaaag tatatatgag taaacttggt ctgacagtta
     3841 ccaatgctta atcagtgagg cacctatctc agcgatctgt ctatttcgtt catccatagt
     3901 tgcctgactc cccgtcgtgt agataactac gatacgggag ggcttaccat ctggccccag
     3961 tgctgcaatg ataccgcgag acccacgctc accggctcca gatttatcag caataaacca
     4021 gccagccgga agggccgagc gcagaagtgg tcctgcaact ttatccgcct ccatccagtc
     4081 tattaattgt tgccgggaag ctagagtaag tagttcgcca gttaatagtt tgcgcaacgt
     4141 tgttgccatt gctacaggca tcgtggtgtc acgctcgtcg tttggtatgg cttcattcag
     4201 ctccggttcc caacgatcaa ggcgagttac atgatccccc atgttgtgca aaaaagcggt
     4261 tagctccttc ggtcctccga tcgttgtcag aagtaagttg gccgcagtgt tatcactcat
     4321 ggttatggca gcactgcata attctcttac tgtcatgcca tccgtaagat gcttttctgt
     4381 gactggtgag tactcaacca agtcattctg agaatagtgt atgcggcgac cgagttgctc
     4441 ttgcccggcg tcaatacggg ataataccgc gccacatagc agaactttaa aagtgctcat
     4501 cattggaaaa cgttcttcgg ggcgaaaact ctcaaggatc ttaccgctgt tgagatccag
     4561 ttcgatgtaa cccactcgtg cacccaactg atcttcagca tcttttactt tcaccagcgt
     4621 ttctgggtga gcaaaaacag gaaggcaaaa tgccgcaaaa aagggaataa gggcgacacg
     4681 gaaatgttga atactcatac tcttcctttt tcaatattat tgaagcattt atcagggtta
     4741 ttgtctcatg agcggataca tatttgaatg tatttagaaa aataaacaaa taggggttcc
     4801 gcgcacattt ccccgaaaag tgccacctgc taagaaacca ttattatcat gacattaacc
     4861 tataaaaata ggcgtatcac gaggcccttt cgtc
//
