# Supplementary material for: Pydna: a simulation and documentation tool for DNA assembly strategies using python
Source: BMC Bioinformatics. 2015 May 2;16(1):142. doi: 10.1186/s12859-015-0544-x (PMC4472420; doi:10.1186/s12859-015-0544-x)
Supplement: Additional file 2: — This compressed file has a folder structure containing six examples of pydna usage, including the code used to produce the examples depicted in this article. [file 12859_2015_544_MOESM2_ESM.zip › supplementary data/Lactose_pathway/genbank_files/pYPKa_A_KlLAC4.gb]

LOCUS       .                       6208 bp    DNA     circular UNK 05-NOV-2014
DEFINITION  .
ACCESSION   <unknown id>
VERSION     <unknown id>
KEYWORDS    .
SOURCE      .
  ORGANISM  .
            .
FEATURES             Location/Qualifiers
     primer_bind     complement(558..578)
                     /note="567_pCAPsAjiIF"
                     /ApEinfo_revcolor="red"
                     /ApEinfo_fwdcolor="green"
     misc            complement(558..580)
                     /label="567_pCAPsAjiIF"
     misc            581..601
                     /label="757_KlLAC4_fw"
     CDS             583..3660
                     /product="beta-D-galactosidase"
                     /codon_start=1
                     /EC_number="3.2.1.23"
                     /db_xref="GI:173305"
                     /translation="MSCLIPENLRNPKKVHENRLPTRAYYYDQDIFESLNGPWAFALFD
                     APLDAPDAKNLDWETAKKWSTISVPSHWELQEDWKYGKPIYTNVQYPIPIDIPNPPTVN
                     PTGVYARTFELDSKSIESFEHRLRFEGVDNCYELYVNGQYVGFNKGSRNGAEFDIQKYV
                     SEGENLVVVKVFKWSDSTYIEDQDQWWLSGIYRDVSLLKLPKKAHIEDVRVTTTFVDSQ
                     YQDAELSVKVDVQGSSYDHINFTLYEPEDGSKVYDASSLLNEENGNTTFSTKEFISFST
                     KKNEETAFKINVKAPEHWTAENPTLYKYQLDLIGSDGSVIQSIKHHVGFRQVELKDGNI
                     TVNGKDILFRGVNRHDHHPRFGRAVPLDFVVRDLILMKKFNINAVRNSHYPNHPKVYDL
                     FDKLGFWVIDEADLETHGVQEPFNRHTNLEAEYPDTKNKLYDVNAHYLSDNPEYEVAYL
                     DRASQLVLRDVNHPSIIIWSLGNEACYGRNHKAMYKLIKQLDPTRLVHYEGDLNALSAD
                     IFSFMYPTFEIMERWRKNHTDENGKFEKPLILCEYGHAMGNGPGSLKEYQELFYKEKFY
                     QGGFIWEWANHGIEFEDVSTADGKLHKAYAYGGDFKEEVHDGVFIMDGLCNSEHNPTPG
                     LVEYKKVIEPVHIKIAHGSVTITNKHDFITTDHLLFIDKDTGKTIDVPSLKPEESVTIP
                     SDTTYVVAVLKDDAGVLKAGHEIAWGQAELPLKVPDFVTETAEKAAKINDGKRYVSVES
                     SGLHFILDKLLGKIESLKVKGKEISSKFEGSSITFWRPPTNNDEPRDFKNWKKYNIDLM
                     KQNIHGVSVEKGSNGSLAVVTVNSRISPVVFYYGFETVQKYTIFANKINLNTSMKLTGE
                     YQPPDFPRVGYEFWLGDSYESFEWLGRGPGESYPDKKESQRFGLYDSKDVEEFVYDYPQ
                     ENGNHTDTHFLNIKFEGAGKLSIFQKEKPFNFKISDEYGVDEAAHACDVKRYGRHYLRL
                     DHAIHGVGSEACGPAVLDQYRLKAQDFNFEFDLAFE"
                     /gene="LAC4"
                     /protein_id="AAA35265.1"
     primer_bind     583..601
                     /note="757_KlLAC4_fw"
                     /ApEinfo_fwdcolor="green"
                     /ApEinfo_revcolor="red"
     primer_bind     complement(3641..3660)
                     /note="758_KlLAC4_rv"
                     /ApEinfo_fwdcolor="green"
                     /ApEinfo_revcolor="red"
     misc            complement(3641..3660)
                     /label="758_KlLAC4_rv"
     misc            3661..3682
                     /label="568_pCAPsAjiIR"
     primer_bind     3663..3682
                     /note="568_pCAPsAjiIR"
                     /ApEinfo_revcolor="red"
                     /ApEinfo_fwdcolor="green"
     rep_origin      4393
                     /direction=BOTH
     gene            complement(5152..6012)
                     /gene="bla"
     CDS             complement(5152..6012)
                     /product="beta-lactamase"
                     /codon_start=1
                     /transl_table=11
                     /db_xref="GI:2769263"
                     /db_xref="GOA:Q79DR3"
                     /db_xref="HSSP:P62593"
                     /db_xref="InterPro:IPR000871"
                     /db_xref="InterPro:IPR001466"
                     /db_xref="InterPro:IPR012338"
                     /db_xref="UniProtKB/TrEMBL:Q79DR3"
                     /translation="MSIQHFRVALIPFFAAFCLPVFAHPETLVKVKDAEDQLGARVGYI
                     ELDLNSGKILESFRPEERFPMMSTFKVLLCGAVLSRIDAGQEQLGRRIHYSQNDLVEYS
                     PVTEKHLTDGMTVRELCSAAITMSDNTAANLLLTTIGGPKELTAFLHNMGDHVTRLDRW
                     EPELNEAIPNDERDTTMPVAMATTLRKLLTGELLTLASRQQLIDWMEADKVAGPLLRSA
                     LPAGWFIADKSGAGERGSRGIIAALGPDGKPSRIVVIYTTGSQATMDERNRQIAEIGAS
                     LIKHW"
                     /gene="bla"
                     /protein_id="CAA04868.1"
ORIGIN
        1 tcgcgcgttt cggtgatgac ggtgaaaacc tctgacacat gcagctcccg gagacggtca
       61 cagcttgtct gtaagcggat gccgggagca gacaagcccg tcagggcgcg tcagcgggtg
      121 ttggcgggtg tcggggctgg cttaactatg cggcatcaga gcagattgta ctgagagtgc
      181 accatagatc ctgaggatcg gggtgataaa tcagtctgcg ccacatcggg ggaaacaaaa
      241 tggcgcgaga tctaaaaaaa aaggctccaa aaggagcctt tcgcgctacc aggtaacgcg
      301 ccactccgac gggattaacg agtgccgtaa acgacgatgg ttttaccgtg tgcggagatc
      361 aggttctgat cctcgagcat cttaagaatt cgtcccacgg tttgtctaga gcagccgaca
      421 atctggccaa tttcctgacg ggtaattttg atttgcatgc cgtccgggtg agtcatagcg
      481 tctggttgtt ttgccagatt cagcagagtc tgtgcaatgc ggccgctgac gtcgaggaac
      541 gccaggttgc ccactttctc actagtgacc tgcagccgac aaatgtcttg ccttattcct
      601 gagaatttaa ggaaccccaa aaaggttcac gaaaatagat tgcctactag ggcttactac
      661 tatgatcagg atattttcga atctctcaat gggccttggg cttttgcgtt gtttgatgca
      721 cctcttgacg ctccggatgc taagaattta gactgggaaa cggcaaagaa atggagcacc
      781 atttctgtgc catcccattg ggaacttcag gaagactgga agtacggtaa accaatttac
      841 acgaacgtac agtaccctat cccaatcgac atcccaaatc ctcccactgt aaatcctact
      901 ggtgtttatg ctagaacttt tgaattagat tcgaaatcga ttgagtcgtt cgagcacaga
      961 ttgagatttg agggtgtgga caattgttac gagctttatg ttaatggtca atatgtgggt
     1021 ttcaataagg ggtcccgtaa cggggctgaa tttgatatcc aaaagtacgt ttctgagggc
     1081 gaaaacttag tggtcgtcaa ggttttcaag tggtccgatt ccacttatat cgaggaccaa
     1141 gatcaatggt ggctctctgg tatttacaga gacgtttctt tactaaaatt gcctaagaag
     1201 gcccatattg aagacgttag ggtcactaca acttttgtgg actctcagta tcaggatgca
     1261 gagctttctg tgaaagttga tgtccagggt tcttcttatg atcacatcaa tttcacactt
     1321 tacgaacctg aagatggatc taaagtttac gatgcaagct ctttgttgaa cgaggagaat
     1381 gggaacacga ctttttcaac taaagaattt atttccttct ccaccaaaaa gaacgaagaa
     1441 acagctttca agatcaacgt caaggcccca gaacattgga ccgcagaaaa tcctactttg
     1501 tacaagtacc agttggattt aattggatct gatggcagtg tgattcaatc tattaagcac
     1561 catgttggtt tcagacaagt ggagttgaag gacggtaaca ttactgttaa tggcaaagac
     1621 attctcttta gaggtgtcaa cagacatgat caccatccaa ggttcggtag agctgtgcca
     1681 ttagattttg ttgttaggga cttgattcta atgaagaagt ttaacatcaa tgctgttcgt
     1741 aactcgcatt atccaaacca tcctaaggtg tatgacctct tcgataagct gggcttctgg
     1801 gtcattgacg aggcagatct tgaaactcat ggtgttcaag agccatttaa tcgtcatacg
     1861 aacttggagg ctgaatatcc agatactaaa aataaactct acgatgttaa tgcccattac
     1921 ttatcagata atccagagta cgaggtcgcg tacttagaca gagcttccca acttgtccta
     1981 agagatgtca atcatccttc gattattatc tggtccttgg gtaacgaagc ttgttatggc
     2041 agaaaccaca aagccatgta caagttaatt aaacaattgg atcctaccag acttgtgcat
     2101 tatgagggtg acttgaacgc tttgagtgca gatatcttta gtttcatgta cccaacattt
     2161 gaaattatgg aaaggtggag gaagaaccac actgatgaaa atggtaagtt tgaaaagcct
     2221 ttgatcttgt gtgagtacgg ccatgcaatg ggtaacggtc ctggctcttt gaaagaatat
     2281 caagagttgt tctacaagga gaagttttac caaggtggct ttatctggga atgggcaaat
     2341 cacggtattg aattcgaaga tgttagtact gcagatggta agttgcataa agcttatgct
     2401 tatggtggtg actttaagga agaggttcat gacggagtgt tcatcatgga tggtttgtgt
     2461 aacagtgagc ataatcctac tccgggcctt gtagagtata agaaggttat tgaacccgtt
     2521 catattaaaa ttgcgcacgg atctgtaaca atcacaaata agcacgactt cattacgaca
     2581 gaccacttat tgtttatcga caaggacacg ggaaagacaa tcgacgttcc atctttaaag
     2641 ccagaagaat ctgttactat tccttctgat acaacttatg ttgttgccgt gttgaaagat
     2701 gatgctggtg ttctaaaggc aggtcatgaa attgcctggg gccaagctga acttccattg
     2761 aaggtacccg attttgttac agagacagca gaaaaagctg cgaagatcaa cgacggtaaa
     2821 cgttatgtct cagttgaatc cagtggattg cattttatct tggacaaatt gttgggtaaa
     2881 attgaaagcc taaaggtcaa gggtaaggaa atttccagca agtttgaggg ttcttcaatc
     2941 actttctgga gacctccaac gaataatgat gaacctaggg actttaagaa ctggaagaag
     3001 tacaatattg atttaatgaa gcaaaacatc catggagtga gtgtcgaaaa aggttctaat
     3061 ggttctctag ctgtagtcac ggttaactct cgtatatccc cagttgtatt ttactatggg
     3121 tttgagactg ttcagaagta cacgatcttt gctaacaaaa taaacttgaa cacttctatg
     3181 aagcttactg gcgaatatca gcctcctgat ttcccaagag ttgggtacga attctggcta
     3241 ggagatagtt atgaatcatt tgaatggtta ggtcgcgggc ccggcgaatc atatccggat
     3301 aagaaggaat ctcaaagatt cggtctttac gattccaaag atgtagagga attcgtatat
     3361 gactatcctc aagaaaatgg aaatcataca gatacccact ttttgaacat caaatttgaa
     3421 ggtgcaggaa aactatcgat cttccaaaag gagaagccat ttaacttcaa gatttcagac
     3481 gaatacgggg ttgatgaagc tgcccacgct tgtgacgtta aaagatacgg cagacactat
     3541 ctaaggttgg accatgcaat ccatggtgtt ggtagcgaag catgcggacc tgctgttctg
     3601 gaccagtaca gattgaaagc tcaagatttc aactttgagt ttgatctcgc ttttgaataa
     3661 gtgccatctg tgcagacaaa cgcatcagga tatccggatt tacctgaatc aattggcgaa
     3721 attttttgta cgaaatttca gccacttcac aggcggtttt cgcacgtacc catgcgctac
     3781 gttcctggcc ctcttcaaac aggcccagtt cgccaataaa atcaccctga ttcagatagg
     3841 agaggatcat ttctttaccc tcttcgtctt tgatcagcac tgccacagag cctttaacga
     3901 tgtagtacag cgtttccgct ttttcaccct ggtgaataag cgtgctcttg gatgggtact
     3961 tatgaatgtg gcaatgagac aagaaccatt cgagagtagg atccgtttga ggtttaccaa
     4021 gtaccataag atccttaaat ttttattatc tagctagatg ataatattat atcaagaatt
     4081 gtacctgaaa gcaaataaat tttttatctg gcttaactat gcggcatcag agcagattgt
     4141 actgagagtg caccatatgc ggtgtgaaat accgcacaga tgcgtaagga gaaaataccg
     4201 catcaggcgc tcttccgctt cctcgctcac tgactcgctg cgctcggtcg ttcggctgcg
     4261 gcgagcggta tcagctcact caaaggcggt aatacggtta tccacagaat caggggataa
     4321 cgcaggaaag aacatgtgag caaaaggcca gcaaaaggcc aggaaccgta aaaaggccgc
     4381 gttgctggcg tttttccata ggctccgccc ccctgacgag catcacaaaa atcgacgctc
     4441 aagtcagagg tggcgaaacc cgacaggact ataaagatac caggcgtttc cccctggaag
     4501 ctccctcgtg cgctctcctg ttccgaccct gccgcttacc ggatacctgt ccgcctttct
     4561 cccttcggga agcgtggcgc tttctcatag ctcacgctgt aggtatctca gttcggtgta
     4621 ggtcgttcgc tccaagctgg gctgtgtgca cgaacccccc gttcagcccg accgctgcgc
     4681 cttatccggt aactatcgtc ttgagtccaa cccggtaaga cacgacttat cgccactggc
     4741 agcagccact ggtaacagga ttagcagagc gaggtatgta ggcggtgcta cagagttctt
     4801 gaagtggtgg cctaactacg gctacactag aaggacagta tttggtatct gcgctctgct
     4861 gaagccagtt accttcggaa aaagagttgg tagctcttga tccggcaaac aaaccaccgc
     4921 tggtagcggt ggtttttttg tttgcaagca gcagattacg cgcagaaaaa aaggatctca
     4981 agaagatcct ttgatctttt ctacggggtc tgacgctcag tggaacgaaa actcacgtta
     5041 agggattttg gtcatgagat tatcaaaaag gatcttcacc tagatccttt taaattaaaa
     5101 atgaagtttt aaatcaatct aaagtatata tgagtaaact tggtctgaca gttaccaatg
     5161 cttaatcagt gaggcaccta tctcagcgat ctgtctattt cgttcatcca tagttgcctg
     5221 actccccgtc gtgtagataa ctacgatacg ggagggctta ccatctggcc ccagtgctgc
     5281 aatgataccg cgagacccac gctcaccggc tccagattta tcagcaataa accagccagc
     5341 cggaagggcc gagcgcagaa gtggtcctgc aactttatcc gcctccatcc agtctattaa
     5401 ttgttgccgg gaagctagag taagtagttc gccagttaat agtttgcgca acgttgttgc
     5461 cattgctaca ggcatcgtgg tgtcacgctc gtcgtttggt atggcttcat tcagctccgg
     5521 ttcccaacga tcaaggcgag ttacatgatc ccccatgttg tgcaaaaaag cggttagctc
     5581 cttcggtcct ccgatcgttg tcagaagtaa gttggccgca gtgttatcac tcatggttat
     5641 ggcagcactg cataattctc ttactgtcat gccatccgta agatgctttt ctgtgactgg
     5701 tgagtactca accaagtcat tctgagaata gtgtatgcgg cgaccgagtt gctcttgccc
     5761 ggcgtcaata cgggataata ccgcgccaca tagcagaact ttaaaagtgc tcatcattgg
     5821 aaaacgttct tcggggcgaa aactctcaag gatcttaccg ctgttgagat ccagttcgat
     5881 gtaacccact cgtgcaccca actgatcttc agcatctttt actttcacca gcgtttctgg
     5941 gtgagcaaaa acaggaaggc aaaatgccgc aaaaaaggga ataagggcga cacggaaatg
     6001 ttgaatactc atactcttcc tttttcaata ttattgaagc atttatcagg gttattgtct
     6061 catgagcgga tacatatttg aatgtattta gaaaaataaa caaatagggg ttccgcgcac
     6121 atttccccga aaagtgccac ctgctaagaa accattatta tcatgacatt aacctataaa
     6181 aataggcgta tcacgaggcc ctttcgtc
//
