# Supplementary material for: Pydna: a simulation and documentation tool for DNA assembly strategies using python
Source: BMC Bioinformatics. 2015 May 2;16(1):142. doi: 10.1186/s12859-015-0544-x (PMC4472420; doi:10.1186/s12859-015-0544-x)
Supplement: Additional file 2: — This compressed file has a folder structure containing six examples of pydna usage, including the code used to produce the examples depicted in this article. [file 12859_2015_544_MOESM2_ESM.zip › supplementary data/Lactose_pathway/genbank_files/pYPKa_E_TPI1tp.gb]

LOCUS       .                       3724 bp    DNA     circular UNK 05-NOV-2014
DEFINITION  .
ACCESSION   <unknown id>
VERSION     <unknown id>
KEYWORDS    .
SOURCE      .
  ORGANISM  .
            .
FEATURES             Location/Qualifiers
     primer_bind     complement(558..578)
                     /note="567_pCAPsAjiIF"
                     /ApEinfo_revcolor="red"
                     /ApEinfo_fwdcolor="green"
     misc            complement(558..580)
                     /label="567_pCAPsAjiIF"
     misc            581..602
                     /label="568_pCAPsAjiIR"
     primer_bind     583..602
                     /note="568_pCAPsAjiIR"
                     /ApEinfo_revcolor="red"
                     /ApEinfo_fwdcolor="green"
     misc            612..643
                     /label="419_ScTPI1tpf"
     promoter        618..1200
                     /note="tp YDR051C YDR050C"
                     /ApEinfo_fwdcolor="#b1e6cc"
                     /ApEinfo_revcolor="#b1e681"
     primer_bind     618..643
                     /note="419_ScTPI1tpf"
                     /ApEinfo_revcolor="red"
                     /ApEinfo_fwdcolor="green"
     primer_bind     complement(1173..1200)
                     /note="621_ScTPI1tpr_PacI"
                     /ApEinfo_revcolor="red"
                     /ApEinfo_fwdcolor="green"
     misc            complement(1173..1207)
                     /label="621_ScTPI1tpr_PacI"
     rep_origin      1909
                     /direction=BOTH
     gene            complement(2668..3528)
                     /gene="bla"
     CDS             complement(2668..3528)
                     /product="beta-lactamase"
                     /codon_start=1
                     /transl_table=11
                     /db_xref="GI:2769263"
                     /db_xref="GOA:Q79DR3"
                     /db_xref="HSSP:P62593"
                     /db_xref="InterPro:IPR000871"
                     /db_xref="InterPro:IPR001466"
                     /db_xref="InterPro:IPR012338"
                     /db_xref="UniProtKB/TrEMBL:Q79DR3"
                     /translation="MSIQHFRVALIPFFAAFCLPVFAHPETLVKVKDAEDQLGARVGYI
                     ELDLNSGKILESFRPEERFPMMSTFKVLLCGAVLSRIDAGQEQLGRRIHYSQNDLVEYS
                     PVTEKHLTDGMTVRELCSAAITMSDNTAANLLLTTIGGPKELTAFLHNMGDHVTRLDRW
                     EPELNEAIPNDERDTTMPVAMATTLRKLLTGELLTLASRQQLIDWMEADKVAGPLLRSA
                     LPAGWFIADKSGAGERGSRGIIAALGPDGKPSRIVVIYTTGSQATMDERNRQIAEIGAS
                     LIKHW"
                     /gene="bla"
                     /protein_id="CAA04868.1"
ORIGIN
        1 tcgcgcgttt cggtgatgac ggtgaaaacc tctgacacat gcagctcccg gagacggtca
       61 cagcttgtct gtaagcggat gccgggagca gacaagcccg tcagggcgcg tcagcgggtg
      121 ttggcgggtg tcggggctgg cttaactatg cggcatcaga gcagattgta ctgagagtgc
      181 accatagatc ctgaggatcg gggtgataaa tcagtctgcg ccacatcggg ggaaacaaaa
      241 tggcgcgaga tctaaaaaaa aaggctccaa aaggagcctt tcgcgctacc aggtaacgcg
      301 ccactccgac gggattaacg agtgccgtaa acgacgatgg ttttaccgtg tgcggagatc
      361 aggttctgat cctcgagcat cttaagaatt cgtcccacgg tttgtctaga gcagccgaca
      421 atctggccaa tttcctgacg ggtaattttg atttgcatgc cgtccgggtg agtcatagcg
      481 tctggttgtt ttgccagatt cagcagagtc tgtgcaatgc ggccgctgac gtcgaggaac
      541 gccaggttgc ccactttctc actagtgacc tgcagccgac gtgccatctg tgcagacaaa
      601 cgcatcagga tttaaattgt ttaaagatta cggatattta acttacttag aataatgcca
      661 tttttttgag ttataataat cctacgttag tgtgagcggg atttaaactg tgaggacctt
      721 aatacattca gacacttctg cggtatcacc ctacttattc ccttcgagat tatatctagg
      781 aacccatcag gttggtggaa gattacccgt tctaagactt ttcagcttcc tctattgatg
      841 ttacacctgg acaccccttt tctggcatcc agtttttaat cttcagtggc atgtgagatt
      901 ctccgaaatt aattaaagca atcacacaat tctctcggat accacctcgg ttgaaactga
      961 caggtggttt gttacgcatg ctaatgcaaa ggagcctata tacctttggc tcggctgctg
     1021 taacagggaa tataaagggc agcataattt aggagtttag tgaacttgca acatttacta
     1081 ttttcccttc ttacgtaaat atttttcttt ttaattctaa atcaatcttt ttcaattttt
     1141 tgtttgtatt cttttcttgc ttaaatctat aactacaaaa aacacataca taaactaaaa
     1201 ttaattaatc cggatttacc tgaatcaatt ggcgaaattt tttgtacgaa atttcagcca
     1261 cttcacaggc ggttttcgca cgtacccatg cgctacgttc ctggccctct tcaaacaggc
     1321 ccagttcgcc aataaaatca ccctgattca gataggagag gatcatttct ttaccctctt
     1381 cgtctttgat cagcactgcc acagagcctt taacgatgta gtacagcgtt tccgcttttt
     1441 caccctggtg aataagcgtg ctcttggatg ggtacttatg aatgtggcaa tgagacaaga
     1501 accattcgag agtaggatcc gtttgaggtt taccaagtac cataagatcc ttaaattttt
     1561 attatctagc tagatgataa tattatatca agaattgtac ctgaaagcaa ataaattttt
     1621 tatctggctt aactatgcgg catcagagca gattgtactg agagtgcacc atatgcggtg
     1681 tgaaataccg cacagatgcg taaggagaaa ataccgcatc aggcgctctt ccgcttcctc
     1741 gctcactgac tcgctgcgct cggtcgttcg gctgcggcga gcggtatcag ctcactcaaa
     1801 ggcggtaata cggttatcca cagaatcagg ggataacgca ggaaagaaca tgtgagcaaa
     1861 aggccagcaa aaggccagga accgtaaaaa ggccgcgttg ctggcgtttt tccataggct
     1921 ccgcccccct gacgagcatc acaaaaatcg acgctcaagt cagaggtggc gaaacccgac
     1981 aggactataa agataccagg cgtttccccc tggaagctcc ctcgtgcgct ctcctgttcc
     2041 gaccctgccg cttaccggat acctgtccgc ctttctccct tcgggaagcg tggcgctttc
     2101 tcatagctca cgctgtaggt atctcagttc ggtgtaggtc gttcgctcca agctgggctg
     2161 tgtgcacgaa ccccccgttc agcccgaccg ctgcgcctta tccggtaact atcgtcttga
     2221 gtccaacccg gtaagacacg acttatcgcc actggcagca gccactggta acaggattag
     2281 cagagcgagg tatgtaggcg gtgctacaga gttcttgaag tggtggccta actacggcta
     2341 cactagaagg acagtatttg gtatctgcgc tctgctgaag ccagttacct tcggaaaaag
     2401 agttggtagc tcttgatccg gcaaacaaac caccgctggt agcggtggtt tttttgtttg
     2461 caagcagcag attacgcgca gaaaaaaagg atctcaagaa gatcctttga tcttttctac
     2521 ggggtctgac gctcagtgga acgaaaactc acgttaaggg attttggtca tgagattatc
     2581 aaaaaggatc ttcacctaga tccttttaaa ttaaaaatga agttttaaat caatctaaag
     2641 tatatatgag taaacttggt ctgacagtta ccaatgctta atcagtgagg cacctatctc
     2701 agcgatctgt ctatttcgtt catccatagt tgcctgactc cccgtcgtgt agataactac
     2761 gatacgggag ggcttaccat ctggccccag tgctgcaatg ataccgcgag acccacgctc
     2821 accggctcca gatttatcag caataaacca gccagccgga agggccgagc gcagaagtgg
     2881 tcctgcaact ttatccgcct ccatccagtc tattaattgt tgccgggaag ctagagtaag
     2941 tagttcgcca gttaatagtt tgcgcaacgt tgttgccatt gctacaggca tcgtggtgtc
     3001 acgctcgtcg tttggtatgg cttcattcag ctccggttcc caacgatcaa ggcgagttac
     3061 atgatccccc atgttgtgca aaaaagcggt tagctccttc ggtcctccga tcgttgtcag
     3121 aagtaagttg gccgcagtgt tatcactcat ggttatggca gcactgcata attctcttac
     3181 tgtcatgcca tccgtaagat gcttttctgt gactggtgag tactcaacca agtcattctg
     3241 agaatagtgt atgcggcgac cgagttgctc ttgcccggcg tcaatacggg ataataccgc
     3301 gccacatagc agaactttaa aagtgctcat cattggaaaa cgttcttcgg ggcgaaaact
     3361 ctcaaggatc ttaccgctgt tgagatccag ttcgatgtaa cccactcgtg cacccaactg
     3421 atcttcagca tcttttactt tcaccagcgt ttctgggtga gcaaaaacag gaaggcaaaa
     3481 tgccgcaaaa aagggaataa gggcgacacg gaaatgttga atactcatac tcttcctttt
     3541 tcaatattat tgaagcattt atcagggtta ttgtctcatg agcggataca tatttgaatg
     3601 tatttagaaa aataaacaaa taggggttcc gcgcacattt ccccgaaaag tgccacctgc
     3661 taagaaacca ttattatcat gacattaacc tataaaaata ggcgtatcac gaggcccttt
     3721 cgtc
//
