# Supplementary material for: Pydna: a simulation and documentation tool for DNA assembly strategies using python
Source: BMC Bioinformatics. 2015 May 2;16(1):142. doi: 10.1186/s12859-015-0544-x (PMC4472420; doi:10.1186/s12859-015-0544-x)
Supplement: Additional file 2: — This compressed file has a folder structure containing six examples of pydna usage, including the code used to produce the examples depicted in this article. [file 12859_2015_544_MOESM2_ESM.zip › supplementary data/Lactose_pathway/genbank_files/pYPKa_Z_PDC1tp.gb]

LOCUS       .                       4097 bp    DNA     circular UNK 05-NOV-2014
DEFINITION  .
ACCESSION   <unknown id>
VERSION     <unknown id>
KEYWORDS    .
SOURCE      .
  ORGANISM  .
            .
FEATURES             Location/Qualifiers
     misc            531..554
                     /label="413_ScPDC1tpf"
     promoter        538..1492
                     /note="tp YLR045C YLR044C"
                     /ApEinfo_fwdcolor="#b1e6cc"
                     /ApEinfo_revcolor="#b1e681"
     primer_bind     538..554
                     /note="413_ScPDC1tpf"
                     /ApEinfo_revcolor="red"
                     /ApEinfo_fwdcolor="green"
     primer_bind     complement(1466..1492)
                     /note="625_ScPDC1tpr_PacI"
                     /ApEinfo_revcolor="red"
                     /ApEinfo_fwdcolor="green"
     misc            complement(1466..1499)
                     /label="625_ScPDC1tpr_PacI"
     primer_bind     complement(1527..1547)
                     /note="567_pCAPsAjiIF"
                     /ApEinfo_revcolor="red"
                     /ApEinfo_fwdcolor="green"
     misc            complement(1527..1549)
                     /label="567_pCAPsAjiIF"
     misc            1550..1571
                     /label="568_pCAPsAjiIR"
     primer_bind     1552..1571
                     /note="568_pCAPsAjiIR"
                     /ApEinfo_revcolor="red"
                     /ApEinfo_fwdcolor="green"
     rep_origin      2282
                     /direction=BOTH
     gene            complement(3041..3901)
                     /gene="bla"
     CDS             complement(3041..3901)
                     /product="beta-lactamase"
                     /codon_start=1
                     /transl_table=11
                     /db_xref="GI:2769263"
                     /db_xref="GOA:Q79DR3"
                     /db_xref="HSSP:P62593"
                     /db_xref="InterPro:IPR000871"
                     /db_xref="InterPro:IPR001466"
                     /db_xref="InterPro:IPR012338"
                     /db_xref="UniProtKB/TrEMBL:Q79DR3"
                     /translation="MSIQHFRVALIPFFAAFCLPVFAHPETLVKVKDAEDQLGARVGYI
                     ELDLNSGKILESFRPEERFPMMSTFKVLLCGAVLSRIDAGQEQLGRRIHYSQNDLVEYS
                     PVTEKHLTDGMTVRELCSAAITMSDNTAANLLLTTIGGPKELTAFLHNMGDHVTRLDRW
                     EPELNEAIPNDERDTTMPVAMATTLRKLLTGELLTLASRQQLIDWMEADKVAGPLLRSA
                     LPAGWFIADKSGAGERGSRGIIAALGPDGKPSRIVVIYTTGSQATMDERNRQIAEIGAS
                     LIKHW"
                     /gene="bla"
                     /protein_id="CAA04868.1"
ORIGIN
        1 tcgcgcgttt cggtgatgac ggtgaaaacc tctgacacat gcagctcccg gagacggtca
       61 cagcttgtct gtaagcggat gccgggagca gacaagcccg tcagggcgcg tcagcgggtg
      121 ttggcgggtg tcggggctgg cttaactatg cggcatcaga gcagattgta ctgagagtgc
      181 accatagatc ctgaggatcg gggtgataaa tcagtctgcg ccacatcggg ggaaacaaaa
      241 tggcgcgaga tctaaaaaaa aaggctccaa aaggagcctt tcgcgctacc aggtaacgcg
      301 ccactccgac gggattaacg agtgccgtaa acgacgatgg ttttaccgtg tgcggagatc
      361 aggttctgat cctcgagcat cttaagaatt cgtcccacgg tttgtctaga gcagccgaca
      421 atctggccaa tttcctgacg ggtaattttg atttgcatgc cgtccgggtg agtcatagcg
      481 tctggttgtt ttgccagatt cagcagagtc tgtgcaatgc ggccgctgac ttaaataagg
      541 gtagcctccc cataacataa actcaataaa atatatagtc ttcaacttga aaaaggaaca
      601 agctcatgca aagaggtggt acccgcacgc cgaaatgcat gcaagtaacc tattcaaagt
      661 aatatctcat acatgtttca tgagggtaac aacatgcgac tgggtgagca tatgttccgc
      721 tgatgtgatg tgcaagataa acaagcaagg cagaaactaa cttcttcttc atgtaataaa
      781 cacaccccgc gtttatttac ctatctctaa acttcaacac cttatatcat aactaatatt
      841 tcttgagata agcacactgc acccatacct tccttaaaaa cgtagcttcc agtttttggt
      901 ggttccggct tccttcccga ttccgcccgc taaacgcata tttttgttgc ctggtggcat
      961 ttgcaaaatg cataacctat gcatttaaaa gattatgtat gctcttctga cttttcgtgt
     1021 gatgaggctc gtggaaaaaa tgaataattt atgaatttga gaacaatttt gtgttgttac
     1081 ggtattttac tatggaataa tcaatcaatt gaggatttta tgcaaatatc gtttgaatat
     1141 ttttccgacc ctttgagtac ttttcttcat aattgcataa tattgtccgc tgcccctttt
     1201 tctgttagac ggtgtcttga tctacttgct atcgttcaac accaccttat tttctaacta
     1261 tttttttttt agctcatttg aatcagctta tggtgatggc acatttttgc ataaacctag
     1321 ctgtcctcgt tgaacatagg aaaaaaaaat atataaacaa ggctctttca ctctccttgc
     1381 aatcagattt gggtttgttc cctttatttt catatttctt gtcatattcc tttctcaatt
     1441 attattttct actcataacc tcacgcaaaa taacacagtc aaatcaatca aattaattag
     1501 tcgaggaacg ccaggttgcc cactttctca ctagtgacct gcagccgacg tgccatctgt
     1561 gcagacaaac gcatcaggat atccggattt acctgaatca attggcgaaa ttttttgtac
     1621 gaaatttcag ccacttcaca ggcggttttc gcacgtaccc atgcgctacg ttcctggccc
     1681 tcttcaaaca ggcccagttc gccaataaaa tcaccctgat tcagatagga gaggatcatt
     1741 tctttaccct cttcgtcttt gatcagcact gccacagagc ctttaacgat gtagtacagc
     1801 gtttccgctt tttcaccctg gtgaataagc gtgctcttgg atgggtactt atgaatgtgg
     1861 caatgagaca agaaccattc gagagtagga tccgtttgag gtttaccaag taccataaga
     1921 tccttaaatt tttattatct agctagatga taatattata tcaagaattg tacctgaaag
     1981 caaataaatt ttttatctgg cttaactatg cggcatcaga gcagattgta ctgagagtgc
     2041 accatatgcg gtgtgaaata ccgcacagat gcgtaaggag aaaataccgc atcaggcgct
     2101 cttccgcttc ctcgctcact gactcgctgc gctcggtcgt tcggctgcgg cgagcggtat
     2161 cagctcactc aaaggcggta atacggttat ccacagaatc aggggataac gcaggaaaga
     2221 acatgtgagc aaaaggccag caaaaggcca ggaaccgtaa aaaggccgcg ttgctggcgt
     2281 ttttccatag gctccgcccc cctgacgagc atcacaaaaa tcgacgctca agtcagaggt
     2341 ggcgaaaccc gacaggacta taaagatacc aggcgtttcc ccctggaagc tccctcgtgc
     2401 gctctcctgt tccgaccctg ccgcttaccg gatacctgtc cgcctttctc ccttcgggaa
     2461 gcgtggcgct ttctcatagc tcacgctgta ggtatctcag ttcggtgtag gtcgttcgct
     2521 ccaagctggg ctgtgtgcac gaaccccccg ttcagcccga ccgctgcgcc ttatccggta
     2581 actatcgtct tgagtccaac ccggtaagac acgacttatc gccactggca gcagccactg
     2641 gtaacaggat tagcagagcg aggtatgtag gcggtgctac agagttcttg aagtggtggc
     2701 ctaactacgg ctacactaga aggacagtat ttggtatctg cgctctgctg aagccagtta
     2761 ccttcggaaa aagagttggt agctcttgat ccggcaaaca aaccaccgct ggtagcggtg
     2821 gtttttttgt ttgcaagcag cagattacgc gcagaaaaaa aggatctcaa gaagatcctt
     2881 tgatcttttc tacggggtct gacgctcagt ggaacgaaaa ctcacgttaa gggattttgg
     2941 tcatgagatt atcaaaaagg atcttcacct agatcctttt aaattaaaaa tgaagtttta
     3001 aatcaatcta aagtatatat gagtaaactt ggtctgacag ttaccaatgc ttaatcagtg
     3061 aggcacctat ctcagcgatc tgtctatttc gttcatccat agttgcctga ctccccgtcg
     3121 tgtagataac tacgatacgg gagggcttac catctggccc cagtgctgca atgataccgc
     3181 gagacccacg ctcaccggct ccagatttat cagcaataaa ccagccagcc ggaagggccg
     3241 agcgcagaag tggtcctgca actttatccg cctccatcca gtctattaat tgttgccggg
     3301 aagctagagt aagtagttcg ccagttaata gtttgcgcaa cgttgttgcc attgctacag
     3361 gcatcgtggt gtcacgctcg tcgtttggta tggcttcatt cagctccggt tcccaacgat
     3421 caaggcgagt tacatgatcc cccatgttgt gcaaaaaagc ggttagctcc ttcggtcctc
     3481 cgatcgttgt cagaagtaag ttggccgcag tgttatcact catggttatg gcagcactgc
     3541 ataattctct tactgtcatg ccatccgtaa gatgcttttc tgtgactggt gagtactcaa
     3601 ccaagtcatt ctgagaatag tgtatgcggc gaccgagttg ctcttgcccg gcgtcaatac
     3661 gggataatac cgcgccacat agcagaactt taaaagtgct catcattgga aaacgttctt
     3721 cggggcgaaa actctcaagg atcttaccgc tgttgagatc cagttcgatg taacccactc
     3781 gtgcacccaa ctgatcttca gcatctttta ctttcaccag cgtttctggg tgagcaaaaa
     3841 caggaaggca aaatgccgca aaaaagggaa taagggcgac acggaaatgt tgaatactca
     3901 tactcttcct ttttcaatat tattgaagca tttatcaggg ttattgtctc atgagcggat
     3961 acatatttga atgtatttag aaaaataaac aaataggggt tccgcgcaca tttccccgaa
     4021 aagtgccacc tgctaagaaa ccattattat catgacatta acctataaaa ataggcgtat
     4081 cacgaggccc tttcgtc
//
