# Supplementary material for: Pydna: a simulation and documentation tool for DNA assembly strategies using python
Source: BMC Bioinformatics. 2015 May 2;16(1):142. doi: 10.1186/s12859-015-0544-x (PMC4472420; doi:10.1186/s12859-015-0544-x)
Supplement: Additional file 2: — This compressed file has a folder structure containing six examples of pydna usage, including the code used to produce the examples depicted in this article. [file 12859_2015_544_MOESM2_ESM.zip › supplementary data/Lactose_pathway/genbank_files/pYPKa_E_PGI1tp.gb]

LOCUS       .                       4141 bp    DNA     circular UNK 05-NOV-2014
DEFINITION  .
ACCESSION   <unknown id>
VERSION     <unknown id>
KEYWORDS    .
SOURCE      .
  ORGANISM  .
            .
FEATURES             Location/Qualifiers
     primer_bind     complement(558..578)
                     /note="567_pCAPsAjiIF"
                     /ApEinfo_revcolor="red"
                     /ApEinfo_fwdcolor="green"
     misc            complement(558..580)
                     /label="567_pCAPsAjiIF"
     misc            581..602
                     /label="568_pCAPsAjiIR"
     primer_bind     583..602
                     /note="568_pCAPsAjiIR"
                     /ApEinfo_revcolor="red"
                     /ApEinfo_fwdcolor="green"
     misc            612..638
                     /label="549_ScPGI1tpf"
     primer_bind     618..638
                     /note="549_ScPGI1tpf"
                     /ApEinfo_revcolor="red"
                     /ApEinfo_fwdcolor="green"
     gene            888..992
                     /locus_tag="YBR196C-B"
     mRNA            888..992
                     /locus_tag="YBR196C-B"
                     /product="hypothetical protein"
     CDS             888..992
                     /product="hypothetical protein"
                     /GO_component="GO:0005575 - cellular_component [Evidence
                     ND]"
                     /GO_function="GO:0003674 - molecular_function [Evidence
                     ND]"
                     /codon_start=1
                     /locus_tag="YBR196C-B"
                     /note="hypothetical protein; identified by expression
                     profiling and mass spectrometry"
                     /db_xref="SGD:S000028816"
                     /GO_process="GO:0008150 - biological_process [Evidence ND]"
                     /translation="MWVVLSKEKILLKKAYYAKTILFSALVLRGVRGE"
                     /protein_id="DAA07312.1"
     gene            1345..1494
                     /locus_tag="YBR196C-A"
     mRNA            1345..1494
                     /locus_tag="YBR196C-A"
                     /product="hypothetical protein"
     CDS             1345..1494
                     /product="hypothetical protein"
                     /GO_component="GO:0005575 - cellular_component [Evidence
                     ND]"
                     /GO_component="GO:0016021 - integral to membrane [Evidence
                     IEA]"
                     /GO_component="GO:0016020 - membrane [Evidence IEA,IEA]"
                     /GO_function="GO:0003674 - molecular_function [Evidence
                     ND]"
                     /codon_start=1
                     /locus_tag="YBR196C-A"
                     /note="hypothetical protein; identified by fungal homology
                     and RT-PCR"
                     /db_xref="SGD:S000028534"
                     /GO_process="GO:0008150 - biological_process [Evidence ND]"
                     /translation="MSRVYIYPLTVFYFFAIEMSVFCYYNWFYRRNFPYLFRPIFPFLI
                     VLIS"
                     /protein_id="DAA07311.1"
     primer_bind     complement(1597..1617)
                     /note="622_ScPGI1tpr_PacI"
                     /ApEinfo_revcolor="red"
                     /ApEinfo_fwdcolor="green"
     misc            complement(1597..1624)
                     /label="622_ScPGI1tpr_PacI"
     rep_origin      2326
                     /direction=BOTH
     gene            complement(3085..3945)
                     /gene="bla"
     CDS             complement(3085..3945)
                     /product="beta-lactamase"
                     /codon_start=1
                     /transl_table=11
                     /db_xref="GI:2769263"
                     /db_xref="GOA:Q79DR3"
                     /db_xref="HSSP:P62593"
                     /db_xref="InterPro:IPR000871"
                     /db_xref="InterPro:IPR001466"
                     /db_xref="InterPro:IPR012338"
                     /db_xref="UniProtKB/TrEMBL:Q79DR3"
                     /translation="MSIQHFRVALIPFFAAFCLPVFAHPETLVKVKDAEDQLGARVGYI
                     ELDLNSGKILESFRPEERFPMMSTFKVLLCGAVLSRIDAGQEQLGRRIHYSQNDLVEYS
                     PVTEKHLTDGMTVRELCSAAITMSDNTAANLLLTTIGGPKELTAFLHNMGDHVTRLDRW
                     EPELNEAIPNDERDTTMPVAMATTLRKLLTGELLTLASRQQLIDWMEADKVAGPLLRSA
                     LPAGWFIADKSGAGERGSRGIIAALGPDGKPSRIVVIYTTGSQATMDERNRQIAEIGAS
                     LIKHW"
                     /gene="bla"
                     /protein_id="CAA04868.1"
ORIGIN
        1 tcgcgcgttt cggtgatgac ggtgaaaacc tctgacacat gcagctcccg gagacggtca
       61 cagcttgtct gtaagcggat gccgggagca gacaagcccg tcagggcgcg tcagcgggtg
      121 ttggcgggtg tcggggctgg cttaactatg cggcatcaga gcagattgta ctgagagtgc
      181 accatagatc ctgaggatcg gggtgataaa tcagtctgcg ccacatcggg ggaaacaaaa
      241 tggcgcgaga tctaaaaaaa aaggctccaa aaggagcctt tcgcgctacc aggtaacgcg
      301 ccactccgac gggattaacg agtgccgtaa acgacgatgg ttttaccgtg tgcggagatc
      361 aggttctgat cctcgagcat cttaagaatt cgtcccacgg tttgtctaga gcagccgaca
      421 atctggccaa tttcctgacg ggtaattttg atttgcatgc cgtccgggtg agtcatagcg
      481 tctggttgtt ttgccagatt cagcagagtc tgtgcaatgc ggccgctgac gtcgaggaac
      541 gccaggttgc ccactttctc actagtgacc tgcagccgac gtgccatctg tgcagacaaa
      601 cgcatcagga tttaaataat tcagttttct gactgagtta aaaactaatg tagcgacacc
      661 acttccattg gtgcctccgt tatttttttt ttgtatgtta atgctaaata atacaccgct
      721 atgtatttca gggcactact tctacacatc aacggtacta aacatttcgc tcaagatcgg
      781 tccgctttca cgtatttgga tgctatgcaa tgttgactat tcttagtgga taacatgcgg
      841 catttcctgg cggctatttg catcgctatg taagtggcaa tgttcggatg tgggtagtac
      901 tttcaaaaga aaaaatatta ctgaagaagg catactacgc caagactatt ttattctcag
      961 cacttgtcct acgtggggtt agaggcgagt aagactttgg ccccgctgcg gaagcaaaga
     1021 gaattttgcc atcggacatg ctaccttacg cttatatctc tcattggaat atcgttttct
     1081 gattaaaaca cggaagtaag aacttaattc gtttttcgtt gaactatgtt gtgccagcgt
     1141 aacattaaaa aagagtgtac aaggccacgt tctgtcaccg tcagaaaaat atgtcaatga
     1201 ggcaagaacc gggatggtaa caaaaatcac gatctgggtg ggtgtgggtg tattggatta
     1261 taggaagcca cgcgctcaac ctggaattac aggaagctgg taattttttg ggtttgcaat
     1321 catcaccatc tgcacgttgt tataatgtcc cgtgtctata tatatccatt gacggtattc
     1381 tatttttttg ctattgaaat gagcgttttt tgttactaca attggtttta cagacggaat
     1441 tttccctatt tgtttcgtcc catttttcct tttctcattg ttctcatatc ttaaaaaggt
     1501 cctttcttca taatcaatgc tttcttttac ttaatatttt acttgcattc agtgaatttt
     1561 aatacatatt cctctagtct tgcaaaatcg atttagaatc aagataccag cctaaaatta
     1621 attaatccgg atttacctga atcaattggc gaaatttttt gtacgaaatt tcagccactt
     1681 cacaggcggt tttcgcacgt acccatgcgc tacgttcctg gccctcttca aacaggccca
     1741 gttcgccaat aaaatcaccc tgattcagat aggagaggat catttcttta ccctcttcgt
     1801 ctttgatcag cactgccaca gagcctttaa cgatgtagta cagcgtttcc gctttttcac
     1861 cctggtgaat aagcgtgctc ttggatgggt acttatgaat gtggcaatga gacaagaacc
     1921 attcgagagt aggatccgtt tgaggtttac caagtaccat aagatcctta aatttttatt
     1981 atctagctag atgataatat tatatcaaga attgtacctg aaagcaaata aattttttat
     2041 ctggcttaac tatgcggcat cagagcagat tgtactgaga gtgcaccata tgcggtgtga
     2101 aataccgcac agatgcgtaa ggagaaaata ccgcatcagg cgctcttccg cttcctcgct
     2161 cactgactcg ctgcgctcgg tcgttcggct gcggcgagcg gtatcagctc actcaaaggc
     2221 ggtaatacgg ttatccacag aatcagggga taacgcagga aagaacatgt gagcaaaagg
     2281 ccagcaaaag gccaggaacc gtaaaaaggc cgcgttgctg gcgtttttcc ataggctccg
     2341 cccccctgac gagcatcaca aaaatcgacg ctcaagtcag aggtggcgaa acccgacagg
     2401 actataaaga taccaggcgt ttccccctgg aagctccctc gtgcgctctc ctgttccgac
     2461 cctgccgctt accggatacc tgtccgcctt tctcccttcg ggaagcgtgg cgctttctca
     2521 tagctcacgc tgtaggtatc tcagttcggt gtaggtcgtt cgctccaagc tgggctgtgt
     2581 gcacgaaccc cccgttcagc ccgaccgctg cgccttatcc ggtaactatc gtcttgagtc
     2641 caacccggta agacacgact tatcgccact ggcagcagcc actggtaaca ggattagcag
     2701 agcgaggtat gtaggcggtg ctacagagtt cttgaagtgg tggcctaact acggctacac
     2761 tagaaggaca gtatttggta tctgcgctct gctgaagcca gttaccttcg gaaaaagagt
     2821 tggtagctct tgatccggca aacaaaccac cgctggtagc ggtggttttt ttgtttgcaa
     2881 gcagcagatt acgcgcagaa aaaaaggatc tcaagaagat cctttgatct tttctacggg
     2941 gtctgacgct cagtggaacg aaaactcacg ttaagggatt ttggtcatga gattatcaaa
     3001 aaggatcttc acctagatcc ttttaaatta aaaatgaagt tttaaatcaa tctaaagtat
     3061 atatgagtaa acttggtctg acagttacca atgcttaatc agtgaggcac ctatctcagc
     3121 gatctgtcta tttcgttcat ccatagttgc ctgactcccc gtcgtgtaga taactacgat
     3181 acgggagggc ttaccatctg gccccagtgc tgcaatgata ccgcgagacc cacgctcacc
     3241 ggctccagat ttatcagcaa taaaccagcc agccggaagg gccgagcgca gaagtggtcc
     3301 tgcaacttta tccgcctcca tccagtctat taattgttgc cgggaagcta gagtaagtag
     3361 ttcgccagtt aatagtttgc gcaacgttgt tgccattgct acaggcatcg tggtgtcacg
     3421 ctcgtcgttt ggtatggctt cattcagctc cggttcccaa cgatcaaggc gagttacatg
     3481 atcccccatg ttgtgcaaaa aagcggttag ctccttcggt cctccgatcg ttgtcagaag
     3541 taagttggcc gcagtgttat cactcatggt tatggcagca ctgcataatt ctcttactgt
     3601 catgccatcc gtaagatgct tttctgtgac tggtgagtac tcaaccaagt cattctgaga
     3661 atagtgtatg cggcgaccga gttgctcttg cccggcgtca atacgggata ataccgcgcc
     3721 acatagcaga actttaaaag tgctcatcat tggaaaacgt tcttcggggc gaaaactctc
     3781 aaggatctta ccgctgttga gatccagttc gatgtaaccc actcgtgcac ccaactgatc
     3841 ttcagcatct tttactttca ccagcgtttc tgggtgagca aaaacaggaa ggcaaaatgc
     3901 cgcaaaaaag ggaataaggg cgacacggaa atgttgaata ctcatactct tcctttttca
     3961 atattattga agcatttatc agggttattg tctcatgagc ggatacatat ttgaatgtat
     4021 ttagaaaaat aaacaaatag gggttccgcg cacatttccc cgaaaagtgc cacctgctaa
     4081 gaaaccatta ttatcatgac attaacctat aaaaataggc gtatcacgag gccctttcgt
     4141 c
//
