# Supplementary material for: Pydna: a simulation and documentation tool for DNA assembly strategies using python
Source: BMC Bioinformatics. 2015 May 2;16(1):142. doi: 10.1186/s12859-015-0544-x (PMC4472420; doi:10.1186/s12859-015-0544-x)
Supplement: Additional file 2: — This compressed file has a folder structure containing six examples of pydna usage, including the code used to produce the examples depicted in this article. [file 12859_2015_544_MOESM2_ESM.zip › supplementary data/Lactose_pathway/genbank_files/pYPKa_Z_PGI1tp.gb]

LOCUS       .                       4141 bp    DNA     circular UNK 05-NOV-2014
DEFINITION  .
ACCESSION   <unknown id>
VERSION     <unknown id>
KEYWORDS    .
SOURCE      .
  ORGANISM  .
            .
FEATURES             Location/Qualifiers
     misc            531..557
                     /label="549_ScPGI1tpf"
     primer_bind     537..557
                     /note="549_ScPGI1tpf"
                     /ApEinfo_revcolor="red"
                     /ApEinfo_fwdcolor="green"
     gene            807..911
                     /locus_tag="YBR196C-B"
     mRNA            807..911
                     /locus_tag="YBR196C-B"
                     /product="hypothetical protein"
     CDS             807..911
                     /product="hypothetical protein"
                     /GO_component="GO:0005575 - cellular_component [Evidence
                     ND]"
                     /GO_function="GO:0003674 - molecular_function [Evidence
                     ND]"
                     /codon_start=1
                     /locus_tag="YBR196C-B"
                     /note="hypothetical protein; identified by expression
                     profiling and mass spectrometry"
                     /db_xref="SGD:S000028816"
                     /GO_process="GO:0008150 - biological_process [Evidence ND]"
                     /translation="MWVVLSKEKILLKKAYYAKTILFSALVLRGVRGE"
                     /protein_id="DAA07312.1"
     gene            1264..1413
                     /locus_tag="YBR196C-A"
     mRNA            1264..1413
                     /locus_tag="YBR196C-A"
                     /product="hypothetical protein"
     CDS             1264..1413
                     /product="hypothetical protein"
                     /GO_component="GO:0005575 - cellular_component [Evidence
                     ND]"
                     /GO_component="GO:0016021 - integral to membrane [Evidence
                     IEA]"
                     /GO_component="GO:0016020 - membrane [Evidence IEA,IEA]"
                     /GO_function="GO:0003674 - molecular_function [Evidence
                     ND]"
                     /codon_start=1
                     /locus_tag="YBR196C-A"
                     /note="hypothetical protein; identified by fungal homology
                     and RT-PCR"
                     /db_xref="SGD:S000028534"
                     /GO_process="GO:0008150 - biological_process [Evidence ND]"
                     /translation="MSRVYIYPLTVFYFFAIEMSVFCYYNWFYRRNFPYLFRPIFPFLI
                     VLIS"
                     /protein_id="DAA07311.1"
     primer_bind     complement(1516..1536)
                     /note="622_ScPGI1tpr_PacI"
                     /ApEinfo_revcolor="red"
                     /ApEinfo_fwdcolor="green"
     misc            complement(1516..1543)
                     /label="622_ScPGI1tpr_PacI"
     primer_bind     complement(1571..1591)
                     /note="567_pCAPsAjiIF"
                     /ApEinfo_revcolor="red"
                     /ApEinfo_fwdcolor="green"
     misc            complement(1571..1593)
                     /label="567_pCAPsAjiIF"
     misc            1594..1615
                     /label="568_pCAPsAjiIR"
     primer_bind     1596..1615
                     /note="568_pCAPsAjiIR"
                     /ApEinfo_revcolor="red"
                     /ApEinfo_fwdcolor="green"
     rep_origin      2326
                     /direction=BOTH
     gene            complement(3085..3945)
                     /gene="bla"
     CDS             complement(3085..3945)
                     /product="beta-lactamase"
                     /codon_start=1
                     /transl_table=11
                     /db_xref="GI:2769263"
                     /db_xref="GOA:Q79DR3"
                     /db_xref="HSSP:P62593"
                     /db_xref="InterPro:IPR000871"
                     /db_xref="InterPro:IPR001466"
                     /db_xref="InterPro:IPR012338"
                     /db_xref="UniProtKB/TrEMBL:Q79DR3"
                     /translation="MSIQHFRVALIPFFAAFCLPVFAHPETLVKVKDAEDQLGARVGYI
                     ELDLNSGKILESFRPEERFPMMSTFKVLLCGAVLSRIDAGQEQLGRRIHYSQNDLVEYS
                     PVTEKHLTDGMTVRELCSAAITMSDNTAANLLLTTIGGPKELTAFLHNMGDHVTRLDRW
                     EPELNEAIPNDERDTTMPVAMATTLRKLLTGELLTLASRQQLIDWMEADKVAGPLLRSA
                     LPAGWFIADKSGAGERGSRGIIAALGPDGKPSRIVVIYTTGSQATMDERNRQIAEIGAS
                     LIKHW"
                     /gene="bla"
                     /protein_id="CAA04868.1"
ORIGIN
        1 tcgcgcgttt cggtgatgac ggtgaaaacc tctgacacat gcagctcccg gagacggtca
       61 cagcttgtct gtaagcggat gccgggagca gacaagcccg tcagggcgcg tcagcgggtg
      121 ttggcgggtg tcggggctgg cttaactatg cggcatcaga gcagattgta ctgagagtgc
      181 accatagatc ctgaggatcg gggtgataaa tcagtctgcg ccacatcggg ggaaacaaaa
      241 tggcgcgaga tctaaaaaaa aaggctccaa aaggagcctt tcgcgctacc aggtaacgcg
      301 ccactccgac gggattaacg agtgccgtaa acgacgatgg ttttaccgtg tgcggagatc
      361 aggttctgat cctcgagcat cttaagaatt cgtcccacgg tttgtctaga gcagccgaca
      421 atctggccaa tttcctgacg ggtaattttg atttgcatgc cgtccgggtg agtcatagcg
      481 tctggttgtt ttgccagatt cagcagagtc tgtgcaatgc ggccgctgac ttaaataatt
      541 cagttttctg actgagttaa aaactaatgt agcgacacca cttccattgg tgcctccgtt
      601 attttttttt tgtatgttaa tgctaaataa tacaccgcta tgtatttcag ggcactactt
      661 ctacacatca acggtactaa acatttcgct caagatcggt ccgctttcac gtatttggat
      721 gctatgcaat gttgactatt cttagtggat aacatgcggc atttcctggc ggctatttgc
      781 atcgctatgt aagtggcaat gttcggatgt gggtagtact ttcaaaagaa aaaatattac
      841 tgaagaaggc atactacgcc aagactattt tattctcagc acttgtccta cgtggggtta
      901 gaggcgagta agactttggc cccgctgcgg aagcaaagag aattttgcca tcggacatgc
      961 taccttacgc ttatatctct cattggaata tcgttttctg attaaaacac ggaagtaaga
     1021 acttaattcg tttttcgttg aactatgttg tgccagcgta acattaaaaa agagtgtaca
     1081 aggccacgtt ctgtcaccgt cagaaaaata tgtcaatgag gcaagaaccg ggatggtaac
     1141 aaaaatcacg atctgggtgg gtgtgggtgt attggattat aggaagccac gcgctcaacc
     1201 tggaattaca ggaagctggt aattttttgg gtttgcaatc atcaccatct gcacgttgtt
     1261 ataatgtccc gtgtctatat atatccattg acggtattct atttttttgc tattgaaatg
     1321 agcgtttttt gttactacaa ttggttttac agacggaatt ttccctattt gtttcgtccc
     1381 atttttcctt ttctcattgt tctcatatct taaaaaggtc ctttcttcat aatcaatgct
     1441 ttcttttact taatatttta cttgcattca gtgaatttta atacatattc ctctagtctt
     1501 gcaaaatcga tttagaatca agataccagc ctaaaattaa ttagtcgagg aacgccaggt
     1561 tgcccacttt ctcactagtg acctgcagcc gacgtgccat ctgtgcagac aaacgcatca
     1621 ggatatccgg atttacctga atcaattggc gaaatttttt gtacgaaatt tcagccactt
     1681 cacaggcggt tttcgcacgt acccatgcgc tacgttcctg gccctcttca aacaggccca
     1741 gttcgccaat aaaatcaccc tgattcagat aggagaggat catttcttta ccctcttcgt
     1801 ctttgatcag cactgccaca gagcctttaa cgatgtagta cagcgtttcc gctttttcac
     1861 cctggtgaat aagcgtgctc ttggatgggt acttatgaat gtggcaatga gacaagaacc
     1921 attcgagagt aggatccgtt tgaggtttac caagtaccat aagatcctta aatttttatt
     1981 atctagctag atgataatat tatatcaaga attgtacctg aaagcaaata aattttttat
     2041 ctggcttaac tatgcggcat cagagcagat tgtactgaga gtgcaccata tgcggtgtga
     2101 aataccgcac agatgcgtaa ggagaaaata ccgcatcagg cgctcttccg cttcctcgct
     2161 cactgactcg ctgcgctcgg tcgttcggct gcggcgagcg gtatcagctc actcaaaggc
     2221 ggtaatacgg ttatccacag aatcagggga taacgcagga aagaacatgt gagcaaaagg
     2281 ccagcaaaag gccaggaacc gtaaaaaggc cgcgttgctg gcgtttttcc ataggctccg
     2341 cccccctgac gagcatcaca aaaatcgacg ctcaagtcag aggtggcgaa acccgacagg
     2401 actataaaga taccaggcgt ttccccctgg aagctccctc gtgcgctctc ctgttccgac
     2461 cctgccgctt accggatacc tgtccgcctt tctcccttcg ggaagcgtgg cgctttctca
     2521 tagctcacgc tgtaggtatc tcagttcggt gtaggtcgtt cgctccaagc tgggctgtgt
     2581 gcacgaaccc cccgttcagc ccgaccgctg cgccttatcc ggtaactatc gtcttgagtc
     2641 caacccggta agacacgact tatcgccact ggcagcagcc actggtaaca ggattagcag
     2701 agcgaggtat gtaggcggtg ctacagagtt cttgaagtgg tggcctaact acggctacac
     2761 tagaaggaca gtatttggta tctgcgctct gctgaagcca gttaccttcg gaaaaagagt
     2821 tggtagctct tgatccggca aacaaaccac cgctggtagc ggtggttttt ttgtttgcaa
     2881 gcagcagatt acgcgcagaa aaaaaggatc tcaagaagat cctttgatct tttctacggg
     2941 gtctgacgct cagtggaacg aaaactcacg ttaagggatt ttggtcatga gattatcaaa
     3001 aaggatcttc acctagatcc ttttaaatta aaaatgaagt tttaaatcaa tctaaagtat
     3061 atatgagtaa acttggtctg acagttacca atgcttaatc agtgaggcac ctatctcagc
     3121 gatctgtcta tttcgttcat ccatagttgc ctgactcccc gtcgtgtaga taactacgat
     3181 acgggagggc ttaccatctg gccccagtgc tgcaatgata ccgcgagacc cacgctcacc
     3241 ggctccagat ttatcagcaa taaaccagcc agccggaagg gccgagcgca gaagtggtcc
     3301 tgcaacttta tccgcctcca tccagtctat taattgttgc cgggaagcta gagtaagtag
     3361 ttcgccagtt aatagtttgc gcaacgttgt tgccattgct acaggcatcg tggtgtcacg
     3421 ctcgtcgttt ggtatggctt cattcagctc cggttcccaa cgatcaaggc gagttacatg
     3481 atcccccatg ttgtgcaaaa aagcggttag ctccttcggt cctccgatcg ttgtcagaag
     3541 taagttggcc gcagtgttat cactcatggt tatggcagca ctgcataatt ctcttactgt
     3601 catgccatcc gtaagatgct tttctgtgac tggtgagtac tcaaccaagt cattctgaga
     3661 atagtgtatg cggcgaccga gttgctcttg cccggcgtca atacgggata ataccgcgcc
     3721 acatagcaga actttaaaag tgctcatcat tggaaaacgt tcttcggggc gaaaactctc
     3781 aaggatctta ccgctgttga gatccagttc gatgtaaccc actcgtgcac ccaactgatc
     3841 ttcagcatct tttactttca ccagcgtttc tgggtgagca aaaacaggaa ggcaaaatgc
     3901 cgcaaaaaag ggaataaggg cgacacggaa atgttgaata ctcatactct tcctttttca
     3961 atattattga agcatttatc agggttattg tctcatgagc ggatacatat ttgaatgtat
     4021 ttagaaaaat aaacaaatag gggttccgcg cacatttccc cgaaaagtgc cacctgctaa
     4081 gaaaccatta ttatcatgac attaacctat aaaaataggc gtatcacgag gccctttcgt
     4141 c
//
